# Supplementary material for: In situ visualization of glycoside hydrolase family 92 genes in marine flavobacteria
Source: ISME Commun. 2021 Dec 18;1:81. doi: 10.1038/s43705-021-00082-4 (PMC9723552; doi:10.1038/s43705-021-00082-4)
Supplement: Supplementary file 3 — Supplementary Data 1 [file 43705_2021_82_MOESM3_ESM.txt]

LOCUS       FQ032834               44932 bp    DNA     linear   ENV 13-FEB-2012
DEFINITION  Uncultured Sphingobacteria bacterium, whole genome shotgun
            sequence.
ACCESSION   FQ032834
VERSION     FQ032834.1
KEYWORDS    ENV.
SOURCE      uncultured Polaribacter sp.
  ORGANISM  uncultured Polaribacter sp.
            Bacteria; Bacteroidetes; Flavobacteriia; Flavobacteriales;
            Flavobacteriaceae; Polaribacter; environmental samples.
REFERENCE   1
  AUTHORS   Gomez-Pereira,P.R., Schuler,M., Fuchs,B.M., Bennke,C., Teeling,H.,
            Waldmann,J., Richter,M., Barbe,V., Bataille,E., Glockner,F.O. and
            Amann,R.
  TITLE     Genomic content of uncultured Bacteroidetes from contrasting
            oceanic provinces in the North Atlantic Ocean
  JOURNAL   Environ. Microbiol. 14 (1), 52-66 (2012)
   PUBMED   21895912
REFERENCE   2  (bases 1 to 44932)
  AUTHORS   Genoscope -,C.E.A.
  TITLE     Direct Submission
  JOURNAL   Submitted (04-MAY-2010) to the INSDC. Genoscope - Centre National
            de Sequencage : BP 191 91006 EVRY cedex - FRANCE (E-mail :
            seqref@genoscope.cns.fr - Web : www.genoscope.cns.fr)
FEATURES             Location/Qualifiers
     source          1..44932
                     /organism="uncultured Polaribacter sp."
                     /mol_type="genomic DNA"
                     /db_xref="taxon:174711"
                     /environmental_sample
                     /country="Atlantic Ocean"
                     /lat_lon="68.8 N 29.94 W"
                     /collection_date="22-Sep-2006"
                     /note="S3_860"
     gene            complement(1959..4199)
                     /locus_tag="S3_860_0001"
     CDS             complement(1959..4199)
                     /locus_tag="S3_860_0001"
                     /codon_start=1
                     /transl_table=11
                     /product="glycoside hydrolase family 92"
                     /protein_id="CBL88216.1"
                     /db_xref="GOA:F4MNI1"
                     /db_xref="InterPro:IPR005887"
                     /db_xref="InterPro:IPR008928"
                     /db_xref="InterPro:IPR012939"
                     /db_xref="UniProtKB/TrEMBL:F4MNI1"
                     /translation="MVKNYLIVLLSVLSITTSFAQATDDNTKYIDPTIGNVSRFLVPT
                     YPTIHLPNQMLRMFPVKQDYISDMVQAFPFQVPAHRRQGILQMKTTLGDVKNSSWNKG
                     MAIDHDLEIVHPWLYSSYLIEDDIKVSFTPSKKSAIYKVDFPEGIQKNFLIKGTKDMQ
                     FSEGKNSFTIQEKRSKPTRGEHAVVNTVTVYIYGEIVDEKNKPVENINYTFNTHKLQI
                     SAAKNAASTLLIKYAISYISDAQAKENFNKEIKNNTFEDVTKEGKKAWDQVTNQIQVE
                     GGTTAQKRTFYTSLYRTYERMVDVNEYGYYYSGYDKKVHKSDRPFYVDDWVWDTYLAQ
                     HPLRTILNPALENEMLNSYILMYEQSGWMPTFPQVYGNHLCMNAYHSSAIFIDGYRKG
                     LKKYDVEKAYEGIKKNLMEGTFIPWRQGNPRGALDDFYHENGYFPSLKIGEQETVANV
                     DGFEKRQPVAVTLGVSYDFWAVSELAKELGKTEDYSKLSPKGNDYKNLWHSEKRLFMP
                     KDAEGNWVNINPKLGGGKGYREYYDENNGWTYAWSVQHDIPGLTNLLGGKQAAQNRLD
                     QLFRESLGIRKSDFFVNGSNSTGMVGQFSMGNEPSFHIPYLYNYFGAPWKTQKRTRFL
                     LDVWFKDNIFGIPGDEDGGGMTAFVVFTSMGIYPVTPGLPYYNITSPIFEKIAIKLQN
                     GNTFTVVAVGSSKRKKYIQKAFINGKEIFSPFISHQQIMEGATLKLDLGELPNKEWGK
                     NAIMPK"
     gene            complement(4296..4625)
                     /locus_tag="S3_860_0002"
     CDS             complement(4296..4625)
                     /locus_tag="S3_860_0002"
                     /codon_start=1
                     /transl_table=11
                     /product="hypothetical protein"
                     /protein_id="CBL88217.1"
                     /db_xref="UniProtKB/TrEMBL:F4MNI2"
                     /translation="MKKIIVILLLLTVSVAQAQKNQKALELTEKLSKVMEFDEDQSAK
                     LLELILDRNNNKRALRKEYADDKETFKLKAKEVEKAYNKDLRALAGIEKFKLLIAYRK
                     AKRAAKK"
     gene            complement(4708..5679)
                     /locus_tag="S3_860_0003"
     CDS             complement(4708..5679)
                     /locus_tag="S3_860_0003"
                     /EC_number="5.3.1.8"
                     /codon_start=1
                     /transl_table=11
                     /product="mannose-6-phosphate isomerase, class I"
                     /protein_id="CBL88218.1"
                     /db_xref="GOA:F4MNI3"
                     /db_xref="InterPro:IPR001250"
                     /db_xref="InterPro:IPR011051"
                     /db_xref="InterPro:IPR014628"
                     /db_xref="InterPro:IPR014710"
                     /db_xref="UniProtKB/TrEMBL:F4MNI3"
                     /translation="MKLYPLQFTPLFKYRIWGGEKLKTELNKQYKDKNIGESWEISDV
                     SGDETVVEKGVLKGNTLRDLTMEFKEDFVGKTVYEKFGEEFPLLIKFIDAKTPLSIQV
                     HPSNEIAKERHNSFGKNEMWYVMQADKDAELIVGFDEKIDTNSYKIHLENNTILDVMH
                     HETVQKGDTFYIPTGRVHAIGAGVLLAEIQQTSDVTYRIYDYDRVDAKIGAKRELHNE
                     LAIDVIDYEVHDTYKTDYSLEKNVSNTLVHSPYFRTNILDINSIIEKDYSAIDSFIIY
                     MCVEGTVNVISEGETYTINNGETLLVPATLNNITLKADNAKVLEVYY"
     gene            complement(5690..7291)
                     /locus_tag="S3_860_0004"
     CDS             complement(5690..7291)
                     /locus_tag="S3_860_0004"
                     /codon_start=1
                     /transl_table=11
                     /product="sulfatase"
                     /protein_id="CBL88219.1"
                     /db_xref="GOA:F4MNI4"
                     /db_xref="InterPro:IPR000917"
                     /db_xref="InterPro:IPR017849"
                     /db_xref="InterPro:IPR017850"
                     /db_xref="InterPro:IPR024607"
                     /db_xref="UniProtKB/TrEMBL:F4MNI4"
                     /translation="MKYVLIILIVTLIFSCKTKNTAAQNTVVNEGPKNLLFIIVDQQR
                     YDALSIAGNPIVKTPNLDKLAKQGAYFKNAYTPVAVCGPARSSILTGTTINTNGVNTN
                     KKTYYYDDEAVMTMKTFDEILTEKGYHAEYYGKWHALTSHAAIYKNQTKYAENGKYMF
                     EHGGQSYMYQDYLNAVFPKREPNSGELLDNFTKRPYTPDPLDVNYGKTYAEVKKENKK
                     FSQPNFHGKSSIPKEHTITAFYAKKTIEAIERLKNKPFSITTSFHFPHAPMIPSAPYY
                     GMYPAKDMKVPESIDDDMANSPYKNANGRKKLTQFADQKKIKYMISNYYGLITELDDW
                     IGKIMETLEDEGIAKHTMVIFTSDHGEMLGAHGMREKNVFYEESSHVPLMIKMPNEIK
                     KETTVNGYVSNVDLFATIMDYLQVGTYKSDGESLRDLIEHTQTNHGNYVVTEWDYRGP
                     TSPNYMIVKDGWKLMIPYTEDSKVLNVLFNLNDDPQEINNLLGENPDREKYNEKAKEL
                     RTNLLEWLQKNKSKHYDGVSKRKLI"
     gene            complement(7299..8471)
                     /locus_tag="S3_860_0005"
     CDS             complement(7299..8471)
                     /locus_tag="S3_860_0005"
                     /codon_start=1
                     /transl_table=11
                     /product="hydrolase family protein, possibly
                     lipase/esterase or oligoprolylpeptidase"
                     /protein_id="CBL88220.1"
                     /db_xref="GOA:F4MNI5"
                     /db_xref="InterPro:IPR013094"
                     /db_xref="UniProtKB/TrEMBL:F4MNI5"
                     /translation="MKKTMKSLGILLACCFVLTSAAQKTIDTIATKAGGYDIPIRIKL
                     PKNTIGENPVYFFVHGGGWNGGTPTIVPPARLSTDANYLADQLGIIYVGLAYRCKGNN
                     ATFTDAIQDLEASVQWFFENADTFNADLTRIGFGGSSAGSTLAAMMAQKYKNCKLLVG
                     AEGMYNLAEHSEERSTFPSQKARELYGLATEKESKKASAFYNLRENPPSTLLLNGKED
                     VLCHYTQTEKFAEQIKKKGGNVKVVLYDNINHTCLNASYPEVLKNSVLEIAKLFIEAF
                     KLENTNMNQIEVLLDKRLQGMYPKESIAEEDILGAWKFKNFIITLNENKQGSLLNSKN
                     NSTKIFTYTLEKDSITFKVNGKTKIFYMRKNNSVIYEYNIADERFKHRRLNYKKVS"
     gene            complement(8473..10113)
                     /locus_tag="S3_860_0006"
     CDS             complement(8473..10113)
                     /locus_tag="S3_860_0006"
                     /codon_start=1
                     /transl_table=11
                     /product="sulfatase"
                     /protein_id="CBL88221.1"
                     /db_xref="GOA:F4MNI6"
                     /db_xref="InterPro:IPR000917"
                     /db_xref="InterPro:IPR017849"
                     /db_xref="InterPro:IPR017850"
                     /db_xref="UniProtKB/TrEMBL:F4MNI6"
                     /translation="MTFHNYKTIGFIFFLILINNNKSIAQNTKKPNIIFIMTDDQSAV
                     VPLDSEKRIQSRPFGFNGDKQVHTPIIDNLAKNGMIFNNAYVSSSVCVPSRYTMLTGR
                     YAGRSEGPAFMRMHPEGTMTRVENNTEIEKDKSNLPRLLQEEGYKTGFVGKSHIVEHN
                     IVNNKKNWEKNGFQTYAKNADPNDPEVSKKMFENHQKWTEVIKEYGFDYANGVYAGNL
                     RELYNDSLNVHNVEWKNKAALEFIDENKNDPFFLYYSETVPHGPAPYNIKNGKYFRGL
                     DSNPKFTGQGLVDADYSYLPTREEIKEEVKNLDKKVAHAWLRWFDHAVGAVVDKLKAE
                     GIYENTIIIITSDHGNYNGGKTSLYESGTKVPLMMHWPNGIKPNQDYNELVQNIDFTP
                     TFLELAGVKLKNVKSTLDGVSLKKVLKGTKKPVHDYLFFELGYARSVMTKDWKYISVR
                     YDKQKQNRINKGLTFKGWKGAELQYPYYTRNGHLGNIASKSSAFYFDADQVFDLVKDP
                     RETKNIFEDNREKAEELKILLTKSLKSFPNRPYAEFVN"
     gene            complement(10120..11616)
                     /locus_tag="S3_860_0007"
     CDS             complement(10120..11616)
                     /locus_tag="S3_860_0007"
                     /codon_start=1
                     /transl_table=11
                     /product="sulfatase"
                     /protein_id="CBL88222.1"
                     /db_xref="GOA:F4MNI7"
                     /db_xref="InterPro:IPR000917"
                     /db_xref="InterPro:IPR017849"
                     /db_xref="InterPro:IPR017850"
                     /db_xref="UniProtKB/TrEMBL:F4MNI7"
                     /translation="MCCYYFSDQHNKKTMGFENHPDVITPNLDKLSTESVVFDRAYAT
                     RGVCVPSRMSLMTGLYPRTLGLMNNNEETSVTDQATSLASIFKYNGYKTYTFGKRHLK
                     GGGDKGWDVKKEVHAEEGDNGNYLSWVTTQGYQSEFSYDWAAEFGKGPIDSDDANAKI
                     PIADLGTRISKLPFGYTMEAYTALETITMIDQQKNSDTPFFCFSSFYRPHQPYTPVKK
                     FMDMYDVSEWGKGTKLKSGIKMPESFYQPTKDLPPLLQFQRNGGNKVWNMDKAFEDEQ
                     LWRDYIGAYYALVTEVDHYVGEILQALDKANITEETIIIYTTDHGDFVGNHGMVEKAA
                     AGHNIYEDILNIPLMIRIPGKTLQGKHTAELVTLVDIIPTLIDVLDLKTPDLEYNFEG
                     ISLAKLLLKQKPLNRDYIVSESWFQATVIGKNEKLGIMKSNPVNPRRDYREFGDMFFD
                     RTHDPLELNNGINVEKNQEKIALLRTFYADFKTQVSGIGMQEISNKNK"
     gene            complement(11730..13178)
                     /locus_tag="S3_860_0008"
     CDS             complement(11730..13178)
                     /locus_tag="S3_860_0008"
                     /codon_start=1
                     /transl_table=11
                     /product="sulfatase"
                     /protein_id="CBL88223.1"
                     /db_xref="GOA:F4MNI8"
                     /db_xref="InterPro:IPR000917"
                     /db_xref="InterPro:IPR017849"
                     /db_xref="InterPro:IPR017850"
                     /db_xref="InterPro:IPR024607"
                     /db_xref="UniProtKB/TrEMBL:F4MNI8"
                     /translation="MQSSIKLYLIIIVSIFSNSITFAQSKKPNVIVFIADDFGYGSTN
                     VYGASEALIKTPNVNKLAKEGVKFTNAYTTGSVCTPTRYALMTGQYSWRTRLKKGVVN
                     MNDPALIDVNRKTLPKYMQSLGYKTAMVGKWHLGFKEEKFKNLLGNIYPAPTDYGLDY
                     SFALPNNLDDGHKVYIENNKIYGLRSDKISAYGKSFYGKQYKGYDAPQRVTEQVTDDL
                     TNKSIEWMKSLKKDQPFFLYYAAAAVHHPITPSPQMRGKSNAGAYGDFIQDIDRSLGN
                     LISFLEEKGIRENTIIIFASDNGGDIPKKKDIMPENFAINKGLQINGDYKGDKHTIWD
                     GGFRIPFIVNYPKKIKGNKTSKTTVSTVDIYGFLADYIGNDRGLNLEDAPDSYSFKKA
                     LLNPNKFYERPPLVHRDAQGRKAIRFEGWKFIEEKNKDTKRKMNAEMLFSLTKDKKES
                     TNLAKTETAVVDKAKTYLTKIIEKSSKEIWKK"
     gene            complement(13197..14513)
                     /gene="fucP"
                     /locus_tag="S3_860_0009"
     CDS             complement(13197..14513)
                     /gene="fucP"
                     /locus_tag="S3_860_0009"
                     /codon_start=1
                     /transl_table=11
                     /product="L-fucose permease"
                     /protein_id="CBL88224.1"
                     /db_xref="GOA:F4MNI9"
                     /db_xref="InterPro:IPR005275"
                     /db_xref="InterPro:IPR011701"
                     /db_xref="InterPro:IPR016196"
                     /db_xref="UniProtKB/TrEMBL:F4MNI9"
                     /translation="MKDLKKISVVPRKNLIPFILVTSLFALWGFANAVTDPMVQAFKK
                     VLELSNSEAAWVQMAFYGGYFCMALPAAMFMRKYSYKVGILIGLALYATGALLFYPAA
                     QSESFLFFCLGLYVLTFGLAFLETAANPYALAMGPKETATQRLNLAQSFNPVGLIAGL
                     FVAQQFVLKNLQSDDIVDFSALEEASKALIRTTDLLVIRDPYVALGLFITVVFVIFLV
                     SKMPQSKADGDMPKIGETFAALGKNSKYTSGVLAQILYVGGQIMCWTYIYQYAEGIGM
                     SSVTAGYYQMAAFVLFTIGRAIGTYLLRFISSGKLLMYFAVLAMFFALGTIFIQSIVG
                     LYCLVAISFFMSLMFPTIYGIALGDLSEEQSKVGSAGLVMAIVGGALMPKLQGIIIDA
                     GGNGVADISIMGVSEVNFSFILPLLCFAFIAWYGFTVFKKYESTSS"
     gene            complement(14542..16824)
                     /locus_tag="S3_860_0010"
     CDS             complement(14542..16824)
                     /locus_tag="S3_860_0010"
                     /codon_start=1
                     /transl_table=11
                     /product="glycoside hydrolase family 92"
                     /protein_id="CBL88225.1"
                     /db_xref="GOA:F4MNJ0"
                     /db_xref="InterPro:IPR005887"
                     /db_xref="InterPro:IPR008928"
                     /db_xref="InterPro:IPR012939"
                     /db_xref="UniProtKB/TrEMBL:F4MNJ0"
                     /translation="MKNIKSYFLILLLSLIGIFSFCKITKTTTKKSVDNTKYVNTFIG
                     TGGHGHTFPGATTPYGMVQLSPDTRTLGWDACGGYHHTDTSILGFSHTHLSGTGISDL
                     GDFLFMPFSGEAKVVPGTPEDPDTGYRSRFNHDDEVSTPGFYSVLLKDYNIKAELTAS
                     KRAGFHKYTFNKKGKSGIIIDLSHTIYPDHKPNHQFKLISDTEIAGYKGSGGWAVTQD
                     IFFKAKFNKPFTITFFENGKKIETLPNRTSKKLVAVLTFNTKAGEEVLAKVGISSVDY
                     EGASKNLEAEIDHWDFDKVKNEAHETWKKELSKINIKGGTEDEKTIFYTGLYHTSISP
                     NTFSDVDFRYRGMDRKIHQSDQEKIYTVFSLWDTFRAYNPLKTITDPDKTNEFINTLL
                     TKYDQGGVLPMWELQGNYTGCMIGYHSVPVIVDAYTKGIRGYDIKKAYEAVVHASTYD
                     TTDIFFPSKQVKKILMPKGKLYNETMDFIPADLENESVSKALEYAYNDWCIAQMAKDL
                     GKTDDYNRFMKRSKKYTQYYDKEVGFMRGKNQDGKWREPFDPRFSKHRKDDYTEGNAY
                     QWSWFVPHDVEGLVDLVGGKETFIKNLDVLFSTSSELTGDDVSGDISGLIGQYAHGNE
                     PSHHISHMYNFVGQPWKTQEVTDKIMSELYFNNPNGLAGNEDCGQMSAWYVLNAMGFY
                     SFNPGDPTYSIGRPIFDEVEINLPTGKKFVIKVKNNSRENKYIQTTKLNGKKLETSFF
                     THEQLIAGGKMEFTMGNLPK"
     gene            complement(16838..19087)
                     /locus_tag="S3_860_0011"
     CDS             complement(16838..19087)
                     /locus_tag="S3_860_0011"
                     /codon_start=1
                     /transl_table=11
                     /product="glycoside hydrolase family 92"
                     /protein_id="CBL88226.1"
                     /db_xref="GOA:F4MNJ1"
                     /db_xref="InterPro:IPR005887"
                     /db_xref="InterPro:IPR008928"
                     /db_xref="InterPro:IPR012939"
                     /db_xref="UniProtKB/TrEMBL:F4MNJ1"
                     /translation="MNLVFNKNLINCIQFFVISFFFFSCSNSENRISENGDNVKYVDP
                     QIGGVAPFLQPTRTRIHLPNSMVRMYPERKDYRDDQITSFPLTTRKHRSDLLFNIMPV
                     SGAINEADKPISAWDQELEIAKPHYYSTWLEDYNITAEFTPAAQAGIFRFTYKNNNTR
                     KLFLSDLSGDDWQLNEDGSLTGTEDFEGMVGYVYAVTDEKGAFTSIKTPENTLNSWMT
                     WNNANIKQIQFKYGISFISIEQAKKNLEREIPDFNFENVKEKAHKKWSDLLNQIEVEG
                     GTDAYKRTFYTALYRSYERMINITEDGNYFSNYDQKVHEGEQKFYADDWVWDTFLALH
                     PLRYILQPEIESDMMASYVRMYEQSGWLPQFPQIHGDAPPMNGFHSTIMLLDAYRKGV
                     RDFDAEIAFQAMKKNALEGTMVPWKMGAHAPLDKIALKLGYFPALYPGEKETEPRVHD
                     FEKRQAVAVTLAQGYDDWALAQFAKELGKEEDYKYFSKTAQNYKNLYWKEKGFFMPKD
                     AKGNWIDIDPKFDGGMGGRDYYDENNGWTYLWNVQQDILGLQELMGGRKTFEERLDQM
                     FREDLGRSTYALNARFPDFTGIIGQYSMGNEPSFHIPYLYNFTDSPWKAQKKIRMLLN
                     TWFKDNIFGIPGDEDGGGMSAFVVFSAMGFYPITPGIPVYTIGSPLFSKISIKLPKGK
                     KFTINAPNCNETNKYIQSAILNGKELKGPWFTHEDLVNGATITLEMGKYPNKNWGADP
                     SLIPNNFKN"
     gene            complement(19099..20376)
                     /locus_tag="S3_860_0012"
     CDS             complement(19099..20376)
                     /locus_tag="S3_860_0012"
                     /codon_start=1
                     /transl_table=11
                     /product="conserved hypothetical protein"
                     /protein_id="CBL88227.1"
                     /db_xref="UniProtKB/TrEMBL:F4MNJ2"
                     /translation="MKKTLMLILTITSLFLFNSCLSSAKTIKINNSIEGKVLGGYQGW
                     FNAIGDGSNLEWKHYANSKQFNPGNTSVDFWPDVSELDKDELFKTEFVHKDGEPAYVF
                     SSANAKTVNRHFKWMHDYGIDGVFAQRFVVSLTRGQERIDNYNTVFDNCFKAAKNNNR
                     VLSLMYDLSGATKDNVLETTKEDWKQLVRRYRLNDPTNPNVLTYKGKAVVSIWGVGFQ
                     NRKYTLENIKELINFFKNDPKYGNCAVLLGVPTGWRTLERDAVKDLKLHEVIKMADIV
                     HPWTPGRYNNLKSADNHKKNYTIKDQQWCTENDLLYMPVVFPGFSWANMKNDNTLFNQ
                     IPRLKGAFLWRQYYNAISSDVKTIYVAMFDEIDEATSIFKIDNSPPVGESKFLTYEGL
                     PSDYYLWQTGQAAKMLRKEIPLSKEQPIYTKKQ"
     gene            complement(20388..21464)
                     /locus_tag="S3_860_0013"
     CDS             complement(20388..21464)
                     /locus_tag="S3_860_0013"
                     /codon_start=1
                     /transl_table=11
                     /product="conserved hypothetical protein"
                     /protein_id="CBL88228.1"
                     /db_xref="UniProtKB/TrEMBL:F4MNJ3"
                     /translation="MKYIKTIFVFIVSIAFFSCTEDNIVTAEDNFLNYDIPNVPVTEN
                     YIVGAQYSRFIRRSTVPEEPTIGVYNANISDPAVYEEHVKQAQTAGIDFFIIQFRSAN
                     NQNQNNQDVNFINSLQSAPNSADVNFALSYNFGNMGLNNNNRIESKGLVQRFIDDFKL
                     MTPFFNQTNYMKVDGKNVVYLLNSHNLHSDDNAALYQQMRAELSDLGIQLYLIGMQNE
                     WTPTLRYDFRFVDGVDAVTHTTYAAVNINFYDRIINFHKFMDQAWLYHKETFNKYNIE
                     YIPTISPSINLKIVNGGSNLNVYDKDESWFRANCNVARRAAGTNRIVLIDSFNDWNRG
                     TQLESATSYGDQYLQILREEFKTN"
     gene            complement(21472..23208)
                     /locus_tag="S3_860_0014"
     CDS             complement(21472..23208)
                     /locus_tag="S3_860_0014"
                     /codon_start=1
                     /transl_table=11
                     /product="conserved hypothetical protein, secreted"
                     /protein_id="CBL88229.1"
                     /db_xref="UniProtKB/TrEMBL:F4MNJ4"
                     /translation="MKKMKFSHKLLLITFLVTILNSCTNKFEEINTNPDAITVASPEE
                     LFAGSVKKGLDLIGGTMNDQIFNSYASYYGGKGGQFNRYFFTESGLDNFWRQFYVDVL
                     KNNQDIIDNYSTDPGYTNRVYISKIWKSYVYSVLVSTFGAVPYEDASKGLLATKYSSE
                     EFIYTDILNVLKEAGENMDPNGDGLLQDPVFNGDNTKWIKFANSLRLKIALRISEGFP
                     TLAQQHGSEAMANENNLLSTNLDNVSLKWGIEEENWSFNYRRYIFITANQDVVPYINL
                     NYLLNLKTYRDPRLVALIEPSLNPITVRDEVFKSGSTTEKISIEYELPYFGRPLGGNA
                     TVDGWDLNGNNNILNGVETRRYSRPKVDVFMAQDMSYNLITYAELNFIKAEAQLKGWG
                     GSQTAEQYYYDGIDASFQQYGVTGENEYKARDGIKWGTSSTGDRHLFGLVNSGISANP
                     LDKITRQRWLASFNQGHDIWCMQKRTRLLPLIDQFAPDGALGLDYAALPERMVYPPFS
                     ESILNNDGFQEAVSNLSQGNSLYSELKMNKPYTPVKWETMIPEFNQDFATHFYGDSED
                     DLIAAGVTYIKI"
     gene            complement(23220..26453)
                     /locus_tag="S3_860_0015"
     CDS             complement(23220..26453)
                     /locus_tag="S3_860_0015"
                     /codon_start=1
                     /transl_table=11
                     /product="TonB-dependent outer membrane receptor"
                     /protein_id="CBL88230.1"
                     /db_xref="GOA:F4MNJ5"
                     /db_xref="InterPro:IPR000531"
                     /db_xref="InterPro:IPR008969"
                     /db_xref="InterPro:IPR012910"
                     /db_xref="InterPro:IPR014766"
                     /db_xref="InterPro:IPR023996"
                     /db_xref="InterPro:IPR023997"
                     /db_xref="UniProtKB/TrEMBL:F4MNJ5"
                     /translation="MEKLKLSLILLFFPLIIFSQKNIIEGKITDKSGEPLLGVSILLK
                     GSQIGVTSNLDGKYSINTKDKTEGILIFNYLGFTAENVNYSNSTKVLDIVLTESIEQL
                     EEIVVTALGIKRDKKSLSYSTQKVSTEDMTEARSSNFLNALSGKAAGVQVTNSSTPTG
                     STRVIIRGLTSITGNNQPLYILDGVPLDSSSGDTGVSVWNEGDDLDLGSPISGINPDD
                     IDSIQILKGANASALYGSRASNGVVIITTKKAKKGTSKINVNVNSNISIVSNREYPNY
                     QYSYGAGNGGRLVQNAGQLDATTGLPMVGSYNRAYGAPFLGQQVLDYNGTLGTYAPDI
                     NNVKDLYKIGVVTTNTFAISRATDKSTIRFSYGKTLGDHVIKRMEEINRDNIALRMSQ
                     DITDDLTANVSLIYTHQKVNNRMYQNGSKRNPANNYIYMLPNMSQSNLLPYKDENNEA
                     FEYEGDFNNPYWNIYENSNQDVTNRVVANITLNWTILKGLKLKTRINGAINNVDRQEF
                     NNKGAAYDPNGLYREVNTSRENWNYEAILNYTKKFNDLSLVSLIGVNRFDLRTDGNRL
                     TAISLFERDLKSLSNGDEFAPEIFINNNKRINSLYGSVSLGYQKTYFLDVTARNDWAS
                     TLPASNNSYFYPSVGGTILFSKFIPRNEILTFGKIRGSFAQVGNDTGFNQIRNSYVQG
                     GNYNDTDWVALERIRKNLELKPELTSSREFGIEAKFFNNRISFDGTYYKSSTNNQIIN
                     VSTTPTSGFVGKFLNAGEIRNEGMELFLSAKLFDKKFKWSTDINWSKNESFVASLFDG
                     VESRLIRSWFNVGIFAEVGQPFGNIRGNSQVVDPETGTPLVLLNGRAAWESNQLLGNA
                     QPDWIGSLRNSFSYKGFSLNFLIDIKMGGDLYSGTMAKSFNNGLDAGTLEGREEWLLS
                     TLILGENNNERQGRGLFGNDYGDSDRIKGRIYENSALGVQDADGNWSAERDANGEIIY
                     TQRWLNPQTYGFDGLQDQRRFVYDASYVKLREVTFGYTLPRKVFKDTGLKNGKISLVG
                     RDLWTIYRNTPQGIDPEAGTTSGNGQGIEFGSFLPTRTIGINVKLGF"
     gene            complement(26633..27799)
                     /locus_tag="S3_860_0016"
     CDS             complement(26633..27799)
                     /locus_tag="S3_860_0016"
                     /codon_start=1
                     /transl_table=11
                     /product="conserved hypothetical protein, secreted"
                     /protein_id="CBL88231.1"
                     /db_xref="GOA:F4MNJ6"
                     /db_xref="InterPro:IPR008969"
                     /db_xref="InterPro:IPR014766"
                     /db_xref="UniProtKB/TrEMBL:F4MNJ6"
                     /translation="MFKKSSVVYLFLFLSLVFNAQETIKVEGLIVDKDKYSIPYAAVS
                     ILLKSIGTASNDDGGFVLKLTQENLNDTITVSTLGFATFKIKVQDFIKLEEKIITLDE
                     DVVSLDEITLINYKFYVKDALNNLKNTTQRKGHQLNILYRRFSNENGVSRFLVEHYLK
                     VYDRGPTSNEFEEIEVVESRKSNDYRFAKKKQTFHAAVMIAKQNPLRKGIYRNDYKWE
                     VIDDTSYDGEDVIVVEGKEKENPNKWIKLYIGVDTKGIYKLENSMHNAVYIYKKNKEG
                     KLVLSYHNREYIFNEKMTPYMKKLLKLNSNMMKLSYRHEAIVLGVVTNRKKIRVRGNI
                     IKRKDIGDYNIKYNSDFWKNINLPPDSKFYKRSAQQLEKLFDIPLENQFKLIKN"
     gene            complement(27817..30273)
                     /locus_tag="S3_860_0017"
     CDS             complement(27817..30273)
                     /locus_tag="S3_860_0017"
                     /codon_start=1
                     /transl_table=11
                     /product="hypothetical protein"
                     /protein_id="CBL88232.1"
                     /db_xref="InterPro:IPR006626"
                     /db_xref="InterPro:IPR011050"
                     /db_xref="InterPro:IPR012334"
                     /db_xref="UniProtKB/TrEMBL:F4MNJ7"
                     /translation="MSEADEDEKYSTSFTYKDGSIANVFSSVNTKTVNRHFKWMNDYG
                     IDGVFFQQFASNLKSNAQKLKANDKKVFDNIIEGAKANNNRLVSIMFDLSGANKNATM
                     VDDIKAYWQELVNEYSLNDNSNKHLLTYKQKPVVAIWGVGFNRTDSYDLDDVQALITY
                     FKNDPTYGGCTVLLGVPRSWRTPGEGDAVNNTQLHTVIKSADIVHPWTPGRYSNISGI
                     DSHKSIIIADKAWCDAENLLYMPVVFPGFSWQNLKKSKGTYSSLNSIPRLKGNFLWRQ
                     LYNAVEAGAQTIYVAMFDEIDEGTSIFKVENNPPSNPLNQFTNYEGLPSDYYLWLTGK
                     GGEALRGEINLTVNQPAYPNLPEITHYYADEFGDDTNSGTSPGTAFSTVEKAYTFSNQ
                     GNTISISGNVIHNSKISVQKSINFVGTNNATLSPDANKQGTDRLFHISKPDLNVSFSD
                     ITFKGNKESSINGGAINMNANSNLTFTNSIFNDNSTTGADKSGGGLFFSEGNVTIINS
                     IFKNNLARGNGGAISGSGDGNLTITGSLFINNTAANINKTDGNGDKANGGAISIFGDG
                     RKVIMSKNTFYNNEATFQGGGLYFGGLNATSSLENITVFGNKVTLTSAETGRAGGIRI
                     EGNRNFEIKNALLYDNHLGDTEHPKSDINIISGVQLNFINSLSGISEGFASDDTYDSS
                     KIDAVLASSNLRFNETSGKVEYDEAPNGDDTPIDFGSDGNDAGAWNSMFVLSLNENEV
                     SDEEFSIYYNKTIKNIKIITSFTSLMKVTIYNINGSQVVLKNQMYSNDEIDISSFESG
                     VYILKANIEGKYFLRKFILY"
     gene            complement(30701..32074)
                     /locus_tag="S3_860_0018"
     CDS             complement(30701..32074)
                     /locus_tag="S3_860_0018"
                     /codon_start=1
                     /transl_table=11
                     /product="sulfatase"
                     /protein_id="CBL88233.1"
                     /db_xref="GOA:F4MNJ8"
                     /db_xref="InterPro:IPR000917"
                     /db_xref="InterPro:IPR017849"
                     /db_xref="InterPro:IPR017850"
                     /db_xref="InterPro:IPR024607"
                     /db_xref="UniProtKB/TrEMBL:F4MNJ8"
                     /translation="MTLKNILILLLFIGGSLAGQAQKPNIVFIMTDDQSSIPLRSSDN
                     QNQSRPFGFNGDSKVHTPIIDNLASNGMVFNNAFVSSSICSPSRYSILTGKYAGRSEG
                     TSFINNFPLGNLSRIANNIELEENKTNVPKQLQNAGYKTAFIGKSHIIDHNVLESYTG
                     GNNGFMAYSKTADPYTSSVSDAMKFNHDKWANRMKEFGFDVVDAFYAANLRELKNDAL
                     NVHNVEYNNKAVLDFIENSDNDPFFVYYSETIPHGPSPYWRRNGEYYAGLDADINITS
                     QGVLTQDYSYLPTRDQIKNEINGIAGKDIRHAWLRWFDHAVGAVVDKLREKGKLDNTL
                     IIITSDHGDFNKGKSTNYEGGIKVPLMMYWKNGISTTGTYDELVQNIDFAATFLDLAG
                     VDISNSEIDGKSLKEVITNNSKIPVHDHLFFELGYSRAIRTKDWKYVTVRYPEGVNTK
                     NCKWRNF"
     gene            complement(32167..33006)
                     /locus_tag="S3_860_0019"
     CDS             complement(32167..33006)
                     /locus_tag="S3_860_0019"
                     /codon_start=1
                     /transl_table=11
                     /product="hypothetical protein"
                     /protein_id="CBL88234.1"
                     /db_xref="InterPro:IPR003368"
                     /db_xref="InterPro:IPR011050"
                     /db_xref="InterPro:IPR012334"
                     /db_xref="UniProtKB/TrEMBL:F4MNJ9"
                     /translation="MKSNSAATKGGAIYSGSANFTITGSTFYENETIGIGNSDGGAAF
                     NVAGAGSTNSITNCTFYKNTTARANQDYGTIRTDNGNTTVSNSLFYDNKMENGEAGPS
                     DWGSSPNGTQTFETSIAQWISTNIDNQDEGTGSITGIKGGAGTPANLTSSNLTFNSTT
                     GKVEYDAVDEGVDSPIDFGSDGNDVGAWNSGLTLSLEKENFLATKLSVYYNSASKNLE
                     VLHSITAPISLEVYTILGTKVLSLNNVNAKQSINANHLNTGVYILVGKTPEKFFSKKF
                     LIN"
     gene            complement(32996..33610)
                     /locus_tag="S3_860_0020"
     CDS             complement(32996..33610)
                     /locus_tag="S3_860_0020"
                     /codon_start=1
                     /transl_table=11
                     /product="hypothetical protein"
                     /protein_id="CBL88235.1"
                     /db_xref="InterPro:IPR006626"
                     /db_xref="InterPro:IPR011050"
                     /db_xref="InterPro:IPR012334"
                     /db_xref="UniProtKB/TrEMBL:F4MNK0"
                     /translation="MKKIILLTLLFIAFTGFTLIAQNTVYVSATGAGTMDGTSEANAY
                     GNFGFALVDINSVGDKLIVIGTVTVGAATIWDKNFAFTIEGKDATSTITGNGGTSRLF
                     TLNQPTTIDVTFKDLTFSNYNTDLAGGGVLLSNNAGATVTFDNCIITGNSVSNGAGGG
                     AIFFANGNLTITGTTFKSNTSTDEGGAIMGLSGTIAITNSVFEK"
     gene            complement(33758..33934)
                     /locus_tag="S3_860_0021"
     CDS             complement(33758..33934)
                     /locus_tag="S3_860_0021"
                     /codon_start=1
                     /transl_table=11
                     /product="conserved hypothetical protein"
                     /protein_id="CBL88236.1"
                     /db_xref="UniProtKB/TrEMBL:F4MNK1"
                     /translation="MNKKIDSKQHQEEINRKEALKKIGNYGKYAALTALGTYMILNPQ
                     KAQAASPTNPGDGF"
     gene            complement(33964..36672)
                     /locus_tag="S3_860_0022"
     CDS             complement(33964..36672)
                     /locus_tag="S3_860_0022"
                     /codon_start=1
                     /transl_table=11
                     /product="conserved hypothetical protein, secreted"
                     /protein_id="CBL88237.1"
                     /db_xref="InterPro:IPR003368"
                     /db_xref="InterPro:IPR006626"
                     /db_xref="InterPro:IPR011050"
                     /db_xref="InterPro:IPR012334"
                     /db_xref="UniProtKB/TrEMBL:F4MNK2"
                     /translation="MMMKNTILTICLSLFLAGGLFSQQTVYVAATAAGNNDGTSEANA
                     YGNFATALVDINSTGDKLIVIGTVSVGSATIWNKNFAFTIEGKDATSTITGNGGTSRL
                     FTLNQTTTIDVTFKDLTFSNYNTNLAGGGVLLSNNAGATVTFNNCIITGNSVTHAAGG
                     GTIFFANGTLNIIDSSFENNTSSDEGGAIFANSGTITITNTLFKTNSAATKGGAIYTA
                     NGDFTITGSTFYDNETTGAGGGSAFYVAGSGSTNSITNCTFFQNTTANTNQDYGTIRT
                     DNGNTTVTNSLFYDNKTNNDAGVVSDWGSGPGGTQTFTNSIAQWISTNIDNQDEGAGS
                     ITGIKGGTGTPADLTNSSLSWNATLNKVTYTAPDALTNDTPIDFGSDTEDVGAYDSKI
                     NIFIGGTTGSVEGWTTATNWSNGVLPSATDNVAILTGKNCNLPISTTLNDIKITSLLR
                     ITSNQGLVVNGDAIGTGTVRYSRGLTNDADNTKAWHLVASPVVGEEFDAAYADINDIA
                     TGTGSNRGIATYDTGSTGAAAWSYFTGTTITTTSGQGYSMKITPDAITSGGGEYADGF
                     VVFEGTLNDTDVTTPALAAGFNLLGNPYTSFVNSGVFLSDAANSATGMDKTQMWVWNS
                     NTETYHVKTAGEAFVLAPAQGFFVNSTNTAAVTFSKTNQATTGGAFQKTARTEIKLLM
                     TDGTNERFAKIYLADTATTGFDSGWEGEVFGGIANNIDVFTELVSDNQGKKYQVQSLP
                     ISEMESTVIPVGIISEAGKELTFSMTGVNIPSDVKIYLEDRVANTFNELTESKTFKVT
                     LSEALNDVGRFYLHASKSALNVNDALALNGVSMYKSNATTLKVVGLPNGTSNIKLFNI
                     LGKQVLNTSFIANGVKEITLPKLAMGVYIVQLETETSKLNKKIVLE"
     gene            complement(36826..38139)
                     /locus_tag="S3_860_0023"
     CDS             complement(36826..38139)
                     /locus_tag="S3_860_0023"
                     /codon_start=1
                     /transl_table=11
                     /product="hypothetical protein"
                     /protein_id="CBL88238.1"
                     /db_xref="UniProtKB/TrEMBL:F4MNK3"
                     /translation="MKALSISFLMVVFTTTVLLSQSKHAKTSNYLSYKGLVMAGYQGW
                     FRATNDGSKKGWGHYGRNNKFDFENNTIDFWPDVSEYKKTYKTIFKYEDGTNAEVFSS
                     VDKSTTDLHFKWMKEYGVDGVFMQRFFGVTRNHTKTNKPQDIILKNALSAAKVNNRAI
                     AVMYDLSGLKGTGEDCSSIMEDWKMLVDELKVTNQGENQNYLYHNGKPLVAIWGVGFP
                     DRPYDTRKIGINRLIDFLKNDPIYGGCSIMLGVPTYFRDLDKDCLPDPYLHTIIESAD
                     IVLPWMVQRFTPLVHKVGDHLRDHIIADLKWTKERNIDYVPVITPGFSWRNLSLSKPN
                     LSRYSAYGAIPRLGGRFYWDQMSNAILAGSEMIYVAMFDEIDEGTAIMKVSDTPPNSD
                     KAHFVNNDGVPSDHYLWLTGLGAKMLRGEMPLRLELPKRKVNKRK"
     gene            complement(38255..>40798)
                     /locus_tag="S3_860_0024"
     CDS             complement(38255..>40798)
                     /locus_tag="S3_860_0024"
                     /codon_start=1
                     /transl_table=11
                     /product="conserved hypothetical protein"
                     /protein_id="CBL88239.1"
                     /db_xref="InterPro:IPR015915"
                     /db_xref="UniProtKB/TrEMBL:F4MNK4"
                     /translation="VFVMFPIAILSQEYGLNFKGQSYLLDERTGLEISPNEYIKVKNE
                     FEVSFGLKLDFKQKGNGFGYVFRIISKENKNIDLLLSGFQTKSLILVFGDTQTTLPID
                     LSDIHKNHWFDIKIKFFLNKNEIQFSASNSKPVLKTVAFNSQESFKLFFGANNYKEFS
                     SSDVPEMNIRDVKLTKNGSLFSHFPLNQCGGNTTSDVLKHTQAILKNPNWILCRHQNW
                     NLNFSSITEGVQLVASNEEKGIIYLLNETSVLTYSTQDNTIKRTPYKNGKIDLTLAHR
                     AIYNTNDNQIYIYAADKELYSYLNLETGKWNNLEIFSKKTGKLIFQKHNNVFNPSDNS
                     IYMLGGYGQYKYNNIVRKLNLKDSTWTNLPTNDSIFKPRYLAGSAIFKDSIYILGGYG
                     SASGSQVTNPHSYSSLIAFSIKSKRFEHKFNIINPFSNDMVVANKMWINPDNRDYFAL
                     VSDKIKYEGYLKLLKGNLDNNSTTIVGDSIPFKFLDIKSVANLYYMPNQKKLVAYNSF
                     LNKENKNEFSINSIDFPAIKMPVKTAKSTNYWYWIFGGVTIIGLIVLYVVKRKKRIQT
                     VPEIKDRKVAFPDLERKEIGKNEVEEKDLDFKPIEREFKYQIIFFGGFQVINKNQEDI
                     TGKFSPLLKELFLLIWMYTFKNNKGISSSKLIEFLWYDKPTRSAQNNRSVNITKLKNL
                     IKDVGDCKIDKETGYWKINHNYKELKTDYYEVIQITKNKKNINRDRIDHLIKITQKGP
                     FLSNLNYEWLDSFKQDVADAIIETLIDFAESFDFKSDPDFILHLCDCIFNFDSINEEA
                     VIFKCKAYNYKGNHSLAESTFKKFQKEYKLLYAQDFKYSFQEILENKNK"
     gene            41284..42120
                     /locus_tag="S3_860_0025"
     CDS             41284..42120
                     /locus_tag="S3_860_0025"
                     /codon_start=1
                     /transl_table=11
                     /product="oxidoreductase domain protein"
                     /protein_id="CBL88240.1"
                     /db_xref="GOA:F4MNK5"
                     /db_xref="InterPro:IPR000683"
                     /db_xref="InterPro:IPR006311"
                     /db_xref="InterPro:IPR016040"
                     /db_xref="UniProtKB/TrEMBL:F4MNK5"
                     /translation="MNSRRKFIKQTSLISAGLSIIPSMSFASNARTSGKKLRVGFIGV
                     GLRGTNHVNNVLLRSDVEVAAICDIDSKRIKIALKMIADSGGEKPVVFGNSDFDYRNL
                     LALKDVDAVIISTPWLWHTKMAVDSMRAGKYTGLEVSASNTLEECWDLVNTHEETGAH
                     LMILENVNYRRDILAVLNMVKQNVFGELLHFRGGYQHDLRFVKLNDGKTPYGKGAEFG
                     DKGISESVWRTQHSLLRNADVYPTHGVGPIAVMCNINRGNRFVSLTSHATKAVGLNRY
                     IK"
     gene            42151..42642
                     /locus_tag="S3_860_0026"
     CDS             42151..42642
                     /locus_tag="S3_860_0026"
                     /codon_start=1
                     /transl_table=11
                     /product="oxidoreductase domain protein"
                     /protein_id="CBL88241.1"
                     /db_xref="UniProtKB/TrEMBL:F4MNK6"
                     /translation="MKFKQGDIITSTIETAQGETIIITHDCNSSRPYSLSFRVQGSNG
                     LWEKDGDRIHIDGQTEAHQWDDYKKWLEKYDHPLWKKFGEHAQGAGHGGMDFFVINAF
                     VESAKENVAPPMDAYDAAAWSAITPLSEASIENNGAPQKILDFTRGMWVKRKAYNWIK
                     DTY"
     gene            42980..43138
                     /locus_tag="S3_860_0027"
     CDS             42980..43138
                     /locus_tag="S3_860_0027"
                     /codon_start=1
                     /transl_table=11
                     /product="hypothetical protein"
                     /protein_id="CBL88242.1"
                     /db_xref="UniProtKB/TrEMBL:F4MNK7"
                     /translation="MFFIFLSPFFFSRVKLYENHTNIFIYNVPIFSVLNLFLKVIKKN
                     AKKSIVRL"
     gene            43568..44932
                     /locus_tag="S3_860_r0001"
     rRNA            43568..44932
                     /locus_tag="S3_860_r0001"
                     /product="16S ribosomal RNA"
ORIGIN      
        1 cacatttttg atatttcgtt aattaaattt tgttgtgctt ctggcaaggc taatgttctt
       61 ctatctccag cttctgtttc gccaactttg gcacttaaac caactgttaa aacaacagca
      121 tctgcatttt tggctgctat ttttgctttt tctaggtatt gaatattttc ataatcccat
      181 cctatcctta aatttgaaat atgaccacca aagctagcgt actttacttc tagttcatat
      241 tcttttcctt tttctaattt aattttacct gtattattcc aatcaattct gcttcctttt
      301 ttattttctg caatcaattt tccatcaata aaaatctttg cgtttccaga ttcgtttcta
      361 acttcaaaag aataatcact tgtagctggt acttttaatg ttgatttaaa tgctacagaa
      421 aatttatatt tatcattatt cttagcagta ccagcttcag gaatttctaa tcctcttccc
      481 caattataag ctaatttttt gtttacttct tttttaaaag gatcaccttt aaaaccaaca
      541 ttgttataat aagaagactc aataccttct ttattatcta ctgatagata tttggttggt
      601 attaaaccat aaccagattc cgcgtaacaa ccaggttcat agctaacttt aacatcttta
      661 cctacattat ttttaatccc taaaaatgga gtaattatac tttcttgttt tgatgctatt
      721 cttgcacttc cacctccttg aaataaacca atatcatatt tgtcattgtt aaaatgtcct
      781 ccataatttc catttgggcc aattacagca atatttttaa ttttattaat attaaaagga
      841 agtgtgttat tttcgttttt aagtaaaacc attgcttcag aagaagctgt tcttgccatt
      901 tctaaatgtg atttagaacg tataatattt ttatcataca ttgggccttg gtcaaaagca
      961 ccactccaaa aaacaacgcg caacacattt ttaaccattg tgttaagcac atcttcgctt
     1021 actttattat cgtttacagc ttttaacaat ttattgccat accatcttgg tcttggcatt
     1081 tctacatcta gtccattatt tgcagaagct gcagtagatt gtgttccaga ccaatctgaa
     1141 agtacaaaac cactaaaacc ccattctttt cttaaaactt gatttaaagt aaaatcgttt
     1201 tcgcaactat gcacgccatt aactttattg taagcgccca taataacttg ggcatctgca
     1261 tcttttatag cagtttcaaa acctggaaaa taaatttctc ttaatgctct ttcactaacc
     1321 tgaacatcta ctttgtgtct atttagttct tgattgttaa cgatatagtg ttttagtatt
     1381 gctgcaattt tttcgctttg aattcctttt gtgtaagccg ctgctatttg tccgtttaaa
     1441 aaaggatctt ctgtaaaata ctcaaaactt ctacctgttc ttgggtctct aataatattc
     1501 attgcaggcc ctgcattaga cattgcgcct acagcattca tttctttacc aatagtagaa
     1561 gtgatttcct ttactttatc tacatcccaa gttgcagcca tagcaataga aacagggaaa
     1621 taagtacctg catctaaagt gatgcctcca tttttatttc ttcttctcat tttcatgcca
     1681 aaaggaccgt gtgcaattac aaaatcagga attgataatc tttcaatgcc attaatagat
     1741 tcttgattat tgcttaaaat acctcctgta acataattaa ctttttcttc taaagtcatt
     1801 ctaggcaaca aatcgttaat tcgttcttct atttttaact ctgaattttg atacggtaat
     1861 ttttcttgtg cctttattgc attactattt agcattaaaa aagaaaacac aatgcatact
     1921 gtaagtttat tactaattat tttcatttag tttgtttttt attttggcat tatggcattt
     1981 ttaccccatt ctttgtttgg taattcaccc aagtctaatt ttaaagtagc accctccata
     2041 atttgctgat gtgaaataaa tggcgagaaa atctctttcc cgtttataaa tgctttctga
     2101 atgtattttt ttcttttgct agaacctacc gccacaaccg taaacgtatt tccattttga
     2161 agtttgatag ctattttttc gaaaattgga cttgtaatgt tataataagg cagtcctgga
     2221 gttacaggat agattcccat tgaagtgaaa accacaaaag cagtcatgcc accaccatct
     2281 tcatcccctg ggattccaaa aatgttgtct ttaaaccaaa cgtctaacaa gaagcgtgta
     2341 cgtttttggg ttttccaagg cgcgccaaaa taattgtata aatagggtat atgaaaagaa
     2401 ggctcattac ccatagaaaa ctggccaacc atccccgtag aatttgaacc attaacaaaa
     2461 aagtcacttt ttctaatgcc caaactttct ctaaataatt gatctaatct attttgtgcg
     2521 gcctgtttac ctcctaataa attggtgagt cctggtatat cgtgttgtac actccaagca
     2581 taggtccaac cattattttc gtcataatac tctctatagc cttttccacc acccagtttt
     2641 ggattgatat ttacccaatt tccttcggca tcttttggca taaacaatct tttttcagaa
     2701 tgccataagt ttttataatc gtttcctttt ggagacagtt ttgaatagtc ttctgttttt
     2761 cctaattcct ttgcaagttc tgacactgcc caaaaatcat aactgactcc taaagttaca
     2821 gcaacaggtt gtcttttttc aaaaccatct acatttgcaa ccgtttcttg ttctcctatt
     2881 ttaagggatg gaaaatagcc gttttcgtga tagaaatcgt ctaaagcgcc tcttggattt
     2941 ccttgcctcc aaggaataaa tgtgccttcc attaggtttt ttttgattcc ttcatacgct
     3001 ttttctacat catatttttt caaccctttt ctgtagccat caataaaaat agcagaagaa
     3061 tggtaggcgt tcatacacaa atgatttcca tatacctgcg ggaatgttgg catccaacca
     3121 ctttgctcat acattaatat gtacgagttg agcatttcgt tttctaaagc tgggtttaaa
     3181 atagttcgta atggatgttg cgctaaatag gtgtcccaaa cccaatcatc tacataaaaa
     3241 ggacggtcgc ttttatgtac ttttttatcg tatccactat aatagtatcc atattcattt
     3301 acatctacca tgcgttcata cgttctgtat agtgatgtgt agaatgttct tttttgcgcc
     3361 gttgttcctc cttcaacttg aatttgattc gttacttgat cccaagcttt ttttccttct
     3421 tttgtaacat cctcaaacgt attattttta atttctttat tgaaattttc tttcgcttgt
     3481 gcatcactga tataagaaat agcatatttt ataagcaagg tagatgctgc gtttttagct
     3541 gcagaaattt gaagtttatg agtgttaaat gtgtagttga tgttttctac aggcttattt
     3601 ttttcatcta cgatctcacc atatatatac actgtaacag tatttacaac ggcatgttct
     3661 cctctcgttg gtttgcttct tttttcttga atggtaaatg aatttttacc ttcagaaaac
     3721 tgcatgtctt tagtgccttt tattaaaaag tttttttgta ttccctctgg gaaatctact
     3781 ttataaatcg ctgatttttt agaaggggtg aagctaactt taatatcatc ttctattaaa
     3841 tacgaagaat ataaccaagg atgtactatt tctaaatcgt gatctatagc catcccttta
     3901 ttccaggaac tgttttttac gtcccctaaa gtcgttttca tttgtagaat cccttgtcgt
     3961 ctgtgtgcgg gaacttgaaa aggaaacgct tgaaccatgt ctgaaatata atcctgtttt
     4021 acaggaaaca ttctcagcat ttgattgggc aaatgaatgg ttgggtacgt tggcactaga
     4081 aagcgggaca cattaccaat ggttggatct atgtatttgg tattgtcatc agttgcttga
     4141 gcaaaggaag ttgtaatact taaaaccgat aggagtacta ttaaataatt tttaaccatt
     4201 tttattataa tctgttatag gaacaaataa aacatcaatg gcttaattat tgattaataa
     4261 agaattaatt aggtggcaga aactataaaa ttaatttatt tttttgcggc tctttttgct
     4321 tttctatagg caattagaag cttgaacttt tctataccag ctaacgctct taaatctttg
     4381 ttgtatgctt tttctacttc tttagctttt aatttaaaag tttctttatc atctgcgtat
     4441 tcttttctca aagctctttt attgttgttt ctatccaaaa ttaattctag aagctttgca
     4501 ctttgatctt catcaaactc cataacttta gacagttttt ctgttagctc taaagctttt
     4561 tgattttttt gcgcttgagc tactgacaca gtcagaagaa gaaggattac aattattttt
     4621 ttcatgttgt ttaatttata attttattca aataaaagag aatgacatta atttactatt
     4681 aatattgaat taactaagta ctatttatta ataataaact tctaatactt ttgcattatc
     4741 tgctttcaaa gtaatgttat ttaaagttgc tggtactaat aacgtttcac cattatttat
     4801 tgtgtaggtt tcgccttcag aaataacatt aactgttcct tctacacaca tgtaaataat
     4861 aaacgaatct atggcagaat aatctttttc tattatagaa ttaatatcta gaatattagt
     4921 tctaaaatag ggtgaatgca ccaatgtatt agacacattc ttttctagag aataatctgt
     4981 tttataagta tcatgcactt cataatcgat gacatcaatt gccaattcgt tatgcaactc
     5041 tctttttgca cctatttttg catcgactct atcataatcg taaatacgat aggtaacatc
     5101 cgatgtttgc tgaatttctg ctaacaaaac acctgcgcca atggcatgta cacgccccgt
     5161 tggaatataa aaagtatctc ctttttgtac agtttcatga tgcataacat caagaatcgt
     5221 attattttct aaatgtattt tataactgtt cgtgtcaatt ttttcatcaa atccgacaat
     5281 cagttctgca tctttatccg cttgcattac ataccacatt tcatttttac caaaagaatt
     5341 gtgacgctct tttgcgattt cattacttgg gtgaacctga attgaaagtg gtgttttggc
     5401 atcaataaat ttaattagta aaggaaattc ttcaccgaat ttttcataga ccgttttacc
     5461 tacaaagtct tctttaaatt ccattgttaa atctcgtaat gtatttcctt ttaaaacgcc
     5521 tttttcgacc acagtttcat cgccagaaac atcagaaatt tcccaagact ctccaatatt
     5581 tttatcttta tattgcttgt ttagttctgt ttttaatttt tctccacccc aaattctata
     5641 tttaaataat ggtgtgaatt gtaaagggta taatttcatt tggaaggtat tatattaatt
     5701 ttcgttttga cacgccatcg taatgtttag acttgttttt ttgtaaccat tctaaaagat
     5761 ttgtccttaa ttcttttgct ttctcattat atttttctct atcaggattt tcccccaata
     5821 aattatttat ctcttgaggg tcatcattca aattaaacaa aacatttaac acttttgaat
     5881 cttctgtata cggaatcatt aatttccatc cgtcttttac aatcatataa ttgggggacg
     5941 ttggccctct ataatcccat tcggttacca catagttccc atgattcgtt tgtgtatgct
     6001 ctatcaaatc gcgtaaactt tctccatcag atttgtaagt acccacttgt aaataatcca
     6061 taattgtggc aaataaatct acattagaaa catagccatt cactgtagtt tcttttttaa
     6121 tttcattggg cattttaatc attagtggaa catgagacga ctcttcatag aatacatttt
     6181 tttcgcgcat tccgtgtgct cccaacattt ctccatgatc acttgtaaaa attaccatcg
     6241 tatgttttgc aataccttca tcttctaagg tttccattat tttccctatc caatcatcta
     6301 actcagtaat taaaccataa taattagaaa tcatatattt tatttttttt tgatccgcaa
     6361 actgtgttaa tttttttcta ccattggcat ttttgtatgg agagtttgcc atgtcatcat
     6421 cgatactttc tggaactttc atatcctttg caggatacat gccataatat ggcgcagaag
     6481 gaatcattgg tgcatgcgga aaatgaaaag atgtggttat gctaaacggt ttatttttta
     6541 aacgttctat tgcctctatg gtctttttgg cataaaaagc agtgatggtg tgttcttttg
     6601 gaattgatga ttttccgtga aaatttggtt gcgaaaactt tttattttct tttttaactt
     6661 ctgcatatgt ttttccgtaa ttgacatcta atggatcagg cgtatagggc cttttggtaa
     6721 aattgtctaa taattcgcca gagtttggtt ctctttttgg aaatacagcg tttaaataat
     6781 cctggtacat ataactctgg ccgccatgct caaacatata tttaccattt tcagcgtatt
     6841 tagtttgatt tttataaata gctgcatgcg aagttaaggc gtgccatttt ccataatatt
     6901 ctgcatgata tcctttttct gttagaatct catcaaacgt tttcatggtc attacagctt
     6961 catcatcgta ataataggtt tttttatttg tgtttacacc attggtgttt atggttgttc
     7021 ctgttaaaat acttgatctt gctggtccac aaacagcaac aggagtgtac gcatttttaa
     7081 aataagctcc ttgtttcgct aacttgtcta aatttggagt tttcacaatt gggtttccag
     7141 caatacttaa ggcatcatag cgttgctgat ctactataat aaagagtaga tttttaggcc
     7201 cttcatttac aactgtattt tgtgcagctg tgttttttgt tttacaacta aaaataagag
     7261 ttacaattaa gattattaaa acgtatttca tttcgggttt agcttacttt cttataatta
     7321 agtcttcgat gcttaaatct ttcatcggca atgttatatt catagataac gctattattt
     7381 tttcgcatat aaaatatttt agtctttcca tttactttaa aagttatcga gtctttctct
     7441 aaagtatatg taaatatttt tgtgctatta tttttagaat ttaaaagaga cccttgtttg
     7501 ttttcattta atgtgataat gaaattttta aacttccaag cgcccagaat atcttcttcc
     7561 gcaatggatt ctttaggata cataccttga agtcttttat ctaaaaggac ttctatttga
     7621 ttcatatttg tgttttctaa tttaaacgct tcgataaaca atttggctat ttctaaaaca
     7681 ctattcttta gtacttctgg ataagaagca tttaaacagg tgtgattgat gttatcatat
     7741 aaaaccactt ttacgttgcc gccttttttc ttgatttgtt cagcaaattt ttccgtttgt
     7801 gtgtaatggc ataagacatc ctcttttccg tttaacaata aagtactggg gggattctcc
     7861 cttaaattat aaaatgcaga tgctttttta ctttcctttt ccgtcgctaa tccgtataat
     7921 tctcttgctt tttgacttgg aaacgttgat ctttcctctg aatgttctgc taaattatac
     7981 atgccttctg cacccactaa tagtttacag tttttatatt tttgagccat catagccgct
     8041 aatgtagacc ctgctgaaga tcctccaaac ccaattcttg taaggtctgc attgaatgta
     8101 tctgcatttt caaaaaacca ttgaacagac gcttctaagt cttgtatagc atccgtaaat
     8161 gttgcattgt tgcctttaca tctatatgcc aatcctacat aaatgatgcc taattgatcc
     8221 gctagatagt tagcatctgt agacaatctt gctggtggta caattgttgg agtaccgcca
     8281 ttccatccac cgccatgcac aaaaaaatat acagggtttt caccaatagt gttttttggt
     8341 agttttattc gaataggaat atcatatcca ccagcttttg tagcgatagt atctattgtt
     8401 ttttgagcag cactagttaa aacaaaacag cacgccaaaa ggattcctaa tgatttcata
     8461 gtttttttca tattaattta caaactcagc gtaaggtcgg ttaggaaatg acttcaaact
     8521 ttttgtcaat agtattttta gttcttctgc tttttctcgg ttgtcttcaa aaatattttt
     8581 agtttcacga ggatctttta ctaaatcaaa tacttgatct gcatcaaaat aaaaagcact
     8641 gcttttggat gcaatattcc ccaaatgacc atttcttgtg taataagggt attgaagttc
     8701 ggcacctttc catcctttaa atgttaggcc tttatttatt ctattctgtt tttgtttatc
     8761 atatcttaca gaaatatatt tccagtcttt cgtcatcaca cttcttgcat aaccaagctc
     8821 aaaaaataaa taatcgtgca ctggtttttt agttcctttt aacacctttt ttaaactaac
     8881 accgtctaat gttgatttta cattctttaa tttaacccct gctagttcta aaaaagtagg
     8941 tgtaaaatca atattttgaa ctaactcatt atagtcttgg ttcggtttaa ttccatttgg
     9001 ccaatgcatc atcaaaggaa cttttgttcc actttcatat aagctcgttt ttccaccgtt
     9061 gtagttccca tgatctgatg taattataat aatggtgttt tcataaatac cttctgcttt
     9121 taatttatct acaacagcgc caaccgcatg atcaaaccaa cgcaaccaag catgggctac
     9181 ttttttatca aggtttttga cttcttcttt gatttcttct ctagtgggta agtaggagta
     9241 atcggcatct accaaccctt gtcctgtaaa ctttggattt gaatctaaac ctctaaaata
     9301 ctttccattt tttatattat agggtgctgg accatgagga accgtctcac tgtaatacaa
     9361 aaagaaagga tcatttttat tttcgtcgat aaactccaaa gccgctttat ttttccattc
     9421 tacattatga acatttaaag aatcattata gagttctctt aaatttcctg cataaactcc
     9481 attggcataa tcaaaaccat attctttaat tacttctgtc catttttgat ggttttcaaa
     9541 cattttttta gaaacttctg gatcatttgg atctgcattt tttgcgtagg tctgaaagcc
     9601 atttttttcc caattttttt tattgttaac gatattatgc tccacaatat gacttttacc
     9661 tacaaaacct gttttatacc cttcttcttg taatagtctt ggtaaattgg atttgtcttt
     9721 ttctatttct gtattatttt ctactcttgt catagttcct tcaggatgca ttctcataaa
     9781 agctgggcct tcagaccttc ctgcataacg tccagttagc attgtatatc tacttggtac
     9841 acatacagag cttgatacat atgcgttgtt aaaaatcatt ccattttttg ctaaattgtc
     9901 tataattggc gtatgtactt gtttatcacc attaaaccca aaaggacgtg attgtattct
     9961 tttctctgaa tctaaaggaa caacagcact ctgatcatcg gtcataataa agatgatgtt
    10021 tggcttttta gtgttttgtg caattgattt attattatta attagtatta aaaagaatat
    10081 aaatccaatg gttttgtaat tatgaaatgt catttgtggt tatttatttt tgttacttat
    10141 ttcttgcatc ccaattccgg aaacttgtgt tttaaaatct gcataaaacg ttctaagcag
    10201 cgctattttt tcttgatttt tctcaacatt aattccatta tttagctcta aagggtcgtg
    10261 tgttctatcg aaaaacatat ctccaaattc tctataatct cgcctaggat ttacaggatt
    10321 tgacttcata atccccagtt tttcattttt accgattact gtggcttgaa accaactttc
    10381 agatacgata taatctctgt tcagtggttt ttgttttaag agtaatttcg cgagtgatat
    10441 gccctcaaaa ttgtattcca aatcgggtgt ttttaagtct aaaacatcga ttagagtagg
    10501 gataatatct actaaggtta ccaattcagc agtgtgtttt ccttgtagtg tttttcctgg
    10561 aattctaatc attaagggaa tgtttaaaat atcttcataa atattatgac cagcagcagc
    10621 tttctctacc atgccatggt ttccaacaaa atcgccatga tctgtggtat aaataatgat
    10681 cgtttcttct gtgatgtttg ctttgtctaa agcttgtaaa atctcgccaa cgtaatggtc
    10741 tacttctgta actaaggcgt aataggctcc aatataatct ctccagagtt gttcatcttc
    10801 aaaagcctta tccatgttcc atactttgtt ccctccattt ctttggaact gtaataaggg
    10861 tggcaaatct tttgtgggtt ggtaaaaact ttcgggcatt tttataccgc tttttaattt
    10921 tgtacccttt ccccattcgg agacatcata catatccatg aatttcttta ctggagtgta
    10981 gggttgatga ggcctgtaaa aagaagaaaa acaaaagaaa ggtgtatcgc tatttttttg
    11041 ttgatcaatc atagtaatgg tttctaatgc agtataagcc tccattgtat atccaaatgg
    11101 taatttagaa atacgtgtcc ctaaatcagc gataggtatt ttagcgttcg catcgtcact
    11161 atcaatgggt cctttcccga attctgcagc ccaatcataa gagaattcac tttgatagcc
    11221 ttgtgttgta acccagctta aatagttgcc attatcgcct tcttctgcgt gtacctcttt
    11281 tttaacatcc caacctttgt ctccaccccc ttttaaatgt ctttttccaa aagtataggt
    11341 tttgtatcca ttgtatttaa aaatactagc taacgaagtg gcttgatctg taacagaagt
    11401 ttcttcatta ttattcatta atcccagtgt tctaggatag agtcctgtca ttaaagacat
    11461 tctagaaggg acacaaacac ctcttgttgc ataggctcta tcaaagacca cagattcagt
    11521 agatagttta tctagatttg gagtaatgac atctggatga ttttcaaaac ccattgtctt
    11581 tttgttatgt tgatcggaaa aatagtaaca acacatttgg tttcttcttg tgtttagttt
    11641 gagttgtaag ctcatttttt agacttgcaa ttaaacatca acaacaaaca accaataatt
    11701 agtgttatta tttttatttt tcattttaat tattttttcc aaatttcctt ggatgacttt
    11761 tctataattt tagttaaata ggtctttgct ttatcaacaa ctgctgtttc tgttttagca
    11821 agatttgtag attccttttt atctttagtt aagctaaaaa gcatttcagc attcatcttt
    11881 ctttttgtgt ctttattttt ttcttcaatg aatttccacc cttcaaaacg aattgctttt
    11941 ctgccttgcg catctctatg cactaaaggt ggtctttcat aaaatttatt gggatttaat
    12001 aaagcttttt taaagctata actatccggc gcatcttcta aatttaatcc cctatcattc
    12061 ccaatataat ctgccagaaa cccataaata tcaacagttg agactgttgt cttagaagtt
    12121 ttattacctt ttattttctt tggataattt acaataaacg gaattctaaa acctccatcc
    12181 caaatagtat gtttatctcc tttataatct ccattaattt gtaagccttt attgatggca
    12241 aaattttctg gcattatatc ttttttcttt ggaatatcgc caccattatc gctcgcaaaa
    12301 attataatgg tattttctct gattcctttt tcttctaaaa atgaaattaa attccctaaa
    12361 gaacgatcga tatcttgtat aaaatcgcca taggcacctg cattactttt acctcgcatt
    12421 tgtggacttg gagtaattgg atgatgcaca gcagcagctg cataatacaa aaagaatggt
    12481 tggtcttttt tcaagctttt catccactct atagatttgt ttgttaaatc atctgttact
    12541 tgctcagtaa ctctctgtgg ggcatcatat cctttgtatt gttttccata aaatgatttt
    12601 ccataagcag aaattttatc tgaacgcaac ccataaattt tattattttc tatatatact
    12661 ttatgaccgt catctaaatt attaggcaat gcaaaactgt aatccaatcc ataatctgtt
    12721 ggagcagggt atatatttcc taataaattc ttaaactttt cctctttaaa acctaaatgc
    12781 catttaccaa ccatagctgt tttatagcct aaagattgca tatactttgg taatgttttt
    12841 cgattaacat caattaaagc tgggtcattc atattaacaa ctcctttttt taatcttgtt
    12901 ctccaagaat attgaccggt cattaatgca tatctagtgg gagtgcatac agaacctgtt
    12961 gtatatgcat ttgtaaattt tacgccttct ttggctaatt tatttacgtt tggcgttttt
    13021 attaatgctt cggaagctcc gtaaacattg gtagacccat aaccaaaatc atctgcaata
    13081 aatacaatga catttggttt tttagattgt gcaaaagtta ttgagttact aaaaatagaa
    13141 actataatta tcaaatacaa ttttatactg ctttgcatgg tagttttttt ataacattat
    13201 gaactagtag attcatattt tttaaatact gtaaagccat accaagctat aaaggcaaag
    13261 cacaataatg gtaaaataaa tgaaaagttt acttctgaaa cccccataat agagatatct
    13321 gcaacaccat ttccaccagc atcaataata attccttgta attttggcat taatgcacca
    13381 ccaacaattg ccattaccaa ccctgctgaa cctactttag attgttcttc agacaaatct
    13441 cccaaagcaa taccataaat tgttggaaac attaaagaca taaagaaaga gatagccact
    13501 aaacaatata aaccaacaat actttgaata aaaattgttc ctaaagcaaa aaacatggct
    13561 aaaacagcaa aatacattag taattttcct gaactaataa aacgtaataa atacgttcca
    13621 atagctctac caatcgtaaa taaaacaaag gcagccattt ggtaataacc tgctgtaaca
    13681 ctactcatac ctataccttc tgcatattga taaatatagg tccaacacat tatttgtcca
    13741 ccaacatata agatttgagc caacactcca gatgtatatt tagagttctt acctaaagca
    13801 gcaaaagttt caccaatttt tggcatatct ccatctgctt tagactgtgg cattttactt
    13861 actagaaaaa ttacaaaaac aactgtaatg aacaatccta atgctacata aggatctcta
    13921 atcaccaata aatctgtagt tctaataagc gctttagagg cttcttcaag cgcgctaaaa
    13981 tcaacaatat catcagactg taagttcttt agaacaaatt gttgtgctac aaataatcca
    14041 gcaattaatc ccacaggatt aaaggattgt gctaagttta ggcgctgtgt agctgtttct
    14101 tttggaccca tagctaatgc ataaggattt gctgctgttt ctagaaaagc caaaccaaat
    14161 gttaatacat ataagcccaa acaaaagaat agaaagcttt ctgattgcgc ggcaggataa
    14221 aataataatg cgcctgttgc atataatgcc aaacctatta aaatacctac tttataagaa
    14281 tatttacgca taaacattgc tgctggtaaa gccatacaaa agtacccacc ataaaaagcc
    14341 atttgtaccc aagctgcttc agaattagat aattctaaaa cttttttaaa agcctgaacc
    14401 attggatctg taactgcatt tgcaaaaccc cataatgcga ataatgaagt gacaagaata
    14461 aaaggaatta agttctttcg aggtactaca gatatttttt ttaaatcttt catttttagt
    14521 ttcgttgatg ttagtcttta attatttagg cagattaccc attgtaaatt ccatttttcc
    14581 tccagcaatt aattgctcgt gcgtaaaaaa tgaagtttct aattttttcc cgttcaattt
    14641 agtagtttga atgtatttat tttcacgact attatttttt actttgatta caaatttctt
    14701 tcctgttggt aaattgattt ctacttcatc aaaaattgga cgaccaatcg aataggttgg
    14761 gtctcctgga ttaaacgaat aaaaccccat tgcattcaaa acataccaag cagacatttg
    14821 accacagtct tcatttccgg ccagtccatt aggattatta aaatacaatt cgctcataat
    14881 tttgtctgta acttcttgtg ttttccaagg ttgaccaaca aaattataca tgtgtgagat
    14941 atggtgactg ggttcgtttc catgcgcata ttggccaatt aatcctgaaa tatctccaga
    15001 aacatcatct ccagttaatt ctgaactcgt agaaaataaa acatctaaat ttttaataaa
    15061 tgtctcttta cctcctacta aatctaccaa accttcaaca tcgtgaggca caaaccaaga
    15121 ccattgatac gcatttccct ctgtataatc atcttttcta tgtttagaaa aacgaggatc
    15181 aaaaggctca cgccattttc catcttgatt tttccctctc ataaaaccaa cttctttatc
    15241 ataatattga gtgtattttt tggagcgttt cataaaacga ttgtaatcgt ctgtttttcc
    15301 taaatctttt gccatttgcg caatacacca atcattataa gcatattcta aggctttaga
    15361 aacagattca ttttctaaat cagcaggaat aaaatccatt gtctcattgt agagtttacc
    15421 tttcggcatc aaaatttttt tcacttgttt tgatggaaaa aatatatctg tagtatcata
    15481 tgttgatgcg tgaacaactg cttcataggc tttttttata tcataacctc taataccttt
    15541 agtgtaagca tctacaatta cgggaacgga atgataccca atcatacacc ctgtataatt
    15601 tccttgcaat tcccacattg gtaagacacc accttgatca tattttgtta aaagtgtatt
    15661 tataaattcg ttagttttat cagggtctgt aattgttttt aaaggattgt aggctctgaa
    15721 agtatcccac aacgagaaaa ctgtatagat tttttcttga tcagattgat gaattttccg
    15781 atccattcct ctgtatctaa aatctacatc agaaaacgta tttggactta tagaagtgtg
    15841 atatagccct gtataaaaga ttgttttctc atcttctgtg cctcctttta tattaatttt
    15901 tgataattct tttttccaag tttcgtgtgc ttcattttta actttgtcaa aatcccaatg
    15961 atcaatctct gcttctaaat ttttacttgc accttcatag tcaacagatg aaataccaac
    16021 ctttgctagt acttcttcac ccgcttttgt gttaaaggtt aatactgcca ctaatttttt
    16081 tgacgtcctg tttggtaacg tttctatttt ttttccattt tcaaaaaaag taattgtaaa
    16141 tggtttatta aattttgctt taaaaaaaat atcttgcgtg acagcccacc ctccagatcc
    16201 tttatagcct gctatttcag tatccgaaat taatttaaat tgatgatttg gtttgtgatc
    16261 tggataaatg gtatgcgata agtctataat gatacctgat ttaccttttt tattgaaagt
    16321 gtatttatga aaaccagctc tttttgaagc agtcagctct gctttgatgt tgtaatcttt
    16381 taataaaact gaataaaacc ctggagttga cacttcatca tcatgattaa atctagaacg
    16441 atatcctgta tctggatctt ctggagtccc tggaactact ttcgcttcac ctgaaaaagg
    16501 cataaataaa aaatcaccta aatcactaat acctgttcca cttaaatgtg tatgagaaaa
    16561 ccctaaaatc gaagtatctg tatgatgata gcctccacaa gcatcccaac ctaatgttct
    16621 agtatctgga cttagctgca ccattccata aggtgtcgta gcgccaggaa acgtatgtcc
    16681 atggccacca gtccctataa atgtattaac atattttgtg ttgtcaacag atttcttagt
    16741 tgttgttttt gtgattttac aaaaagagaa aatacctatt aatgaaagta atagtattaa
    16801 aaagtaactt tttatatttt tcataggtaa tctgttgtta atttttaaaa ttgtttggta
    16861 ttagagatgg atctgctccc caatttttat ttggatattt ccccatttct agggtaattg
    16921 ttgcaccatt cacaaggtct tcgtgtgtaa accaaggacc ttttagttct ttgccattta
    16981 atattgctga ctgaatatat ttattagttt cattacaatt tggtgcgttt atggtaaatt
    17041 ttttaccctt tggtagcttg atactgattt ttgagaataa aggacttccg atagtataga
    17101 ctggaatccc tggtgttatt ggataaaatc ccattgcaga aaaaacaaca aaagcagaca
    17161 ttcctccacc atcttcatca cctggaatac caaaaatatt gtctttaaac cacgtgttta
    17221 agagcattct tattttcttt tgtgctttcc aaggcgaatc tgtaaaattg tataaatatg
    17281 gaatatgaaa actcggttcg tttcccattg aatactgtcc aataattcct gtaaagtcgg
    17341 gaaaccttgc atttaatgca tacgtgcttc tccctaaatc ttctctaaac atttgatcta
    17401 aacgttcttc aaacgttttt cgaccaccca ttaattcttg caaccctaaa atatcttgtt
    17461 gtacattcca taggtaggtc caaccattat tttcatcata ataatctcga ccgcccattc
    17521 ctccatcaaa ttttggatcg atatcaatcc aatttccttt ggcatctttt ggcataaaga
    17581 atcctttttc tttccaatat aagtttttat aattttgtgc tgttttagag aagtatttgt
    17641 agtcttcttc tttacctaat tcttttgcaa attgggctaa agcccaatca tcatatcctt
    17701 gagctaaggt taccgcaaca gcttgtcttt tttcaaaatc atgaactcta ggttctgttt
    17761 ctttttctcc ggggtataat gctggaaaat aaccaagttt caaagcaatt ttatcaagag
    17821 gggcatgggc gcccattttc cagggaacca ttgtgccttc tagagcattt tttttcattg
    17881 cctgaaaagc tatttctgca tcaaaatcac gaactccttt tctgtaagcg tctaataaca
    17941 tgatggtaga atggaagcca ttcatggggg gtgcatctcc atgaatttga ggaaattggg
    18001 gcaaccaacc agattgttca tacattctta cgtaagaagc catcatgtct gattctattt
    18061 ctggttgtaa aatatatctt aaaggatgca gtgctaaaaa cgtatcccaa acccaatcat
    18121 ctgcataaaa tttttgttcc ccttcatgaa ccttttgatc gtaattacta aaatagtttc
    18181 catcttcagt aatatttatc attcgttcat aggagcgata aagtgcggta taaaaagttc
    18241 ttttgtaagc atcagttcca ccttcaacct caatttgatt cagtaaatcg gaccattttt
    18301 tatgcgcttt ttcttttacg ttttcaaaat tgaaatctgg aatttctctt tctaaatttt
    18361 tctttgcttg ctcaatactt ataaatgaga ttccatattt aaattgaatt tgtttaatgt
    18421 ttgcattgtt ccaagtcatc caagaattga gggtgttttc tggtgttttt atagatgtaa
    18481 atgcgccttt ttcgtctgtt actgcataca catagcccac cattccttca aaatcttcgg
    18541 ttcccgtaag agatccatct tcatttaatt gccaatcatc ccccgataaa tcgcttagaa
    18601 ataattttct agtattgtta tttttatagg taaacctaaa gatacctgct tgtgcagctg
    18661 gtgtaaattc tgcagttata ttataatctt ctagccaagt agagtagtag tggggctttg
    18721 caatttctaa ctcttgatcc caagcagaaa tcggtttatc tgcttcattt atagcacctg
    18781 aaacaggcat aatgttaaaa agtaaatcag acctatgctt tcttgttgtt agcggaaaag
    18841 aagtaatttg atcgtctcta taatcttttc tttctggata cattcttacc atagagttgg
    18901 gcaaatgtat acgtgttcgt gtcggttgta aaaatggcgc aacccctcca atttgcggat
    18961 ctacatattt tacattgtca ccattttctg atatcctgtt ttctgaatta ctacaagaaa
    19021 aaaagaaaaa agaaattaca aaaaattgta tgcaattaat aagatttttg ttaaatacta
    19081 aattcatcaa ttaatggatt attgtttttt tgtgtaaatg ggttgctctt tagataaggg
    19141 tatttcttta cgtaacattt ttgctgcttg tcctgtttgc cataaatagt aatctgaagg
    19201 caaaccttca taagttaaga acttactttc tccaactggt ggactgttat ctattttaaa
    19261 aatacttgtg gcttcatcta tttcatcaaa catagctaca taaatagttt ttacatcaga
    19321 tgatatagca ttgtaatact gtctccataa aaacgctcct tttaaacgtg gaatttgatt
    19381 aaatagagtg ttatcgtttt tcatatttgc ccaactaaaa cctgggaaaa ctactggcat
    19441 gtacaacaaa tcattttctg tgcaccattg ctgatctttt atagtataat tttttttatg
    19501 attatccgca gactttaaat tattgtacct gcctggagtc cagggatgca caatgtctgc
    19561 cattttaata acttcgtgca attttaagtc ttttacagca tctctctcta atgttctcca
    19621 accagttgga acgcctaaaa gcactgcgca attaccatat tttgggtcgt ttttaaagaa
    19681 attaattaac tctttaatat tctctaaagt gtattttcta ttttgaaatc ctactcccca
    19741 aatagatacc accgcttttc ctttataggt taaaacattt ggatttgttg ggtcgtttaa
    19801 tctatatcgt ctaacgagtt gtttccaatc ttctttggta gtttctaaaa cattgtcttt
    19861 agttgcacct gacaaatcgt acattaaact caatactcta ttattgtttt ttgcagcctt
    19921 aaaacagtta tcaaaaacag tattgtagtt atctattctt tcttgacctc gagttaaact
    19981 aaccacaaat cgttgtgcaa aaacgccatc aattccataa tcatgcatcc atttaaaatg
    20041 acgatttacc gtttttgcat ttgcagaact aaatacgtag gcaggttcac catctttatg
    20101 aacaaattct gttttgaaaa gttcatcttt atctagttcg cttacatctg gccaaaaatc
    20161 tacagaagta tttccgggat taaattgttt gctgttagcg taatgtttcc actctaaatt
    20221 agaaccatca cctatggcat taaaccaacc ttgatagcct cctaaaactt taccttctat
    20281 agaattatta atctttattg ttttggcact gcttaaacaa ctattgaata aaaaaagact
    20341 agttattgtt aaaattaaca ttaaagtttt cttcatatga aaatgaatta atttgtttta
    20401 aattcttctc ttaaaatttg aagatattga tctccgtagg aagttgcaga ttcaagttgt
    20461 gttcctctat tccaatcgtt aaaagaatca attaagacta ttctgttagt tccggcagct
    20521 cttcttgcta cgttacaatt tgctctaaac caagactcat ccttatcata cacattaaga
    20581 ttacttccgc catttactat ttttagattt atagatggag atattgtagg aatgtattca
    20641 atattatatt tattaaaggt ttctttatgg tacaaccatg cttgatccat aaatttgtga
    20701 aaattaatta ttctatcata aaaattaata ttcactgcgg cataggttgt gtgtgtaaca
    20761 gcgtcaactc cgtctacaaa cctaaaatca taccttaacg ttggtgtcca ctcattttgc
    20821 ataccaatta aatagagctg aataccaagg tcagataatt ctgccctcat ttgttgatat
    20881 agcgctgcat tatcatcaga atgtaaattg tgactattta aaagatatac cacatttttt
    20941 ccatcaactt tcatataatt cgtttggtta aaaaatggtg tcattaattt aaaatcatca
    21001 ataaatcttt gaacaagacc ttttgattca attctattgt tgttatttag ccccatgttc
    21061 ccaaaattat aggatagtgc aaaatttaca tctgccgaat ttggtgcaga ttgtaaacta
    21121 tttatgaaat taacatcttg gttgttttgg ttttgattat ttgcagatct aaattgaatg
    21181 ataaaaaaat ctatacctgc tgtttgtgcc tgttttacat gttcttcata aacagcagga
    21241 tctgatatgt tagcattata aacaccaata gtaggttctt cagggactgt acttcttcta
    21301 ataaacctac tatactgtgc acctacaata taattttcag taacaggaac attaggaata
    21361 tcataattta agaaattgtc ttcagcagtt acgatattgt cttctgtgca tgaaaaaaag
    21421 gcaattgaga cgatgaatac gaatatggtt tttatgtatt tcataataat attatatttt
    21481 tatataggtt acgcctgcag caattaaatc gtcttcagaa tctccgtaaa aatgggtggc
    21541 aaagtcttga ttaaattcag ggatcattgt ttcccatttt actggtgtat aaggtttgtt
    21601 cattttaagt tcactgtata atgaattacc ttgcgataag ttggaaacag cttcttgaaa
    21661 accatcgtta tttaatatac tttctgaaaa cggtggataa accattcttt ctggcaaagc
    21721 cgcataatct aatccaagtg ctccatctgg tgcaaattga tctataagag gtagcagtct
    21781 tgttcttttc tgcatacacc atatatcatg accttgatta aaactagcta gccaacgctg
    21841 tcttgtaatt ttatccaaag gatttgcaga aataccgctg tttactaagc cgaataaatg
    21901 tctatcacct gtgcttgaag tcccccattt gatgccgtct ctcgctttat actcattttc
    21961 tcctgtaact ccatactgtt gaaaagaagc atcaatacca tcataataat attgttctgc
    22021 tgtctgagag cctccccagc cttttagttg agcttctgct tttataaaat ttaattctgc
    22081 atacgtaatg agattataac tcatatcttg agccataaac acatctactt taggcctgct
    22141 atatcttcta gtttctacgc catttagaat attgttattc ccatttaaat cccatccatc
    22201 tacagttgca tttcctccaa gaggtcttcc aaaatatggc agctcatatt ctatactaat
    22261 tttttctgtt gtagagcctg atttaaacac ctcatctcta acagttatag gatttaaaga
    22321 tggttcaatt aacgctacca atcttgggtc tctgtatgtt tttaagttta ataaataatt
    22381 tagattaata tagggaacta catcttgatt tgcagttata aatatatatc tccgataatt
    22441 aaatgaccaa ttctcttctt ctatacccca ctttagagaa acgttatcta aattagtact
    22501 taaaagatta ttttcatttg ccatagcttc agaaccatgt tgttgagcca aagtagggaa
    22561 accctcagaa attcttaatg caatctttaa gcgaagtgaa tttgcaaact ttatccattt
    22621 tgtattatct ccattaaaaa ctgggtcctg caagagccca tctccattgg gatccatatt
    22681 ttctccagct tcttttaaaa catttaaaat atcagtataa ataaactctt cggatgagta
    22741 ttttgttgcc agtaggcctt tagaagcatc ttcataagga acagctccaa aagttgacac
    22801 taaaactgaa tagacataac ttttccatat ttttgatata tatactctat tcgtataacc
    22861 ggggtcggta ctataattat caataatatc ttgattattt ttcaaaacat ctacataaaa
    22921 ttgtctccaa aaattatcta gccctgattc tgtaaaaaag tacctattaa attgacctcc
    22981 tttaccgcca taataactag cataagaatt aaatatttgg tcgttcatag tacccccaat
    23041 taaatctaat ccttttttta cagagcctgc aaaaagttct tcaggagaag ctactgtaat
    23101 tgcgtctggg tttgtattga tttcttcaaa tttatttgtg catgaattta atattgttac
    23161 taaaaaagta atcaataata atttgtgtga aaatttcatt ttcttcattt ttattttctt
    23221 taaaacccta gttttacatt tataccaata gttcttgttg gtaagaaaga accaaattct
    23281 ataccctgtc cattaccaga tgttgtgcct gcttctgggt ctattccttg tggagtattc
    23341 ctataaatag tccataaatc tcttcctact aatgaaattt taccattttt aagacctgta
    23401 tccttaaata cttttcttgg taatgtgtaa ccaaaagtaa cttctcttaa ttttacataa
    23461 gaagcgtcat aaacaaacct tctttgatct tgaagaccat caaaaccata tgtttgcgga
    23521 tttaaccatc tttgcgtata aataatttct ccattagcgt ctctttctgc gctccagttt
    23581 ccatctgcat cttgcactcc taaagctgaa ttttcataaa ttctaccttt tattctatca
    23641 gagtctccat agtcatttcc aaataaacct cttccttgtc tttcgttatt attctctcct
    23701 aatattaatg ttgataatag ccattcttct cttccttcca aagtgcctgc gtctaaacca
    23761 ttattaaaag attttgccat ggttccagag tataaatctc ctcccatttt aatgtcaatt
    23821 aaaaaattta aactgaagcc tttatacgaa aaagagtttc gtaaactccc tatccaatct
    23881 ggttgtgcgt ttcctaataa ttggttagac tcccaagctg ctctaccatt aagtaacact
    23941 aaaggcgtgc ctgtttctgg atcaactact tgagaattac ctctaatatt accaaaaggc
    24001 tgccctacct ctgcaaatat gcctacatta aaccagcttc ttattaatct gctttctaca
    24061 ccatcaaaaa gtgaagctac aaatgattcg tttttagacc agttaatgtc tgttgaccat
    24121 ttgaactttt tgtcaaatag tttagcggac aaaaataatt ccataccttc atttctaatt
    24181 tctcctgcat tcaaaaattt tcctacaaaa ccagatgttg gcgtagttga aacatttata
    24241 atttgattat ttgtagatga tttgtaataa gtaccgtcaa aagaaattct attattgaaa
    24301 aactttgctt caataccaaa ttctcttgat gaagttaatt ctggttttaa ctctaagttt
    24361 tttcttattc tctctaatgc aacccaatct gtatcattgt aattacctcc ttggacgtag
    24421 ctatttctaa tttggttaaa acctgtatca ttaccaactt gtgcaaagga acctctaatt
    24481 ttaccgaagg ttaaaatctc atttctagga ataaattttg aaaataatat ggtaccacct
    24541 acagaaggat agaagtaaga attattactt gctggtaaag ttgaggccca atcatttctg
    24601 gctgtaacat ctaaaaaata tgttttctgg tatcctaaag aaacggaacc atataatgag
    24661 tttattcttt tattattatt gataaaaatt tcaggagcaa attcatcacc atttgataaa
    24721 ctcttgagat ctctctcaaa taaagaaata gcagttaatc tatttccgtc tgttcttaaa
    24781 tcaaatcgat taacacctat taaagaaact aaagacaaat cattaaattt ctttgtataa
    24841 tttaagattg cttcataatt ccaattttct cttgaagtat ttacttctct atataaacca
    24901 ttggggtcat aagcagctcc tttgttattg aactcttgtc tatctacatt atttattgca
    24961 ccattaattc tagttttaag ttttagccct tttaatatgg tccaatttaa agtaatattc
    25021 gctacaactc tattggtaac atcttgatta ctattttcat atatattcca ataagggtta
    25081 ttaaaatctc cctcatattc gaaagcttca ttattctcat ctttataagg aagtaaatta
    25141 gattgagaca tatttggtaa catataaatg tagttattgg ctgggtttct tttactccca
    25201 ttttgataca ttctgttgtt tactttttga tgggtgtata ttaaactaac attagcagtc
    25261 aaatcatcag taatatcttg tgacatacgc agtgcaatat tatctctgtt aatttcttcc
    25321 attcttttaa ttacatgatc tccaagtgtt ttaccatatg aaaaccttat ggtactttta
    25381 tctgtggctc tactaattgc aaaagtgttg gtagttacaa caccaatctt atataaatct
    25441 tttacattat ttatgtctgg agcataagta ccaagagtac cattataatc tagtacttgt
    25501 tgtcctaaaa aaggagctcc ataagctcta ttgtaagatc caaccattgg caatcctgtg
    25561 gtggcatcca attgtcccgc attttgtact aatcgtccac cattacctgc accataagaa
    25621 tattgataat ttggatattc tctgtttgag acaatagaaa tgttagaatt tacatttaca
    25681 tttattttac tagtaccctt tttagctttt ttggtagtaa ttattactac accattagaa
    25741 gctcttgagc cgtataacgc cgaggcgttt gcacctttta aaatttgaat agaatcaata
    25801 tcatctggat taataccaga tattgggctt cctaagtcaa gatcatctcc ttcattccaa
    25861 acagaaacac ctgtatcacc agatgaacta tctaaaggaa ctccgtctaa aatgtataaa
    25921 ggttgattgt tacctgttat agaagttaag cctctaataa ttactctcgt tgaacctgta
    25981 ggagttgatg aatttgtgac ttggacacca gctgctttcc ctgataaagc atttaaaaag
    26041 tttgatgatc tggcttctgt catgtcttca gtagacactt tttgtgttga ataggaaagt
    26101 gattttttat ctcttttaat accaagagct gttactacta tttcttctaa ttgttcaatt
    26161 gattctgtta atactatatc aagaactttt gtactgtttg aatagttgac attttcagct
    26221 gtaaatccca aatagttaaa aattaatatt ccttcagttt tgtcttttgt attaatacta
    26281 tacttgccat ctaagtttga agttacacct atctggctac cttttagtag aatagataca
    26341 cctaaaagag gttctcctga cttatccgtt attttccctt caatgatatt tttttgagaa
    26401 aaaataatca aaggaaaaaa aagaagtatt aaacttagtt ttaatttctc catactttta
    26461 atttcgatag atttaattta ttacgtgaat ataaatattg acttatttaa acaaatgaag
    26521 tatattttat taattaaggg ttaatatttt cttaactcaa agctattaac tcaaaaaaag
    26581 taaaaaattt taagaatttc gcagaaaaca atagagcaac ttagattgtg ttttaattct
    26641 ttattagttt gaattggttt tctaatggaa tgtcaaataa tttctcaagt tgttgcgcac
    26701 ttcgtttata aaatttagaa tcgggtggta gattaatatt tttccaaaaa tctgaattgt
    26761 atttgatatt ataatcacca atatcttttc ttttaataat attaccgcga actcttattt
    26821 tttttctatt cgttacaaca cctaatacta tagcttcatg tctgtatgat aatttcatca
    26881 tattactatt cagttttaag agttttttca tgtatggagt cattttttca ttaaatatat
    26941 attctctatt atgataactc agtaccaatt ttccttcttt attctttttg taaatataaa
    27001 cggcattgtg catggaattt tctaatttat agattccctt tgtgtcaaca ccaatgtata
    27061 gttttatcca tttatttggg ttttcttttt ctttaccttc aacaacaata acatcttcac
    27121 catcataaga agtatcatct ataacttccc atttataatc atttctataa attccttttc
    27181 ttaacgggtt ttgttttgca atcattacag cagcatgaaa ggtttgtttc ttttttgcaa
    27241 atctataatc attcgatttt ctggactcta caacttctat ctcctcaaat tcattagaag
    27301 ttggacctct atcatatact tttaagtaat gctctactaa aaaccttgaa accccatttt
    27361 cattagaaaa ccttctgtat aaaatattaa gttgatgtcc ttttctttga gtagtgtttt
    27421 ttaaattatt cagcgcatct tttacataaa atttataatt tatcaatgta atttcatcta
    27481 aggaaacaac atcttcatcg agcgtaatta ttttctcttc aagttttata aaatcttgaa
    27541 ctttaatctt aaacgttgca aaacctagtg tggaaactgt aatagtatca ttaagatttt
    27601 cttgagttaa ttttaataca aaaccaccat catcattact tgcagttcca atagatttta
    27661 ataaaatact aactgcagca tagggtattg aatatttgtc tttgtcaaca attaaacctt
    27721 ctacttttat agtttcttgc gcattaaaaa ctaaacttaa aaataaaaat aaataaacaa
    27781 cactactttt tttaaacata actacctttt ttattattag taaagaataa actttcttaa
    27841 aaaatatttt ccttcgatgt tcgcttttag aatataaact ccactttcaa atgatgaaat
    27901 atcaatttca tcatttgaat acatttggtt tttgagtact acttgacttc catttatatt
    27961 gtaaattgta accttcatca atgaagtgaa tgatgttatt atttttatgt ttttaatagt
    28021 tttattataa taaatgctaa attcctcatc tgaaacctca ttttcgttaa gtgataagac
    28081 aaacattgag ttccaagcac cagcatcatt tccatcgctt ccaaaatcta taggggtgtc
    28141 atctccattt ggtgcttcat catattctac ttttcccgag gtttcattaa aacgtaaatt
    28201 agaagaggct aaaactgcat ctattttaga agagtcatac gtatcatctg atgcgaaacc
    28261 ttcagaaata ccagacaatg aatttatgaa gtttaattgg actcctgaga taatatttat
    28321 atcagatttt ggatgttcgg tatctcctaa atggttgtca taaagcaagg catttttaat
    28381 ttcaaaattt ctatttcctt caattctaat tcctccagct cttcctgttt ctgcagatgt
    28441 taaggtaact ttgttcccaa aaacagttat gttttctaaa ctgctagtcg catttaaacc
    28501 tccaaaatac aaaccgccac cttgaaacgt tgcttcgtta ttataaaatg tatttttaga
    28561 cattattact tttctaccat ccccaaaaat actaattgca ccaccattgg ctttatctcc
    28621 atttccgtct gttttattaa tatttgcagc ggtattattt atgaataaag aaccagttat
    28681 ggttaaattt ccatctccag aaccgctaat tgcaccaccg tttcctctcg ctaaattatt
    28741 tttgaaaatg gagtttataa tagttacatt tccttcacta aaaaataatc ctccaccaga
    28801 tttgtctgct cctgtagtag aattatcatt aaaaatacta ttggtaaaag ttaaattaga
    28861 gttcgcattc atatttattg ctccaccatt aattgatgat tctttgtttc ccttaaaagt
    28921 aatatctgaa aaagaaacat taagatctgg tttacttata tgaaataaac ggtctgtacc
    28981 ttgtttgttt gcatctggtg aaagtgtagc attatttgta ccaacaaaat tgatgctttt
    29041 ttgaactgaa attttagaat tatgtattac gttaccagat atactaattg tatttccttg
    29101 attcgaaaaa gtgtaagctt tttcaacagt tgaaaatgcg gttcctgggc tagttcctga
    29161 attggtatca tctccaaatt catctgcgta ataatgagtg atttctggta aatttggata
    29221 agctggttga ttaacagtta agtttatttc tcctcttaga gcttcgcctc ctttacctgt
    29281 taaccataaa taataatcgc ttggcaatcc ttcatagttt gtaaattgat ttaatggatt
    29341 tgaaggtgga ttattttcta ctttgaaaat actagtacct tcatctatct catcaaacat
    29401 tgccacataa atagtttgtg cacctgcttc aactgcattg tataattgcc tccataaaaa
    29461 atttcctttt aatcttggta tactgttaag gctagaatat gttcctttgc ttttctttaa
    29521 attctgccag ctaaaaccgg gaaaaactac aggcatatat aataagtttt ctgcatcaca
    29581 ccaagcttta tccgcaatta taatactctt atgactatca ataccactga tattactata
    29641 ccttccaggc gtccaaggat gtacaatgtc agcagatttt ataacggtat gtaattgcgt
    29701 gttattaact gcatctcctt ctcctggtgt tctccaactt cttggcacac ccaataaaac
    29761 agtgcatcca ccataggttg ggtcgttttt aaaataggta atcaatgctt gcacatcatc
    29821 taaatcatag ctatccgttc tattaaaacc aactccccaa attgccacta cgggcttttg
    29881 cttataggtt aataaatgtt tattagaatt gtcattaagg ctgtattcat ttacaagttc
    29941 ttgccaataa gctttaatat catctaccat ggtagcattt ttatttgcac ctgataaatc
    30001 aaacattata cttaccaacc tattattatt cgctttagcg ccttcaatga tattatcaaa
    30061 aaccttttta tcattggctt ttaatttttg tgcatttgat ttgaggttcg aagcaaattg
    30121 ttgaaagaaa acaccatcaa tgccataatc attcatccat ttaaaatgac gatttactgt
    30181 tttagtattt actgaagaaa aaacgttagc tatactacca tctttataag taaaagatgt
    30241 actatatttt tcatcttcat cagcctcact catatctggc caaaaatcta cagtagcttc
    30301 tcctggttca aattttctta ccccattact atttgtttgg taatgtttcc aatttagatc
    30361 ttcaccatca gtaggtgtat tgaaccagcc ttgataaccc gctagaactt tacctaaaat
    30421 agatgtgtct tctgtggtaa ttgttagatc tatattggta tctgtaaatt cttgataagg
    30481 tctgtttgga aaagtaagta attctgttct taatgtattt cttaattctg ttgcttttgc
    30541 tggttctgta tcaaaaagat ttactttttc ataaggatca ttttttaaat cgaatagttg
    30601 atcttttata tgatataagg gatgttctga agctgctaac cctcctaaag aaacattagg
    30661 aatatagtag ggtagaggga cttgagtacc atttatacca ttaaaagttt ctccatttgc
    30721 aatttttagt attgactccc tcagggtagc gtactgtaac atatttccaa tctttcgttc
    30781 gaatagctct tgaatatccc aactcaaaaa agagatggtc atgtactggt atttttgaat
    30841 tattcgtaat tacttctttt aagcttttac catctatttc agaattagaa atatctacgc
    30901 cagctaaatc taagaaagtg gcagcaaaat ctatattttg taccaactca tcataagttc
    30961 cagttgtaga aatgccattt ttccaataca tcattaatgg aactttaatt cctccttcat
    31021 aatttgtaga ttttcctttg ttaaaatctc catgatctga agtgattatg attaaagtgt
    31081 tatctaattt tcctttttct cttaatttat ctacaacagc gcctactgca tgatcaaacc
    31141 accttaacca agcgtgcctt atatctttgc ctgcaattcc attaatttcg tttttaattt
    31201 gatctctcgt tggtaaatag gaataatctt gggttaaaac accttgagaa gtaatattta
    31261 tatctgcatc taatcctgca taatattcgc catttcttct ccaataaggt gaaggtccat
    31321 gcggaatagt ttcactgtaa tacacaaaga aaggatcatt atcagagttc tctataaagt
    31381 ctaatactgc tttgttatta tactcaacat tatgcacatt taaagcatcg tttttaagtt
    31441 ctcttaaatt ggcagcataa aaagcatcta ctacatcaaa gccaaattct ttcatgcgat
    31501 ttgcccattt atcatgatta aatttcatcg catcagaaac tgaagatgtg taaggatctg
    31561 ctgtttttga ataagccata aaaccattat tgcctccggt ataactctct aaaacattat
    31621 gatctatgat atgagactta ccaataaatg ccgttttata acctgcattt tgtagctgtt
    31681 tgggtacgtt tgttttgttt tcttctaatt caatattatt agcaattcta ctcaaattac
    31741 ctaacggaaa attatttata aagcttgtgc cttcagatct tcccgcatat tttcctgtta
    31801 aaatactata tctgctagga ctacaaatag aagatgaaac aaaagcattg ttaaaaacca
    31861 tgccattact tgctaaatta tcaataatgg gagtatgtac tttagagtct ccgttaaaac
    31921 caaatggtct ggattgattt tgattatcac tgcttctcaa aggaattgaa ctttgatcat
    31981 cagtcattat aaaaacaata tttggttttt gggcttgccc agccaaagag cccccaataa
    32041 ataataaaag aataagaata ttttttaatg tcatttttta gttaggtaaa tatatttcaa
    32101 taaaaaaaag attaaaacag gttttttaaa aacctgtttt aatcttagac atgttcaaag
    32161 tattttttaa ttaattaaga attttttaga gaaaaacttt tctggagttt tacctacaag
    32221 aatataaacc cccgtattta agtggtttgc atttatagac tgtttagcat ttacattatt
    32281 caaagacaat accttagttc ctaaaatagt atacacttct aaagaaatag gtgctgtaat
    32341 actatgtaaa acctctaaat ttttagatgc gctattataa taaacagaaa gtttagttgc
    32401 taaaaaattt tctttttcta aagataacgt taagccagaa ttccaagcac caacatcatt
    32461 accatccgaa ccaaaatcta ttggactatc tactccttcg tctactgcgt catattcaac
    32521 tttcccagta gtgctattaa atgtcaagtt agaagatgta agatttgctg gagtacctgc
    32581 acctccttta attcctgtta tagaaccagt accttcatct tgattatcaa tattagtact
    32641 aatccattgt gctatagaag tctcaaaagt ttgtgttcca ttaggacttg aaccccaatc
    32701 agatggtcca gcctcaccat tctccatttt attgtcataa aataagctat tagaaacagt
    32761 agtattaccg ttatctgttc ttatggttcc ataatcttgg ttagctctag ctgttgtatt
    32821 tttgtaaaat gtacaatttg ttatactatt agtactgcca gcacctgcaa cattgaacgc
    32881 agcaccaccg tcagaattac caataccaat ggtttcattt tcataaaaag tagaacctgt
    32941 gatcgtaaaa tttgcactac ctgaatatat agctcctcct tttgtagctg cagaattact
    33001 tttcaaaaac tgaatttgtt attgcaattg tccctgaaag ccccataata gcacctcctt
    33061 cgtctgtaga agtattactt ttaaaagtgg tacctgtaat ggttaagtta ccgtttgcaa
    33121 aaaaaatggc tccaccacca gctccatttg atacagagtt accagtaata atacaattat
    33181 caaaagttac agtagctcca gcattgttgc tcaaaagaac tccaccaccc gcaaggtctg
    33241 tattataatt tgaaaatgta agatctttaa aagttacatc tatggtagta ggctgattta
    33301 gagtaaagag tctagaagta ccaccatttc ccgttatagt tgaggtagcg tctttacctt
    33361 ctattgtaaa tgcaaaattt ttatcccata tagttgctgc tcctaccgta acagtgccta
    33421 taactataag tttatctccc acagagttta tatcaactaa tgcaaaacca aaatttccat
    33481 aagcgttggc ttcacttgta ccatccatag ttcctgcacc tgttgccgaa acataaacgg
    33541 tattttgcgc gattaatgta aaaccagtaa aagcaataaa taaaagagtt agtaaaataa
    33601 tttttttcat gttttggttg atttagttta attaatttat taaaaataaa caattaaggt
    33661 tattttttta ttaattaaag attaatgtct tacttttttt tagaataata gcatatcgtt
    33721 tcttaaaaaa aacatgagcc gatatgctat cattttatta gaacccatca cctggatttg
    33781 taggacttgc tgcctgagct ttttgagggt ttagtatcat ataagttcct aaagctgtta
    33841 aagcagcata cttgccatag tttcctattt ttttaagtgc ctcttttctg ttaatttctt
    33901 cttggtgctg ttttgagtct atctttttat tcatggtttt cttattttaa aatagttagt
    33961 tgcttattct aatacaattt tcttattcaa tttactagtt tctgtttcta attgcactat
    34021 gtaaactccc atagctaatt ttggtaaagt aatttctttt acaccatttg ctataaaaga
    34081 agtatttaaa acttgctttc ctagtatgtt gaatagtttt atgtttgatg ttccattagg
    34141 taaaccaaca acctttaatg ttgttgcatt agatttatac atacttacac catttagagc
    34201 taaagcatca tttacgttta aagcactttt agatgcatgc aagtaaaaac gaccaacatc
    34261 atttaaagct tcagataaag taactttaaa agttttgctc tctgttagtt cattaaaagt
    34321 atttgctact ctatcttcta aataaatttt cacatcagaa ggtatattta cacctgtcat
    34381 agaaaaagta agttctttac ctgcttctga aataatacct acaggtatta ctgtagactc
    34441 catttctgag attggtaaag attgtacttg gtatttttta ccttgattgt ctgatactaa
    34501 ttctgtaaat acatctatat tgttagcaat acctccaaaa acttcacctt cccatccgct
    34561 atcgaaacca gtggttgcgg tatcggcaag ataaattttt gcaaaacgct cattagtacc
    34621 atcagtcatt aataatttaa tctcagttct agccgttttc tgaaatgcac cgccagttgt
    34681 tgcttggttt gtttttgaaa aggtaacagc agctgtgtta gtagaattaa caaaaaaccc
    34741 ttgagcaggt gctaaaacaa aagcttcgcc agctgtttta acatgataag tttctgtatt
    34801 tgaattccaa acccacattt gtgttttatc catacccgta gcgctgtttg ctgcatcact
    34861 taaaaaaaca ccactattta caaaagaagt atatgggtta cctaataaat taaagcctgc
    34921 tgctaaagcc ggtgtggtaa catctgtatc attaagcgtt ccttcaaata ctacaaatcc
    34981 atcagcatat tctccacctc cactcgtaat tgcatcaggt gtaattttca tagaatatcc
    35041 ttgacctgag gttgttgtaa tagttgttcc tgtaaaatac gaccaagcag ctgctccagt
    35101 gctaccagtg tcgtaagttg caatacctct attagaacca gtgcccgttg cgatgtcatt
    35161 tatgtccgca taagctgcat caaactcttc accaacaaca ggagaagcaa ctaaatgcca
    35221 tgcttttgta ttatcagcat catttgttaa tcctctggag tatcttactg tacccgttcc
    35281 aatagcatct ccatttacca ctagcccttg gttacttgta attcttaaaa gacttgttat
    35341 ttttatatca tttaatgttg tagatatagg taaattacag tttttacctg taagtattgc
    35401 aacattatcc gtagcgcttg gtaaaactcc attagaccag tttgtcgctg ttgtccaacc
    35461 ttcaactgag ccagtagtac caccaatgaa aatatttatt ttagaatcat aagctcctac
    35521 atcttctgta tcacttccaa aatcaattgg agtatcattt gttaatgcat ctggtgctgt
    35581 ataagttact ttgtttagag tagcattcca agataaacta gaattggtaa gatctgccgg
    35641 agtgcctgta cctcctttga ttcctgttat agaaccagca ccttcatctt gattatctat
    35701 attcgtacta atccattgtg ctatcgaatt agtaaaggtt tgcgttccac caggacctga
    35761 accccaatca gatacaacac ctgcatcatt attcgtttta ttatcataaa ataaactatt
    35821 ggtaacagta gtattaccgt tatctgttcg tatggttcca tagtcttggt tagtgttagc
    35881 agttgtattt tgaaaaaatg tacaatttgt gatactattt gtactaccag aacctgcaac
    35941 atagaaagca ctacctccac ctgcaccagt tgtttcatta tcataaaaag tagaacctgt
    36001 gatggtaaaa tctccgttag ctgtatagat agctcctcct tttgtagctg cagaattcgt
    36061 tttaaaaagt gtatttgtga ttgtaattgt acctgaattc gcaaaaatag ctcctccttc
    36121 gtctgaggaa gtattatttt caaatgagga gtctatgata ttcaaagttc cattggcaaa
    36181 aaatatagta ccaccaccag ctgcatgtgt tacagagtta ccagttataa tgcaattatt
    36241 aaaagtaacg gtagctccag cattgttgct caaaagaact ccaccacccg caaggtttgt
    36301 attataattt gaaaatgtaa gatctttaaa agttacatct atggtagtag tttgatttag
    36361 agtaaagagt ctagaagtac caccatttcc agttatagtt gaggtagcgt ctttaccttc
    36421 tatagtaaat gcaaaatttt tgttccatat agttgctgat cctactgaaa cagtgcctat
    36481 aactataagt ttatctcccg tagagtttat atcaactaat gcagtagcaa aatttccata
    36541 agcgttggct tcacttgtac catcgttgtt acctgcagct gttgcagcaa catacactgt
    36601 ttgttgagaa aacaaaccac ctgctaaaaa taaagaaagg cagattgtta aaattgtatt
    36661 tttcatcatc atatataaaa tttagttaat tattattttt aatttatttt acaaataagc
    36721 gaaacacata ttaattttta attaataaat gcttaattaa aagtgttatt actaaaaaaa
    36781 aagtaatttt ttttgcattt atcttaattt ttaatactac catagttatt ttcgtttatt
    36841 tacttttctt tttggtaact ctagtcgcaa aggcatttct cctcgtaaca tttttgcgcc
    36901 taaacctgtt aaccataaat aatggtctga gggtacacca tcattgttta caaaatgtgc
    36961 tttatcgcta tttggtgggg tatctgatac tttcataatt gctgtgcctt catcaatttc
    37021 atcgaacatt gccacataaa tcatttctga acctgctaaa attgcatttg acatttgatc
    37081 ccaataaaac ctgcctccta atcttggtat ggctccataa gcgctatatc ttgacaaatt
    37141 gggtttgctt aaagaaagat ttcgccaact aaaaccaggt gtaattacgg gcacataatc
    37201 tatgtttctt tctttggtcc atttaagatc tgcaataata tgatctctta aatggtcgcc
    37261 aactttatgc actaaaggcg taaagcgttg caccatccag ggtaaaacaa tatctgcaga
    37321 ctctataatc gtgtgtaaat aagggtctgg caaacaatct ttatctaaat ctctaaaata
    37381 agttggcaca cctagcataa ttgaacagcc tccataaata gggtcgtttt ttaagaaatc
    37441 tattaaacga ttaattccga tttttctggt atcatagggt ctgtctggaa aaccaacgcc
    37501 ccaaatagcg actaatggtt taccattatg gtataagtaa ttctggtttt ctccttggtt
    37561 ggttaccttt aattcatcaa ccaacatttt ccagtcttcc attattgatg aacaatcttc
    37621 cccagtacct tttaagccag ataaatcata cataacagcg atggctctgt tatttacttt
    37681 agctgcactt aacgcatttt ttaatattat gtcttggggc ttattggttt tggtatggtt
    37741 tcttgtaaca ccgaaaaagc gttgcataaa tacaccatct acaccatatt ctttcatcca
    37801 tttaaaatga agatctgtgg tgcttttatc tacagaacta aatacttctg cattcgtgcc
    37861 atcctcatat ttaaaaatgg ttttgtaggt ttttttatat tctgaaacat ctggccaaaa
    37921 gtctattgta ttgttttcaa aatcgaattt attatttcta ccataatgtc cccaaccttt
    37981 tttagagcca tcattggttg ctctaaacca accttggtaa ccagccatta ctaaaccttt
    38041 atagcttaga taattactag ttttggcgtg tttagattga gaaagaagaa cggtcgttgt
    38101 aaaaacaacc attaaaaaag aaatagaaag tgctttcata aaaataatta tgctagcaat
    38161 gtatctttaa gtgtttaatt ttggattaat aaaacattaa tcgcaataaa taggtgtaaa
    38221 aatttaagta ttcttgaaaa ttaaaagaga tggcttactt atttttattt tctaagattt
    38281 cttgaaacga atatttaaaa tcttgagcat acagcagttt gtattctttt tgaaactttt
    38341 taaaagtgct ttctgccaaa ctatgattgc ctttgtagtt atacgcttta catttaaaaa
    38401 taacagcttc ttcattaata gaatcgaaat taaagataca atcacataaa tgaagtataa
    38461 aatctggatc acttttaaag tcgaaacttt cagcaaaatc aattaaggtt tcaattatgg
    38521 catcggcaac atcttgttta aatgagtcta gccattcgta atttaaattc gataaaaatg
    38581 gtcctttttg agtgatttta atcaaatgat ctattcgatc tctgtttatg ttttttttgt
    38641 ttttggttat ctgaataact tcgtaataat ctgtttttaa ctctttgtaa ttatgattta
    38701 ttttccaata cccagtttct ttatctattt tacaatctcc aacgtctttt attaaattct
    38761 ttagcttggt aatgttcaca gatctattgt tttgggcact tcttgtaggc ttatcatacc
    38821 atagaaattc tattaatttt gatgatgata tccctttgtt attcttaaaa gtatacatcc
    38881 atattaataa aaataattct tttaataaag gtgaaaattt acctgtaata tcttcttgat
    38941 ttttattaat tacctgaaat ccaccaaaaa atatgatttg atatttgaat tctctttcaa
    39001 ttggtttaaa atcgaggtct ttttcctcaa cctcattttt tcctatttct tttctctcta
    39061 aatcaggaaa agcaactttt ctgtctttaa tttcgggtac tgtctgtatt ctctttttac
    39121 gctttacaac atataaaaca attagtccta taatggttac tcccccaaat atccagtacc
    39181 aataattagt acttttagcg gttttaactg gcattttaat tgctggaaaa tctattgaat
    39241 ttatgctaaa ctcgttttta ttctctttat ttaaaaagga attatacgct actaattttt
    39301 tctgattagg catataatac aaattagcca cagatttaat atctaaaaat ttaaaaggga
    39361 tagaatcgcc cactattgta gtgctattat tgtctaaatt tccttttaaa agttttaaat
    39421 atccttcata tttaatttta tctgaaacaa gtgcaaaata atctctatta tcaggattaa
    39481 tccacatctt gttggcaaca accatatcat tactaaaagg attaataata ttaaatttat
    39541 gttcaaacct tttgctttta atggaaaacg caattaaact tgaatagcta tgaggatttg
    39601 ttacctgact tcctgatgca cttccataac ctcctaaaat ataaatagag tccttaaaga
    39661 tggcacttcc tgctaaatat cttggtttaa aaatactatc attagtaggt aaattagtcc
    39721 aagtgctgtc ttttaagttt agttttctta caatattatt gtatttgtat tgtccgtaac
    39781 ctcccaacat ataaattgaa ttatctgacg ggttaaacac attattgtgt ttttgaaaaa
    39841 ttaatttacc tgtttttttt gaaaaaattt ctagattatt ccactttcct gtttctaaat
    39901 ttaaatagga ataaagctct ttatctgcag cgtaaatgta aatttgatta tcgtttgtat
    39961 tataaattgc tctatgggct aatgttaaat ctattttacc gtttttgtac ggcgttcttt
    40021 taatagtatt gtcttgggta ctataagtta agacagaggt ttcgtttaag agataaatga
    40081 ttcctttttc ttcatttgaa gctaccaatt gcactccttc cgttatagaa gaaaaattca
    40141 aattccaatt ttgatgtctg cataaaatcc aatttggatt ttttaaaatg gcttgtgtgt
    40201 gttttaaaac atcagaagtg gtattacctc cacattgatt taatggaaaa tgagaaaaca
    40261 aactgccgtt tttagttaat ttaacgtctc taatattcat ttctggaaca tctgaactcg
    40321 aaaactcttt gtagttattt gctccaaaaa agagtttaaa ggattcttgg ctattaaacg
    40381 ctaccgtttt taaaacaggc ttactattag atgctgaaaa ttgaatttca tttttattta
    40441 aaaagaattt gattttaatg tcaaaccaat ggtttttatg aatatcagat aaatcaatag
    40501 gtaaagtggt ttgggtatct ccgaacacca aaattaaact tttagtttgg aagcctgaaa
    40561 ggagtaagtc tatattctta ttttctttac ttataattct aaaaacatat ccaaacccat
    40621 ttcctttttg tttaaaatct aattttaaac caaaggaaac ttcaaattca tttttaactt
    40681 ttatatactc atttggagaa atttctaaac ctgttctttc atctaaaagg tagctttgac
    40741 ctttaaaatt aagaccatat tcttgactta aaatagctat aggaaacatt acaaacacta
    40801 aaaataaagt gtaaagctta caactaaaaa tcgaagacgt atgtaaattc aatggggtaa
    40861 tgtttttaaa ataggttatg ctcagttttc aagcatatta ggtacaagta taactaatat
    40921 taatgaatat tattgatttt tttttattaa tgttagctcc tgctaattag gcctgtttaa
    40981 atttctatta tcatcaaata ttatttttta gtgaattttt taaatcaaaa taaaattaga
    41041 tgcattaaac aaacacacca accgatgcta tagattaatg attttgcagt cctatagaaa
    41101 gaaggaaaac ctgtaacaaa aactagatag ataaataaat aaaaatagga agtcaaatca
    41161 ttttattaga gttgaaaaat aaaagaagag tattaaaagt ttttctggat tgaaaataat
    41221 attatatttt ttgtataata ttattatatc cactatgttt taataaaaat tactccatct
    41281 gatatgaatt caagaagaaa atttataaaa caaactagtt taataagtgc tggtctttcg
    41341 attataccaa gcatgtcttt tgcttctaat gccagaactt ccggtaaaaa gcttagagtt
    41401 ggttttatcg gtgttggttt aagaggaacc aatcatgtaa acaatgtttt gttaaggagt
    41461 gacgttgagg ttgcggctat ttgtgatata gattctaaac gtataaaaat tgctttaaaa
    41521 atgatagcag attctggagg tgaaaaacct gtagtttttg gaaattcaga ttttgattat
    41581 agaaatttat tagcgcttaa agatgttgat gccgtaatta tttcaacgcc ttggttgtgg
    41641 catactaaaa tggctgtgga tagcatgagg gctgggaaat atacaggtct tgaagtttct
    41701 gcatcaaaca ctttagaaga gtgttgggat ttggtaaata cacatgaaga aacaggagcg
    41761 catttaatga ttctagaaaa cgtaaactac cgtagagata tattggctgt tttgaatatg
    41821 gtaaaacaga atgtttttgg agaattactt cattttagag gtggttacca acatgattta
    41881 cgttttgtaa aactgaatga tggaaaaaca ccttatggta aaggcgcaga atttggagat
    41941 aaaggaatat ctgagtctgt ttggagaacc caacattcat tattaagaaa cgcagatgta
    42001 tatccaacgc acggagtagg gccaattgcg gtaatgtgta atattaatag aggaaataga
    42061 tttgtctctt taacgtctca tgcaaccaaa gcggttggat tgaacagata tattaagtaa
    42121 gttggtggag aagaccatcc taatgcaaaa ttgaagttta aacaaggaga tattattact
    42181 tctactatag aaactgcaca aggagaaacc atcattatta cacatgattg taactcgtct
    42241 agaccttatt cattaagctt tagagtgcaa ggtagtaatg gtttatggga aaaagacggt
    42301 gatagaatac atatagatgg gcaaacagaa gcacatcaat gggatgatta taagaaatgg
    42361 ttagaaaagt atgaccatcc attatggaag aagtttggag aacatgcgca aggtgctggt
    42421 catggaggta tggacttttt tgtcataaat gcttttgtag agtctgctaa agaaaacgta
    42481 gcaccgccaa tggatgctta tgatgctgcc gcatggagtg caattactcc gctatcagaa
    42541 gcttcaattg aaaataatgg agctccacaa aaaattctag attttacaag aggaatgtgg
    42601 gtaaaacgga aagcttataa ttggattaaa gatacgtatt agtcttttat atttccacaa
    42661 aaaaatatct tataagcagg attttagtgg atttctattt ttttatttaa ttccgattga
    42721 gaaagcttct attatttttt ttctaaaatt aaacaagtaa ttaagtgaat taacttattt
    42781 taatatattt tttagtataa atacaaggaa actaatagtt gcaatattgg ttgttggggt
    42841 tcgaattttt tggaaccaat taaaaatgtt agatatattt acttaaaaaa cttcaatatt
    42901 ttagatgttc gtaattaagt tttcataaaa ataaattaga aagttatttt tacaagtgta
    42961 ttttggattg aaaattataa tgttttttat ttttctgagt cctttttttt ttagtagggt
    43021 taagctttat gaaaaccaca caaatatttt catttataat gttcctattt tcagtgtttt
    43081 aaacttgttt ttaaaagtaa ttaaaaaaaa cgcaaaaaaa agtattgtga gattataaat
    43141 gtgttgtatg tttgcacccg ctaagggata tttagttttt tagtttcgtt catttacttg
    43201 ttatttaggt ttttttttat taggttttag tggagtttta agtttcaaaa atttagtttt
    43261 aaaatattta ttttttttct tgttagattg caaataagtt ttatatttgc acccgctaag
    43321 agatatagca aattagttca gggatatttt ggtaaagggt tttggttttc aaactcacta
    43381 gttcgattct agttttctta caaaacagat tttattgaga ttgtttttag agcagtttta
    43441 ggaggattta aagttcattg aaaatattga aattgacagc gtaaacaaag agtagaataa
    43501 ccacattatt ttataatgta aattcttttg aaacttattc attcatatta tttaaaatat
    43561 acaatgaaga gtttgatcct ggctcaggat gaacgctagc ggcaggctta acacatgcaa
    43621 gtcgaggggt aacattgtgc ttgcacagat gacgaccggc gcacgggtgc gtaacgcgta
    43681 tagaacctac cttttacaga ggaatagcct ttagaaatga agattaatgc ctcatggtat
    43741 tgtagactgg catcagttta taattaaaga tttatcggta aaagatggct atgcgtccta
    43801 ttagttagtt ggtaaggtaa cggcttacca agacagcgat aggtaggggt cctgagaggg
    43861 agatccccca cactggtact gagacacgga ccagactcct acgggaggca gcagtgagga
    43921 atattggaca atggaggaga ctctgatcca gccatgccgc gtgtaggaag aatgccctat
    43981 gggttgtaaa ctacttttat acaggaagaa acactggtat gtataccagc ttgacggtac
    44041 tgtaagaata aggaccggct aactccgtgc cagcagccgc ggtaatacgg agggtccgag
    44101 cgttatccgg aatcattggg tttaaagggt ccgcaggcgg tcgattaagt cagaggtgaa
    44161 atcccatagc tcaactatgg aactgccttt gatactggtt gacttgagtc atatggaagt
    44221 agatagaatg tgtagtgtag cggtgaaatg catagatatt acacagaata ccgattgcga
    44281 aggcagtcta ctacgtatgt actgacgctg agggacgaaa gcgtggggag cgaacaggat
    44341 tagataccct ggtagtccac gccgtaaacg atggatacta gttgttggga tttatctcag
    44401 tgactaagcg aaagtgataa gtatcccacc tggggagtac ggtcgcaaga ctgaaactca
    44461 aaggaattga cgggggcccg cacaagcggt ggagcatgtg gtttaattcg atgatacgcg
    44521 aggaacctta ccagggctta aatgtagtct gacagcttta gagatagagt tttcttcgga
    44581 cagattacaa ggtgctgcat ggttgtcgtc agctcgtgcc gtgaggtgtc aggttaagtc
    44641 ctataacgag cgcaacccct gtcgttagtt gccagcatgt tatgatgggg actctaacga
    44701 gactgcctac gcaagtagag aggaaggtgg ggatgacgtc aaatcatcac ggcccttacg
    44761 tcctgggcca cacacgtgct acaatggtat ggacaatgag cagccatctg gcaacagaga
    44821 gcgaatctac aaaccatatc acagttcgga tcggagtctg caactcgact ccgtgaagct
    44881 ggaatcgcta gtaatcggat atcagccatg atccggtgaa tacgttcccg gg
//
LOCUS       JPDI01000001 (shortened  bases 1426701 to 1511300)       84600 bp    DNA     linear   BCT 02-FEB-2021
DEFINITION  Polaribacter sp. Hel1_33_49 PHEL49a.
ACCESSION   JPDI01000001 (modified)
VERSION     JPDI01000001.1
KEYWORDS    WGS.
SOURCE      Polaribacter sp. Hel1_33_49
  ORGANISM  Polaribacter sp. Hel1_33_49
            Bacteria; Bacteroidetes; Flavobacteriia; Flavobacteriales;
            Flavobacteriaceae; Polaribacter.
REFERENCE   1  (bases 1 to 2894172)
  AUTHORS   Xing,P., Hahnke,R.L., Unfried,F., Markert,S., Huang,S.,
            Barbeyron,T., Harder,J., Becher,D., Schweder,T., Glockner,F.O.,
            Amann,R.I. and Teeling,H.
  TITLE     Niches of two polysaccharide-degrading Polaribacter isolates from
            the North Sea during a spring diatom bloom
  JOURNAL   ISME J (2014) In press
  PUBMED    25478683
  REMARK    Publication Status: Available-Online prior to print
REFERENCE   2  (bases 1 to 2894172)
  AUTHORS   Hahnke,R.L. and Teeling,H.
  TITLE     Direct Submission
  JOURNAL   Submitted (27-JUN-2014) Microorganisms, Leibniz Institute
            DSMZ-German Collection of Microorganisms and Cell Cultures,
            Inhoffenstrasse 7B, Braunschweig 38124, Germany
COMMENT     ##Genome-Assembly-Data-START## Assembly Method :: Newbler v. 2.6
            Genome Coverage :: 148x Sequencing Technology :: 454 GS-FLX
            Titanium
 Sanger ##Genome-Assembly-Data-END##.
FEATURES             Location/Qualifiers
     source          <1..>84600
                     /organism="Polaribacter sp. Hel1_33_49"
                     /mol_type="genomic DNA"
                     /strain="Hel1_33_49"
                     /isolation_source="surface seawater, North Sea"
                     /db_xref="taxon:1336803"
                     /country="North Sea: German Bight, Helgoland, Kabeltonne"
                     /lat_lon="54.18416 N 7.9 E"
                     /collection_date="20-Apr-2010"
                     /collected_by="Richard Hahnke"
                     /identified_by="R. Hahnke, and J. Harder"
     CDS             205..2799
                     /locus_tag="PHEL49_1317"
                     /codon_start=1
                     /transl_table=11
                     /product="response regulator receiver and SARP domain
                     protein-containing protein"
                     /protein_id="KGL60427.1"
                     /translation="MLLKKIEFSLIFQILLLGCLISSLEVSSQEYGLNFKGQSYLLDE
                     RTGLEISPNEYIKVKNEFEVSFGLKLDFKQKGNGFGYVFRIISKENKNIDLLLSGFQT
                     KSLILVVGDTQTTLPIDLSVINKNDWFDIKIKFFLNKNEIQFSASNSKPVFKTVALNK
                     QESFKLFFGANNYKEFSSSDVPEMNIRDLKLTKNGSLFSHFPLNQCGGNTTSDVLKHT
                     QAILKNPNWILCRHQNWNLNFSSITEGVQLVASNEEKGIIYLLNETSVLTYSTQDNTI
                     KRTPYKNGKIDLTLAHRAIYNTNDNQIYIYAADKELYSYLNLETGKWNNLETFSKKTG
                     KLIFQKHNNVFNPSDNSIYMLGGYGQYKYNNIVRKLNLTDSTWTNLPTNDSIFKPRYL
                     AGSAIFKDSIYILGGYGSASGSQVTNPRSYSSLIAFSIKSKRFKHKFNIINPFSNDMI
                     VANKMWINPDNRDYFALVSDKIKYEGYLKLLKGNLDNNSTTIVGDSIPFKFLDIKSVA
                     NLYYMPNQKKLVAYNSFLNKENKNEFSINSIDFPAIKMPVKTAKSTNYWYWIFGGVTI
                     IGLIVLYVVKRKKRKQSVGVIKEKKVVVLDAGRKEIENIDIEEKDLDFKPIEREYKYQ
                     IIFFGGFQVINKNREDITGKFSPLLKELFLLIWMYTFKNNKGISSSKLIEILWYDKPT
                     RSAQNNRSVNITKLKNLIKELGDCTIDKETGYWKINHNYKALKTDYYEVIQITKNKKT
                     INRDRIDHLIKITQKGPFLSNLNYEWLDSFKQDVADAIIETLINFAESFDFKTDPDFI
                     LHLCDCIFNFDSINEEAVVFKCKAYNYKGNHSLAESTFKKFQKEYKLLYAQDYEYSFQ
                     EILENKNQ"
     gene            205..2799
                     /locus_tag="PHEL49_1317"
     CDS             2916..4214
                     /locus_tag="PHEL49_1318"
                     /codon_start=1
                     /transl_table=11
                     /product="hypothetical protein"
                     /protein_id="KGL60428.1"
                     /translation="MKTFCISFLMVVFATTSLISQSKHATTSNYLSYKGLVMAGYQGW
                     FRAPNDGSKRGWGHYGRGNKFDFENNTIDFWPDVSEYKKTYKTVFKYDDETNAEVFSS
                     VDKSTTDLHFKWMKEYGVDGVFMQRFFGVTRNHTNTNKPQDIILRNALKASKENNRAI
                     AVMYDLSGLKETGEDCSSIIEDWKMLVDELKVTNQGENQNYLYHNGKPLVAIWGIGFP
                     DRPYDTRKIGINRLIDFLKNDPVYGGCSIMLGVPTYFRDLDKDCLPDPYLHTIIESAD
                     IVLPWMVQRFTPLVHKVGDHLRDHIIADIKWTKERNIDYVPVITPGFSWRNLSLNRPE
                     LARYTAYGAIPRLGGRFYWSQMTNAILAGSEMIYVAMFDEIDEGTAIMKVSDNPPNSN
                     KAHFVNNDGMPSDHYLWLTGVGAKMLRGELPLQLEFPKRD"
     gene            2916..4214
                     /locus_tag="PHEL49_1318"
     CDS             4359..6869
                     /locus_tag="PHEL49_1319"
                     /note="containing pectin lyase domain"
                     /codon_start=1
                     /transl_table=11
                     /product="hypothetical protein"
                     /protein_id="KGL60429.1"
                     /translation="MMKKNTFLTLLTLFIVSSVFSQQTIFVSAAGAGSMDGTSEANAY
                     DSFTTALADVNSAGDIIRVIGDINVSGVSLNGKTDQFTIEGDAAGSTLTGTDGAVRMF
                     TINSGTGHNITFKNLIFTGATNSTGAGGGVLFCNRPSTLTFENCVFNGNSVAHLAGGG
                     AILINNVTSFTATGTTFYQNAVKSLTTNGQGGAIVINGTSTATITNCSFYQNTITRTD
                     RNFGAAIRVNGTATCTVSNSLFNDNKANDGAGNVSGLNGPGGATINLTNSIADYTNNL
                     DSSTDSTILADLTNSTLSFDATLNKVIYTAANALTDDTPVDFGSDNSDVGAWDSKINI
                     FEGTDSGAWITATNWSNGSVPTATDNVAILTGKESTLAGEATVNDIKVTSTLKISNNR
                     VLIVNGTSTVTGLVRYFRTLTNNAAVTSGWHLVSSPLSGEVFDVAYADKNDIATNGGN
                     RGIATYNPGSTGAAAWTYFTGADITTSPGQGYSMKITPDAVTAGEFTDNLVAFEGDFN
                     TDNAGVTTSTLTVGFNLIGNPYASFVNSATFLGAATSTNIDQTQIWLWNQATGMYETK
                     VSGAGFVLAPTQGFFVNATSPGTVNFVESNQATTGGAFQKTSRTEIKLLMNDGTNNRF
                     AKIYLTDTASKGFDYGWEGETFGGIPNSVDVFTHLVEDNQGKNYQVQSLPVSEIGSMV
                     IPVGVIAEAGKELTFSLEQTNFPTDVKVYLEDRVANTYNELTNSKTFKVTLSEALNDV
                     GRFYLHASKSSLSVDDNVVSENISMYKSNATTLKVVGLPNGTSNIKLFNILGKQVLNT
                     SFTANGVKEITLPKLAIGVYIVQLETETSKLNKKIVIE"
     gene            4359..6869
                     /locus_tag="PHEL49_1319"
     CDS             6898..7074
                     /locus_tag="PHEL49_1320"
                     /codon_start=1
                     /transl_table=11
                     /product="hypothetical protein"
                     /protein_id="KGL60430.1"
                     /translation="MNKNIDTKQQQEEINRKEALKKIGNYGKYAALTALGTYMILNPQ
                     KAQASSPAEPGTGF"
     gene            6898..7074
                     /locus_tag="PHEL49_1320"
     CDS             7220..8662
                     /locus_tag="PHEL49_1321"
                     /note="containing pectin lyase domain"
                     /codon_start=1
                     /transl_table=11
                     /product="hypothetical protein"
                     /protein_id="KGL60431.1"
                     /translation="MKKITLLTLLFIAFTGFSLIAQTTVYVSATGAGTSDGSSVENAF
                     GNFGTALGQITSAGDKLIIIGAITPDGANLTSKNFAFTIEGLDASSTLAGNGGTGRLF
                     TINGATSANVTFKNLTFQNNTTTLAGGGVFFNNNAGATATFENCTFTGNSVTNAAGGG
                     VILASNGNLNITDCVFENNTSSDKGGAIVAGNSVNVTISGSLFNGNSATKGGAIAVTG
                     NGVDFVLNTSTFVNNSVSSNGGGAMYFGGTSANSSITNTTVFNNTVNFTSLNQSTGGG
                     IRIEGARPFTISNSLIYGNYVSFGNETNFSDIGGPPAVELTLNHTITKNIEPSLVAVG
                     DGGNDVFSTSITDANLTSSNLTFNPTTGKVEYDAVSYTEDSPIDFGSDGNDVGAWDSG
                     LTLSLDKEDFLATKLSVYYNGSSKNLEVLHSIAEPISLEVYTILGAKVLSLNNVNAKQ
                     LINANHLNTGIYILVGKTSEKFFSKKFLIN"
     gene            7220..8662
                     /locus_tag="PHEL49_1321"
     CDS             8755..12630
                     /locus_tag="PHEL49_1322"
                     /note="containing pectin lyase domain"
                     /codon_start=1
                     /transl_table=11
                     /product="hypothetical protein"
                     /protein_id="KGL60432.1"
                     /translation="MKTIQLISKKATFIAFSIVLFIYQQEIKAQTEDSQTSIIGKVLC
                     GYQGWFNTQGDGSNRGWNHYKGSNGLFEPGTATIDFWPDMSEADADEKYATAFTKIDG
                     SAATVFSSANTKTVNRHFKWMNDYGIDGVFFQQFATNLKSTSSNAYINDKKVLDNIIT
                     SAKDNNNRLVSVMFDISRANISVENAPGTMVEDIKAYWRLLVDEHGLNDNTNKHLVTY
                     KQKPIVAIWGVGFSREDKYTLDDVQDLIDYFKDDPTYGGCSVLLGVPRSWRTLNNDAV
                     NDTQLHEVIKSADIVHPWTVGRYTNLTSADAHKNIIAADKAWCDVENLLYMPVVFPGF
                     SWQNLKKAQGTTVDLNSIPRLKGDFLWRQFYNAIDEGAETLYVAMFDEMDEGTCIFKV
                     DHNPPSSAESQFTNYEGLPSDYYLWLTGEAGKKLRDPLTLLPTKPAYLYTYYVSANGD
                     GSDGLTEATAFTTINEAVTAAADNDNTTIIIVGALNHTGTVGISTSLSFKGQSGAIVT
                     ATDTAIMFDITAGGRTVSFEGITFQNADTSSGGAVINLTTDSNLTITNCVFKNNTSFA
                     DGGAILASGTGNITVSGALFDGNSGATGGAVAITTSNRQLVLSNSTFVNNTSTISGAA
                     LYLGGTNTNSSITNTTIFNNSVSSSTLDQSKGGGIRLEGNRPFTIKNSLIYGNFVFDG
                     NGTDFSDIGVPTNVQVTLENSITQSIEPALDSAHEDIFTTSIIDADLSLSNLEFQISG
                     DNINKVTFIAPNTLTDHTPIDFGDNLSDIGAWDSNINIFKGTTSNLWSNTLNWSNGGL
                     PISTDYVAILLGAEAILDTDATFVDLKVKDNLKINDGKSLIITGNVTGDTGKIFYTRN
                     LSYIEGNQEGWHLMSSPVSGETYNNAYATSESLATSTSNLFRGLGKYVTDTNTWEYLK
                     KDDTNAGNFISGYGYSMKRSVAGPVVFNGNLNTTDAGIDAAIYNTGDGFNLLGNPYTS
                     FINIETFLSDNVKLAQDQIWVWDQTIGSGGNYIAKVKNIPFKIAPGQGFFVKVELLLP
                     SPGLYFKNATIATVNFAESNQSSAAVDTFLKNTRAEVKLSLTDGQKVRIAELYYLDNV
                     TTGFDSGWEGEVFSGVASTLSVFTDLVADSQGKKYQVQSLPISEMESIVIPVGVIAEA
                     GKELTFSIEQTNFPTDVKVYLEDRVAKTFNELTDSKTFKVTLSEALNDVGRFYMHASK
                     SALNIDDNIVLENISMYKSNATTLKLVGLPNGNATIKLFDILGKQVLNTSFKSVGVKE
                     ITVPKLATGVYIVHLETETSKLNKKIIFE"
     gene            8755..12630
                     /locus_tag="PHEL49_1322"
     CDS             12731..16879
                     /locus_tag="PHEL49_1323"
                     /EC_number="3.1.6.1"
                     /codon_start=1
                     /transl_table=11
                     /product="sulfatase (S1-51) / glycoside hydrolase (GH99)"
                     /protein_id="KGL60433.1"
                     /translation="MTDDQSSIPLRSSDNQNQSRPFGFNGDSKVHTPIIDGLASNGIV
                     FNNAFVSSSICSPSRYSILTGKYAGRSEGTSFINNFPLGNLSRIANNIELEENKTNVP
                     KQLQNAGYKTAFIGKSHIIDHNVLASYTEGNNGFMAYSKTADPYASSVSDAMKFNHDK
                     WSDRMKEFGFDVVDAFYAANLRELKNDALNVHNVEYNNKAVLDFIDNAVDDPFFVYYS
                     ETIPHGPSPYWRRNDKYYAGLDADVNITSQGVLTQDYSYLPTRDEIKNEINGIAGKDP
                     RHAWLRWFDHAVGAVVNKLEEKGKLDNTLIIITSDHGDFNKGKSTNYEGGIKVPLMMY
                     WKNGISTTGTYDELVQNIDFAATFLDIAGVNISNSEIDGKSLKEVITNSSKAPVHDHL
                     FFELGYSRAIRTKDWKYVTVRYPDAVNTKITNGETFNGINGTQVPLPYYIPNVSLGGL
                     AAAQYPLYNIKDQLFDLKNDPYETTNLFNTQPQKSTELRNILRTELLSFPNRPYQEFT
                     DTNVDLSVSTENTSILGKVLAGYQGWFNTPTDGSNRGWQHYKTASGAFEPGEVTVDFW
                     PDMSEADADEKYATPFMHKDGSQANVFSSTNTKTVNRHFKWMNDYDIDGVFFQQFASN
                     LRSNNPKGRANALVVFDNIIAGAKANNNRLVSIMYDLSGSNATGTMINDIKQHWQEMA
                     NKHGVNDNTKEYVLTYQQKPVVAIWGVGFNRTDNYDLDDIEELINYFKNDGCAVLLGV
                     PRNWRTPGQGDAINNPQLLNVIKSADIVHPWTPGRYSNISGIDSHKSIIIADKAWCDA
                     ENLLYMPVVFPGFSWQNLKKSQGEISSLNSIPRLKGNFLWRQFYNAIDAGSQTVYVAM
                     FDEMDEGTCIFKVDHNPPSSAESQFTNYEGLPNDYYLWLTGKAGEALRGEINLTSNQP
                     SYPNLPDITNYYVEEFGDDTNTGTSLGTAVSTVKKAYNLAKEGSTINISGAVIQNSKI
                     SVQKSMNFMGTENAIISPDANKQDTDRLFHISKPNLNVSFSDITFKGNKESSINGGAI
                     NMNTDSNLTFTNSIFDDNSTGGVDKAGGGLFFSEGNVTITNSIFKNNLARGNGGAISG
                     SGDGTLTITNSLFINNTAANINKIDGNGDRANGGAINIFGDGRKVIMSKNTFYNNQAT
                     FQGGGLYFGGLNATSNLENITVFGNKVILTSAEAGKAGGIRIEGNRNFEIKNSLIYDN
                     LLGDTVNPESDINIASVVQLNFINSLSGVSKGFGPDDMYSSSKIKAVLTSSNLHFNET
                     SGKVEYDIAPNGDNTPVDFGTDGNDAGAWDSMFVLSLDDNQVPNEKFSIYYDKTVKNI
                     QIITSFTSLMKVTIYNINGSQVVLKNQMDAKDKIDISYLESGVYILKANIEGKYFSRK
                     FILY"
     gene            12731..16879
                     /locus_tag="PHEL49_1323"
     CDS             16897..18063
                     /locus_tag="PHEL49_1324"
                     /note="containing carboxypeptidase regulatory-like domain"
                     /codon_start=1
                     /transl_table=11
                     /product="hypothetical protein"
                     /protein_id="KGL60434.1"
                     /translation="MFKKSSVVYLFLFLSLVFNAQETIKVEGLIVDKDKYPVPYAAVS
                     ILSKSIGTASNDDGGFVLKLIQDNLKDSITVSALGFKTFTIKVEDFIGLDEKIITLVE
                     DVVSLDEITLVDYKSYVKDALKNLKNTTQRKGHQLNILYRRFSNENGTSRFLVEHYLK
                     VYDRGPTSSEFEEIEVAESRKSNDYRFAKKKQKFHAAVMIAKQNPLRKGIYRNDYKWE
                     VIDDTSYDGEDVIVVEGKQKENPKKWIKLYIGIDTKGIYKLENYNLKAVYIYKKNKEG
                     KLVLSYHNREYVFNEKVTPYMKKLLKLKSNMIKLSYRHEAIVLGVENNGKKIRVRDNI
                     IKGKDIGDYNIEYNSDFWKNINLPPDSKFYKRSAKQLEELFGIPLENQFKLIKY"
     gene            16897..18063
                     /locus_tag="PHEL49_1324"
     CDS             18243..21476
                     /locus_tag="PHEL49_1325"
                     /codon_start=1
                     /transl_table=11
                     /product="TonB-dependent receptor, plug"
                     /protein_id="KGL60435.1"
                     /translation="MEKLKLSLILLFFPLIIFSQKNIIKGKITDKTGEPLLGVSILLK
                     DSQIGTTSDLDGNYSINTKEKTEGVLIFNYLGFAVKNVNFTKNTKDLTVVLIESAEQL
                     EEIVVTALGIKRDKKSLSYSTQGVNTEDMTEARSSNFLNALSGKAAGVQITNSSTPTG
                     STRVIIRGLTSITGNNQPLYILDGVPLDSSSGDAGVSVWNEGDDIDLGSPISGINPDD
                     IDSIQILKGANASALYGSRASNGVVIITTKKAKKGTSKINVNVNSNLSIVSNREYPNY
                     QYSYGAGNGGGLVQNAGQLDPTTGLPMVGSYNRAYGAPFLGQQVLDYNGTVGTYAPDI
                     NNVKDLYQTGVVNTNTFSISRATDKNTLRFSYGKTIGDHVIKRMEEINRDNIALRMSQ
                     NITDKLTANVSFIYTHQKVNNRMYQNGSNRNPANNYMYMLPNMSQSNLLPYINENNEA
                     FQYEGDFNNPYWNIFENSNQDITNRVVANITLNWTILKGLKLKTRINGALNNVDRQEF
                     NNKGADYDPNGLYREVNISRENWNYEAILNYTKKFNDLSLVSLIGVNRFDVRTDGNRL
                     TAISLVERDIMSLSNGDEFAPEIFINNNKRINSVYGSVSLGYQKTYFLDFTARNDWAS
                     TLPASNNSYFYPSVGGTILFSEFIPRNDILTFGKIRASYAQVGNDTGFNQIRNSYVQG
                     GNYNNTDWVALERIRKNLELKPELTSSTEFGIEAKFFNNRISFDGTYYKSSTNNQIIN
                     VSTTPTSGFVGKFLNAGEIQNEGMELFLSAKLFDKKFKWSTDINWSKNESFVASLFDG
                     VESRLIRSWFNVGVFAEVGEPFGNIRGNSQLVDPETGTPLVLANGRAAWESNQLLGNA
                     QPDWIGSIRNSFSYKGFSLNFLVDIKMGGDLYSGTMAKTYNHGVHAGTLEGREEWLLS
                     TLILGENNNERQGRGLFGNNYADSDRPKGRIYENSALGVQDADGNWAAERDANGEIIY
                     TQRWLNPQVYGFDGLQDQRRFVYDASYVKLREVTFGYNIPHRLIKKIKIKNAKISVVG
                     RNLWTIYRNTPQGIDPESGTTSGNGQGIEYGSFLPTSTIGVNVKLVF"
     gene            18243..21476
                     /locus_tag="PHEL49_1325"
     CDS             21494..23221
                     /locus_tag="PHEL49_1326"
                     /codon_start=1
                     /transl_table=11
                     /product="RagB/SusD domain protein-containing protein"
                     /protein_id="KGL60436.1"
                     /translation="MRFLTKLLLFTFLLTILDSCTNKFEEINTNPDAISVASPEELFA
                     GTVKKGLDLIGGTLNDQMFNTYASYYGGKGGQFNRYFYTESGLDNFWRQFYVDVLKNN
                     QDIIDNYSNDLSYTNRVYISKIWKSYVYSVLVSTFGAVPYEDASKGMLATRYSSEEFI
                     YTDILNVLKEAGENMDPNGDALLQDPVFNGDNTKWIKFANSLRLKIALRISEGFPALA
                     QQHGSEAMANENNLLSENLDNVALKWGLEEENWSFNYRRYIFITANQDVVPYINLNYL
                     LNLKTYRDPRLVALIEPSLSPLTIRDEVFKSGSITEKIIVEYELPYFGRPLGGNATVD
                     GWDLNGNDNILNGVETRRYSRPKVDVFMAQDMSYNLITYAELNFIKAEAQLKGWGGSK
                     TAEQYYYDGIDASFQQYGVTGENEYKNRDGIKWGTSSTGDRHLFGVVNSGISANPLDK
                     ITRQRWLASFNQGHDIWCMQKRTRLLPLIDQFAPDGALGLDYASLPERMAYPPFSESV
                     LNNDGFQEAVSNLSQGNSLYSELKINKPYTPTKWETIIPEFNQEFANNFYGDSEDDLI
                     AAGITYTIL"
     gene            21494..23221
                     /locus_tag="PHEL49_1326"
     CDS             23229..24302
                     /locus_tag="PHEL49_1327"
                     /codon_start=1
                     /transl_table=11
                     /product="putative glycoside hydrolase, GH99 family"
                     /protein_id="KGL60437.1"
                     /translation="MKNIKKILLLIILMISFSCTEDNIAIEDSFLNYDIPIVSVTSDY
                     IVGAQYSRFIRRSTVPEEPTIGVYNPNVSDPAVYEEHVKQAQIAGIDFFIFQFRSANN
                     QNQNNQDTTFINELQAAPNAGDVNFALSYNFGNMGLNNNNRIESKGLVQRFIDDFKLM
                     TPFFDQTNYMKVDGKNVVYLLNSHNLHSDDNAALYQQMRAELTDLGVELYLIGMQNEW
                     TPTLRYDFRFVNGVDAVTHATYAAVNKNLYDRIINFHKFMDQAWLYHKETFEKYNIEY
                     IPTISPSINLKIINGGSNINVFDKDAPWFRANCNVARRAAGSNKIVLVDSFNDWNRGT
                     QLESATSYGEQYLQILREEFKTN"
     gene            23229..24302
                     /locus_tag="PHEL49_1327"
     CDS             24344..25612
                     /locus_tag="PHEL49_1328"
                     /EC_number="3.2.1.-"
                     /codon_start=1
                     /transl_table=11
                     /product="putative glycoside hydrolase, GH99 family"
                     /protein_id="KGL60438.1"
                     /translation="MLTLFFFNSCKSNIENIKIDNKTNVKINNSIEGKILAGYQGWFN
                     AEGDGSNLNWKHYANNKQFNPGNTSVDFWPDVSELDKDELFKTEFVYKDGEPAYVFSS
                     ANAKTVNRHFKWMNDYGIDGVFAQRFVVGLTRGQERIDNYNTVFDNCFKAAKNNDRVL
                     SLMYDLSGTTKDNVVETTKEDWKQLVRRYKLNDPTNPNVLTYKGKAVVSIWGVGFNNR
                     KYTLEDVKELINFFKNDPRYGNCAVLLGVPTGWRALERDAVSDPKLHEVIKLADIVHP
                     WTPGRYNDLQSADQHKENYTIQDQIWCTENGLMYMPVVFPGFSWYNMKNGKDKFNKIP
                     RLKGAFLWRQFYNAISSDVKAIYVAMFDEIDEGTSIFKIDNNPPVGESKFLTYEGLPS
                     DYYLWQTGQAAKMLRKEIILTKKQPIYPTK"
     gene            24344..25612
                     /locus_tag="PHEL49_1328"
     CDS             25627..27879
                     /locus_tag="PHEL49_1329"
                     /EC_number="3.2.1.-"
                     /codon_start=1
                     /transl_table=11
                     /product="alpha-1,2-mannosidase, GH92 family"
                     /protein_id="KGL60439.1"
                     /translation="MNLVFNKQLINCIQFLVISFFFFSCSNSENRISENLDNVKYVDP
                     QIGGVAPFLQPTRTRIHLPNSMVRMYPERKDYRDDQITSFPLTTRKHRSDLLFNIMPV
                     SGNVNETKKPISAWDQDLEIAHPHYYSTWLEDYDITTEFTPSAQAGIFRFSYQNKNTR
                     KLYLRDLSGDDWQLNDDGSLTGTESFEGMQAYVYAIINQKGTFSSTKFVDDKVNSWIT
                     FNDTTNVKPVQFKYGLSFISTEQAQKNLEREIPDFDFENIKEKAHKRWSEVVNQIEVE
                     GGTEAYKRTFYTALYRSYERMINITEDGKYYSNYDKKIHEGEQDFYADDWVWDTFLAL
                     HPLRYILQPEMESDMMASYVRMYEQSGWLPQFPQIHGDAPPMNGFHSTIMLLDAHRKG
                     VKNFDAEVAFEAMKKNALEGTMIPWKMGAVAPLDKLALKLGYFPGLHPGEKETESRVH
                     GFEKRQSVAVTLAQGYDDWALAQFAKELGKEDDYKYFSKTAENYKNLYWKEKGFFMPK
                     DAKGNWIDIDPKFDGGMGGRDYYDENNGWTYLWNPQQDILGLQELMGGRKTFEARLDQ
                     MFREDLGRSTYALNARFPDFTGIVGQYSMGNEPSFHIPYLYNFTDSPWKTQKRIRMLL
                     NTWFKDNIFGIPGDEDGGGMSAFVVFSAMGFYPVTPGIPVYTIGSPLFSKISINLPNG
                     NKFTINAPNCNETNKYIQSATLNGKELKGPWFTHDDLINGATITLEMGKYPNKNWGTD
                     QSLIPNNFKN"
     gene            25627..27879
                     /locus_tag="PHEL49_1329"
     CDS             27893..30175
                     /locus_tag="PHEL49_1330"
                     /EC_number="3.2.1.-"
                     /codon_start=1
                     /transl_table=11
                     /product="alpha-1,2-mannosidase, GH92 family"
                     /protein_id="KGL60440.1"
                     /translation="MKNIKNYFLLLLLTLIGIFSFGKITKTTTKKVVDNTKYVNTFIG
                     TGGHGHTFPGATTPYGMVQLSPDTRTLGWDACGGYHHTDSSILGFSHTHLSGTGISDL
                     GDFLFMPFSGEAKVIPGTSEDPDAGYRSRFSHEDEVSSPGFYSVLLKDYDIKAELTAT
                     KRAGFHKYKFRKEGKSGIIIDLSHTIYPDHKPNHQFQLISDTEISGYKGSGGWAVTQD
                     IFFKAKFNKPFTVTFYENGKKIDALPNRMSKKLLAVLTFNTKAGEEVLAKVGISSVDY
                     EGASKNLDSEINHWDFNKVKNEAHETWKKELSKINVKGGTEDEKTIFYTGLYHTSISP
                     NTFSDVDFRYRGMDRKIHQSNEEKIYTVFSLWDTFRAYNPLKTITDPDKTNEFINTLL
                     TKYDQGGILPMWELQGNYTGCMIGYHSVPVIVDAYNKGIRGYDVKKAYKAVVHASKYD
                     TTDIFFPSKQVKNILMPKGKLYNETMDFIPADLENESVSKALEYAYNDWCIAQMAKDL
                     GKTDDYNHFMKRSKKYTQYYDTKSGFMRGKNQDGKWREPFDPRFSKHRKDDYTEGNAY
                     QWSWFVPHDVEGLVDLVGGKETFIKNLDVLFSTSSELTGDDVSGDISGLIGQYAHGNE
                     PSHHIAHMYNFVGQPWKTQEVTDKIMNELYFNNPNGLAGNEDCGQMSAWYVLNAMGFY
                     SFSPGNTTYSIGRPIFDEVEINLPTGKKFVIKAKNNSRDNKYIQTTKLNGKKLDTPFF
                     THEQLIAGGKMEFKMGNLPK"
     gene            27893..30175
                     /locus_tag="PHEL49_1330"
     CDS             30204..31520
                     /locus_tag="PHEL49_1331"
                     /codon_start=1
                     /transl_table=11
                     /product="L-fucose permease"
                     /protein_id="KGL60441.1"
                     /translation="MKDLKKIPVVPKKNLISFILVTSLFALWGFANAVTDPMVQAFKK
                     VLELSNSEAAWVQMAFYGGYFCMALPAAMFMRKYSYKVGILIGLALYATGALLFYPAA
                     QSESFMFFCLGLYVLTFGLAFLETAANPYALAMGAKETATQRLNLAQAFNPVGLIAGL
                     FVAQQFVLKNLQSDDIVDFSALEEASKMLIRTTDLLVIRDPYVVLGLFITVVFVIFLV
                     SKMPQSKAEGEMPKIGETFAALGKNSKYTSGVLAQVLYVGGQIMCWTYIYQYAEGIGM
                     DSVTAGYYQMAAFVLFTFGRAIGTYLLRFISSGKLLMYFAVLAMVFSLGTIFIQGIIG
                     LYCLVGISFFMSLMFPTIYGIALGGLSEEQSKVGSAGLVMAIVGGALMPKLQGIIIDA
                     GGNGVADTSIMGVSEVNFSFILPLLCFTFIAWYGFRVFKKYESSSS"
     gene            30204..31520
                     /locus_tag="PHEL49_1331"
     CDS             31538..32992
                     /locus_tag="PHEL49_1332"
                     /EC_number="3.1.6.1"
                     /codon_start=1
                     /transl_table=11
                     /product="sulfatase, S1-15 family"
                     /protein_id="KGL60442.1"
                     /translation="MQRSIKLYLIIIVSIFSNSIIFSQSKKPNVIVFIADDFGYGSTN
                     IYGAQEALIKTPNVNKLAKEGVKFTNAYTTGSVCTPTRYALMTGQYSWRTKLKKGVVN
                     MNDPALIDVKRKTLPKYMQSLGYKTAMVGKWHLGFKEKKFNNLLGDIYPAPTDYGLDY
                     SFALPNNLDDGHKVYIENNKIYGLRSDKISPYGKSFYGKQYKGYDAPQRVTEQVTDDL
                     TNKSIEWMKSLDKDQPFFLYYAAAAVHHPIVPSPQMRGKSNAGAYGDFIQDIDRSLGD
                     LISFLEERGIRENTIIIFASDNGGDIPRKKNLVMPENFAINKGLQINGDYKGDKHTIW
                     DGGFRIPFIVNHLNKIKENKISETTVSTVDVYGFLADYVGNDKGLDLEDAPDSYSFKK
                     AVLKPDQFYERPPLVHRDAQGRKAIRFEGWKFIEEKNKDTKKKMNAEMLFSLTKDKKE
                     STNLAKTEKAVVNKAKNYLSKIIEKSSKEIWKNN"
     gene            31538..32992
                     /locus_tag="PHEL49_1332"
     gene            32994..34602
                     /locus_tag="PHEL49_1333"
                     /note="sulfatase, S1-nc family; frameshift"
                     /pseudo
     CDS             34710..36242
                     /locus_tag="PHEL49_1334"
                     /codon_start=1
                     /transl_table=11
                     /product="sulfatase, S1-51 family"
                     /protein_id="KGL60443.1"
                     /translation="MTDDQSAVVPLDSEKRIQSRPFGFNGDKEVHTPIIDDLAKNGMI
                     FNSAYVSSSVCVPSRYTMLTGRYAGRSEGPAFMRMHPKGTMTRVENNTEIEKDKPNLP
                     RLLQEVGYKTGFVGKSHIVEHNIVNNKKNWTKNGFQTYAKNADPNDPAVSKKMYENHQ
                     KWTEVIKEYGFDYANGVYAGNLREQYNDSLNVHNIEWKNKAALEFIDENKKDPFFLYY
                     SETVPHGPAPYNMKNGKYFRGLDSNPKFTGEGLVDADYSYLPTREEIKEEVKNLDKKV
                     AHAWLRWFDHAVGAVVDKLKAEGIYENTIIIITSDHGNYNGGKTSLYESGTKVPLMMH
                     WPNGIKPNQEYNELVQNIDFTPTFLNLAGIKLKTVKSKLDGVSLKKVLKGTKKPVHDY
                     LFFEMGYARSVMTKDWKYISVRYDKQKQNRINRGRTFKGWKGAELQYPYYTRNGHLGN
                     IASKSSAFYFDADQVFDLVKDPRETENVFKDNKEKAEELKKLLTKSLMLFPNRPYAEF
                     VK"
     gene            34710..36242
                     /locus_tag="PHEL49_1334"
     CDS             36244..37419
                     /locus_tag="PHEL49_1335"
                     /codon_start=1
                     /transl_table=11
                     /product="alpha/beta hydrolase"
                     /protein_id="KGL60444.1"
                     /translation="MDNAIKSILVIFTCCFILKSAAQKTIDTIATKAGGYDIPIRIKL
                     PKKTKGKNPVYFFVHGGGWNGGTATRVPPARLHTDANYLADQLGVIYVGLGYRCKGNN
                     ATFADAIKDLKASVQWFFDNADTYNADLTRIGFGGASAGSTLAAMMAQKYKNCKLFVG
                     AEGMYNLVDHDAKKSLFPSQKGRALYGLATEKESKKASSFYNLRESPPTSLLLNGKED
                     VLCHYSQTEKFAEQIKKKGGKVKAVLYDKINHTCLSASYPEVLKNSVLEIAKLFIEEF
                     QLENTNMNQIEVLLDKRLQGQYTKENIKEKEILGTWKFKNIIITLNENGQGYYLNSKN
                     NSTKIFTYTLEKDSITFKVNGKTKMFYMRKNNRILYEYVIANTRAKYRRFNYMKVKK"
     gene            36244..37419
                     /locus_tag="PHEL49_1335"
     CDS             37442..39046
                     /locus_tag="PHEL49_1336"
                     /EC_number="3.1.6.6"
                     /codon_start=1
                     /transl_table=11
                     /product="sulfatase, S1-nc family"
                     /protein_id="KGL60445.1"
                     /translation="MKYFLYTLFIILTFGCKTQDTAKKKIALNSQKKNLLFIIVDQQR
                     YDALSYAGNTILKTPNLDRLAKQGAYFKNAYTPVAVCGPARSSILTGTTINTHQVTTN
                     DKTYDYNDTPVMTMKTFDEILTEKGYHAEYYGKWHVLTSHAEVYKNPNKYAKNGKYIF
                     KPQGQRHLYLDYLNEVFPREEPKKGQLLDRFTKRPYTPDPLDIDYGKTYNDVKKEVKH
                     RHSQPNYHGKSSIPKEHTITAYYANKTIDAIKRLKNKPFSITTSFHFPHAPMIPSEPY
                     YSMYDPDKMPIPSSIKDNMQNSPYINANGRNKLTVFADEEKIKYMISNYYGLITELDD
                     WIGKIMKTLEDESIAENTMVIFTSDHGEMLGAHGMREKNVFYEESSHIPLMIKIPHEI
                     KKETTVNGYVSNVDLFATIMDYLQIGNYKSDGESLRDLIEQKQTNHGNYVVTEWDYRG
                     PIQPNYMIVKDGWKLMIPYTEDSKILNVLYNLNDDSQEMNNLLGNNPDRRKYNEKAEE
                     LRINLLEWLKKNNSKHYDGVSKRKLI"
     gene            37442..39046
                     /locus_tag="PHEL49_1336"
     CDS             39057..40028
                     /locus_tag="PHEL49_1337"
                     /EC_number="5.3.1.8"
                     /codon_start=1
                     /transl_table=11
                     /product="mannose-6-phosphate isomerase"
                     /protein_id="KGL60446.1"
                     /translation="MKLYPLQFTPLYKYRIWGGEKLKTELNKQYTEENIGESWEISDV
                     SGDETVVAEGALKGQSLSDLIKEFKGDFVGNAVHEKFGEEFPLLIKFIDAKTPLSIQV
                     HPSNEVAKERHNSFGKNEMWYVMQADKDAELIVGFDQEINTDDYKTHLENNTILNVMH
                     HENVQKGDTFYIPTGRVHAIGAGVLLAEIQQTSNITYRIYDYDRVDSKTGEKRELHNE
                     LAIDVIDYKVHKNYKTDYSIEKNVSNTLVHSPYFRTNILDINSTVKKDYSVIDSFIIY
                     MCVEGTVNVISEGETYTINNGETLILPASLKKITLQSESARVLEVYY"
     gene            39057..40028
                     /locus_tag="PHEL49_1337"
     CDS             40111..40440
                     /locus_tag="PHEL49_1338"
                     /codon_start=1
                     /transl_table=11
                     /product="hypothetical protein"
                     /protein_id="KGL60447.1"
                     /translation="MKKIIVLLLLLTVSVAQAQKNQKAVALAEKLSKVMEFDEDQSAK
                     LLELILDRNNKKRALRKEYADDKDTFKVKAKEVEKAYNKDLRVLAGIEKFKLLVVYRK
                     AKRAANN"
     gene            40111..40440
                     /locus_tag="PHEL49_1338"
     CDS             40536..42776
                     /locus_tag="PHEL49_1339"
                     /codon_start=1
                     /transl_table=11
                     /product="alpha-1,2-mannosidase, GH92 family"
                     /protein_id="KGL60448.1"
                     /translation="MVKNYLIALLSVLSFTTSLAQETDDNTKYIDPTIGNVSRFLVPT
                     YPTIHLPNQMLRMFPVKQDYISDMVQAFTFQVPAHRRQGILQMKTTLGDMKNSSWNKG
                     MAIDHDLEIVHPWLYSTYLIEDDIKVSFTPSKKSAIYKVEFPEGKQKNFLIKGTKDMQ
                     FSEGENSFTIQEKRSKPTRGEHAVINTVTIYVYGKVVDENNKPIENINYIFNTHKLQI
                     TATKNTPTTLLIKYAISYVSAAQAKENFNKEIKKKSFEDVSKEGKKAWDTVTNQIQVE
                     GGTTAQKRTFYTSLYRTYERMVDVNEYGHYYSGYDKQVHKSNRPFYVDDWVWDTYLAQ
                     HPLRTILNPALENEMLNSYTLMYEQSGWMPTFPQVYGNHLCMNAYHSSAIFIDGYRKG
                     LKNYNVEKAYEGIKKNLMEGTFIPWRQGNPRGALDDFYHDNGYFPSLKKGEQETIGNV
                     DGFEKRQPVAVTLGVSYDFWAVSEFAKELGNIDDYSKLSPKGNDYKNLWHSKKRLFMP
                     KDTEGNWVNINPKLDGGKGYREYYDENNGWTFAWSVQHDIAGLTNLLGGKLAAQNRLD
                     QLFRESLGIRKSDFFVNGSNSTGMVGQFSMGNEPSFHIPYLYNYFGAPWKTQKRTRFL
                     LDVWFKDNIFGIPGDEDGGGMTAFVVFTSMGIYPVTPGLPYYNITSPIFEKTAIKLQN
                     GNTFTVVAEGSSKRKKYIQKAFINGKEIFSPFISHQQIMNGATLKLDLGELPNKEWGK
                     NAVIPK"
     gene            40536..42776
                     /locus_tag="PHEL49_1339"
     CDS             42794..45406
                     /locus_tag="PHEL49_1340"
                     /EC_number="3.2.1.21"
                     /codon_start=1
                     /transl_table=11
                     /product="beta-glucosidase, GH3 family"
                     /protein_id="KGL60449.1"
                     /translation="MKIISNKLTVCIVFSFLILQINSIKAQEKLPYHNSELKIEERIN
                     DLLPRMTLEEKVNYVTGGVLSNNQESINGIERLSIPDFVIAHGPFGMKMRRRNKNGGI
                     TLDAGTYFPVSIAMAATWDIDKVKQITSAIGKEMNAVGAMSNAGPAMNIIRDPRTGRS
                     FEYFTEDPFLNGQIAAAYTKGIQSEKIAAILKHYIVNNQELNRHKVDVQVSERALREI
                     YLPGFETAIKDADAKIIMGAYNKVNGVHSCENDFTLNQVLRKEWGFRGFVLSDWSGTQ
                     STVASANNGLDVEMPRPRWYGDKLLKAVKDNKVSEDVLNTMVKNVLRVVFWSGAFDQG
                     PMYDKNIVRSKPHLEMARSASSEAMVLLKNENNTLPFNLNKIKNIAVIGPNGNYGEHF
                     NNGKYDIGLFQGGGSAKIVSKQQNVITPFLGIKNNITKDVKVIYEPGCYAESGYGLIP
                     TKYLSVDNKEGIESSYYNNVGFKGAPLKKEVNKKLAYNWGRGLEIPEAGTAKNNDKYK
                     FSVAFKSTLKVPATRDYSFEVRNEAGSAKIFIDGKLIAENKKGSRIDWNNTGNIKLEK
                     GKEYELEVKYASFGGHISNLRIGWDYENIQYLERAKIAAKNADAVVLTVGLSAKVGET
                     EAGDRRTLALPEAQQNLINEISKINKNLAVVLVAGSAVTMNSWLDNVPAILDVWYPGE
                     QGGNAIFDVIFGKVNPSGKLPITFPKSYSQYPANFYSYDSEIEYKEDIYVGYRYFDKY
                     KKEVLFPFGHGLSYTDFKYSKLKVSTKKNTTNVCVKIENIGNSDGADVIQLYVRDLKS
                     SVDRPIKELKAFKKIYLKKGDKKTIEFKLTERAFAFWDSVSKDWKLEPGEFEILIGKS
                     SRDIILKKIINVKR"
     gene            42794..45406
                     /locus_tag="PHEL49_1340"
     CDS             45393..47996
                     /locus_tag="PHEL49_1341"
                     /EC_number="3.2.1.21"
                     /codon_start=1
                     /transl_table=11
                     /product="beta-glucosidase, GH3 family"
                     /protein_id="KGL60450.1"
                     /translation="MLSDKEMRMLTKIMMVIFLFIITNSIKAQEKLPYQNSELKIEER
                     INDLLLRMTLEEKVELVTGDKIPAKGVIGSEGIKRLNIPGFKIEHGPYAFKGWFGPNE
                     AKEMGTYFPVSIAQASTWDRPLIQEINAAMASEMKASGGQANAGPAMNIIRDPRGGRS
                     FEYFTEDPFLNGEVAKAYTLGLQSQKIMANLKHYVCNNQEFNRHKLNIIVNERTLREI
                     YLPGFKKAIQEGGAWSVMGAYNKVNDIYSCENPFLLNKILREDWGFKGFVLSDWSGTH
                     STANSANAGLDMEMPRERWYGKKLIKAVENGEVTEQTINKMTGNLLRGMFWSGAFDTK
                     PSLDKSILHNKKHLKIAREASAKSMVLLKNDAQVLPFNADKIKKIAVIGPNGNYGIHY
                     NNGQYNPHLLQGGGSAFVEVKEHLMITPFQGIKNNVEKDVKVTYSPGSYAESGCGIIP
                     VKYIKTPNGKPGLLATYFNNNSKNRKEVKREIDLVVSKVWTKELDIPEAGNEKDDLSR
                     FSAQWSGILTAPATRNYTFSVRNSAGSAKLFINDKLIASNKNGNWLDWNGMGSIELEA
                     GNQYKIRAEYAKSGPRADFRLGWDYENVAWLEQAKKIAKEADAVILTVGLSGHMGERE
                     AGDRNHLRLFPAQENLINEIAKINKNTVVTIIAGGAIDMRNWLPNVSSVLMAWYPGEQ
                     GGNGLVDVLFGKVNPSAKLTITFPKSLEQYPKDFHSRGDGNEYKEGLYVGYRYFDKFK
                     KETLFPFGHGLSYTNFKYSKLKVSKKKSSTKVSVNIENTGSFDGADVVQLYVRDIESS
                     VDRPLKELKEFKKIYLKKGEKKTIEFNLTKSAFAFWDSVSKDWKLESGEFEILIGKSS
                     ENIALKKVIKL"
     gene            45393..47996
                     /locus_tag="PHEL49_1341"
     CDS             48012..49598
                     /locus_tag="PHEL49_1342"
                     /EC_number="3.1.6.14"
                     /codon_start=1
                     /transl_table=11
                     /product="mucin-desulfating sulfatase
                     (N-acetylglucosamine-6-sulfatase), S1-11 family"
                     /protein_id="KGL60451.1"
                     /translation="MKKYSIILVLLMSFFSCKTEKKVEVSQKPNILFIMTDDHALAAI
                     SAYKGFLSEVAPTPNIDRIANDGMRFNNMFCTNSICGPSRASILTGKYAHVNGFFKNE
                     GGGDFNGAQQTFPKLLQKAGYETAVIGKWHLGTAPTGFDYYKVLFNKEGQGSYFDPVF
                     EMANDSIVEEKGKFSTTVIKDDAINWLKNRKDDTKPFMLMYQFKAPHRPWDPGPGYEN
                     YLSDVTLPYPTTFNDDYKGRKAAKNSWMRIDGHMNRKDVKIKPPSGLTEEELIAWNKY
                     GNNDGEFWTPDPKMTDQERKNWKYQRYVKDYLRVVKGVDDAIGEMLNHLEVSGLAENT
                     IIVYTSDQGFYLGEHGWFDKRFMYEESMHMPLLIKYPKKIKAGSVNNDLILNVDYAPT
                     LLSLAGVETPNDMQGKSFVPVLENTTTAPFRDAVYYHYYEYPYWHNVQPHYGIRTDRY
                     KLIHYYYDMDEWELFDLEKDPNETNNIYDTKENSALIATLKTRLASLKKENKMDLSDE
                     ELKEMTDIRIKRRYRVEPAN"
     gene            48012..49598
                     /locus_tag="PHEL49_1342"
     CDS             49683..49883
                     /locus_tag="PHEL49_1343"
                     /codon_start=1
                     /transl_table=11
                     /product="hypothetical protein"
                     /protein_id="KGL60452.1"
                     /translation="MEPSEEHYHINGGIILRNNLSLIGVHGPTSRGTKHSIKNQPVGS
                     VFKITDQNNVFITVESVTQIKS"
     gene            49683..49883
                     /locus_tag="PHEL49_1343"
     CDS             complement(50032..50601)
                     /locus_tag="PHEL49_1344"
                     /codon_start=1
                     /transl_table=11
                     /product="NUDIX hydrolase family protein"
                     /protein_id="KGL60453.1"
                     /translation="MIFKKLNISILNKILFSFFLVILNSYYLSAQKNNFSYFKLCVTN
                     KKNEVLLVKYNGIWELAGKKYVDPRTISEFTGFMADELGIKFKDLRLRGLFTFYYNKG
                     TYPILFNYYSAKYKSGELKIPPGCTDIAWFPIKRAIKIIPFETMKAILTKMYQKKRYV
                     WGASIRIFKKPNSLVNTIKMEEDFYPLSK"
     gene            complement(50032..50601)
                     /locus_tag="PHEL49_1344"
     CDS             50685..53024
                     /locus_tag="PHEL49_1345"
                     /EC_number="3.2.1.-"
                     /codon_start=1
                     /transl_table=11
                     /product="alpha-1,2-mannosidase, GH92 family"
                     /protein_id="KGL60454.1"
                     /translation="MKKSMYASLLILLIVFNHLTAYSQNKLADKVNVFIGTGGHGHTF
                     PHAMVPFGAVAVGPDWETQGWDAAGGYHYDAKNILGFSQVHLSGTGLIEGGDLLLMPT
                     VGKIKVDPGTHENPDAGYRSRFSHTDEKATPGYYQVRLLDDNINAEMTATERVGFHKY
                     TFPKSDKSHVLLDLVHHIKGGGSGVKQAYIQIKDTQTVTGYRVTSSVWAANRQLYFAI
                     KFSKPFISNVIYDPRGLVFNKKKKFLWDMVDYSAPKIKTFFNFKTEENEEIMVKIAIS
                     SVSMKNALENLETEIPHWNFTKIKKEASQKWEQQLHKIEVKATPDIEAKFYAALYHNN
                     IHPTINHDVNGEYRGMDQEVHKTKDFTHYTMFSLWDTFRAAHPLFTIIHPERTKDIVS
                     TMLNFQKENPRKMLPMWSMYQNENTCMIGLHALPVIADAYSKGLIKEDAKDLLKSMVI
                     SANQPGIDSTAHRNIYPSYYGQQHYLKKGYHPNDLVRTGVSVTLEHAYDDWAVALFSD
                     KLGDKKTTDTFLKRAQSFNNVWDDNSKFFRAKLNNEKFIEPFNPRAYHREDFHDRDYT
                     EGNAWQYLWFVPHDVYGLADLLGGKKAMSKKLDKLFTLPEQDSKVGDVSGFIGDYAHG
                     NEPCHHVAYLYNYVGQSHKTQKLIHQIDKDFYKAAPDGYIGNEDAGQMSAWYVFSALG
                     FYPVNPAGGIYVFGSPLVEEATLNLENGKIFSVRVKNYGDKNIYIKSVQLNGQPYNEV
                     WVKHEDIVRGGILEFTMCAKPTKWGKKSKPVPYANGKVN"
     gene            50685..53024
                     /locus_tag="PHEL49_1345"
     CDS             53030..55699
                     /locus_tag="PHEL49_1346"
                     /codon_start=1
                     /transl_table=11
                     /product="pyrrolo-quinoline quinone"
                     /protein_id="KGL60455.1"
                     /translation="MLMKNFKLIIFLLLIVEISAQGIIENSSGDLELDEIRKEITSNI
                     TQRKTFKLRAIKMKLWAAMLQQQGIPLKEYVAIDNRLNKVTRWNNLWSGNKPQQFSDK
                     QMQKVCLIIDAGYAILEKYQAIANTRKSTDFTSNLNPLNYNKQKEIPWTSYKGNEGLS
                     GYTGAFGPTKGEKAWKFPIGLAWESKPAIEGSRVYISSPGIRTKLYCLDLNTGKSIWK
                     TQQEIEIMGDQLYHAPNNQSSPVILENYIMYREMGARGNKGPTKDVVLVDKKTGEITK
                     EIEVGHVDYRAGHAPFAANNDVVVYPFGVQDIHTTPPLTQAFDRMIAKNIKTGQKLYE
                     MYIGYTFSEPHLDKENWAYQGTAEGYLYAWKADERLHNRPKPNWMFRAEGAINDKVIT
                     SGNFVLFGANDGVFYCLNKRTGKLIWKHKLDIIETNAFRHFSAPYVANGKVAVGSADK
                     HFYVFDIKTGKVLINKKADDWIRSAPVASENKFFFATMKGTLYGVEFHKNKSKELFKT
                     QISHHPVFADLSIKDDKIVINDSDLYTHCYNTKGDKIWKISTIDSFVKDNTRIFSDQI
                     AGGAYYQSKPTAADDMVFVGSPSRFIYALDAKTGKEIWKHEIGASISGAPTYYQGKIY
                     AGQQGGEDDFYCLDAKTGKLIWKQNVDWVWGSATCSDNMVYIPGIDGYAWALDSNTGA
                     MIWKKPFSRSVCSEPAVEGNIVIFGSWDDYLKAFNKKTGELLWKYNGGGTDSGVAVIK
                     DGKVYLKNKCLDLKTGKLIWEFKDGNNIFNITPAVHDGKVYMSCWHGLGLGGVCIEAV
                     VYCIDAKTGDLNWTQLGAGLSSPVIGEKGNVYFSNIADPYFYCVDSEGNIDGTTNIKW
                     KYKMGNKVEESAPALYKGRAYIMSSDGYLHAIK"
     gene            53030..55699
                     /locus_tag="PHEL49_1346"
     CDS             complement(55727..56404)
                     /locus_tag="PHEL49_1347"
                     /EC_number="4.1.2.14"
                     /EC_number="4.1.3.16"
                     /codon_start=1
                     /transl_table=11
                     /product="2-dehydro-3-deoxyphosphogluconate aldolase /
                     4-hydroxy-2-oxoglutarate aldolase"
                     /protein_id="KGL60456.1"
                     /translation="MAQYTRIEVAQVMKSTGLVPLFFHKDIELSKNILKACYDGGARL
                     LEFTARGDFAHEIFGELTKYVIKELPGMILGVGSITDAAAASLYMSLGANFIVTPVLR
                     EDIAIVCNRRKVLWSAGCGSLTEIANAEELGCEIVKLFPGDTYGPNFIKAIKGPQPWT
                     NIMPTGGVSTTKENLKGWFDAGVTCVGVGSKLISKDIIQNKDFDKLKQIVQETLQIIK
                     MLQPLEK"
     gene            complement(55727..56404)
                     /locus_tag="PHEL49_1347"
     CDS             complement(56415..57461)
                     /locus_tag="PHEL49_1348"
                     /EC_number="2.7.1.45"
                     /codon_start=1
                     /transl_table=11
                     /product="2-dehydro-3-deoxygluconate kinase"
                     /protein_id="KGL60457.1"
                     /translation="MKKVVTFGEIMLRLAPQGFLRFSQASSFDVIYGGGESNVAVSLA
                     NYGVDVDFVTRLPKNDIGESAMMEMRKRGVGVDKIIWGGNRLGIYFLETGAVSRGSKV
                     VYDRAHSAIAEIESGMIDWDAVFDGVEWFHWTGITPAISQGAADVCLEAVKIASAKGI
                     TISTDLNYRAKLWKYCDDAHREKIMTEITSYCDIILGNEEDAEKHFGIHPEGLDVHKH
                     GHDIKAEAFLSVCKQMIKKFPSAKKVITTLRGSISASHNTWAGVLYDGKKMFYTRQYQ
                     ITDIVDRVGGGDSFMGGLIYGLLKYPEDNQNALDFAVAASCLKHTIKGDANLVTIEEV
                     EKLMEGDASGRVAR"
     gene            complement(56415..57461)
                     /locus_tag="PHEL49_1348"
     CDS             complement(57721..60438)
                     /locus_tag="PHEL49_1349"
                     /codon_start=1
                     /transl_table=11
                     /product="pyrrolo-quinoline quinone"
                     /protein_id="KGL60458.1"
                     /translation="MKTSKLFFTVLFLIQTFVIDAQNSFTTSGSEDIDRVRKEIVTNS
                     TTKENFREHSVLMYMWVGTLQHLGADLRSFYDIDKKYYQLENQVNRKKGKEKIEATQK
                     MTVLIDAGFAKLEEIHNEYLKNGSIFKPFESDGKGFPKGGNMDAEWPMFQSNKHNNGY
                     SEAPGPKYGRTAWKFPVGLGWYVRPVIENGSVYVTSPGMYTTCFKLSLKTGKILWKST
                     QEHPLFGIYKYPAMMSTPVIQGDKIILREVNSHGGNKGQAKNLVYIDKNTGKTISKSY
                     AGHVDYRTQNAPVASNSDYVVYPFGVSDIYQYPPVCQNFNRLICKDKNNKKQMWDFNV
                     GDIDALAEPVLSKYQVFQGTTEGYLYALNLKPGVSGQKNFNNEQATNEKKLIAWNFKA
                     EGAINTKVLLDDGKVYFGANDGVIYCLNEVDGKLLWSKKVNKIEKRARKHFTNPLIDN
                     DVLYIGSANKNAYAIDVNTGDILWKKETKDWIRAKPVATKKHIYFADVQGNIYKYKKN
                     GKQVWCKRISTHPIFADLTISEDKIVLNDSNLLTFCLDLDGKVIWKHSILSAYWDNEG
                     ERIFTDVLSGGTYYQSKPTAANNKLFFGNPAGFLYAVDADTGKEKWKFEMGGAISVGP
                     AIMDGKVYVGQQGGERFFYCLDAETGEVVWKQTVPGGWVWGSATVDDGLVYVPTVNGY
                     AVCLDGKTGHIVWMYPTAKSVPAEPAIDGDIVYFGSWSRSLYAFNKKTGKIIWKANGV
                     GLDSGTLISQDGKIYLPHHSNIFMSFNSKTGEILTEGNTNESDKGKYTNFNASPAFHN
                     GKGFFTARVGIGLKGVPLTSKVYSVDAKTAKVNWTFPDGGGLSAPALANGRLYIGSGN
                     YPYLYCLDQETGKLLWNYKMGTRIEESTLCIYRDKVFALAGDGYVHAVE"
     gene            complement(57721..60438)
                     /locus_tag="PHEL49_1349"
     CDS             complement(60447..61457)
                     /locus_tag="PHEL49_1350"
                     /codon_start=1
                     /transl_table=11
                     /product="transcriptional regulator, LacI family"
                     /protein_id="KGL60459.1"
                     /translation="MKINQKYIADLLNISRVTVTKALQNHPDIALSTREKVKKVADEL
                     GYIPNIVGRSLSTKKTNTIGVIVPKINHSFFSTIIEELYSNAKKVGYNIILMVSFENE
                     EAELDNVKSLLSMNVDGIIIDSVATSQKHKVHNLLNKHNKSFIYLDRKPVSLKNAIGV
                     FFDDENLSYQLTKEIINKGYTKLMFISGNEEISISKHRLNGFNKAVKEAHISVPEEWC
                     LNTKLDKTNAEKDFSTFLENYNNLPEVVICANDSIAIGVYNACEKFDLKIPDDIAVSG
                     FGHVKISSLLNPPLTTVKLNLKKATEKALENLLLLINNKPITENTLIEGKIIFRESTE
                     KK"
     gene            complement(60447..61457)
                     /locus_tag="PHEL49_1350"
     CDS             61547..63034
                     /locus_tag="PHEL49_1351"
                     /EC_number="1.2.1.3"
                     /codon_start=1
                     /transl_table=11
                     /product="aldehyde dehydrogenase"
                     /protein_id="KGL60460.1"
                     /translation="MSKYKLPNKPFEYQNFINGEYINSLSNEIFERKSPAHGNLIGTY
                     QLSNKQDTEQAISVAKKAFKSNYWSDMAGSDREKIIRKAASIIRERAHELALIETLES
                     GKPISQSLDEMEWAAGIWDYAATLARHIAGDVNTNLGKDMTVMLQKVPIGVVAMITPW
                     NFPLLIISQKLPIALAAGCTAVIKPSEMTPGTTLLLGGILKEAGLPDGVVNILAGYGD
                     PVGMTLSESNNVDMITFTGSTDVGKHIMRAASGNLKKVALELGGKNPQIIFPDANIDA
                     LIDAVVFGVYFNMGECCNSGSRIIIHEDVVEEFQEKVVAHSKKVKLGDPLDPSVKFGA
                     IINKMQLDKIKKYVDSGTAQGAKLLLGGNQITINNGNYFEPTIFTDVKPEMEIACEEI
                     FGPVLSILTFKTRKEAIEIANSTPFGLSAGVWTKDLDTAMIMTREIDAGTVWVNNWMS
                     GNPEIPFGGFKQSGIGRELGPGAIDEFMETKSVMIKTEVSNGSWV"
     gene            61547..63034
                     /locus_tag="PHEL49_1351"
     CDS             63047..64588
                     /locus_tag="PHEL49_1352"
                     /EC_number="2.8.3.8"
                     /codon_start=1
                     /transl_table=11
                     /product="acetyl-CoA:acetoacetyl-CoA transferase, alpha
                     subunit"
                     /protein_id="KGL60461.1"
                     /translation="MRNKKFQIVSAEEAVSYIKDNDTVVFGGAGAGHAVPDKVMEHLG
                     KRFVETNSPKNLKTIHPCGIGDNDTRGLNHIAFEGLIDTNIGGFWGNAPKMSALAKEN
                     KIKGYNLPQGVLSHLMRASASKKPGVITKVGLKTFVDPNEEGGKINAITTENFVSHLM
                     IKGSDYLFYPSVNVDVAIIRGTSIDSEGNLTMEEEVGSFSMLSIAQAAKVNGGIVIVQ
                     VKNINTNNCIPGTIKVPGVFIDYVVQDKTQGMTFISTFDKALVDRKEQYTSDDLNLTG
                     LKRIIMRRASLELKENMFVNLGYGMSDGVPIVAQEEGIADKLIFMIEQGSTGGIPTTG
                     LNFGAMYNPTAILDDGYQFDFFQGGGLDIAYLGFAQIDQFGNVNSSRFGNILTGCGGF
                     IDISQNAKKVVFCGSFAVKSQQEITPEGLEISNSGKFTKFINKVEQITFSSEYALENN
                     QEVLYVTERAVFQLTKEGLLLKEIAAGVDLQKDILEMMDFEPVMNNPLLYFDSNIFKH
                     GKLEL"
     gene            63047..64588
                     /locus_tag="PHEL49_1352"
     CDS             64606..65304
                     /locus_tag="PHEL49_1353"
                     /EC_number="4.2.1.55"
                     /codon_start=1
                     /transl_table=11
                     /product="enoyl-CoA hydratase"
                     /protein_id="KGL60462.1"
                     /translation="MTDLILSSLHNGVFTITLNYPAKMNCMGFEMLEGLNDAINFAKK
                     SEDVKVIVITGAGEKAFSSGANIKEFKALKDVEITRWIEFGNGINNNIETISKPTIAY
                     INGYAMGGGLELALACDFRLASKNAILSTPEVSNGWLPGWGGMTRIRRLVGEANAKKI
                     ILLSEKIDANSALQIGLITKISTKEELHIFTNNLLEIKPQVYAMAKSALMDATRTTYG
                     SDINFDVLAVKISS"
     gene            64606..65304
                     /locus_tag="PHEL49_1353"
     CDS             65330..66688
                     /locus_tag="PHEL49_1354"
                     /EC_number="3.2.1.179"
                     /codon_start=1
                     /transl_table=11
                     /product="unsaturated glucuronyl hydrolase, GH88 family"
                     /protein_id="KGL60463.1"
                     /translation="MILSDINIQDLKKPLDTFWKLATEKALLLHKEYDTNQGSPVFTV
                     HGKYTTRGWTEWTQGFQYGITLLIAEATSNKELLKIGKENTFNNMAHHLSHFGVHDHG
                     FNNLSTYGNLLRMANQNLFDASKEEKEYYKLALRMSASVQAKRWTNTKEGGFIYSFNG
                     PHSLFIDTIRTARIVLAGHKLKHRSLDENDTKIDLLQRAIEHALTTAKYAVFYGEGRD
                     IYDEWGRVAHESIFNTNDGKYRCPNSQQGFSGFTTWTRGLAWAMVGFSEFLEFLESEK
                     LSFEGLEDVKATLLKAAKATCDFYIKYTSSNGIPYWDTGAPNINKLGNYSEREAEINN
                     SYEPIDSSAAAIGAQGLLRLSHLLKETEAKASKKYMQAGLGVLQTLLSDDYLATEPTH
                     QGILKHSVYHWPNGWDNVPKGSKVPQNESSMWGDYHLVELCFLAKKISEDKYYTFFDM
                     IH"
     gene            65330..66688
                     /locus_tag="PHEL49_1354"
     CDS             66842..68956
                     /locus_tag="PHEL49_1355"
                     /codon_start=1
                     /transl_table=11
                     /product="metallophosphoesterase"
                     /protein_id="KGL60464.1"
                     /translation="MQRRNFIKRTAVLSAAAFISPRIFATANSYNTKKEIFKGFIVSD
                     SHFGWAHKMQPTIKEQAEAVKNILNKFPDLDIFLDTGDAHHNDHHNNANPHKARKDWV
                     DIIQGGCGQLPFYYVIGNHELRSNEDDDPEMRSNIMGSNTCRPYYSFDMQGIHFISFP
                     QLIRATYITEEAWDWLDLDLAINKDKTIVMLSHNNIIGTTRGNENGYRGVMDSDKMVD
                     IFKKNKNIIAWMHGHNHNFEVINRDDMLFVSNGRIGGFDPSRGKYGIGGVYFEITKEM
                     LTVKCYSAEKDMFLDSFDVSLSQTLDVKTTFDNKADFAYSYGVGGAVNGERIPAYHHH
                     VGENTKSELFLTGCENAVINDDHAMTKYTERKAYHGLDKILFAAKVNHGNAGFEYANP
                     GIRLKANDNWWTTLTMPSDNYDKYSYYRCPLGQKYKASIDLDVKGIKGTQRLWFRLHI
                     YDLNGRKLRIVQSDQIILGDGRQQFDCLLDVPNLPEFDTIYSNPESDNLVNIAVEASF
                     TGMNTDVDIIYLKLEQEHTSLNTVDAGVIIDTKSYQTFGVLAKGDIKKIDLEKPLETR
                     SVNQISTSGNKRVTYLVCHSNMKWQVRNATVTYLDNHIKIGKIRNHISDKLEIIISPL
                     QKNIGPYLHRVRYAENIKLVPYQSKNRSIKATIENVFQNAEVDFYSTKKPKVVAGVTS
                     WIYKDNIVTAKISKPTTVLVKF"
     gene            66842..68956
                     /locus_tag="PHEL49_1355"
     CDS             68967..71309
                     /locus_tag="PHEL49_1356"
                     /EC_number="3.2.1.-"
                     /codon_start=1
                     /transl_table=11
                     /product="alpha-1,2-mannosidase, GH92 family"
                     /protein_id="KGL60465.1"
                     /translation="MTKTKNNFKSLLVVCTLAAIFFTSCNTQGQTTNSKDKTFLVDYV
                     NPLMGTDSKKSMSNGNTYPAIATPWGMNFWTPMTAEMGNGWAYNYDDDKIRGIKQTHQ
                     PSPWLNDYAAFSFMAVTGELKYQEDERASWFSHKAETVTPYHYSVYLAEYDVTAEVAP
                     TSRAAHFKFTFPEADSSYIMLDAFFKGSMVKILPKERKIIGYCRNNRGGVPENFHNYF
                     VAEFDKDFEMTHTWKDNWILQKNNLNSEGKHVGAIIGFKTKKGEVVNVKVASSFISLE
                     QAKINLDREIGKDSFDETKENAKNAWEEELSRIKIEDDNINNIKTFYSCLYRVLLFPR
                     TFYEFDADNKMMHYSPYNGKVVPGYMFTDNGFWDTFRAVFPFFNMMYPEQNNKIMEGL
                     ANTYKESGWLPEWASPGHRAVMIGSNSAPIIADAYLKGNIKNEKTAEILFEAILKNAT
                     VEEGRPVRSVGREGLHYYNTLGYVPFDVNIRENAAKTLEYAYADFTIGQMAEKMGKDA
                     IAKKYYEQSHRYKNVFDPLTNLMRGKNEDGTFQSPFDPLKWGGAFTEGNSLHYTWSVF
                     QDIDGLINLMGGKENFIKQLDGVFTMPPKYDASYYGKVIHEIREMEVANMGNYAHGNQ
                     PIQHMIYLYNYAGVPFKAQDKIRKVLTKLYTPTPDGYCGDEDNGQTSAWYVFSALGFY
                     SVTPATDEFIIGSPLFKKATLHLRNGNTFTIEAKNNSKNNFYIQSASLNNSDYENSFI
                     NCSDIQKGGFLEFEVSNTPNKSWGSKKQNAPFSLSLKKYK"
     gene            68967..71309
                     /locus_tag="PHEL49_1356"
     CDS             71375..75058
                     /locus_tag="PHEL49_1357"
                     /EC_number="3.2.1.23"
                     /codon_start=1
                     /transl_table=11
                     /product="beta-galactosidase, GH2 family"
                     /protein_id="KGL60466.1"
                     /translation="MFHFSPFVLSSNSRSALVLFSFLSTLFLNPLNAQDSLLSKDSFS
                     ISKPQFTKVGKGLCKVQDGVLATRDSYASIGSAEWENYTISFEARTPKTEEQVQIWFG
                     FREQGRNNRYLVGFKGGFQNDIEIARMGLMGDDRFLGIRNLDFNPTLGVWYAFKIEVC
                     KNRFRVFINNENIPRIDVIDDKGDMLTKGKVVLGGAWIKNEFRNLEVTRLSDTYMDPI
                     KSKEYSYYLTPKQKVEKRIKERKQYKKVKISHINPIRTTISLDGNWLFKPDHELINRE
                     QAIDANSSDDDWHILEVPNFWNPSRIWLHGETFMDEEHQKGASDTYFQKETDRCENYT
                     FDYKKTNIGWYRQWVDLPDSLNDKNIELNFDAVSKMAEVYVNGKLAGNNKGMFGEIKL
                     DITKFLKPGSNLIAVKVMKDYTKDIKNANEIATIAVTVEVTNQMLKDIPHGFFRDEPV
                     GIWQPVKLIITNPVKIVDTYIKPNLTGARFEIQLRNTSKLKKIFNLNTSIKEKGTDDI
                     LIERESIKKIILKEGEYKTVTFEINNLNPKLWSPETPNLYSFNFNLKESKTNKLLDSE
                     TIQSGFRTFETKGDYFYLNGKQYWLRGANHTPHALGINDADLANKTLQMYHDGNIAVT
                     RSHTIPYSEVWLKAADEKGVGVSYEGTWPWLMIGIGEGSIPKKELLNIWSNEWIRLMK
                     KYRNHPSLLYWTINNEMNFTHKKDKLSKMEQKMQIVSDVVKQMRIADPTRPICFDSGY
                     TRKAVKNNPNKNFFQKYDDGDIDDGHNYQGWYNTSVFDVFDKKQLLNRKTNGRPLISQ
                     EWSSGYPNTETGHHTRSYLWQHQNTQTHIGNQAYPFGNPSYSLENNAFLTSELVEAVR
                     RTHDKLAGMHNFSSITWFQNVYDAEKVKPYPTYYRMKNSLNPILVSAELWGRHYFTGD
                     KLPTRFCIVNDKLNGEDLEASILEWEITYEDNRIVSSGEYSIPKIAHYSRKWLTPNII
                     LPENFSGNRLDGKLKLYLKQNRKVVAKNEYNLFIAKKSWVKPLHNSKKIIVVDFDNNT
                     IPVLDMLNYKYIKVNTLNEAFSKKADIYIVSGLSDVKNFDTKKAKLILDNVNKGAKVL
                     LLKTGEKAIAIFPKHITKYLNKKMETAHIDITESKVFKDLEYFDLRYFSNPKAEKPLV
                     YSGLYQINESKSNIVCIASGCQHRYARGQDRRKEMLTMKGFPIISITNKGKAVFSEMM
                     TNKGLYDPVAAKLIINLISETLE"
     gene            71375..75058
                     /locus_tag="PHEL49_1357"
     CDS             75152..76519
                     /locus_tag="PHEL49_1358"
                     /codon_start=1
                     /transl_table=11
                     /product="sulfatase, S1-71 family"
                     /protein_id="KGL60467.1"
                     /translation="MKAKKIFFLMISILFLGCFSSKSQVGNPEKTKKNQKPNVIFILT
                     DDQGSIDVNSYGAKDLVTPNMNYIIENGISFTQFYASPVCSPSRAALLTGKTPQRAGL
                     SGNAVPNSKVKKGLPGTEYTMAEMFKDAGYATAHIGKWHLGDAPEMTPNAQGFDHSFG
                     HMVGCIDNYSHFFYWSGPNRHDLFRNGKEVYYDGQFFPDLMVNEASNFIEENKKNPFF
                     MYFAVNMPHYPYQGDAKWLDYYNDKGVSYPRNLYAAFISTLDERIGALLKKLDELGIK
                     DNTIIVFQSDNGHSTEQRAHFGGGNAGPYRGAKSSLFEGGIRVPAAITWPNKIQKGAI
                     RNQFGVNSDWMPTLAELCGIKLDSQDLDGKSLVDIINNEKEKTRHTEGYCWQYQDMWV
                     ARKGNWKLLGNPRDTSKKTYKLKEKRFLVNLDDDIGETINLAKKHPNKVIELEQHYRN
                     WLKKN"
     gene            75152..76519
                     /locus_tag="PHEL49_1358"
     CDS             76533..78110
                     /locus_tag="PHEL49_1359"
                     /EC_number="3.1.6.14"
                     /codon_start=1
                     /transl_table=11
                     /product="mucin-desulfating sulfatase
                     (N-acetylglucosamine-6-sulfatase), S1-11 family"
                     /protein_id="KGL60468.1"
                     /translation="MKNLSYTVLLSLILIGCSSAKPKPVQETKQPNILFIMSDDHTKQ
                     AWGIYGGVLKDYVQNRNIERLANEGVVLENCLVSNSICTPSRATILTGQYSHRNGITT
                     LGKGLSPTYNNIAKEMGKGGYQTAIIGKWHLKQEPSGFDYYCVLPGQGLYNNPIMKTK
                     ENWKDYNKGGKIYEGFSADIIADKTINWIENRDKSKPFISFCHFKATHEPYDYPERFS
                     NLYINETIPEPTSLYDNGPNTTGRSLIGQSIDSLGNRYVFSTNNPDKRSDYMQYPELP
                     FSIDGLSKKEARSKVYQKFVKDFMRCGAAIDDNIGKLLDYLEASGLDENTIVIYTADQ
                     GYFLGEHGWFDKRLIYEESIHMPFVIRYPKEIPAGKRNKDIIENVDFSALFADYAGIK
                     YPENMQGKSFRENLKGNTSKDWRQYGYYRYWQHQKDRPGHFGIRGKRYKLAFYYGKGF
                     KNNHKQADENTKFWDFYDLQKDPNELHNAYKDSTYQKVITKLKKELLKQRELLGDTDK
                     DSKKIQNSIKTYWDSKS"
     gene            76533..78110
                     /locus_tag="PHEL49_1359"
     CDS             78467..79765
                     /locus_tag="PHEL49_1360"
                     /EC_number="3.1.6.13"
                     /codon_start=1
                     /transl_table=11
                     /product="iduronate-2-sulfatase, S1-7 family"
                     /protein_id="KGL60469.1"
                     /translation="MKSFGADYISSPNIDQLATEGFKFQKHFANAPSCGPSRYTLLTG
                     QYGTAGNNALFLRANKIKEGTKIINQSMPEWFKTHGYTTVSVGKVSHHPGGRGGKDWN
                     DSTKIEMPNAWDRHLMPVAEWEHPRGIMHGLANGEIRLKSSDMNVFQTVKGTDNIYPD
                     GAITEEALKQLKELTTINKNPFFLAVGIIKPHLPFGAPKSYFDQYEGVQLPSIEHPGK
                     PEGRSTWHGSSEFKQYNRWGKNANIDTVFADEVRRHYAACVSYADAQAGKILAELKRT
                     GADANTIVVLWGDHGWHLGEHAIWGKHSLFEESLHSPLIIHYPGMKHKGANTDAIVET
                     LDIFPTLCDLTGIEIPKYAQGVSLKGILVDPEIPGHTAFAYKKGASTIRTSTHRMILH
                     QDGFVELYDHTTAEKETKNVAVKYPKLVEELKNALNTRLN"
     gene            78467..79765
                     /locus_tag="PHEL49_1360"
     CDS             79831..80574
                     /locus_tag="PHEL49_1361"
                     /EC_number="3.1.4.46"
                     /codon_start=1
                     /transl_table=11
                     /product="glycerophosphoryl diester phosphodiesterase"
                     /protein_id="KGL60470.1"
                     /translation="MLTNAQTKIIAHRGFSGIAPENTLIAFQKAIECKADYFELDVHR
                     TKNDSIVVIHNSSIDKTSSNGFKGEIAEMNYSDLTAVKVGYSAKFGDKYENEKIPTLR
                     EALALAKGKIKVCIEIKVYGTEKEVLKIVNDLGVKEDVIIFSFKYPVLAKIRQLDKNI
                     PILWLINKADKMTLEYAKIIELNAIGVGPETTVTKEYLNFAHENAIEVWKWTVNKEDE
                     MQRLIDLGLDGLITDFPDKVLKKTKQNSK"
     gene            79831..80574
                     /locus_tag="PHEL49_1361"
     CDS             complement(80581..80850)
                     /locus_tag="PHEL49_1362"
                     /codon_start=1
                     /transl_table=11
                     /product="hypothetical protein"
                     /protein_id="KGL60471.1"
                     /translation="MIKVPPEFDITFKVNLNKRNDFKNGGKVIHENDFFLSLLEMKPT
                     AVILIPIFLVETKLIVSKLEKLQIPSLFLNIAIDGFNKVLNKRLI"
     gene            complement(80581..80850)
                     /locus_tag="PHEL49_1362"
     CDS             complement(80978..84208)
                     /locus_tag="PHEL49_1363"
                     /note="containing pectin lyase domain"
                     /codon_start=1
                     /transl_table=11
                     /product="hypothetical protein"
                     /protein_id="KGL60472.1"
                     /translation="MKINTYLNIATIYFLIFVSNSIQAQYEPSILFYNNSNQLVYVSD
                     EDGNHIPDYSYVGYKNGEEALPTIAVVKEISPVAGDNTAHIQAAIDEVEALVLNTNGH
                     RGALLLLPGEYPVSGELIINRSGVVLRGSGDGENATTNTIIRGVGNVPDERTLIRIGT
                     NNKSGFGGQVAGTRQDIMSPYIPAGSRTIEVADASVYNVGDNIIIKHPSTAAWLAAVD
                     NGGVASDAPWEPNTINLVFNRHITSIDGNKIQVATPIYDTLDRSLSQSYVYTYNGNSQ
                     LKECGVENLRIFVESSGVTGRDHVKIGIHMIGVDNSWVQGVTILRVSDQGVKFDEATR
                     CSVIDTNVLDMHGPISGGWRYNFEVTDFCNNILFENCTASNGRHTFVANGASDVNGIV
                     FTNCSSSGDYTRSESHRRWSQGVLWDNISWTNTNATGILGLHNRGSYGTGHGWTLTNG
                     VAWNISAPSNQIAIQKPPIGQNYAIGCDATVNGEAPFRHPVGYIEGTGENLRIQSLYT
                     AQFEDRTSHGVLPDTPGKLFPNDYMFTDTEKYLELTWHDVSIEEDSYILERSSDGVIF
                     QTIATLPANTETYTDTDLQQENYFYRLKSTNTIGTSPASNTIQTNDYQITTQNIVYVS
                     ATGAGSMDGTSESNALDNFGVAMSNITSEGDKLIIIGTIAPDGANLTSKNFAFTIEGL
                     DANSVIDGNGGTDRLFTINGATSADVTFKNLTFSGHNTSLAGGSVFFNNNAGATATFN
                     NCIITGNSVSNGAGGGAIFFANGNLNIIDSSFESNTSIEEAGAIFGQSGTITITNSLF
                     KSNSAATKGGALYANSANFTITGSTFYDNETTGDAGAVGGAALYIAGASSTNSITNCT
                     FFQNTTGTTNQDYGTIRTDNGNTTVSNSLFYNNKLNNDQNAPSDWGAGPNGTQTFETS
                     IAQWISTNVDNQDEGTGSITGIKGGTGTPADLTSSNLTFNPTTGKVEYDAVSFTEHSP
                     IDFGSDGNDVGAWDSGLTLSLDKEDFLATKLSVYYNKSSKILELQHTITEPVSIEIYN
                     ILGVKILTLKDVAKNQRVNANSLQTGIYILVGKTPTKFFSKKFLIN"
     gene            complement(80978..84208)
                     /locus_tag="PHEL49_1363"
     misc_feature    
                     /note="Geneious type: Editing History Deletion"
ORIGIN      
        1 aacaatttat tgccctcaca aataagataa cctcttatat attttttagt aagcaacttt
       61 tcatttattt ttgttataat gattaaatta ttggtaatag tttattagcg tagatatgtt
      121 ttacaaattg attttaacta aagcttaaag atagtttagc tttcttaaaa aaacagtcgc
      181 ttaattaatg atttcaaaaa aagtatgttg ttaaaaaaaa ttgaattttc acttattttt
      241 cagatacttc ttttaggttg tttaatctcc tctcttgaag tttcatcgca agaatatggt
      301 cttaatttta aaggtcaaag ttacctttta gatgaaagaa caggtttaga aatttctcca
      361 aatgagtata taaaagttaa aaatgaattt gaagtttcct ttggtttaaa attagatttt
      421 aaacaaaaag gaaatgggtt tggatatgtt tttagaatta taagtaaaga aaataagaat
      481 atagacttac tcctttcagg tttccaaact aaaagtttaa ttttagtggt cggagatacc
      541 caaaccactt tacctattga tttatctgtt attaataaaa acgattggtt tgacattaaa
      601 atcaaattct ttttaaataa aaacgaaatt caattttcag catctaatag taagcctgtt
      661 tttaaaacgg tggcgttgaa taagcaagaa tcctttaaac tcttttttgg agcaaataac
      721 tacaaagaat tttcgagttc agatgttcca gaaatgaata ttagagatct taaattaact
      781 aaaaacggca gtttattttc tcattttcca ttaaatcaat gtggaggtaa taccacttct
      841 gatgttttaa aacacacaca agccatttta aaaaatccaa attggatttt atgcagacat
      901 caaaattgga atttgaattt ttcttctata acagaaggag tgcaattggt agcttcaaat
      961 gaagaaaaag gaatcattta tctcttaaac gaaacctctg tcttaactta tagtacccaa
     1021 gacaatacta ttaaaagaac gccgtacaaa aacggtaaaa tagatttaac attagcccat
     1081 agagcaattt ataatacaaa cgataatcaa atttacattt acgctgcaga taaagagctt
     1141 tattcctatt taaatttaga aacaggaaag tggaataatc tagaaacttt ttcaaaaaaa
     1201 acaggtaaat taatttttca aaaacacaat aatgtgttta acccgtcaga taattcaatt
     1261 tatatgttgg gaggttacgg acaatacaaa tacaataata ttgtaagaaa actaaactta
     1321 acagacagca cttggactaa tttacctacc aatgatagta tttttaaacc aagatattta
     1381 gcaggaagcg ccatctttaa ggactctatt tatattttag gaggttatgg aagtgcatca
     1441 ggaagtcagg taacaaatcc tcgtagctat tcaagtttaa ttgcgttttc cattaaaagc
     1501 aaaaggttta aacataaatt taatattatt aatcctttta gtaatgatat gattgttgcc
     1561 aacaagatgt ggattaatcc tgacaataga gattattttg cacttgtttc agataaaatt
     1621 aaatatgaag gatatttaaa acttttaaaa ggaaatttag acaataatag cactacaata
     1681 gtgggcgatt ctatcccttt taaattttta gatattaaat ctgtggctaa tttgtattat
     1741 atgcctaatc agaaaaaatt agtagcgtat aattcctttt taaataaaga gaataaaaac
     1801 gagtttagca taaattcaat agattttcca gcaattaaaa tgccagttaa aaccgctaaa
     1861 agtactaatt attggtactg gatatttggg ggagtaacca ttataggact aattgtttta
     1921 tatgttgtaa agcgtaaaaa gagaaaacag tcagtaggag taattaaaga gaaaaaagtt
     1981 gttgttcttg atgccgggag aaaagagata gaaaatattg atattgagga aaaagatctc
     2041 gattttaaac caatagaaag agaatataaa tatcaaatca tatttttcgg gggttttcag
     2101 gtaattaaca aaaaccgaga ggacattaca ggtaaatttt cgcccttatt aaaagaatta
     2161 tttttattaa tatggatgta tacttttaag aataacaaag gtatatcatc atcaaagtta
     2221 atagaaattt tatggtatga taagcctaca agaagtgcgc aaaacaatag gtctgtgaac
     2281 attactaagc taaaaaactt aataaaagaa cttggagatt gtacaataga taaagaaact
     2341 gggtattgga aaataaatca taattacaaa gcgttaaaaa cagattatta cgaggttatt
     2401 cagataacca aaaacaaaaa gactataaat agagatcgaa tagaccattt gattaaaatt
     2461 actcaaaaag gaccattttt atcgaattta aattacgaat ggctagactc atttaaacaa
     2521 gatgttgccg atgctataat cgaaacctta attaattttg ctgaaagttt tgactttaaa
     2581 accgatccag attttatact tcatttatgt gattgtattt ttaattttga ttctattaac
     2641 gaagaagctg ttgtttttaa atgtaaagcg tataactaca aaggcaatca tagtttagca
     2701 gaaagcacct ttaagaagtt tcaaaaagaa tataaattat tatatgcaca agattatgaa
     2761 tattcttttc aagaaatctt agagaataaa aatcagtaac ttcaattctt taggttttaa
     2821 gaatacataa ttactacaat cttgtttttg cgattaagct tttattaatc caaaattaaa
     2881 cagcgtaata tatattgtct acataaacat ttcttatgaa gaccttctgt atttcttttt
     2941 taatggttgt ttttgcaaca acttcactta tttcgcaatc aaaacatgca acaactagta
     3001 attatttaag ctataaaggt ttagtcatgg caggttacca aggttggttt agagcgccaa
     3061 atgatggctc taaaagaggt tgggggcatt atggtagagg taacaaattc gattttgaaa
     3121 acaatacaat agacttttgg cctgatgttt cagaatacaa aaaaacatac aaaaccgttt
     3181 ttaaatatga tgatgaaacg aatgcagagg tatttagctc tgtagataaa agcacaacag
     3241 atcttcattt caaatggatg aaagaatatg gtgtagatgg cgtatttatg cagcgctttt
     3301 ttggggttac aagaaaccat acaaatacca acaaacccca agatattatt ttaagaaacg
     3361 ccttaaaagc gtccaaagaa aataacagag ccattgctgt tatgtatgat ttatctggct
     3421 taaaagagac tggtgaggat tgttcttcta tcatagaaga ttggaaaatg ttggtagatg
     3481 aattaaaagt aaccaaccaa ggagaaaacc agaattactt ataccataat ggtaagccat
     3541 tagtcgctat ttggggtatt ggttttccag acagacctta tgataccaga aaaataggaa
     3601 ttaatcgttt aatagatttc ttaaaaaacg atcctgttta tggaggctgt tcaattatgt
     3661 taggtgtacc aacttatttt agagatttag ataaagattg tttaccagat ccttatttac
     3721 ataccattat tgaatctgca gatattgttt taccatggat ggtgcaacgt tttacgcctt
     3781 tagtacataa agttggtgat catttaagag atcatattat tgcagatata aaatggacaa
     3841 aagaaagaaa catagattac gtaccagtaa ttacaccagg ctttagttgg cgaaaccttt
     3901 cgttaaatcg tccagaattg gcaagatata cagcttatgg agccatacca agattaggag
     3961 gtaggtttta ttggagccaa atgaccaacg ctattttagc aggttcagaa atgatttatg
     4021 tagccatgtt tgatgaaatt gatgaaggca cagcaattat gaaagtgtct gataatccac
     4081 caaatagtaa taaagctcat tttgtaaata atgatggtat gccttcagac cactatttat
     4141 ggttaacagg agtaggagca aaaatgttac gaggagagtt gcctttacaa ttagaatttc
     4201 caaaaagaga ttaaaataaa aaaataataa atctgtaaat ttttagcgtt ttttttatta
     4261 ataacttgat tagttaatca aaaattaact aaaaattaat accctattcg cttatttgta
     4321 gaataaatca aaaatattaa ttaaccttaa aattttatat gatgaaaaaa aatacgtttt
     4381 taacattgct aactttgttt attgtttcga gtgtattctc acagcaaaca atttttgttt
     4441 cagcagctgg tgcaggttca atggatggta caagtgaagc aaatgcttat gatagtttta
     4501 caactgcatt agcagatgta aattcagcag gagatattat tagagtaatt ggcgacataa
     4561 atgttagtgg agttagttta aatggtaaaa cagatcaatt cacaattgag ggtgatgcag
     4621 ctggttctac tcttactggt acagatggag cagtaagaat gtttacaatt aatagtggta
     4681 caggtcataa tattacattc aaaaatttaa tatttactgg tgcaacaaac tctacaggtg
     4741 ctggtggtgg tgtgttattt tgtaatagac cttcaacatt aacttttgag aattgtgttt
     4801 ttaatggtaa ttctgtagca catctagctg gtggaggtgc aattttaatt aataatgtaa
     4861 caagttttac tgcaactgga actacttttt atcaaaacgc tgttaaatca ttaacaacaa
     4921 atggtcaagg tggcgctatc gttataaatg gtacctctac tgctaccata acaaattgtt
     4981 ctttttatca aaatacaatc actagaactg atagaaattt tggtgcagca ataagagtta
     5041 atggtacagc tacatgtaca gtttctaata gcttatttaa tgataataaa gcaaatgacg
     5101 gtgcaggaaa tgtttctggt cttaatggcc ctggtggtgc tactataaat ttaacgaatt
     5161 ctattgcaga ttatactaat aatttagatt ctagtactga ttcaacaatt cttgcagacc
     5221 ttacaaactc aactttaagt tttgatgcta cacttaacaa agtaatttat acagcagcaa
     5281 atgcattaac agatgataca ccagtagatt ttggttcaga taacagcgat gttggagctt
     5341 gggattctaa aataaatatt tttgaaggaa cagattctgg ggcttggata accgcaacta
     5401 attggtctaa cggatcagta cctactgcta cagataatgt agctatactt actggtaaag
     5461 aaagtacact tgcaggtgaa gcaaccgtaa acgatataaa agtaacaagt acattaaaaa
     5521 taagtaataa tagagtttta atcgttaatg gtacgtctac tgtaacaggt ttagtacgtt
     5581 attttagaac tttaacaaat aatgctgctg taactagtgg ttggcattta gtttcttctc
     5641 cactttcagg agaagtgttt gatgttgctt atgctgataa aaatgacatt gcaacaaatg
     5701 gtggtaatag aggtattgcg acatacaacc caggaagtac tggagcagct gcttggacat
     5761 attttactgg agcagatatt acaactagtc ctggtcaagg atattctatg aaaataacac
     5821 cagatgctgt aactgctggt gaatttactg ataatttagt agcgtttgaa ggagatttta
     5881 atacagataa tgctggtgta acaacaagta ctttaactgt aggttttaac ttaataggaa
     5941 acccttatgc ttcttttgta aatagcgcaa cgtttttagg tgcagctaca agtacaaata
     6001 tagatcaaac tcaaatttgg ttatggaacc aagctacagg aatgtatgaa actaaagttt
     6061 ctggagctgg ttttgtttta gcacctactc aaggcttttt tgtaaacgca acttctccag
     6121 gtactgtaaa ctttgtagaa tctaaccaag caacaactgg aggtgcattt caaaaaacat
     6181 ctagaacgga aattaaatta ttaatgaatg atggtactaa taatcgtttt gcaaaaattt
     6241 atttaacaga tactgcgtct aaaggttttg attatggatg ggaaggagaa acgtttggag
     6301 gtattcctaa ttctgttgat gtgtttacac atttagtaga agataatcaa ggtaaaaact
     6361 accaagtaca atctttacca gtatcagaaa tagggtctat ggtaattccg gtaggtgtta
     6421 ttgcagaagc aggtaaagaa cttacttttt ctttagagca aactaatttt cctacagatg
     6481 taaaagtata tttagaagat agagtagcaa atacttataa tgaactaaca aatagcaaaa
     6541 cttttaaagt tacattatct gaagctttaa atgatgttgg tcgattttac ttacatgcat
     6601 ctaaaagttc tttaagtgta gatgataatg tagtgtcaga aaacattagt atgtataaat
     6661 ctaatgcaac tactttaaag gtggttggtt tacctaatgg aacatcaaac atcaaactat
     6721 tcaacatact aggaaaacaa gttctaaata catcttttac agcaaatggt gtaaaagaaa
     6781 ttactttacc aaaattagct ataggagttt acatagtgca attagaaaca gaaactagta
     6841 aattgaacaa gaaaattgta atagaataag caactaactt tttaaaataa gacaaccatg
     6901 aataaaaata tagacacaaa acagcagcaa gaagaaatta acagaaaaga ggcacttaaa
     6961 aaaataggaa actatggtaa gtatgctgcc ctaacagctt taggaactta tatgatatta
     7021 aaccctcaaa aagctcaggc atcaagtcct gcagaacctg gtacaggatt ttaataaaat
     7081 aataacatac agcctcatgt tttttcatga ggctgtatgt tattattctc aaaaaaagga
     7141 atacattaat ggttaattaa taattaatta atcttaattg tctattttta gtaattaatt
     7201 taacttaaat aatcaaaata tgaaaaaaat tactttatta actcttttat ttattgcttt
     7261 tactggtttt tcattaatcg cgcaaactac cgtttatgtt tcagcaacag gtgctggtac
     7321 ttctgatggt tcaagcgtgg aaaatgcttt tggtaacttc ggaactgcac ttggacaaat
     7381 aacctctgct ggagataaac ttataattat aggagcaatt acgccagatg gcgctaatct
     7441 aacctctaag aattttgcat ttactataga aggtttggat gctagctcaa ctttagctgg
     7501 aaacggtggt acaggcagac tctttacaat aaatggagca acgtcggcaa atgtaacctt
     7561 taagaatctt acttttcaaa acaacactac cacacttgct ggaggtggtg tcttttttaa
     7621 taacaacgca ggagctacag ctacctttga gaactgtacc tttactggaa attctgtaac
     7681 taacgccgca ggtggtggag ttatattagc ctccaacgga aatttgaaca tcacagattg
     7741 tgttttcgaa aacaatacat catcagataa aggaggggct attgtcgctg gaaattctgt
     7801 aaatgtaacc atctctggat ctctttttaa cgggaactca gcaactaaag gtggtgcaat
     7861 tgctgtaaca ggcaatggtg tagatttcgt tttgaacact agtacttttg tgaataattc
     7921 cgtatcaagt aatggtggag gagcgatgta ctttggaggt acaagtgcca acagtagtat
     7981 tactaatacg actgttttta ataatactgt aaattttacc tcattaaatc aatctacagg
     8041 cggtggaata cgaatagaag gcgctagacc ttttacaatt tcaaattctc taatttatgg
     8101 taactatgta agctttggga acgaaacaaa tttttcggat atcggagggc ctccggcagt
     8161 agaattgaca ttaaaccata caataactaa aaatatagaa ccctctttag ttgcagtagg
     8221 tgatggagga aatgatgtgt tttcaacatc tataactgat gcaaacctta catcttctaa
     8281 tctaacattt aatccaacta ctggtaaagt agaatatgat gctgtaagtt atacggaaga
     8341 tagccctatt gattttggat ctgatggtaa tgacgttggt gcttgggatt ctggtttaac
     8401 cttatcttta gataaagaag attttttagc aactaaactt tctgtttatt ataatggttc
     8461 atctaaaaat ttagaggttt tacatagtat tgcagaacca atttctttag aggtatatac
     8521 tattttagga gctaaggtat tgtctttgaa taatgtaaat gctaaacaat tgataaatgc
     8581 aaaccattta aatacaggaa tttatatttt agtgggtaaa acttcagaaa agtttttctc
     8641 taaaaaattc ttaatcaatt aaaataataa aaatttaaat tttaggaatt aaaaaagggg
     8701 tttatggaag cccctttttt tagtaacact aagttttctt aattgctatt taagatgaaa
     8761 acaatccaat taatatccaa gaaagctacg tttatagcat tttctattgt cctttttatt
     8821 tatcaacaag aaataaaggc acaaacagaa gattctcaga cttcaattat tggtaaagta
     8881 ttatgtggtt atcaaggttg gtttaatacc caaggagatg gttcaaaccg tggttggaat
     8941 cattacaagg gatcaaatgg tctatttgag cccggcacag caacgattga cttttggcca
     9001 gatatgagtg aagcggatgc tgatgaaaaa tacgcaactg cttttaccaa aatagatgga
     9061 tctgcagcta cagtgttttc ttctgcaaat acaaaaaccg taaatcgtca ttttaaatgg
     9121 atgaatgatt atggaattga tggtgtattc tttcaacaat ttgctacaaa tttaaagtca
     9181 acttcatcaa atgcctatat caatgataaa aaggtgttgg acaatattat tacctcagca
     9241 aaagacaata acaatagatt ggtgagtgtt atgttcgata tatctcgtgc aaatatatct
     9301 gttgaaaatg caccaggaac catggtagag gatattaaag cttactggcg actactcgta
     9361 gatgaacatg ggctaaatga caacaccaac aaacacttag taacctataa gcaaaagcct
     9421 atagttgcca tttggggagt aggttttagt cgtgaggata agtacacatt agatgatgtg
     9481 caagacttga tagattattt taaagatgac ccaacttatg gaggatgttc tgttttattg
     9541 ggcgttccta gaagttggag aaccttaaat aatgatgctg ttaacgatac tcaacttcat
     9601 gaagttatca aatctgcaga cattgtgcat ccttggacgg taggaagata taccaattta
     9661 acttcagcag acgcccataa aaatattatt gcagcagata aagcgtggtg tgatgtcgaa
     9721 aacttactat acatgcctgt agtttttcct ggttttagct ggcaaaattt aaaaaaagct
     9781 caaggaacga cagttgattt aaatagcatt ccgcgtttaa aaggtgattt tttgtggaga
     9841 caattttata atgccataga tgaaggagca gaaacccttt acgttgctat gtttgatgag
     9901 atggatgaag gaacttgtat ttttaaagta gatcataatc caccttcatc agcagaaagt
     9961 caatttacaa attacgaagg cttacccagt gattattatt tatggttaac aggtgaagca
    10021 ggtaaaaaat taagagaccc attaacctta ttacctacaa aaccagccta cttatataca
    10081 tattatgtgt ctgcaaatgg agatgggtca gacggattaa cagaagcaac agcttttaca
    10141 actataaacg aagctgttac tgcagcagct gataatgata atactactat tatcatagta
    10201 ggagcactta accatactgg aacagtaggg atttctacat cattatcatt taaggggcaa
    10261 tcaggtgcta tagttaccgc tacagacaca gcaataatgt ttgatattac tgctgggggt
    10321 cgcactgttt cttttgaagg tattacattt caaaatgctg atactagttc aggcggagct
    10381 gttatcaatt taacaacaga ttcaaattta acaattacta actgtgtttt taaaaataat
    10441 acaagttttg cagatggagg tgctatttta gcaagtggta ctggaaacat tacagtttct
    10501 ggcgctcttt ttgatggaaa ctctggtgcc acaggtggtg cagttgccat aactacaagt
    10561 aatagacaat tagttttgag caacagtact tttgtcaata atacatcaac aatttctgga
    10621 gctgctttgt atttaggagg tactaatact aatagcagta tcacaaatac tactattttt
    10681 aataatagtg tatcctcgag tactttagat caatctaaag gtggtggcat acgattagaa
    10741 ggtaatagac cttttacaat taaaaattct ttgatctatg gtaactttgt atttgatgga
    10801 aatggaacag atttttcaga tatcggtgtg cctacgaatg tgcaagtgac gttagaaaat
    10861 tcaattactc aaagtataga accagcttta gattctgctc atgaagatat atttactaca
    10921 tcaataattg atgcagatct atcattatca aatttagaat ttcaaataag tggtgataat
    10981 attaacaaag taacttttat tgcaccaaat acattaacag atcacacacc cattgatttt
    11041 ggagataact tgagtgatat aggtgcttgg gattctaaca taaatatatt taaaggaaca
    11101 acaagtaact tatggagtaa tacattaaac tggtcaaatg gcggtttgcc aataagcaca
    11161 gactatgttg caatattact tggtgcagaa gcaatcttag atacggatgc tacttttgta
    11221 gatttaaaag taaaagataa tttaaaaata aatgatggta agagtctaat tataactgga
    11281 aatgttaccg gagatactgg taaaatattc tacactagaa atttaagtta catagaaggt
    11341 aatcaagaag gctggcactt aatgtcttca ccagtttcag gtgaaactta taacaatgct
    11401 tatgcaacta gtgaaagttt ggcaacaagt acttctaacc tatttagggg tcttggaaaa
    11461 tatgtaaccg atacaaatac atgggaatat cttaaaaagg atgatacaaa tgcaggtaat
    11521 tttatttcag gttatgggta ctctatgaaa agatctgttg cgggaccagt tgtatttaat
    11581 ggaaacttaa ataccactga tgctggtatt gatgcagcaa tatataatac tggagatgga
    11641 tttaacttat taggaaatcc atacacttct tttataaata ttgaaacatt tttaagcgac
    11701 aacgtaaaat tggctcaaga tcaaatttgg gtttgggatc aaacaatagg ttctggagga
    11761 aattacatag ctaaagttaa gaatattcct tttaaaattg caccaggaca aggctttttt
    11821 gtaaaagtcg aattactatt accaagtccg ggtttatatt ttaaaaatgc tactatcgca
    11881 actgtaaatt ttgcagaaag taaccagtcg tctgcagcag tagacacttt tctaaaaaat
    11941 actagggctg aagtaaaatt atctctgact gatggtcaaa aagttcgtat tgctgaattg
    12001 tattatttag acaatgtaac cacaggtttt gatagtggat gggaaggtga agtttttagt
    12061 ggtgttgcaa gtactttaag tgtatttaca gatttagtag cagacagtca aggtaaaaaa
    12121 taccaagtac aatcattacc aatctcagaa atggagtcta tagtaattcc ggtaggtgtt
    12181 attgcagaag ctggtaaaga acttactttt tctatagagc aaactaattt tcctacggat
    12241 gtaaaagtat atttagaaga tagagtagca aagactttta atgaactaac agatagcaaa
    12301 acttttaaag ttactttatc agaagcttta aatgatgttg gtagatttta tatgcacgct
    12361 tcaaaaagtg ctttaaatat agacgataat atagtcttag aaaacattag tatgtataag
    12421 tctaatgcaa ctactttaaa gttagtaggc ttgcctaatg gaaacgctac tattaaatta
    12481 tttgatattc ttggtaaaca agttttaaat acatctttta aatcagttgg tgtaaaagaa
    12541 attacagtac caaaattagc tacaggggta tacatagtgc acttagaaac agaaacgagt
    12601 aaactaaaca agaaaattat atttgaataa atttacatta aaaatggcat taaaaaatat
    12661 acttattctt ttattcttta taggaggttc cctgcttggg cgagcccaaa aaccaaatat
    12721 tgtttttata atgactgatg atcaaagttc aattcctttg agaagcagtg ataatcaaaa
    12781 tcagtcaaga ccatttggtt ttaatggaga ttctaaagtg catacaccta tcattgatgg
    12841 tttagctagc aatggtatag tttttaacaa tgcatttgtt tcatcttcta tttgtagtcc
    12901 aagcagatat agtattttaa caggaaaata tgctggaaga tctgaaggca caagctttat
    12961 aaataatttt cccttaggta atttgagtag aattgctaat aatattgaat tagaagaaaa
    13021 caaaacaaac gtacccaaac agctgcaaaa tgcaggttat aaaacggcat ttattggtaa
    13081 atctcatatt atagatcata atgtcttagc gagttatacc gaaggtaata atggttttat
    13141 ggcttattca aaaacagcag acccttacgc atcttcagtt tctgatgcta tgaaatttaa
    13201 tcatgataaa tggtcagatc gcatgaaaga atttggcttt gatgtggtag atgcttttta
    13261 tgctgccaat ttaagagagc ttaaaaacga tgctttaaat gtgcataacg ttgagtataa
    13321 caacaaagca gtattagatt ttatagataa tgctgtagat gatccttttt ttgtgtatta
    13381 tagtgaaacc attccgcatg gaccttcacc ttattggaga agaaatgaca aatattatgc
    13441 aggcttagat gccgatgtaa atattacttc tcaaggtgtt ttaactcaag attattccta
    13501 tttaccaact agagatgaaa ttaaaaacga aattaatgga attgctggca aagatccaag
    13561 gcatgcttgg ttgcgatggt ttgatcatgc agtaggcgct gttgtgaata aactcgaaga
    13621 aaaagggaaa ttagataata cgttaattat tatcacctca gatcatggag attttaacaa
    13681 aggaaaatct acaaattatg aaggaggaat taaagttccg ttaatgatgt attggaaaaa
    13741 tggcatatca actactggaa catatgatga gttggttcaa aatatagatt ttgcggctac
    13801 ttttttagat atagcagggg tgaatatttc taattctgaa atagatggta aaagcttaaa
    13861 agaagtaatt acgaacagtt caaaagcacc agtgcatgac cacctctttt ttgagttggg
    13921 atattcaaga gccatacgga caaaagattg gaaatacgtt acagtgcgtt atcctgatgc
    13981 tgtaaatact aaaattacaa atggagaaac ttttaatggt ataaatggta cccaagtccc
    14041 cttaccctat tatattccta atgtttcttt aggtggttta gcggctgctc aatatccttt
    14101 atacaatata aaagatcaat tattcgattt aaaaaacgat ccttatgaaa ctactaatct
    14161 ttttaataca caacctcaaa aatctacaga attaagaaat atattaagaa cagaattgct
    14221 tagttttccc aacagaccct atcaagaatt cacagatacc aatgtagatt tgtcggttag
    14281 tacagaaaat acttcaattt tgggcaaggt tttggcaggt tatcaaggtt ggtttaatac
    14341 accaacagat ggctcaaatc gtggttggca gcattataaa actgcaagtg gtgcctttga
    14401 gccaggagag gtaactgtag atttttggcc agacatgagt gaagcagatg cagatgaaaa
    14461 atatgcaaca ccttttatgc acaaagatgg atctcaagct aatgtgtttt cttcaaccaa
    14521 tacaaaaacc gtaaatcgtc attttaaatg gatgaatgat tatgacattg atggtgtttt
    14581 ctttcaacaa tttgcttcca atttaaggtc taataatcca aaaggtaggg ccaatgctct
    14641 tgttgtattt gacaatatta tagccggagc aaaagcaaat aacaatagat tagttagtat
    14701 tatgtatgat ttatctggat ccaatgcaac aggaaccatg ataaatgata ttaaacaaca
    14761 ttggcaagaa atggctaaca aacacggggt taatgataac acaaaagagt atgtattaac
    14821 ctaccaacaa aaacctgtgg tagcaatctg gggtgttggt tttaatagaa cggataatta
    14881 cgatttagat gatatagaag aattgatcaa ctattttaaa aacgatggtt gtgcagtttt
    14941 attaggcgtt ccaagaaatt ggagaactcc aggacaagga gatgccatta ataaccctca
    15001 gctgcttaac gtcataaaat cagcagacat tgtacatcct tggacgcctg gaaggtatag
    15061 taatattagt ggtattgata gtcataagag tattataatt gcggataaag catggtgtga
    15121 tgcagaaaac ttattatata tgcctgtagt ttttccaggt tttagttggc agaatttaaa
    15181 gaaaagtcaa ggagaaattt ctagccttaa cagtatacca agattaaaag gaaatttttt
    15241 atggaggcaa ttttataatg ctatagatgc tggttcacag acagtttatg tagcaatgtt
    15301 tgatgaaatg gacgaaggta cctgtatctt taaagtagat cataatccac cttcatcagc
    15361 agaaagtcaa tttacaaatt atgaaggctt accaaacgat tattatttat ggcttacagg
    15421 taaagctggc gaagctttaa gaggtgaaat taatctgact tcaaaccaac cttcttatcc
    15481 taatttacca gatataacaa attattatgt ggaagaattt ggagatgaca ccaatacagg
    15541 aacaagtcta ggaacggccg tttcaactgt taaaaaagct tacaatcttg caaaagaagg
    15601 aagtacaatt aatatctctg gtgctgtaat acagaattct aaaatttcag ttcaaaaaag
    15661 catgaatttt atgggcacag aaaatgccat aatttcacca gatgcaaata aacaagatac
    15721 agaccgatta tttcatatta gcaaaccaaa tcttaatgtt tctttttcag atattacctt
    15781 taaaggaaac aaggaatcat caattaatgg tggagcaata aatatgaata cggactctaa
    15841 tttaactttt accaatagca tatttgatga taattctaca ggaggcgtag ataaagctgg
    15901 tggaggtcta ttttttagtg aaggaaatgt aacgattaca aactcaattt tcaaaaataa
    15961 tttagccaga ggaaatggtg gtgcaattag tggttctgga gacggaactt taaccataac
    16021 taattcttta tttataaata atacagcagc aaatattaac aaaattgatg gaaatggaga
    16081 tagagccaat ggtggtgcaa taaatatttt tggagatggc agaaaagtaa taatgtctaa
    16141 aaatacattt tataataacc aagcaacttt tcaaggcgga ggtttatatt ttggtggttt
    16201 aaatgctacc agtaatttag aaaatataac tgtttttggt aacaaagtaa tcttaacatc
    16261 tgcagaagca ggaaaagctg gaggaattag aattgaagga aatagaaatt tcgagattaa
    16321 aaactccttg atttatgaca atcttttagg ggataccgtg aacccagaat ctgatataaa
    16381 tattgcttcc gtagtccaat taaactttat aaattcattg tctggtgttt ctaaaggttt
    16441 tggaccagat gacatgtata gctcctctaa aataaaagca gttttaactt cttctaattt
    16501 acattttaat gaaacatctg gaaaagtaga atatgatatt gcaccaaatg gagataatac
    16561 tcctgtagat tttggaactg atggaaatga tgcgggtgct tgggactcaa tgtttgtctt
    16621 gtcacttgac gataaccaag ttccaaatga gaaatttagt atttattatg ataaaactgt
    16681 aaaaaatata cagatcataa catcattcac ttcattgatg aaggttacaa tttacaatat
    16741 aaatggaagt caagtagtac tcaaaaacca aatggatgca aaagataaaa ttgatatttc
    16801 atatttagaa agtggagttt atatcctaaa agcgaatatc gaagggaaat atttttcacg
    16861 aaagtttatt ctttattaat aataaataag gtaattatgt ttaaaaaaag tagtgttgtt
    16921 tatttatttt tatttttaag tttagttttt aatgcgcaag aaactataaa agtagagggt
    16981 ttaatagttg ataaggacaa atacccagta ccttatgctg ccgttagtat tttatcgaaa
    17041 tctattggaa ccgcaagtaa tgatgatggt ggttttgttt taaaattaat tcaagataat
    17101 cttaaggatt ccattacagt ttctgcatta ggttttaaaa cttttacaat taaagtagaa
    17161 gattttatag gacttgacga aaaaataatt acgcttgttg aagatgtagt ttccttagat
    17221 gaaattacgt tagtagatta taaatcttat gtaaaagatg cacttaaaaa tctaaaaaat
    17281 acaactcaaa gaaaaggaca tcaactcaat attttataca gaaggttttc gaatgaaaat
    17341 ggtacttcaa ggtttttagt agagcattac ttaaaagtgt atgatagagg tccaacttct
    17401 agcgaatttg aggagataga agttgcagag tccagaaaat cgaatgatta tagatttgca
    17461 aaaaagaaac aaaagtttca tgctgctgta atgattgcaa aacaaaaccc gctaagaaaa
    17521 ggaatttata gaaatgatta taaatgggaa gttatagatg atacctctta tgatggtgaa
    17581 gatgttattg ttgttgaagg taagcaaaaa gaaaatccaa agaaatggat aaaactatac
    17641 attggtattg acacaaaggg aatatacaaa ttagaaaatt acaatctaaa agctgtttat
    17701 atttataaaa aaaataaaga aggaaaatta gttttaagtt atcataatag ggaatatgtt
    17761 tttaatgaaa aagtgactcc atacatgaaa aaactcttaa aattgaaaag taatatgatc
    17821 aaattatcat atagacatga ggctatagta ttgggtgttg agaataatgg gaaaaaaata
    17881 agagttcgtg ataatattat taaaggaaaa gatataggcg attataacat cgaatacaat
    17941 tcagattttt ggaaaaatat taacctacca cccgactcta aattttataa acgaagtgcg
    18001 aaacaacttg aggaattatt tggcattcca ttagaaaacc aatttaaatt aataaagtat
    18061 taaaacgcaa tctaagttgc tttactgttt tttaaggatt tcttaaatta ttttattttt
    18121 tttgagttaa tatcaaaaag ttaagaaaat attaatcctt aattaatgaa atatacttca
    18181 tttgtttaaa taagtcagta tttatattca cccaataaat taaatctatc gaaattaaaa
    18241 ttatggagaa attaaaacta agtttaatac ttcttttttt tcctttgatt attttttctc
    18301 aaaaaaatat cattaaagga aaaataacag ataagacagg agaacctctt ttaggtgttt
    18361 ctatattact aaaagatagt caaataggga ccacttcaga cttagatggt aattatagta
    18421 ttaatacaaa agaaaagact gaaggagtat tgatttttaa ctatttagga tttgcagtta
    18481 aaaatgtcaa ctttacaaaa aacacaaaag atcttactgt cgtattaata gaatctgctg
    18541 agcaattgga agaaatagtg gtgacagctc ttggtattaa aagagataaa aaatcattgt
    18601 cttactccac tcagggagtt aatacggaag acatgacgga ggctagatct tctaatttct
    18661 taaatgcttt atcaggtaag gcagctggtg tgcaaatcac aaattcatcg actccaacag
    18721 gttcaacgag agtaattatt agaggcttaa cttctataac aggtaacaat cagcctttat
    18781 acattttaga cggtgtccct ttagatagtt catcgggtga tgcaggtgtt tctgtttgga
    18841 atgaaggaga tgatattgac ttaggaagcc caatatctgg tattaatcca gatgatattg
    18901 attctattca aattttaaaa ggtgcaaacg catctgcgct atatggttct agagcttcta
    18961 atggtgtagt aattattaca actaaaaaag ctaaaaaggg tactagtaaa ataaatgtaa
    19021 atgtcaattc taacctatct attgtttcaa acagagaata tccaaattat caatattctt
    19081 atggtgcagg taatggtgga ggattggtac aaaatgcggg acaactagat cccacaactg
    19141 gattgccaat ggttggttcc tacaatagag cttatggagc acctttttta gggcagcagg
    19201 tactagatta taatggtact gttggtactt atgctccaga tataaataat gtaaaagatt
    19261 tatatcagac tggtgttgta aataccaaca cattttcaat tagcagagca acagataaaa
    19321 atacattaag gttttcttat ggtaagacaa ttggagatca cgtaattaaa agaatggaag
    19381 aaattaacag agataatatt gctctgcgta tgtcacaaaa tattacagat aagttaacgg
    19441 ctaatgttag ttttatatat acgcatcaaa aagtaaataa cagaatgtat caaaatggga
    19501 gtaatagaaa cccagccaat aactacatgt atatgttacc aaatatgtct caatctaatt
    19561 tacttcctta tataaatgag aataatgaag ctttccaata tgagggagat tttaataacc
    19621 cttattggaa tatatttgaa aatagtaatc aagatattac caatagagtt gtagctaata
    19681 taactttaaa ttggacaata ttaaaagggc taaaacttaa aactagaatt aatggtgcat
    19741 taaataatgt agatagacaa gagttcaata acaaaggagc cgattatgac cccaatggtt
    19801 tatatagaga agtaaatatt tcaagagaaa attggaatta tgaagcaatc ttaaattata
    19861 caaagaaatt taacgatttg tcattagttt ctttaatagg cgtaaatcga tttgatgtaa
    19921 gaacagacgg aaataggtta actgctattt cgttagttga gagagatatt atgagtttat
    19981 caaatggtga tgaatttgca cctgaaattt ttattaataa taataaaaga ataaactcag
    20041 tatatggttc cgtttcttta ggataccaaa aaacatattt tttagatttc acagcaagaa
    20101 atgattgggc ctcaacttta ccagcaagta ataattctta cttctatcct tccgtaggtg
    20161 gtacaatatt attttcagaa tttattccta gaaatgatat tttaactttc gggaaaatta
    20221 gagcttccta tgcacaagtt ggtaacgata ccggttttaa tcaaattaga aatagctatg
    20281 tccaaggagg taattacaat aatacagatt gggtagcatt agaaagaata agaaaaaatt
    20341 tagagttaaa accagaatta acttcatcaa cagaatttgg tattgaagca aagtttttca
    20401 ataatagaat ttcttttgat ggtacttatt ataaatcatc tacaaacaat caaattataa
    20461 atgtttcaac tacgccaaca tctggttttg tagggaaatt tttgaatgca ggagagattc
    20521 aaaatgaagg aatggaatta tttttatctg ctaaactatt tgataaaaag tttaaatggt
    20581 caacagatat taactggtct aaaaacgaat catttgtagc ctcacttttt gatggtgtag
    20641 aaagcagatt aataagaagc tggtttaatg taggtgtatt tgcagaggta ggggagcctt
    20701 ttggtaatat tagaggaaat tctcaactag ttgacccaga aacgggtaca ccattggtgt
    20761 tagctaatgg aagggcagct tgggagtcta atcaattatt aggaaatgca caaccagatt
    20821 ggatagggag tatacgaaac tcattttctt acaaaggctt cagtttaaat tttctagttg
    20881 atattaaaat gggaggagat ttatactccg gaacaatggc caaaacctat aatcatggtg
    20941 tgcacgctgg cactctagaa ggaagagaag agtggttatt atcaacatta atactaggag
    21001 agaataataa cgaaaggcaa ggaaggggtt tatttggaaa taactatgcg gattccgata
    21061 ggccaaaagg tagaatttat gaaaattcag ctttaggagt gcaagatgct gatggaaact
    21121 gggcagcaga aagagacgct aatggagaaa ttatttacac acaaaggtgg ttaaatccac
    21181 aagtatatgg ttttgatggt cttcaagatc aaagaaggtt tgtctatgat gcttcttatg
    21241 taaaattgag agaagttact tttggttaca acataccaca tagattgatt aaaaaaataa
    21301 aaataaagaa tgctaaaatt tctgttgttg gtagaaattt atggactatt tataggaata
    21361 caccacaagg aatagacccg gaatcaggta caacatctgg taatggtcag ggtatagaat
    21421 atggttcttt cttgcctaca agcactattg gtgttaatgt aaaactagta ttttaactaa
    21481 aaaaataaag aaaatgagat ttttaaccaa attattattg tttacttttt tgttaacaat
    21541 attagattca tgcacaaaca aatttgaaga aattaataca aatccagatg caatttcagt
    21601 agcctcacct gaagaacttt ttgcaggcac tgtaaaaaaa ggattagatt taattggtgg
    21661 tactttgaac gaccaaatgt ttaatacgta tgctagttat tatggtggta aaggaggcca
    21721 atttaataga tacttttata cagaatcggg gctagataat ttttggaggc agttttatgt
    21781 agatgttttg aaaaataatc aagatattat tgataattat agcaacgacc taagctatac
    21841 gaatagagtg tatatatcaa aaatatggaa aagttatgtg tattcagtct tagtgtcaac
    21901 ttttggagct gttccttatg aagatgcctc taaaggtatg ctggcaacta gatattcatc
    21961 tgaagaattt atttatactg atattttaaa tgttttaaaa gaagctggag aaaatatgga
    22021 tcccaatgga gatgcactct tgcaggaccc agtttttaat ggagataata caaaatggat
    22081 aaagtttgca aattcacttc gcttaaagat tgctttaaga atttctgaag gtttccctgc
    22141 tttggctcag caacatggtt ctgaagctat ggcaaatgaa aacaatcttt taagcgaaaa
    22201 tttagataat gtcgctctaa agtggggtct agaagaagaa aattggtcgt ttaattatcg
    22261 gagatatata tttataactg caaatcaaga tgtagttccc tatattaatc taaattattt
    22321 attaaactta aaaacataca gagacccaag attagtagcg ttaattgaac catctttaag
    22381 tcctttaact attagagatg aggtgtttaa gtctggttct ataacagaaa aaattattgt
    22441 agaatatgag ctaccatatt ttggaagacc tcttggaggt aatgctactg tagatggatg
    22501 ggatttaaat gggaatgaca acattcttaa cggagttgaa actagaagat atagcaggcc
    22561 taaagtagat gtgtttatgg ctcaagatat gagctataat cttattacgt atgcagaatt
    22621 aaattttata aaagcagaag ctcaactaaa aggctgggga ggctctaaaa cagcagaaca
    22681 atattattat gatggtattg atgcttcttt tcaacagtat ggagttacag gagaaaatga
    22741 gtataaaaac agagatggca tcaaatgggg gacttcaagc actggtgata gacatttatt
    22801 cggtgtggta aacagcggta tttctgcgaa ccctttagat aaaattacaa gacaacgttg
    22861 gctagctagt tttaatcaag gtcatgatat atggtgtatg cagaaaagaa caagactgct
    22921 gcctcttatc gatcaatttg caccagatgg agcacttgga ttagattatg cgtccttacc
    22981 agaaagaatg gcatatccac cattttcaga aagtgtatta aataacgatg gttttcaaga
    23041 agccgtttcc aacttatcgc aaggtaattc attatatagt gaacttaaaa ttaacaaacc
    23101 atatacacca acaaaatggg aaacaattat ccctgaattt aatcaagaat ttgcaaataa
    23161 tttttatgga gactcagagg atgatttaat tgccgctgga ataacctata caatactata
    23221 aatatattat gaaaaatata aaaaaaatat tactactaat tatcttaatg atatcttttt
    23281 catgtactga agataatatt gcaatagaag attctttttt aaattatgac atccctattg
    23341 tatctgtaac ttcagactat attgttggag cacagtatag taggtttatt agaagaagta
    23401 cagtccctga agaacctact attggtgttt ataatcctaa tgtatcagat cctgctgtct
    23461 atgaagaaca tgtaaaacag gcacaaatag caggtataga tttttttatc tttcaattta
    23521 gatctgcaaa taatcaaaat caaaacaatc aagacactac atttattaat gaactacaag
    23581 cggcaccaaa tgcaggagat gtaaattttg cactatccta taattttggg aacatggggt
    23641 taaataacaa taatagaatt gaatcaaaag gtcttgttca aaggtttatt gatgatttta
    23701 aattgatgac accatttttt gatcaaacta attatatgaa agttgatggg aaaaatgtgg
    23761 tgtatctttt aaatagccac aatttacatt ctgatgataa tgcagctcta tatcagcaaa
    23821 tgagggcaga gttaactgat cttggtgttg agctatattt aattggtatg caaaatgaat
    23881 ggacaccaac tttaagatat gattttaggt ttgtaaacgg agttgacgcc gttacacatg
    23941 caacctatgc tgcagtgaat aagaatttgt atgatagaat aattaatttt cacaaattca
    24001 tggatcaagc atggttgtat cataaagaaa cttttgaaaa atataatatt gaatacattc
    24061 ctacaatatc tccatctata aatttaaaaa taataaatgg aggaagtaat attaatgtgt
    24121 ttgataagga tgcgccttgg tttagagcaa attgcaacgt agcaagaaga gccgctggaa
    24181 gtaacaagat tgtcttagtt gattctttta acgattggaa tagaggaaca caacttgaat
    24241 ctgcaacttc ttacggagaa caatatcttc aaatattaag agaagagttt aagacaaatt
    24301 aattcatttt tatatgaaaa tcaaatcaat ctcattttta tcaatgctaa cgcttttctt
    24361 ttttaatagt tgtaaaagca atattgaaaa tataaagatt gataataaaa ccaacgttaa
    24421 aataaacaat tctatagaag gtaaaatttt agcaggttat caaggttggt ttaatgcaga
    24481 aggtgatggc tctaatttaa attggaaaca ttatgctaac aacaaacaat ttaatcccgg
    24541 gaatacttct gtagattttt ggccagatgt aagcgaacta gataaagatg aactttttaa
    24601 aacagaattt gtttataaag atggtgaacc tgcctatgta tttagttctg caaatgcaaa
    24661 aacggtaaat cgtcatttta aatggatgaa tgattacgga attgatggcg tttttgcaca
    24721 acgatttgtg gttggtttaa ctagaggtca agaaagaata gataattaca atactgtttt
    24781 tgataactgt tttaaggctg caaaaaacaa tgatagggta ttaagtttaa tgtacgattt
    24841 gtcaggtacg actaaagata atgttgtaga aactaccaaa gaagattgga aacaattggt
    24901 tagacgatat aaattaaacg acccaacaaa cccaaatgtt ttaacctata aaggaaaagc
    24961 ggtggtatct atttggggtg ttggctttaa taatagaaaa tacactttag aagatgttaa
    25021 agagctcatt aatttcttta aaaatgatcc gagatatggc aattgtgcag tgcttttagg
    25081 tgttccaact ggttggagag cattagagag agatgctgtc agtgatccta aattacacga
    25141 agttattaag ttggcagata ttgtgcatcc atggactcca ggcaggtaca atgatttaca
    25201 atctgcagac caacacaaag aaaattatac catacaagac caaatatggt gtactgaaaa
    25261 cggattaatg tatatgcctg ttgtttttcc tggtttcagt tggtataaca tgaaaaatgg
    25321 taaagataaa tttaataaaa taccacgttt aaaaggagct tttttatgga gacaatttta
    25381 caatgcaatt tcttcggatg taaaagcaat ttacgtggct atgtttgatg aaatagatga
    25441 aggcacaagt atttttaaaa tagataacaa tcctcctgtt ggagaaagta agtttttaac
    25501 ttatgaaggt ttgccttcag attattattt atggcaaaca ggacaagcag caaaaatgtt
    25561 gcgtaaagaa atcattttaa caaaaaaaca gccaatttat ccaacgaaat aaaaatccat
    25621 taattgatga atttagtatt taataaacaa cttattaatt gtatacaatt tctagtaatt
    25681 tcttttttct ttttttcttg tagtaattca gaaaacagaa tatcagaaaa tctggataat
    25741 gtaaaatatg tagacccaca aattggtggt gttgctcctt ttttacaacc aacaagaaca
    25801 cgtatacatt tgccaaattc tatggtacgc atgtatcctg aaagaaaaga ttatagagat
    25861 gatcaaatta cttcatttcc acttactacg agaaagcata ggtcagattt actttttaat
    25921 attatgccag tttctgggaa tgttaacgag actaaaaaac caatttcagc atgggatcaa
    25981 gatttagaaa ttgcgcatcc acattactac tcaacttggt tagaagatta tgatattact
    26041 acagaattta cgccttctgc acaagcaggt atttttagat tcagttatca aaataaaaat
    26101 acaagaaagt tatatttaag agatttatct ggtgatgatt ggcaattaaa tgatgatggt
    26161 tctctaacag gaacagaatc ttttgagggt atgcaagctt atgtatacgc cattataaac
    26221 caaaaaggaa ctttcagttc gacaaaattt gttgacgata aagtaaactc atggattact
    26281 tttaatgata ctactaacgt taagccagtc cagtttaaat acggtttatc atttataagc
    26341 actgagcaag cacaaaaaaa tttagaaaga gaaattcctg atttcgattt tgaaaacata
    26401 aaagaaaaag cccataaaag atggtctgaa gtagtgaacc aaatagaagt agaagggggg
    26461 acagaagctt acaaaagaac cttttacaca gccttgtacc gttcttatga aagaatgata
    26521 aatattactg aagatggaaa atattatagt aattatgata aaaaaattca cgaaggcgaa
    26581 caagattttt atgcagatga ttgggtttgg gatacgtttt tagcattaca tcctttacgt
    26641 tatattttac aaccagaaat ggaatcagat atgatggctt cttatgtaag aatgtatgaa
    26701 caatctggtt ggttgcctca atttccgcaa attcacggag atgcaccacc aatgaatggt
    26761 tttcattcta caattatgtt attagatgcg catagaaaag gagttaaaaa ttttgatgca
    26821 gaagtagctt ttgaggcgat gaaaaaaaac gcattagaag gcacaatgat tccttggaaa
    26881 atgggggcag ttgctccatt ggacaaattg gctttaaaat tgggttattt tccaggatta
    26941 catccaggag aaaaggaaac tgaatcaaga gtgcacggtt ttgaaaaaag acaatctgtt
    27001 gcagtgactt tagctcaagg atatgatgat tgggctttgg cgcaatttgc aaaagaatta
    27061 ggtaaagaag acgattataa atatttttct aaaactgcag aaaattacaa aaatttatac
    27121 tggaaagaaa aaggattttt tatgcctaaa gatgccaaag gaaattggat tgatatcgat
    27181 ccaaaatttg atggcggaat gggaggtcgg gattattatg acgaaaataa tggttggact
    27241 tatttatgga atccgcaaca agatatttta ggattgcaag aattaatggg cggaagaaaa
    27301 acgtttgaag cacgtttaga tcaaatgttt agagaagatt taggaagaag cacgtatgct
    27361 ttaaatgcac ggtttcccga ttttacaggt attgttggtc aatattctat gggaaatgaa
    27421 ccaagttttc atattccata tttatataat tttacagatt caccttggaa aactcaaaag
    27481 agaataagaa tgttattaaa cacttggttt aaagacaata tttttggtat tccaggagat
    27541 gaagatggtg gaggaatgtc tgcatttgtc gtcttttctg ctatgggttt ttaccctgtt
    27601 actcctggaa ttccagtata tactattgga agcccattat tttctaaaat cagtattaat
    27661 ttaccaaatg gcaataagtt taccataaac gcaccaaatt gtaatgaaac caataaatac
    27721 atacagtctg caactttaaa cggaaaagaa ctaaaaggtc cttggtttac acatgatgat
    27781 cttatcaatg gagctacaat taccctagaa atggggaaat atccaaataa aaattggggt
    27841 acagatcaat ctctcattcc aaacaatttt aaaaattaac aacagattac ctatgaaaaa
    27901 tataaaaaat tactttttac tgctattact tactttaata ggtattttct cttttggtaa
    27961 aatcacaaaa acaacaacta aaaaagttgt tgataataca aaatatgtga acacatttat
    28021 aggtacaggt ggtcatggac atacgtttcc aggagctact acaccttatg gaatggtgca
    28081 attaagtccg gatacaagaa ctttaggttg ggacgcttgt ggaggatatc atcatacaga
    28141 ttcttcaatt ttaggatttt ctcacacaca tttaagtgga acaggaatta gtgatttagg
    28201 tgatttttta tttatgcctt tttcaggtga agcgaaagta attccaggaa cttcagaaga
    28261 tccggatgca ggatatcgtt ctagatttag tcatgaagat gaagtttctt ctccaggatt
    28321 ttattcggtt ttattaaagg attacgatat taaagctgaa cttacggcta ctaaaagagc
    28381 gggttttcat aaatataagt tccgtaaaga agggaaatcg ggaatcatta tagatttatc
    28441 gcatactatt tacccagatc ataaaccaaa tcaccaattt caattgattt ctgatactga
    28501 aatttctggt tataaaggtt ctggtggttg ggctgtaact caagatattt tctttaaagc
    28561 aaaatttaat aaacctttta cagttacttt ttacgaaaat ggtaaaaaaa ttgatgcctt
    28621 accaaataga atgtctaaaa aattattggc tgtattaaca tttaatacca aagctggcga
    28681 agaagtttta gcaaaagtgg gtatttcttc tgtagattat gaaggtgcta gtaaaaattt
    28741 agactcagaa ataaaccatt gggattttaa taaagttaaa aatgaagctc atgaaacttg
    28801 gaaaaaggaa ttatcaaaaa ttaatgtaaa gggaggtacg gaagatgaga aaacaatttt
    28861 ttatacagga ttatatcaca cttctataag tccaaataca ttttctgatg tagatttcag
    28921 atatagggga atggatagaa aaattcatca atctaatgaa gaaaaaattt atacagtgtt
    28981 ctctttgtgg gatactttta gagcatacaa tcctttaaag acaattactg atcctgataa
    29041 aactaacgaa tttataaata cacttttaac aaaatacgat caaggtggta ttttaccaat
    29101 gtgggaatta caagggaatt acaccggttg tatgattggt tatcattctg tgccagtaat
    29161 tgtagacgcc tataataaag gaattagagg ttatgatgtg aagaaagcct ataaagcagt
    29221 cgttcacgca tcaaagtatg atactacaga tatatttttt ccatcaaaac aagtaaaaaa
    29281 cattttgatg ccgaaaggta agctctataa tgagacaatg gattttattc ctgctgattt
    29341 agaaaatgaa tccgtatcta aagccttaga atatgcttat aatgattggt gtattgcaca
    29401 aatggcaaaa gatttaggca aaacagatga ttacaatcat tttatgaaac gctctaaaaa
    29461 atacacacaa tattacgata ccaaatcagg ctttatgaga gggaaaaatc aagatggaaa
    29521 atggcgtgag ccttttgatc ctcgtttttc taaacataga aaagatgatt atactgaagg
    29581 aaatgcttat caatggtctt ggtttgtacc tcatgatgtt gaaggtttgg tagatttagt
    29641 tggcggaaaa gagacgttta ttaaaaactt agatgtttta ttttctacaa gttcagaatt
    29701 aactggagat gatgtttctg gagatatttc aggtttaatt ggtcaatatg cgcacggaaa
    29761 tgagccaagt catcatattg cacatatgta taattttgtg ggtcaacctt ggaaaacaca
    29821 agaagttaca gacaaaatta tgaacgagtt gtattttaat aacccaaatg gattggcagg
    29881 taatgaagat tgtggacaaa tgtctgcttg gtacgtatta aatgcgatgg gtttctattc
    29941 ttttagccca ggaaatacga catattctat tggtcgtcca atttttgatg aagtagaaat
    30001 caatttacca acaggcaaga aatttgtgat taaagcaaaa aataatagtc gggacaataa
    30061 atacattcaa acaactaaat tgaatggaaa aaaattagat actccatttt ttacacacga
    30121 gcagttaatt gctggaggaa aaatggaatt taaaatgggt aatttaccta aataattaaa
    30181 gagtaacatc aactaaactt acaatgaaag atttaaaaaa aatacctgta gtacctaaaa
    30241 agaatttaat ttcttttatt cttgttacct cattatttgc attatggggc tttgcgaacg
    30301 cagttacaga tccaatggtt caggctttta aaaaagtatt agaattatct aattctgaag
    30361 cagcttgggt acaaatggca ttttatggtg ggtatttttg tatggctttg ccagcagcaa
    30421 tgtttatgcg taaatattct tataaagtag gtattttaat tggtttagct ctatatgcaa
    30481 caggagcatt attattttat cctgcagcgc aatcagaaag ctttatgttc ttttgtttgg
    30541 gtctatatgt attaacattt ggtttggctt ttctagaaac agcagcaaat ccttatgcat
    30601 tagcaatggg agcaaaagaa acagctacac agcgtttaaa tttagcacaa gcctttaatc
    30661 ctgttggatt aattgctgga ttatttgtag cccaacaatt tgttttaaag aacttacagt
    30721 ctgatgatat tgttgatttt agtgcgcttg aagaagcttc taaaatgctt attagaacta
    30781 ctgatttatt ggtaattaga gatccttatg tagtattagg attatttatt acagtagttt
    30841 ttgtgatttt tttagttagt aaaatgccac aatctaaagc cgagggtgaa atgccaaaaa
    30901 ttggtgaaac ttttgcggct ttaggtaaaa actctaaata tacatctgga gtattggctc
    30961 aagttttata tgttggtggg caaataatgt gttggactta tatttatcaa tatgcagaag
    31021 gcataggtat ggatagtgtt acagcaggtt attatcaaat ggctgccttt gttttattta
    31081 cgtttggtag agctattgga acatatttat tacgttttat tagttcagga aaattactaa
    31141 tgtattttgc tgttttagca atggtttttt ccttaggaac tatttttatt caaggtatta
    31201 ttggtctata ttgtttagtg ggtatctctt tctttatgtc tttaatgttt ccaaccattt
    31261 atggtattgc tctaggaggt ttgtcagaag agcaatctaa agtaggttct gcaggtttgg
    31321 ttatggcaat tgttggaggt gcattaatgc caaaactgca aggaattatt attgatgctg
    31381 gtggaaatgg tgttgcagac acttcgatta tgggagtttc agaagtaaac ttttcattta
    31441 tattaccatt actatgtttc acttttatag cttggtatgg ttttagagta tttaaaaagt
    31501 atgaatctag tagctcataa tgatataaaa aacaagtatg caaagaagta taaaactgta
    31561 tttgataatt atagtttcta tttttagtaa ctcaataatt ttttcacaat caaaaaaacc
    31621 aaatgtcatt gtatttattg cagatgattt tggttacggt tcaaccaata tttatggtgc
    31681 gcaagaagca ttaataaaaa cgccaaacgt aaataaatta gccaaagaag gcgtaaaatt
    31741 tacaaatgca tatacaacag gttctgtatg cactcctact agatatgcat taatgaccgg
    31801 tcaatattct tggagaacaa aacttaaaaa aggggttgtt aatatgaacg acccagcctt
    31861 aattgatgtg aaaagaaaaa cattaccaaa atatatgcaa tctttaggtt ataagacagc
    31921 aatggttggt aaatggcatc taggttttaa agaaaaaaag ttcaataatt tattaggaga
    31981 tatttatcct gctccaacag attatgggtt ggattatagt tttgcattgc ctaataattt
    32041 agatgatgga cataaagttt acattgaaaa taacaagatt tatggattgc gttctgataa
    32101 aatttctcct tacggaaaat cattttatgg aaaacaatac aaaggatatg atgccccaca
    32161 aagagttact gagcaagtaa cagatgattt aacaaataaa tctatagagt ggatgaaaag
    32221 tttggataaa gaccagccat tctttttata ctatgcagca gctgcagttc atcatcccat
    32281 tgtccctagt ccgcaaatgc gaggtaaaag taacgcaggt gcttatggag attttattca
    32341 agatatagac cgttctttag gagatttaat ttcattttta gaagaaagag gtattagaga
    32401 aaacaccatt atcatttttg cgagcgataa tggaggagat attcctagaa agaaaaatct
    32461 tgtaatgcca gaaaattttg ccattaataa aggcttacaa attaatggag attataaagg
    32521 agataaacat accatttggg atggaggttt tagaattccg tttattgtaa atcatctaaa
    32581 taaaataaaa gaaaataaaa tttctgagac aacagtctca actgttgatg tttatgggtt
    32641 tctggcagat tatgttggta atgataaggg gttagattta gaagatgcac cggatagtta
    32701 tagctttaaa aaggctgttt taaaaccaga tcaattttat gaacgaccac cattagtgca
    32761 tagagatgcg caaggtagaa aagcaattcg ttttgaaggt tggaaattta ttgaagaaaa
    32821 aaataaagac acaaagaaaa agatgaatgc cgaaatgctt tttagcttaa ctaaagataa
    32881 aaaggaatct acaaatcttg ctaaaacaga aaaagcagtt gttaacaaag caaaaaacta
    32941 tttatctaaa attatagaaa agtcatccaa agaaatttgg aaaaataatt aaaatgaaaa
    33001 ataaaataat attactaatt gttggttttt tattgttgat gtttaactgc aagtctaaaa
    33061 acgaacttgt aaatcaaact gaaaccaaga agaaaccaaa tgtgttgttg ttattttcag
    33121 accaacataa taagaaagta atgggttttg aaaatcatcc agatgcaatc accccaaatt
    33181 tagacaaatt agctggtgaa tctgctgttt ttgatagagc atatgcaaca agaggtattt
    33241 gtgtaccttc aagaatgtct ttaatgaccg gtttatatcc aagaactatg ggcttaatgg
    33301 ataataaaga aaaaactaca atcacaagag atgctgtttc actagcaagt atttttaagt
    33361 ttaatgatta taacacttac agttttggta aaagacattt agttggtggt ggagacaaag
    33421 gttgggatgt gaaaaaagag gtacacgcag aagagggcga taatggaaac tatttaagct
    33481 ggattacaaa acaaggctat caaagtgaat tttcttatga ttgggctgca gaatttggga
    33541 aaggtcccaa aggaagtaac gatgcgagcg ccaaaatacc tatcgctgat ttaggaacaa
    33601 gaatttctaa attacctttt ggttatacaa tggaagcata cacagcctca gaaaccataa
    33661 aaatgattaa aaaacaaaaa aatagtgaca agccattctt ttgtttttca tctttttaca
    33721 gaccacatca gccatatact cctttaaaaa aaattcagag atttatataa tgtttctgaa
    33781 tggggggaag gaaccaaatt aaaaagcggt ataaaaatac cagcaagttt ttatcaacca
    33841 actaaagatt tacccccatt gttacaattt caaagaaatg gaggtaataa agtttggaat
    33901 atggataaag cctttaaaga tgagcaaatc tggagagatt ttataggcgg ttattacgct
    33961 ttagttacag aagtagatca ttatgttggt gaaatattag aagctttaga caaagcaaat
    34021 atgaaagaag aaaccattat tatttacact acagatcatg gagattttgt aggtaatcat
    34081 ggtatggtgg aaaaagctgc tgccgggcat aatgtatatg aagatatttt aaatattcct
    34141 ttaattataa gaatccctga aaaaacaacc aatggaaaac atactgcaga gttagttact
    34201 ctagtagata ttataccaac tttagtagac gttttagatt taaaagtacc agtcttaaaa
    34261 cataattttg aaggccgttc ccttgctaag cttttgatag aaaacaaacc tttaaataga
    34321 gattatatag tttcagaaag ttggtttcaa gcaaccgtaa ttggtaaaga ctcaaaatta
    34381 ggtattatgt tagaaaataa agtaaaacct agacaagatt acagagaata tggagacatg
    34441 tattttgata gaaatacaga tcctttagaa ataaaaaatg gaattaagga agaaaaaaat
    34501 caagcgtcta tattaaaact tcgtaactat tatgaagaat ttaataaaaa aatacctggg
    34561 attggtaaac aagaaaccgt acaaaataaa acaaaaaaat aatgaataca tcaaatttta
    34621 aaatcatatt ttttgctctt ttattaatga taattaatac tattaaaaca cgagcccaaa
    34681 acacaaaaaa gccaaacatc atcttcatta tgacagatga tcaaagtgct gttgttcctt
    34741 tagattcaga aaagagaatt caatcgcgtc cttttggatt taatggggat aaagaagtgc
    34801 acacacccat tatagatgac ttggcaaaga acggtatgat ttttaacagc gcatatgtat
    34861 caagttctgt atgtgtgcca agtagatata caatgctaac gggacgttat gcaggaagat
    34921 ctgaaggccc tgcttttatg agaatgcatc ctaaaggaac gatgacaaga gtagaaaata
    34981 atacggaaat agaaaaagac aaaccaaact taccaagact tttacaagaa gtggggtaca
    35041 aaacaggttt tgttggtaaa agtcatatcg tagagcataa catcgttaac aataaaaaaa
    35101 attggacaaa aaatggcttt caaacctatg caaaaaatgc agatccaaat gacccagcag
    35161 tttctaaaaa aatgtatgag aaccatcaaa aatggacaga agtaattaaa gaatatggtt
    35221 ttgattatgc aaacggagtt tatgcaggaa atttaagaga acaatataat gattcattaa
    35281 atgttcataa tatagagtgg aaaaataagg ctgctttaga attcatcgat gaaaacaaaa
    35341 aagatccctt ctttttatat tacagcgaaa cggttcctca tggtccagct ccatataata
    35401 tgaaaaatgg aaaatatttt agaggtttag attcaaatcc aaaatttacg ggagaaggtc
    35461 tagtagatgc agattattct tatttaccca ctagagaaga aatcaaagaa gaagtcaaaa
    35521 acctcgataa aaaagtagca catgcttggt tgcgttggtt tgatcatgca gttggtgccg
    35581 tggtagataa actaaaagca gaaggaattt atgaaaatac cattattata attacttcag
    35641 atcatgggaa ctacaacgga ggaaaaacga gcttgtatga aagtggaaca aaagttcctt
    35701 tgatgatgca ttggccaaat ggaattaaac caaaccaaga gtataacgag ttagttcaaa
    35761 atattgattt tacgcctact tttttaaatc tagcagggat aaaattaaag actgtaaaat
    35821 caaaattaga cggtgttagt ttaaaaaaag tattaaaagg aactaaaaaa ccagtgcatg
    35881 attatttatt ttttgagatg ggttacgcaa gaagtgtgat gactaaagat tggaaataca
    35941 tttctgtgag atatgataaa caaaaacaga atagaatcaa tagaggtcga acatttaaag
    36001 gatggaaagg tgcagaactt caatacccct attacaccag aaatggtcat ttgggaaata
    36061 ttgcatcaaa aagcagtgct ttttattttg atgctgatca agtatttgat ttagttaagg
    36121 atccacgtga aacggaaaat gtttttaaag acaacaaaga aaaagcagaa gaacttaaaa
    36181 agctattgac aaaaagctta atgttatttc ctaatagacc ttacgcagag tttgtaaagt
    36241 aatatggaca atgctataaa atcaatacta gtaattttta cgtgctgttt tattttaaag
    36301 agtgctgctc aaaaaacaat agatacaata gcgacaaaag caggtggata tgatattccc
    36361 attcgaataa aactaccaaa aaagactaaa ggcaaaaatc ctgtgtattt ctttgtgcat
    36421 ggaggtggat ggaatggagg tactgcaact cgtgttccgc cagcaagatt gcacacagat
    36481 gctaattatc tagctgatca attaggtgtt atttatgttg gattagggta tagatgcaaa
    36541 ggaaacaacg caacatttgc agatgctata aaagacttaa aagcatctgt tcaatggttt
    36601 tttgataatg cagatacata caatgcggac ttaacaagaa ttgggtttgg aggagcatca
    36661 gcaggttcaa cattggcagc tatgatggct caaaaatata aaaattgtaa actatttgtt
    36721 ggtgcagaag gcatgtataa tttagtagat catgatgcta aaaaatctct ttttcccagt
    36781 caaaaaggaa gagcattata tggattagcg acggaaaaag aaagtaaaaa agcatctagc
    36841 ttttataatt taagagaaag tcccccaact tctttattgt taaatggaaa agaagatgtc
    36901 ttatgtcatt attcacaaac agaaaaattt gctgaacaaa tcaagaaaaa aggaggcaaa
    36961 gtaaaagctg ttttgtacga taaaattaat cacacttgtt taagtgcatc ctaccctgaa
    37021 gtactaaaaa atagtgtttt agaaattgcc aaattgttta ttgaagaatt tcaactagaa
    37081 aacacaaata tgaatcaaat agaagtcctt ttagataaaa ggcttcaagg acagtatacc
    37141 aaagaaaata ttaaggaaaa agagatttta ggcacttgga aatttaagaa tattatcatc
    37201 actttaaatg aaaatggaca aggttattat ttaaattcta aaaataatag cacaaaaata
    37261 ttcacatata ctttagaaaa agattcgata actttcaagg ttaatggcaa aactaaaatg
    37321 ttttatatgc gcaaaaacaa tagaattctc tacgaatatg ttattgcaaa tactagagct
    37381 aaatatagac gttttaatta tatgaaagtt aaaaaataaa agcatctatt aaaaatcatt
    37441 catgaaatat tttttatata ccttattcat aattttaact tttggttgta aaacacaaga
    37501 cactgctaaa aagaagattg ctttaaatag tcagaaaaag aatttattgt ttattatagt
    37561 agatcaacaa agatatgatg cattgagtta tgcaggcaat actattttaa aaacgccaaa
    37621 tttagacaga ttagcaaaac aaggcgcata ttttaaaaat gcgtacactc ctgttgctgt
    37681 ttgtggacct gcgagatctt caatcttaac tggaacaaca ataaatacac accaagtaac
    37741 aacaaatgat aaaacctacg attataacga taccccagta atgaccatga aaacctttga
    37801 tgaaattctc acagaaaaag gatatcatgc agagtattat gggaaatggc atgtcttaac
    37861 ttcgcatgca gaggtctata aaaatccaaa taaatatgct aaaaacggga aatatatatt
    37921 taaaccccaa gggcaaaggc atttgtatct cgattattta aacgaggtat ttcctagaga
    37981 ggaacctaaa aaagggcagc ttttagatcg atttactaaa agaccttaca ccccagatcc
    38041 attagatata gattatggaa aaacatacaa tgacgttaaa aaagaagtaa aacatcgtca
    38101 ttctcaacca aattatcatg gcaaatctag tattcctaaa gaacatacca tcactgcgta
    38161 ttatgcgaat aaaaccattg acgcaatcaa gaggttaaaa aacaaacctt tcagcataac
    38221 gacctctttt cactttcctc atgcacccat gattccatcc gaaccttatt atagcatgta
    38281 cgatcctgat aagatgccta ttccctctag tattaaagat aatatgcaaa attcccctta
    38341 tattaatgca aatggtagaa ataagttgac tgtttttgca gatgaggaaa aaataaaata
    38401 tatgatttct aattattatg gtttaattac tgagttagat gattggattg gaaaaataat
    38461 gaagaccctt gaagatgaaa gtattgcaga aaatactatg gtgattttta caagcgatca
    38521 tggagagatg ttgggagcac acggaatgcg cgaaaaaaat gtattttatg aagaatcttc
    38581 tcacatccca ttaatgataa aaatacccca tgaaattaaa aaggaaacta cagtgaatgg
    38641 ttatgtctct aatgtagatt tattcgccac aattatggat tatttacaaa ttggaaatta
    38701 taaatccgat ggcgaaagtt tacgtgattt aatagaacaa aaacaaacga atcatgggaa
    38761 ctacgtagtt actgaatggg attaccgtgg gcctattcaa cctaattata tgattgtcaa
    38821 agacggatgg aaattaatga ttccgtacac agaagattca aaaatattaa atgttttata
    38881 taatttgaat gatgattctc aggagatgaa taacttatta gggaataacc ctgacagaag
    38941 aaaatataat gagaaagcag aagaattaag gatcaattta ctagaatggt tgaaaaaaaa
    39001 taactctaaa cattacgatg gtgtgtcaaa acgaaaatta atttaattcc ttcaaaatga
    39061 aattataccc tttacaattt acaccacttt acaaatacag aatttggggt ggagaaaaat
    39121 taaaaactga attaaataaa caatatacag aagaaaatat tggagaatct tgggaaattt
    39181 ctgatgtttc tggcgatgaa actgttgtag cggaaggtgc tctaaaagga caatctttaa
    39241 gcgatttaat taaagaattt aagggcgact ttgttggaaa tgctgtacat gaaaaatttg
    39301 gagaagaatt tccactatta attaagttta ttgatgcgaa aacaccttta tctattcaag
    39361 tgcatccaag taatgaagtg gctaaagaac gtcataattc atttgggaaa aatgaaatgt
    39421 ggtatgtaat gcaagcggat aaagatgcag aattgattgt tggttttgat caagaaataa
    39481 acactgatga ttataaaaca catttagaaa acaataccat tttaaatgta atgcatcatg
    39541 aaaatgtgca aaagggcgat actttttata ttcctacagg tcgggtacat gctattggag
    39601 caggtgtttt gttagcagaa atacagcaaa catcaaatat tacataccgt atttatgatt
    39661 atgatagggt agattctaaa acaggagaaa aaagagaatt gcataacgaa ttggcaattg
    39721 atgtcataga ttataaagtg cacaagaatt acaaaacgga ttattctata gaaaagaatg
    39781 tgtccaatac attggtgcat tcaccttatt ttagaactaa tattttagac atcaattcaa
    39841 cagtaaaaaa agattattct gtcatagatt cgtttattat ttacatgtgt gtagaaggta
    39901 cagttaatgt tatttctgaa ggagaaacct acaccataaa taatggtgaa acgcttatat
    39961 taccagctag tttaaaaaaa atcactttac aatcagaaag cgcaagggta ttagaagttt
    40021 actattaata aatagcgctt agttaattca atattaatag taaattaatg tgaacctctt
    40081 ttatttgaat aaaattataa attaaacaac atgaaaaaaa taattgtatt acttcttctt
    40141 ttgactgtgt cagtagctca ggctcaaaaa aatcaaaaag cagttgcgtt agcagaaaaa
    40201 ctatcgaaag taatggagtt tgatgaagat caaagtgcaa agcttctgga attaattctg
    40261 gatagaaaca acaagaaaag agctttgaga aaagaatacg cagatgataa agataccttt
    40321 aaagtaaaag ctaaagaagt agaaaaagca tataacaaag atttaagagt gttagctggt
    40381 atcgaaaagt ttaagctttt agttgtctat agaaaagcaa aaagagcagc aaataattaa
    40441 attatttaat aggttgtaac cctgaattaa ttgtttatta atcaataatt aagccattga
    40501 tgttttattt gttagcataa cagattataa taaaaatggt taaaaattat ttaatagcac
    40561 tcctatcggt tttaagtttt acaacttctt tagctcaaga aactgatgac aacaccaaat
    40621 acatagatcc aaccattggt aatgtttccc gctttctagt gccaacatat ccaaccattc
    40681 atttacccaa tcaaatgttg agaatgtttc ctgtaaaaca ggattatatt tcagacatgg
    40741 tgcaagcatt tacttttcaa gttcccgcac acagacgaca aggaattcta caaatgaaaa
    40801 ctactttagg agatatgaaa aacagttcct ggaataaagg aatggctatt gatcacgatt
    40861 tagaaatagt acatccttgg ttatattcaa cgtatttaat agaagatgat attaaagtta
    40921 gctttacccc ttctaaaaaa tcggcgattt ataaggttga atttccagag gggaaacaaa
    40981 aaaacttttt aataaaaggc acgaaagata tgcagttttc tgaaggtgaa aattcattta
    41041 ccattcaaga aaaaagaagc aaaccaacca gaggggaaca cgctgttata aatactgtaa
    41101 ccatttatgt atatggtaag gtcgtagatg agaataacaa acctattgaa aacatcaact
    41161 acatatttaa cactcacaaa ctacaaatta ctgcaacaaa aaacacaccc acaaccttgc
    41221 tcataaaata tgcgatttct tatgtgagtg cggcacaagc gaaagaaaac ttcaataaag
    41281 aaattaaaaa aaaatcgttt gaggatgtat ctaaagaagg aaaaaaagct tgggatacgg
    41341 taacgaatca aattcaagtt gagggtggaa caacggctca aaaaagaacg ttctacacat
    41401 cgctatacag aacgtatgaa cgcatggtgg atgtaaatga atatggacac tattatagtg
    41461 gttatgataa acaagtgcat aaaagtaatc gtccttttta tgtagatgat tgggtatggg
    41521 acacctattt agcacaacat cccttacgaa ctattttaaa cccagcctta gaaaacgaaa
    41581 tgctgaactc gtacacttta atgtatgaac aaagtggttg gatgccaaca tttcctcaag
    41641 tatatggaaa tcatttgtgt atgaacgcct accattcttc tgctattttt attgatggct
    41701 acagaaaagg gttgaaaaac tataatgtag aaaaagcata cgaaggcatc aaaaaaaacc
    41761 taatggaagg tacatttatt ccttggaggc aaggaaatcc gagaggcgcg ttagacgatt
    41821 tctatcacga caatggctat tttccatcac ttaaaaaagg agaacaagaa acaattggaa
    41881 atgtagatgg ttttgaaaaa agacaacctg ttgctgtaac tttaggagtc agttatgatt
    41941 tttgggcagt gtcagaattt gcaaaagaat taggaaacat agacgactat tcaaaactgt
    42001 ctccaaaagg aaacgattat aaaaacttat ggcattctaa aaaaaggtta tttatgccaa
    42061 aagataccga aggaaattgg gtaaatatta atccaaagct agatggtgga aaaggctata
    42121 gagagtacta tgatgaaaat aatgggtgga cctttgcttg gtctgtacaa catgatattg
    42181 caggtctcac caatttgtta ggcggtaaac tagccgctca aaacagatta gatcagttat
    42241 tcagagaaag tttgggcatt aggaaaagtg attttttcgt taatggttcc aattctacag
    42301 ggatggtagg gcagttttct atgggcaatg aaccctcatt tcatattcca tatttatata
    42361 actattttgg tgcgccttgg aaaacccaaa aacgtacacg cttcttgtta gacgtttggt
    42421 ttaaagacaa cattttcgga atcccaggag atgaagatgg tggcggcatg actgcttttg
    42481 tggtattcac ttctatgggt atctatccag taacaccagg cttaccatat tataacatca
    42541 caagtccaat tttcgaaaaa acagctatca aacttcaaaa tggaaatacg tttacggttg
    42601 tagcggaagg ttctagcaag agaaaaaaat acattcagaa agcatttatc aacgggaaag
    42661 agattttctc gccatttatt tcacatcagc aaattatgaa tggtgccact ttaaaattag
    42721 acttgggtga gttaccaaac aaagaatggg gtaaaaatgc agtaatacca aaataaaaaa
    42781 acaaacaaac taaatgaaaa taattagtaa taaacttaca gtatgcattg tgttttcttt
    42841 tttaatacta caaattaatt ccataaaagc acaagaaaaa ttaccgtatc ataattcaga
    42901 gttaaaaata gaagaacgaa tcaacgattt gttgcctaga atgactttag aagaaaaagt
    42961 taattatgtc acaggaggtg ttttaagcaa taatcaagaa tctattaatg gcattgaaag
    43021 attatcaatt cctgattttg taattgccca cggtcctttt ggtatgaaaa tgagaagaag
    43081 aaataaaaat ggaggcatca ctttagatgc aggtacttat ttccctgttt ctattgcgat
    43141 ggctgcaact tgggatatag ataaagtaaa acaaattaca tctgcaatag ggaaagaaat
    43201 gaatgctgta ggtgcaatgt ctaatgcggg tcctgcaatg aatattatta gagacccaag
    43261 aacaggtaga agttttgagt attttacaga agatcctttt ttaaacggac aaatagcagc
    43321 ggcttacaca aaaggaattc aaagcgaaaa aattgcagca atactaaaac actatatcgt
    43381 taacaatcaa gaattaaata gacacaaagt agatgttcag gttagtgaaa gagcgttaag
    43441 agaaatttat ttgccaggat ttgaaactgc cataaaagat gctgatgcca aaattattat
    43501 gggcgcttac aataaagtaa atggcgtaca tagttgcgaa aacgatttta ctttaaatca
    43561 agttttaaga aaagaatggg gttttagagg tttcgttctt tcagattggt ctggaacaca
    43621 atctactgtt gcttctgcaa ataatggttt agatgtagaa atgccaagac ctagatggta
    43681 tggagataaa ttgttaaaag ctgtaaaaga taataaagta agtgaagatg tgcttaacac
    43741 tatggttaaa aatgtgttgc gcgttgtttt ttggagtggt gcttttgacc aaggcccaat
    43801 gtatgataaa aatattgtac gttctaaacc gcatttagaa atggcaagat cagcttcatc
    43861 tgaggcaatg gttttactaa aaaacgaaaa taatacactt ccttttaatc ttaataaaat
    43921 taaaaatatt gctgtaattg gcccaaatgg aaattatggt gagcatttta ataatggtaa
    43981 atatgatata gggttgtttc aaggaggagg aagtgcaaaa atagtctcta aacaacagaa
    44041 tgtaatcact ccttttctag ggattaaaaa taatataaca aaagatgtta aagttattta
    44101 cgaacctggt tgttatgcag agtctggtta cggtttaata ccaaccaaat atctttcagt
    44161 agataataaa gaaggtattg agtcttcata ttataataat gttggtttta aaggtgcacc
    44221 tttaaaaaaa gaagtaaaca aaaaattagc ttataattgg ggaagaggat tagaaattcc
    44281 tgaagctggt actgctaaga ataatgataa atataaattt tctgtagcat ttaaatcaac
    44341 attaaaagta ccagctacaa gagattattc ttttgaagtt agaaatgaag ctggtagcgc
    44401 aaagattttt attgatggaa aattgattgc agaaaataaa aaaggaagca gaattgattg
    44461 gaataataca ggtaacatta aattagaaaa aggaaaagaa tatgaactag aagtaaagta
    44521 cgctagtttt ggtggtcata tttcaaattt aagaattggt tgggactatg aaaatattca
    44581 atacctagaa agagcaaaaa tagcagccaa aaatgctgat gctgttgttt taacagttgg
    44641 gttaagtgct aaagttggcg aaacagaagc tggagacaga agaacattag ccttgccaga
    44701 agcacaacaa aatttaatta acgaaatatc aaaaataaac aaaaatcttg ctgtagtttt
    44761 agttgcagga agcgctgtaa ctatgaatag ttggttagat aatgtacctg ctattttaga
    44821 tgtttggtat ccaggagaac aaggtggaaa cgctattttt gatgttattt ttggcaaagt
    44881 aaatccttct ggaaaactgc caataacatt cccgaaatcg tatagccaat accctgctaa
    44941 tttttattct tatgatagtg aaatagaata taaagaagat atttatgtag gttatagata
    45001 ttttgataaa tataaaaaag aggttttatt tcctttcgga cacggtttga gttatacaga
    45061 ttttaaatat tcaaaattaa aagttagtac caaaaagaac acaaccaacg tctgtgtaaa
    45121 aatagaaaat ataggaaact ctgatggtgc agatgttatt caactttatg taagagattt
    45181 aaaatcttca gtcgatagac ctataaaaga attaaaagct tttaagaaaa tatatcttaa
    45241 aaaaggagac aaaaagacaa tagaatttaa acttacagaa agagcttttg ctttttggga
    45301 tagcgtttct aaagattgga aattagagcc tggagaattt gaaatattaa ttggtaagtc
    45361 tagcagagat attattttaa agaaaataat taatgttaag cgataaagag atgcgtatgt
    45421 taacaaaaat aatgatggtt atttttttat tcatcataac taattccata aaagcacaag
    45481 aaaaattacc gtatcaaaat tcagagttaa aaatagaaga acgaattaac gatttgttgc
    45541 ttagaatgac tttagaagaa aaagttgaat tagtaacagg agataaaatt cctgcaaaag
    45601 gtgttattgg ctcagaaggg ataaagcgtt taaacattcc tgggtttaaa atagaacatg
    45661 gtccttatgc ctttaaaggt tggtttggac ccaatgaagc taaagaaatg ggaacgtatt
    45721 ttcctgtttc cattgcacaa gctagtactt gggatagacc tttaatacaa gaaataaacg
    45781 ctgcaatggc gtcagaaatg aaagcttctg gcggacaagc aaatgcaggg cctgcaatga
    45841 atattataag agatccaaga ggaggtagga gtttcgaata ttttacagaa gatccttttt
    45901 taaacggaga agttgccaaa gcgtatactt taggtttaca aagccaaaaa ataatggcaa
    45961 acttgaaaca ttatgtttgt aataatcaag aatttaatag acacaagcta aatattattg
    46021 taaatgagcg cactttgcga gaaatatatt taccaggatt taaaaaagca atacaagaag
    46081 gtggtgcttg gagtgttatg ggtgcataca ataaagtaaa tgatatttac agttgcgaaa
    46141 accctttttt attaaataaa atattacgag aagattgggg ttttaaaggg tttgttttat
    46201 cagattggtc tggtacacat tctacagcta attctgcaaa tgcaggttta gatatggaaa
    46261 tgccaagaga acgctggtat ggtaaaaaat taataaaagc tgtagaaaat ggagaagtaa
    46321 cagaacaaac tattaataaa atgacaggga atttgttaag aggtatgttt tggtctggtg
    46381 cttttgatac aaaaccatct ttagataaat ctatattaca caataaaaaa catttaaaaa
    46441 tagccagaga agcatcagca aaaagtatgg ttttattaaa aaatgatgct caggtactac
    46501 catttaatgc tgataaaatt aaaaaaatag cagtaattgg tcctaatggt aattatggta
    46561 ttcattataa caatggccaa tataatccgc atttattaca aggtggagga agtgcttttg
    46621 tagaagttaa agagcattta atgataacgc cttttcaagg aattaaaaac aacgtagaaa
    46681 aagatgttaa ggtcacttat tctccgggaa gttatgcaga atctggttgt ggaattatac
    46741 ctgttaagta tattaaaaca ccaaatggta aaccagggtt attagcaacc tactttaata
    46801 ataattctaa aaaccgtaaa gaagttaaaa gagaaattga tttggttgta tctaaagttt
    46861 ggaccaaaga attagatatc ccagaggctg gaaatgaaaa agatgattta tctagattct
    46921 ctgcacaatg gtctgggatt ttaacggctc cagcaactag aaattatact tttagtgtta
    46981 gaaactctgc tggtagtgca aaactattta taaatgataa attaattgct tccaataaaa
    47041 atggaaattg gttagattgg aatggtatgg gttctattga attggaagct gggaatcaat
    47101 acaaaattag agcagaatat gcaaagagtg gtcctcgtgc agattttcgt ttaggttggg
    47161 attatgaaaa tgtagcttgg ttagaacaag caaaaaagat agcaaaagaa gcagatgctg
    47221 ttattttaac agtaggtctt tctggtcata tgggagaaag agaagctgga gatagaaatc
    47281 atttaagatt atttccagct caagaaaact taattaacga aattgctaaa attaataaaa
    47341 atacggtagt tacaattatt gcaggcggtg caatagatat gagaaattgg ttgccaaatg
    47401 tgtcttcagt tttaatggcc tggtatcctg gggaacaagg aggtaatgga ttggtagatg
    47461 tattgtttgg taaagtaaac ccaagtgcta aacttaccat aacatttcct aaatcgttag
    47521 aacaatatcc aaaagatttt cattctagag gagacggaaa cgaatataaa gaagggcttt
    47581 atgtaggtta tcgatatttt gataaattta aaaaagaaac tttatttcca tttggtcacg
    47641 gcttaagtta taccaatttt aaatactcta aactaaaagt aagtaaaaag aaaagcagta
    47701 caaaagtttc cgtaaatata gaaaacacag gttcatttga tggtgcagat gtagttcaac
    47761 tttatgttag agatatagaa tcttctgtgg atagaccttt aaaagagtta aaagaattta
    47821 agaaaatata tcttaagaaa ggggagaaaa aaacaatcga atttaatctt acaaagagtg
    47881 cttttgcctt ttgggatagc gtttctaaag attggaaatt agaatctgga gaatttgaaa
    47941 tattaattgg taagtcgagt gaaaacatcg cattaaagaa agtaatcaaa ctttaaataa
    48001 aagaattaat tatgaaaaaa tatagtataa tattagtttt attgatgtct ttttttagct
    48061 gtaaaactga aaaaaaagtg gaagtttcac aaaagccaaa cattcttttt ataatgacgg
    48121 atgaccacgc gttggctgcc attagtgctt acaagggttt tctgtctgaa gttgcaccca
    48181 ctccaaatat tgatagaata gcaaatgatg gtatgcgttt taataatatg ttttgtacca
    48241 attctatttg tggaccctca agagcatcga tcttaacagg gaaatatgcg cacgtcaatg
    48301 gattttttaa aaatgaaggt ggtggcgatt ttaatggcgc acaacaaacg tttccaaagc
    48361 tattgcaaaa agcaggttac gaaactgctg taattggaaa atggcattta ggaaccgcac
    48421 caacgggttt cgattactat aaagtactgt ttaacaaaga aggacaaggt tcttattttg
    48481 atcctgtttt tgaaatggca aatgatagta ttgttgagga gaaaggaaaa ttttctacaa
    48541 ccgttattaa agacgatgct attaattggt tgaaaaacag aaaagacgat acaaaacctt
    48601 ttatgttgat gtatcaattt aaagcaccac acagaccttg ggatccagga cctggttatg
    48661 aaaattattt aagtgatgtt actttgcctt atcctacaac ttttaatgat gattataaag
    48721 gcagaaaagc cgctaaaaat tcttggatgc gaattgatgg gcatatgaat agaaaggatg
    48781 tgaaaattaa accaccatca ggattaacgg aggaagaatt aattgcttgg aacaaatacg
    48841 gaaataacga tggagaattc tggactcctg atccaaagat gacagatcaa gaacgtaaaa
    48901 actggaaata ccagcgttat gtaaaagatt atttacgggt tgtaaaaggc gttgatgatg
    48961 caattggtga gatgttaaat catttagaag taagtggttt agcagaaaac acaatcattg
    49021 tatatacttc agatcaaggg ttttacttag gtgaacacgg atggtttgac aagcgtttta
    49081 tgtacgaaga atcaatgcac atgcctttat tgataaaata tcctaaaaaa ataaaagcag
    49141 gaagtgtcaa caacgattta atcctaaatg ttgattatgc gcctaccctg ttaagtttag
    49201 cgggcgtcga aactccaaat gatatgcaag gaaaaagctt tgtccctgtg ttagaaaaca
    49261 ccacaacggc cccttttaga gacgcagtgt attaccatta ttacgagtat ccttattggc
    49321 ataatgtgca gccgcattat ggcattagaa cagacaggta taaattaata cattactatt
    49381 atgatatgga tgaatgggaa ttattcgatt tagaaaaaga tcctaatgag accaataaca
    49441 tctacgacac taaagaaaac agtgcgttga ttgcaacttt aaaaacccga ttagcatcgc
    49501 ttaaaaaaga aaataaaatg gatttgtctg atgaagaatt aaaagaaatg acagacatca
    49561 gaattaaaag acgttacaga gttgagccag cgaattaagt ttaggaaaaa aataattctc
    49621 ttactatata gttaacaagt tcgcaattat tttgggcttc attaaaaggc gcttcttttt
    49681 gtttggaacc gtctgaagaa cattatcata taaatggtgg tattatttta agaaataatt
    49741 tatctctaat tggtgttcac ggaccaactt ctagaggaac aaaacactca ataaagaatc
    49801 aaccggttgg aagtgtcttt aaaattacag atcaaaataa tgtatttatt actgtagaat
    49861 ctgtaacaca gataaaaagt taaccgtttc tgtaatagga ggtagattta gaaattatat
    49921 gagcgattgt ccaattttta ttgaaaataa aaaagccgtt gttcagtttt ctggttgttt
    49981 tgataaaaat gaaaacgtgt gtaatgaaat tataaaacct tccaactaaa attatttaga
    50041 aagcggataa aaatcttcct ccatttttat cgtatttaca agtgaatttg gttttttaaa
    50101 aattctgatg gaagcacccc aaacatatct ttttttctga tacatttttg ttaaaatagc
    50161 tttcatcgtt tcaaaaggga taattttaat agctcttttt attggaaacc aagctatatc
    50221 tgtacatcct gggggaattt ttaattcacc tgatttgtat tttgcactgt aataattaaa
    50281 taatattggg tatgtacctt tattataata aaaagtaaat aaaccacgta aacgtaaatc
    50341 tttgaacttt atacccaatt catctgccat aaaacctgta aattcagaaa tagttctagg
    50401 gtcaacatat tttttcccag ctaactccca aatgccattg tattttacta ataaaacttc
    50461 atttttttta ttggttacac ataacttaaa gtacgaaaaa ttattttttt gggcagagag
    50521 gtaataagag tttaaaataa ctagaaaaaa tgaaaacaat attttgttta aaatactaat
    50581 attaagtttt ttgaaaatca tatttcgcaa tttaattaat aaaataacaa cttttattac
    50641 acgtgtaata tattcattat atttgataat caaatcataa actgatgaaa aaaagtatgt
    50701 atgcaagttt gctaattctt ttgattgttt tcaatcatct aacagcatat tcacaaaata
    50761 aattagccga taaagtaaat gtatttattg gtacaggcgg tcacggacat acttttccac
    50821 atgcaatggt tccttttggt gcagttgccg taggtccaga ttgggaaacc caagggtggg
    50881 atgctgctgg tggttatcat tatgatgcaa aaaatatttt aggttttagt caagtacatt
    50941 taagtggtac aggcttaata gaaggtggtg atttacttct aatgccaaca gtaggaaaaa
    51001 taaaagtaga cccaggaact catgaaaacc ccgatgctgg ttatcgttca cgcttttctc
    51061 atactgatga aaaagcaact cctggttatt atcaagttcg tttgctagat gataacatca
    51121 acgcagaaat gacagctaca gaacgtgtag gttttcataa atacaccttt ccgaaatctg
    51181 acaaatcaca tgttttatta gatttggtgc accatataaa aggcggagga agtggcgtaa
    51241 aacaggctta tattcaaatt aaagataccc aaactgttac tggttataga gtaacaagtt
    51301 cagtttgggc agcaaataga caattgtatt ttgctatcaa attttcaaaa ccatttatat
    51361 ctaatgtaat atatgatcct agaggattgg tttttaataa aaagaaaaag ttcctttggg
    51421 atatggtaga ttattctgct ccaaaaatta aaacattttt caattttaag actgaagaga
    51481 atgaagaaat aatggtaaaa attgcaattt cttctgtatc aatgaaaaat gctttagaga
    51541 atttagaaac tgaaattcct cattggaatt ttaccaaaat taaaaaagaa gctagtcaaa
    51601 aatgggagca acaactccat aaaatagagg taaaagcaac gccagatata gaagctaaat
    51661 tttatgctgc tttgtatcat aataacatac atcctactat aaaccatgat gtaaatggag
    51721 aatatagggg tatggatcaa gaggttcata aaaccaaaga ttttacacat tacaccatgt
    51781 tttctttatg ggatactttt agagcagcac acccactttt tacaattatt catccagaaa
    51841 gaacaaaaga cattgtgagt acaatgctta attttcaaaa agaaaatcca cgtaaaatgt
    51901 tgcctatgtg gtctatgtat caaaacgaaa atacgtgtat gattggctta catgcattgc
    51961 ctgttattgc tgatgcctat tctaaaggat tgataaaaga ggatgcaaaa gatttgctaa
    52021 aatcaatggt aataagcgcc aatcaacccg gaatagatag tacagcacac agaaatattt
    52081 acccctctta ttatggacaa caacactatc ttaaaaaagg ataccatcca aatgatttgg
    52141 taagaacagg cgtttctgta acattagaac acgcttatga tgattgggct gtagctttat
    52201 tttctgataa attaggtgat aaaaaaacca cagatacttt tttaaaaaga gcacaatcct
    52261 ttaataatgt ttgggatgat aattctaaat tttttcgggc aaaacttaat aatgaaaaat
    52321 ttatagaacc ttttaatcca agagcgtatc acagagaaga ttttcatgat agagattata
    52381 cagaaggaaa tgcgtggcaa tatttatggt ttgtgcccca cgatgtatac ggtttagcag
    52441 atttattagg aggtaaaaaa gcgatgagta aaaagttaga caaacttttt actttaccag
    52501 aacaagattc taaagttggt gatgtttctg gttttattgg cgattatgca cacggaaatg
    52561 aaccttgtca tcacgtagcg tatttgtata attatgttgg acaatctcat aaaacacaaa
    52621 aactaattca tcaaatagat aaagattttt ataaagctgc accagatgga tatattggta
    52681 atgaagatgc tggccaaatg tctgcttggt atgtgtttag tgctttaggc ttttatcctg
    52741 taaatcctgc tggtggaatt tatgtatttg gttctcctct ggttgaagaa gcaactttaa
    52801 atttagaaaa tggcaaaata tttagtgtaa gagtaaaaaa ttatggagat aaaaatatct
    52861 atattaaatc tgtacagtta aatggacaac catataacga ggtatgggtt aaacatgaag
    52921 atattgttag aggtgggata ttagaattta caatgtgtgc taaacctaca aaatggggta
    52981 aaaaatcaaa acctgtgcct tatgcaaacg gtaaagtaaa ttaatttttt tgttaatgaa
    53041 gaattttaaa ctaattatat ttttattgct tattgtagaa atatctgctc aaggaattat
    53101 tgaaaactcg agtggtgatt tggaattaga tgagattcga aaagaaataa cttctaatat
    53161 tacacaaaga aaaaccttta aattaagagc tataaaaatg aagttatggg ctgctatgtt
    53221 gcaacaacaa ggcattcctt taaaagagta tgttgctatt gataataggt taaacaaagt
    53281 aacaagatgg aataatcttt ggagtggaaa taaaccacaa caattttcag acaagcaaat
    53341 gcaaaaagtt tgtttaatta ttgatgctgg ttatgctatt ttagaaaaat atcaagcgat
    53401 tgctaatact cgaaaatcaa cagattttac cagtaatcta aatcctttaa actacaacaa
    53461 acaaaaagaa attccttgga catcatacaa aggaaatgag ggtttatctg gttatacagg
    53521 tgcttttgga ccaacaaaag gtgagaaagc ttggaaattc cctattggtt tagcttggga
    53581 atcaaaacca gctatagaag gaagtcgtgt gtatatctca tcaccaggaa ttagaaccaa
    53641 gttgtattgt ttagatttaa atacaggaaa atcaatttgg aaaacccaac aagaaataga
    53701 aattatggga gatcaattat accacgctcc taataaccag tcaagtccag ttattttaga
    53761 aaattatatt atgtatagag aaatgggtgc aagagggaac aaaggcccaa caaaagacgt
    53821 ggttttggtt gataaaaaaa caggggaaat tactaaagaa attgaagttg gtcatgtaga
    53881 ttatagagct ggtcatgctc cttttgctgc taataatgat gtagttgttt acccttttgg
    53941 tgtgcaagat attcatacaa cacccccttt aacacaagct tttgacagga tgatcgccaa
    54001 gaatataaaa acaggtcaaa agttatatga aatgtatatt ggttacacgt tttcagaacc
    54061 tcatttagat aaagaaaatt gggcatatca aggaactgca gaagggtatt tatatgcttg
    54121 gaaagctgat gaaagattgc acaataggcc caagcctaat tggatgttta gagcagaagg
    54181 agctataaat gataaagtaa ttaccagtgg aaactttgtt ttgtttgggg caaatgatgg
    54241 tgttttttac tgccttaata aaagaactgg taaattaatt tggaagcata aattagatat
    54301 aattgaaact aacgctttca ggcatttttc tgcaccttat gttgcaaacg gaaaagtagc
    54361 tgtaggtagt gcagacaaac atttctatgt ttttgatatt aaaactggta aagttttaat
    54421 caataaaaaa gcagatgatt ggattcgttc agctccagtt gcatcagaaa ataaattctt
    54481 ttttgctaca atgaaaggta ctttatatgg tgtagaattt cataaaaaca aatccaaaga
    54541 attgtttaaa acacaaatta gtcatcatcc tgtttttgct gatctaagca taaaagatga
    54601 taaaattgtc attaatgatt ctgatttata cacgcattgt tacaatacaa aaggtgataa
    54661 aatttggaaa attagtacca tagatagttt tgtaaaagac aatacaagaa tattttctga
    54721 tcaaattgca ggaggtgcat attaccaatc taaaccaaca gccgcagatg atatggtttt
    54781 tgtaggttct ccctcaaggt ttatttatgc tttagatgct aaaacaggaa aagaaatttg
    54841 gaaacatgaa attggagcat ctatttctgg agcaccaact tattatcaag gtaaaattta
    54901 tgcaggtcaa caaggaggtg aagatgattt ttactgcttg gatgcaaaaa caggtaaact
    54961 catttggaaa caaaatgtag attgggtttg gggttctgct acttgttctg ataatatggt
    55021 ttatatccca ggaatagatg gttatgcctg ggctttagat tcaaatactg gagctatgat
    55081 ttggaaaaaa ccattttcac gttcagtttg tagtgaacca gcagtagaag gaaatatcgt
    55141 tatttttgga agttgggacg attatttaaa agcgtttaat aaaaaaactg gagaattact
    55201 ttggaaatat aatggaggag gtacagattc tggtgtagct gtcataaaag atggcaaagt
    55261 gtatttaaaa aataaatgcc tcgatttaaa aaccgggaaa ttgatttggg agtttaaaga
    55321 tggtaataac atttttaata ttacaccagc tgttcacgat ggaaaagtgt atatgtcttg
    55381 ttggcatggt ctgggtttag gtggcgtttg tatagaagca gttgtgtatt gtatagatgc
    55441 aaaaactggt gatttgaatt ggacacaatt aggtgcagga ttaagcagtc ctgttattgg
    55501 tgaaaaaggt aatgtatatt tctcaaatat tgcagaccca tatttttact gtgttgacag
    55561 tgaagggaat attgatggca caaccaacat aaaatggaaa tataaaatgg gtaataaggt
    55621 agaagaatct gcaccagctt tatataaagg aagagcatat attatgtctt ctgatggata
    55681 tttacatgct attaaataaa aaataacaac gaccataaac agctaactat ttttctaatg
    55741 gttgaagcat tttaatgatt tgtaatgttt cctgaactat ttgttttagt ttatcaaaat
    55801 ctttgttttg aataatgtcc tttgaaatca gtttagaccc cacacctaca caagtaacac
    55861 cagcatcaaa ccatcctttt agattttcct ttgttgttga cacgccacct gttggcataa
    55921 tattggtcca aggttgagga cctttaatag cttttatgaa gtttggccca taagtatctc
    55981 ccgggaataa ttttactatc tcacaaccca attcttctgc attggctatt tctgttaatg
    56041 agccacaacc tgcagaccat aatacttttc ggcggttaca aacaatggca atatcttctc
    56101 gtaatacggg ggttacaata aaattagcac ccaatgacat atataaagat gctgctgccg
    56161 catcggttat agagccaaca cctagtatca ttcctggtaa ttcctttatt acatatttgg
    56221 taagttctcc aaagatctca tgagcaaaat ctcctcgtgc tgtaaattcc aataacctgg
    56281 ctcctccgtc gtagcaagct tttaaaatgt tcttacttaa ttctatatct ttatgaaaaa
    56341 ataatgggac taaccctgta cttttcatca cttgtgctac ttctattcgt gtgtattgtg
    56401 ccattgtatt ttgtttatcg tgctacgcgt ccagaggcat caccttccat taatttttct
    56461 acttcttcaa tcgttactaa gttggcatct cctttaatag tatgctttaa acaagaggct
    56521 gctactgcaa aatcaagtgc attttggtta tcttctggat atttaagtaa tccatatatt
    56581 aaacctccca taaaagaatc tcctcctcca actctatcca caatatctgt aatttgatat
    56641 tggcgagtat agaacatttt ttttccatcg tataaaacac cagcccaagt attatgagat
    56701 gcagaaatag aacctcttaa tgttgtaatt actttttttg cgcttgggaa tttttttatc
    56761 atttgcttac aaacagataa aaatgcttct gctttaatat catgcccatg tttgtgcaca
    56821 tctaaccctt ctggatgaat accaaaatgc ttttctgcat cctcttcatt tcctaaaatg
    56881 atatcgcaat aagatgtaat ttctgtcatt attttttctc tatgtgcatc atcacaatac
    56941 ttccaaagtt tagctctata atttaaatct gtagaaattg taattccttt tgcgcttgca
    57001 attttaacgg cttctaaaca aacatctgca gctccttgag atattgcagg tgtaattcct
    57061 gtccaatgaa accattctac accatcaaaa acggcatccc aatcgatcat tcctgattct
    57121 atttcagcaa tagcagaatg tgctctgtca tacaccacct tagatcctct agacacagca
    57181 cctgtctcta aaaaatatat tccgaggcga ttgccacccc aaataatttt atcaacccca
    57241 acacctcttt tacgcatttc catcattgca ctttcaccga tatcattttt cggtaaacgt
    57301 gttacaaaat ctacatctac tccgtaattt gctagtgaaa ctgctacatt agactctcct
    57361 cctccgtata tgacatcaaa acttgacgct tgcgaaaatc ttaaaaatcc ttgaggagct
    57421 aagcgcaaca tgatttcccc aaatgttact acttttttca tattaaaaat aattagattt
    57481 taaatttata aattaaataa tcttattaaa acattgatat ttctggaata taacttacca
    57541 acattaaaat aattattatt atcatcagac tcgaaccttt aacatggcaa aaccaacata
    57601 aagtgtaaat atataatggt taataaggta ggaaaatcta cactagcttt atgtaaagga
    57661 agcacatgta ttatgtcttc tgatggatat ttacatgcaa ttaaataaaa aataaattgc
    57721 ttattctaca gcgtgcacat atccatcacc agcaagcgcg aacactttat ctctataaat
    57781 acaaagggta gattcttcaa tacgagttcc cattttataa ttccataata attttcctgt
    57841 ttcttgatct aaacaataca aatacggata gtttccagaa ccaatataca gtcgtccatt
    57901 agctaaagca ggtgcagata aacctcctcc atcaggaaat gtccaattta ctttggctgt
    57961 ttttgcatct acgctataca cttttgaggt taaaggaact ccttttaaac caataccaac
    58021 tcttgctgta aaaaagcctt tgccgttatg aaaagccggg cttgcattaa aatttgtata
    58081 ctttccttta tcactttcat ttgtgtttcc ttctgttaaa atttcaccag ttttagagtt
    58141 aaaactcata aaaatattac tgtgatgagg caaataaatt ttaccatctt gagagataag
    58201 ggtaccagaa tctaaaccaa caccattggc tttccatata atttttccag tttttttatt
    58261 gaaggcgtat aaagatctac tccaagatcc aaaatagaca atatccccat caatagcagg
    58321 ttctgcagga actgattttg cagttgggta catccaaaca atatggccgg ttttcccgtc
    58381 taaacaaact gcataaccat taactgtagg cacgtaaact aaaccgtcat ctactgttgc
    58441 agaaccccaa acccatccac caggaacagt ttgcttccaa acgacttcgc cagtttctgc
    58501 atctaaacag tagaagaaac gttctcctcc ttgttgaccg acatatactt ttccgtccat
    58561 aattgcaggc ccaactgaaa tggctcctcc catttcaaat ttccattttt ctttgcctgt
    58621 atcagcatca acagcatata aaaaaccagc aggatttcca aaaaataatt tattatttgc
    58681 tgctgtcggt ttggattgat aataggtacc accagaaagt acatccgtaa aaatacgttc
    58741 tccttcgttg tcccaataag ctgataaaat gctgtgtttc caaattactt ttccgtctaa
    58801 atccaagcaa aacgttagta aattactgtc gtttaaaaca attttatctt cagaaattgt
    58861 taaatctgca aaaataggat gtgtgctaat tcgcttgcac caaacttgtt ttccgttttt
    58921 cttatacttg taaatatttc cttgtacatc agcgaaataa atgtgctttt tagtagcaac
    58981 tggttttgct cttatccaat cttttgtttc ttttttccaa agaatatcac ctgtatttac
    59041 atcaattgcg tatgcatttt tatttgcaga acctatgtat aaaacgtcat tatcaattaa
    59101 cggatttgta aaatgtttac gcgctctttt ttcaattttg tttacttttt tagaccaaag
    59161 taattttcca tcaacttcat ttaaacaata gataacacca tcatttgcgc caaaatacac
    59221 ttttccatcg tccaataata cttttgtatt tatagcacct tcagctttaa aattccaagc
    59281 aattaatttt ttttcattgg ttgcttgttc gttattaaag tttttttgac ccgaaacacc
    59341 aggctttaag tttaaagcgt ataaataacc ttcagtagtg ccttgaaaaa cttgatattt
    59401 agacaaaaca ggttctgcaa gtgcatcaat atcacctaca ttaaaatccc acatttgttt
    59461 tttattattt ttatctttac aaattaatct attaaaattt tgacaaacag gcggatattg
    59521 ataaatatct gaaactccaa aaggataaac cacataatcg ctattacttg caacaggtgc
    59581 attttgcgtt ctataatcta catgacctgc ataagatttt gagatggttt tacctgtgtt
    59641 tttatcaata tacactaggt tttttgcttg tcctttattg cctccgtgac tatttacttc
    59701 acgtaaaatt attttatcac cttgaattac aggtgtcgac atcattgcag gatatttgta
    59761 aataccaaat aacggatgct cttgtgttga tttccaaaga attttccctg tttttaaact
    59821 tagcttaaaa cacgtagtgt acattcctgg tgaagttaca taaacactac cattttcaat
    59881 aactggacgc acataccaac ccaaacctac agggaatttc caggcagttc ttccatattt
    59941 tggacctggt gcctctgaat atccattgtt gtgtttgttg gattgaaaca tgggccattc
    60001 agcatccata tttccacctt ttggaaatcc ttttccatca ctttcaaaag gtttaaaaat
    60061 tgaaccattt tttaaatact cattgtgaat ctcttctaat tttgcgaaac ctgcatcaat
    60121 taaaacagtc attttttgag ttgcttctat tttttctttt cctttttttc tatttacttg
    60181 gttttctagc tgataatatt ttttatcaat atcataaaat gaacgtaaat ctgcacctaa
    60241 atgttgcaat gttcctaccc acatatacat caaaacagaa tgttctctaa aattttcttt
    60301 ggttgttgaa ttggtaacaa tttctttacg aactctatct atatcttcac ttccacttgt
    60361 ggtaaatgag ttttgagcat ctataacaaa agtttgtatt aaaaataaga ctgtaaaaaa
    60421 tagttttgag gttttcatat atgtgcttat tttttttctg tactttctct aaaaataatc
    60481 ttaccttcta ttaatgtgtt ttctgtaatg ggtttattat taataagaag tagtaaattt
    60541 tctaaagctt tttcagtagc tttttttaaa ttcaatttca cagtggttaa gggagggttt
    60601 aagaggcttg aaatttttac atgtccaaaa ccactaacag caatatcatc tggaattttc
    60661 aagtcaaatt tttcacaagc attgtaaact cctatcgcaa tagaatcatt agcgcaaata
    60721 actacctctg gtaaattgtt gtagttttca agaaaagtac taaaatcttt ttctgcatta
    60781 gttttatcta attttgtatt tagacaccat tcttcaggaa ccgaaatatg agcttctttt
    60841 actgctttat taaaaccatt taaccgatgc ttactaatac tgatttcttc atttccgctg
    60901 ataaacatca actttgtata ccctttatta ataatctctt ttgtaagctg atatgataaa
    60961 ttctcatcat caaaaaatac accaatagca ttttttaaag aaacaggttt gcgatctaaa
    61021 tatataaaag atttgttatg cttatttaat agattatgta ctttatgttt ttgagaagta
    61081 gctacagaat caatgataat tccatcaaca ttcatagaaa gtaaagattt tacattatcc
    61141 aattcagcct cttcattttc aaatgatacc attaatatta tgttgtaacc aactttttta
    61201 gcattactgt ataattcttc tattattgta gaaaagaaag aatgatttat ttttggcaca
    61261 attacaccaa tagtatttgt tttttttgtg gataaacttc tacctacaat attgggtata
    61321 tagcctaatt cgtctgcaac tttctttact ttttctcttg tgcttagagc aatatcagga
    61381 tgattttgta gagctttggt tacagtaact ctagaaatat taagtaaatc tgctatatat
    61441 ttttgattta ttttcacgga acaatttaat atgatttttg gctaagctac aaaatatatt
    61501 acacgtgtaa tatattttaa ttacatttga taaatattta aaaaaaatga gcaaatacaa
    61561 actaccaaat aaaccatttg aataccaaaa cttcataaat ggtgaatata taaattcatt
    61621 aagcaatgaa atttttgaga gaaaaagtcc tgctcacgga aatttaatag gaacttatca
    61681 attaagtaat aaacaagaca cagaacaagc tatttctgtt gccaaaaaag cttttaaaag
    61741 caattattgg tcagatatgg caggttcaga tcgtgaaaaa ataatcagaa aagcagcttc
    61801 gattataaga gaaagagccc acgaattagc tttaatagaa actttagaat caggaaaacc
    61861 gattagtcag tcattagatg aaatggaatg ggcagcaggt atttgggatt atgccgcaac
    61921 tttagcaaga catatagctg gagatgtaaa tacaaatctt ggaaaagata tgacagtgat
    61981 gttgcaaaaa gtaccaattg gtgtagttgc tatgataaca ccttggaatt ttcctttgct
    62041 aattatttct caaaaactac caattgctct ggctgcaggt tgcaccgctg ttataaaacc
    62101 atcagaaatg actcctggaa caacattgtt attgggaggt attttaaaag aagcaggttt
    62161 gccagatggt gttgtaaata ttcttgctgg ttatggtgat cctgttggaa tgacgctttc
    62221 tgaaagcaat aacgtagata tgatcacttt tacaggaagt acagatgttg gaaaacatat
    62281 tatgagagct gcatctggga atcttaaaaa agtagcacta gaattgggtg gaaaaaatcc
    62341 tcaaattatt tttcctgacg caaatataga cgcgcttata gatgctgttg tatttggtgt
    62401 ttattttaat atgggagaat gttgtaatag tggaagtaga attattattc atgaagatgt
    62461 tgttgaagaa tttcaagaaa aagtagtagc gcattctaaa aaagtaaaac tgggcgatcc
    62521 cttagatcca agtgtgaaat ttggggcaat catcaacaaa atgcaactag ataaaattaa
    62581 aaagtatgta gattcaggaa ctgctcaagg agcaaaacta ttgttgggag gaaatcaaat
    62641 aaccataaat aatggcaatt attttgaacc aacaatattt acggatgtaa aaccggaaat
    62701 ggaaattgct tgcgaagaaa tttttggacc agtactttct atcctaactt ttaaaacaag
    62761 aaaagaagcc atagaaattg caaatagtac accgtttggg ttgtctgctg gtgtctggac
    62821 aaaagatcta gatactgcaa tgattatgac tagagagatt gatgcaggta cagtttgggt
    62881 taataattgg atgtctggta atcccgaaat tccttttgga ggttttaaac aaagtggaat
    62941 tggtagagag ttaggtccag gtgctattga tgaatttatg gaaactaaat cagtaatgat
    63001 taaaacagaa gtttctaacg gaagctgggt ttaaaaaggg aagtacatga gaaataaaaa
    63061 gtttcaaatt gtaagtgcag aagaggcagt atcttatatt aaagataatg atacggtggt
    63121 ttttggtggt gcaggtgctg gtcacgcagt tcctgataaa gtgatggaac atttaggaaa
    63181 acgttttgta gagacaaatt cacctaaaaa cttaaaaacc attcatccct gtggtattgg
    63241 cgataatgat acaagaggat taaaccatat tgcttttgaa ggtttaatag atacaaatat
    63301 tggcggtttt tggggaaatg caccaaaaat gtctgcttta gcaaaagaaa ataagataaa
    63361 aggctataat ttacctcaag gagtattaag tcacttaatg agagcttctg cttcaaaaaa
    63421 accaggtgtt attacaaaag ttggcttaaa aacatttgta gatcctaatg aagaaggcgg
    63481 taaaattaat gcgattacaa cagaaaattt tgtttctcac ttaatgataa aaggttcaga
    63541 ttatcttttt tatccttcag taaatgtaga tgttgccatt attagaggca cttctattga
    63601 cagtgaaggt aatttaacta tggaagagga ggtaggttct ttttcaatgc tatcaattgc
    63661 gcaagcagca aaagtaaatg gcggaattgt aattgtgcaa gtgaagaaca tcaacactaa
    63721 taattgtatt ccaggtacta taaaagtgcc tggtgtattt atcgattatg tggttcaaga
    63781 caaaacgcaa ggaatgactt ttatttctac ttttgataaa gctttagtgg atagaaaaga
    63841 acaatatacc tctgatgatt taaatttaac aggtttaaag cgcattatta tgcgaagagc
    63901 ttctctagaa ttaaaagaaa atatgtttgt taatttgggt tacggtatgt ctgatggcgt
    63961 tccaattgta gcccaagaag aaggtattgc agataaatta atctttatga tagagcaagg
    64021 ttctacaggt ggtataccaa caacaggatt aaattttggc gcgatgtata atccaacagc
    64081 tattttagat gatggttatc agtttgattt ttttcagggt ggcggtttgg atattgctta
    64141 tttaggattt gctcaaatag atcaatttgg taatgtgaat tctagcagat ttggaaacat
    64201 tttaacaggt tgtggaggtt ttattgatat ttcacagaac gctaaaaagg ttgttttctg
    64261 tgggtcattt gctgtaaaat cgcaacaaga aattacaccg gagggattag aaataagcaa
    64321 ttctggtaag tttactaaat ttataaataa agtagaacaa attacttttt ctagtgaata
    64381 tgctttagaa aataatcaag aagtgttgta tgtaaccgaa agagccgttt ttcaattaac
    64441 taaagaagga ttgcttctta aagaaattgc agcaggagta gatttgcaaa aagacatttt
    64501 agagatgatg gattttgagc ccgtcatgaa taatccactg ctttattttg attccaacat
    64561 cttcaaacat ggcaaactag aattatgata agaaaaagca gtagtatgac agatttaatt
    64621 ttatcatcct tacacaatgg cgtttttaca attacgttaa actatccagc aaaaatgaat
    64681 tgtatggggt ttgaaatgtt agaaggattg aatgatgcta ttaattttgc gaaaaaaagt
    64741 gaagacgtta aagtaatcgt aattacaggt gctggcgaaa aagcattttc gtcgggtgca
    64801 aatattaaag aattcaaagc tttaaaggac gttgaaatta cacgttggat agaatttggg
    64861 aatggtatta ataacaatat tgaaacgatt agcaaaccaa caatagctta tattaatggc
    64921 tatgcaatgg gtggagggtt agaattggct ttggcttgcg attttagatt ggcatctaaa
    64981 aatgccattt taagtactcc agaagtttct aatggatggc ttcctggttg gggaggaatg
    65041 acgagaatta gacgtttggt tggagaagca aatgcaaaaa aaataattct tctttcagaa
    65101 aaaattgatg caaattcagc actacaaata ggattaatta caaaaatttc tacaaaagaa
    65161 gaactgcata ttttcacaaa taatttgcta gaaataaaac ctcaagtgta tgcgatggca
    65221 aaatctgcat taatggatgc tactagaact acttatggat ctgatataaa ttttgatgta
    65281 ttagcggtaa aaatttcttc ctaataaaaa ccaaagaata acagaattta tgatactaag
    65341 tgatataaat attcaagatt taaaaaaacc tttagatact ttttggaagc tagcgactga
    65401 aaaagcgttg ctgttacaca aagaatatga tacaaaccaa ggttctcctg tttttacggt
    65461 acatggaaaa tatacaacaa gaggttggac agaatggacg caaggttttc agtatggaat
    65521 tacattatta attgcagaag caacttcaaa taaagagtta ttaaaaatcg gaaaagaaaa
    65581 cacttttaat aatatggcac atcatttaag tcattttggt gtacacgatc atggttttaa
    65641 taatttaagt acctatggaa acctgctacg tatggcaaat caaaatttgt ttgatgccag
    65701 caaagaagaa aaagagtact ataaattggc attaaggatg tccgcttctg tgcaggctaa
    65761 aagatggaca aacacaaaag agggtggttt tatctattct tttaatggac cacattcctt
    65821 gtttatagat accattcgta ctgcaagaat agttcttgcg ggtcataaat taaaacatcg
    65881 ttcgctagat gaaaacgata caaaaataga tcttttacaa cgtgcaattg aacacgcctt
    65941 aacaacggca aaatatgctg ttttttatgg agaaggtaga gatatttatg atgaatgggg
    66001 gcgtgttgca cacgaatcta tttttaatac aaatgatggt aagtatcgtt gtccaaattc
    66061 acaacaaggt ttttctggtt ttacaacttg gactagaggt ttggcttggg caatggtagg
    66121 tttttctgaa tttttagaat ttttagaaag cgagaaactt tcttttgaag gtcttgaaga
    66181 tgtaaaagca acacttttaa aagccgcaaa agcaacttgc gatttttata taaaatatac
    66241 ttcatcaaac ggaattcctt attgggatac tggcgcgcca aacatcaaca aactaggaaa
    66301 ctatagcgaa agagaagcag agattaataa ctcttatgaa ccgatagata gttctgcagc
    66361 agcaattggg gctcaaggac ttttaagact ttctcatctt ttaaaagaaa cagaagcaaa
    66421 agcttcaaaa aagtatatgc aagcaggttt aggagtctta caaactttat tgtctgatga
    66481 ttatttggca acagaaccaa cacatcaagg tatcctaaaa cattctgttt atcattggcc
    66541 aaatggatgg gataatgtac ctaaaggaag taaagttcca caaaacgaat ctagtatgtg
    66601 gggagattat catttggtag aactctgctt tttagcaaaa aaaatatccg aagataaata
    66661 ctatacgttc tttgatatga ttcattaatt taaaatcaag agttatgttt cattttttac
    66721 acgtaaccat agatacttta tattgtagta cttaaattac tttattaagt aataaaggtt
    66781 aatgttttat tagtgcttta ttaataagca ggtattatta ttgtgttatt aagaatagaa
    66841 gatgcaaaga cgaaatttta ttaaaagaac tgcggtgcta tctgctgctg catttatatc
    66901 tccaagaata ttcgcaaccg caaatagtta caatactaaa aaagaaattt ttaaaggatt
    66961 tatagtttcc gattcgcatt ttggttgggc acataaaatg caacctacca ttaaagagca
    67021 agcagaagct gtaaaaaata ttttgaataa atttccagat ttagatattt ttttagatac
    67081 tggggatgct catcataacg atcatcataa caatgcaaac ccacacaaag cccgaaaaga
    67141 ttgggtagat attatacaag gtggttgtgg ccaacttcct ttttattacg taattgggaa
    67201 tcacgaatta cgctcaaatg aagatgatga tccagaaatg cgttcaaata ttatggggag
    67261 taatacctgc agaccctatt atagttttga tatgcaaggc attcatttta tctctttccc
    67321 acaactgatt agagctacct atattacaga agaagcttgg gattggttgg atttagattt
    67381 ggcaataaac aaagacaaaa ccattgtaat gttatctcac aataatatta ttggcacaac
    67441 aagaggaaat gaaaatgggt atagaggtgt aatggatagt gataaaatgg tcgatatttt
    67501 taagaaaaat aaaaatatta ttgcttggat gcacggacat aatcataatt ttgaagtcat
    67561 aaatagagat gatatgttat tcgtttctaa tggaagaatt ggtggttttg atcctagtag
    67621 aggtaaatat ggtataggag gtgtttattt tgaaatcaca aaagagatgc ttactgtaaa
    67681 atgttattcc gcagaaaaag atatgttttt agattctttt gatgtgtctt taagtcaaac
    67741 acttgatgta aaaactacgt ttgataacaa agcagatttc gcttacagtt atggagttgg
    67801 tggagcagta aatggcgaac gtattcctgc atatcatcat cacgttggtg aaaataccaa
    67861 atcagaatta tttttaacag gttgtgaaaa tgcggttatt aacgatgatc acgcaatgac
    67921 aaaatacaca gaacgaaaag cgtatcatgg attagataaa attttgtttg ctgcaaaagt
    67981 gaatcacgga aatgctggtt ttgaatatgc aaatccagga attcgtttaa aagcaaatga
    68041 taactggtgg actaccttaa caatgccatc agataattat gataaatatt cgtattatag
    68101 atgtccattg ggtcaaaagt acaaagcgag tatcgactta gatgtaaaag gaatcaaagg
    68161 cacacagcgt ttatggtttc gtttgcatat ttatgatcta aatggacgaa aattaagaat
    68221 tgtacagtca gatcaaatca ttttaggtga tggaagacaa caattcgatt gtttattaga
    68281 tgtgccaaac ttgccagaat ttgatacgat ttatagcaat ccagaaagcg ataatttagt
    68341 aaacatcgct gtagaagctt cttttactgg gatgaataca gatgtagata ttatctatct
    68401 aaaattagaa caagaacata cttctttaaa tacagtagat gctggtgtaa ttattgatac
    68461 aaaaagctac caaacctttg gtgttttggc aaaaggggat attaaaaaga ttgatttaga
    68521 gaaaccttta gaaacaagaa gtgtcaatca aatttcaaca tcaggaaaca aaagagttac
    68581 ctatttagta tgtcattcaa atatgaaatg gcaagtcaga aatgccacag taacgtattt
    68641 agataatcat attaaaatag gcaaaataag aaaccatatt tcggataaat tagagattat
    68701 tatctctcca cttcaaaaaa atataggccc ttatttacat agagttcgct atgcagaaaa
    68761 catcaaatta gtgccttatc aatcaaaaaa cagatcaata aaagccacta tagaaaatgt
    68821 atttcaaaat gcagaagtag atttttatag tactaaaaag ccaaaagtgg ttgcaggtgt
    68881 taccagttgg atttataaag acaatatagt caccgcaaaa atatcaaaac ccacaactgt
    68941 tcttgttaag ttttaaaaat tagattatga ctaaaacaaa aaataatttc aaatcattac
    69001 ttgttgtatg tacacttgct gccatttttt tcacatcctg taatactcaa ggacaaacaa
    69061 caaactcaaa agacaagact tttttagtag attatgtaaa tcctttaatg ggtacagatt
    69121 ctaaaaaaag tatgtctaat ggaaatacct atcctgcaat tgccacccct tggggaatga
    69181 atttttggac accaatgact gcagaaatgg gaaatggttg ggcttataat tatgatgatg
    69241 ataaaattag aggaatcaaa caaacacatc agccaagtcc ttggttaaat gattatgctg
    69301 cattttcttt tatggcagtt acaggtgaat taaagtatca agaagatgaa agagcttctt
    69361 ggttttcgca caaggcagaa actgttacac cttatcatta tagtgtttat ttagcagaat
    69421 atgatgttac tgcagaagtt gctccaactt ctagagcggc acattttaaa tttacctttc
    69481 cagaggcaga ttcttcatac attatgttag atgctttttt caaaggttct atggttaaaa
    69541 ttttaccgaa agagcgtaaa attattggct attgcagaaa caatagaggc ggtgtgccag
    69601 agaattttca taattatttt gtagcagaat ttgataaaga ttttgaaatg acccacactt
    69661 ggaaagacaa ttggatactt caaaaaaaca acttaaatag cgaaggaaaa cacgttggtg
    69721 caatcattgg ttttaaaacc aaaaaaggag aagttgtaaa cgtaaaagta gcatcgtctt
    69781 ttataagtct agagcaagca aaaataaatt tagatagaga aattggaaaa gattcttttg
    69841 atgaaacaaa agagaatgca aaaaatgctt gggaagagga gttgagtaga attaaaattg
    69901 aagatgataa tattaataac atcaaaactt tttattcttg tttatacaga gtcttactat
    69961 ttccaagaac attttatgag tttgatgcag acaataaaat gatgcattac agtccataca
    70021 atggaaaagt tgtacctggt tatatgttta cagacaatgg tttttgggac acctttaggg
    70081 ctgtttttcc attttttaat atgatgtatc cagagcagaa taataaaatt atggaaggtt
    70141 tggcaaacac ctataaagaa tctgggtggt taccagaatg ggcaagtcct ggacatagag
    70201 ctgttatgat tggttctaat tctgcaccta ttattgcaga cgcttattta aaaggaaaca
    70261 ttaaaaatga aaaaactgca gaaattttat ttgaagccat tcttaaaaac gcaactgtag
    70321 aagaaggaag accagtaagg tctgtaggca gagaagggtt acattattac aatactttag
    70381 gctatgtacc ttttgatgta aatattagag aaaatgctgc caaaacatta gaatatgctt
    70441 atgccgattt tacgattggg caaatggcag aaaaaatggg aaaagatgct attgcaaaaa
    70501 agtattatga gcaatcgcat cgttataaaa atgtatttga tccattaaca aatttaatgc
    70561 gtggtaaaaa tgaagatggt acttttcaaa gtccttttga tcctttaaaa tggggtggtg
    70621 cttttacaga aggaaatagt ttacattata cctggtctgt ttttcaagat atagatggat
    70681 tgattaattt aatgggcgga aaagaaaatt tcatcaaaca attagatggt gtttttacaa
    70741 tgccaccaaa atatgatgca tcctattacg gaaaggtaat tcacgaaatt agagaaatgg
    70801 aggttgcaaa tatgggcaat tatgcacacg gaaatcaacc catacaacat atgatttacc
    70861 tctataatta tgcaggtgtt ccattcaaag cccaagataa aatcagaaaa gttttaacca
    70921 aactatacac accaactcca gatggttatt gtggtgatga agataatgga caaacttctg
    70981 cttggtacgt ttttagtgct ttaggttttt attctgtaac tcctgcaact gatgaattta
    71041 ttataggaag tcccttgttt aaaaaagcaa cattacattt aagaaacgga aataccttta
    71101 caattgaagc aaaaaacaat tcaaaaaata acttttacat acagtctgca agtttaaata
    71161 attctgatta tgaaaacagc tttataaatt gtagcgacat tcaaaaagga ggttttttag
    71221 aatttgaggt ctctaatact ccaaataaaa gttggggaag taaaaagcaa aacgctcctt
    71281 tttctctgag tctaaaaaaa tacaaatagg tatcaataaa tactttttaa ataaagtaaa
    71341 atttaaattc aagtaataat taataaaaag tgatatgttt cattttagtc catttgtttt
    71401 atcatctaat tctagatccg ctttagttct ttttagtttt ttatcgactc tttttttgaa
    71461 ccctttaaat gcccaagata gtttactctc taaagactct tttagtattt caaaaccaca
    71521 atttactaaa gtaggtaaag gtctatgtaa agtgcaagat ggcgttcttg caacacgtga
    71581 ctcctatgct tctattggga gcgcagaatg ggaaaattat acgattagtt ttgaggcaag
    71641 aaccccaaaa actgaagaac aagtacaaat atggtttggt tttagagaac aaggaagaaa
    71701 caaccgttat ttagttggtt ttaaaggagg gtttcaaaat gatattgaaa tagctcgcat
    71761 ggggcttatg ggggatgatc gatttttggg aattagaaac ttagatttta acccaacttt
    71821 aggggtgtgg tatgctttta aaatagaagt atgtaaaaat cgttttagag tttttataaa
    71881 taatgaaaac attccaagaa ttgacgtaat tgatgataaa ggagatatgt taactaaagg
    71941 caaagtagtg cttggtggcg cttggataaa gaatgaattt agaaatttgg aagttacaag
    72001 gctttcagat acttacatgg atcctattaa gtctaaagaa tactcttact atttaacccc
    72061 taagcagaaa gttgaaaagc gaataaaaga aagaaaacaa tataaaaaag taaaaatttc
    72121 tcatataaac ccaatacgaa caacaatttc tttagatggc aattggttgt ttaaaccaga
    72181 tcatgagtta ataaatagag aacaagcaat tgacgctaat tcatctgatg acgattggca
    72241 tattttggaa gtgccaaatt tttggaaccc ttctcgtata tggttacatg gtgaaacttt
    72301 tatggatgaa gaacaccaaa aaggggcttc tgatacttat tttcaaaaag aaactgaccg
    72361 ttgtgaaaac tacactttcg attataaaaa aacaaatatt ggatggtata ggcaatgggt
    72421 tgatttgcca gattcattga atgataaaaa tatagaacta aattttgatg ctgtttcaaa
    72481 aatggcagag gtttatgtta atggcaaact tgcgggaaac aacaaaggca tgtttggcga
    72541 aattaaatta gatattacta aattccttaa accaggtagt aatttaattg ccgttaaggt
    72601 aatgaaggat tatactaaag atattaaaaa tgctaatgaa attgctacaa tagccgttac
    72661 tgtagaggta acaaaccaaa tgctaaaaga tatacctcac ggttttttcc gtgatgaacc
    72721 cgtaggtatt tggcaaccag taaagttaat aattacaaat cctgtaaaga ttgtagatac
    72781 ttatattaaa ccaaatttga ctggagcacg ttttgaaata caactaagaa atacaagtaa
    72841 attaaaaaag atatttaatt taaatacgtc tataaaagaa aaggggacag atgatatttt
    72901 aattgaaagg gaatcaataa aaaaaatcat actaaaagag ggtgagtata aaacagtcac
    72961 ttttgaaatt aataatctaa atcccaaatt atggtctcct gaaaccccta atttatatag
    73021 ttttaatttt aatttaaaag aatccaaaac taataaatta ttagattcag aaacaatcca
    73081 atctggattt agaacatttg aaaccaaagg agattatttc tatttgaatg gaaaacaata
    73141 ttggctgcga ggtgcgaatc atacgcccca tgctttaggt attaatgatg cagatttggc
    73201 aaacaaaact cttcaaatgt atcatgatgg aaatattgca gtaactagaa gtcatacaat
    73261 accatatagc gaagtttggc taaaagcagc agacgaaaaa ggagtaggag taagttatga
    73321 aggtacttgg ccttggctta tgataggaat tggagaagga tccataccta aaaaagaatt
    73381 attgaatatt tggtctaatg aatggattag attaatgaaa aaatatcgaa atcacccatc
    73441 tttactatac tggacaatta ataatgaaat gaattttact cacaaaaaag ataaattatc
    73501 taaaatggaa cagaaaatgc aaattgtttc tgatgtggta aagcaaatgc gcattgcaga
    73561 cccaactcgt ccaatatgtt ttgattcagg gtatactaga aaagcagtta agaataaccc
    73621 taacaagaac ttttttcaaa aatacgatga tggagatatt gatgatggtc ataattatca
    73681 aggatggtat aatacctcag tatttgatgt atttgacaaa aaacaacttc taaacagaaa
    73741 aacgaatgga cgccctttaa tttcgcaaga atggtcttcg ggatatccaa atacggaaac
    73801 tggacaccat acacgttctt atttatggca acatcaaaat acacaaaccc atataggaaa
    73861 tcaagcgtat ccttttggaa acccttccta cagtttagaa aataatgctt ttttaacttc
    73921 agaattagta gaagctgtta gaagaacgca tgataaatta gctggtatgc ataatttctc
    73981 aagcatcaca tggtttcaga atgtgtatga tgcagaaaaa gtgaaaccat atccaacgta
    74041 ttacaggatg aaaaactcct taaacccaat attagtcagt gctgaattat ggggtagaca
    74101 ttattttact ggagataaat tacctacacg tttttgtatc gttaatgata aattaaatgg
    74161 agaagattta gaggcatcta ttttagaatg ggagatcact tacgaagaca atagaattgt
    74221 ttcttctgga gaatattcta ttcctaaaat tgctcactat tcacgcaaat ggttaactcc
    74281 aaatataatt ttgcctgaaa atttttcagg aaatagatta gatggtaaac taaaactgta
    74341 tttaaaacaa aatagaaaag ttgttgctaa aaatgaatat aatcttttca tagcaaaaaa
    74401 atcttgggta aaacctttac ataattctaa aaaaattatt gtcgtagatt ttgataataa
    74461 tacaatacct gttttagata tgttgaatta taaatatata aaagtaaata ccctaaatga
    74521 ggccttcagc aaaaaagcag atatttatat tgtctctggt ttatctgatg ttaaaaattt
    74581 tgatactaaa aaagctaaat taattttaga caatgtaaat aaaggagcaa aagtactatt
    74641 attaaaaact ggtgaaaaag ctattgctat ttttccaaag catattacta aataccttaa
    74701 caaaaagatg gaaacagctc atatagatat aacagaatca aaagttttta aagatttaga
    74761 atattttgac ttacgttatt tttcaaatcc caaagcagaa aaaccattag tttactccgg
    74821 tctatatcaa attaatgaga gtaagtcaaa tatagtatgc atagcatctg gatgtcaaca
    74881 cagatatgcc agaggccagg atagaagaaa agaaatgtta actatgaaag ggtttccgat
    74941 aatctctatt acaaataaag gaaaagcagt attttcggaa atgatgacta ataaaggttt
    75001 gtacgatcct gttgctgcaa aattaataat caatttaatt tcagaaacat tagaataata
    75061 atatcaatct tgcatttata aaatggaaaa tttgctattt tctttgagta gaacaaaata
    75121 gaattatatc acagtattaa attgattatg aatgaaagct aaaaaaatat tttttttaat
    75181 gattagtata ctttttttag gatgcttttc atcgaagtca caggttggta atcccgaaaa
    75241 aacaaagaaa aaccagaagc caaacgttat ttttatttta acagatgatc aaggctctat
    75301 tgatgtaaat tcttatggag caaaagattt ggtaactccg aatatgaatt acattataga
    75361 aaacggaatc agttttactc aattttacgc ctcgcctgtt tgttcgcctt caagagctgc
    75421 tttattaacg ggtaaaactc ctcaaagagc aggtttatca ggaaatgctg tgccaaattc
    75481 aaaagtaaaa aaaggacttc ctggtacaga atacactatg gcagaaatgt ttaaagatgc
    75541 aggttatgct acagctcata ttggaaaatg gcatttaggc gatgctccag aaatgactcc
    75601 aaatgctcaa gggttcgacc attcttttgg tcatatggtg ggctgtatag ataattactc
    75661 gcatttcttt tattggagtg gacctaacag gcacgattta ttcagaaacg gaaaagaagt
    75721 ctattatgat ggacaatttt ttcctgactt aatggtcaac gaagcttcta attttattga
    75781 agaaaataaa aagaatcctt tctttatgta ttttgctgtg aatatgccgc attatccata
    75841 tcaaggcgat gcaaaatggc tagactatta taatgataaa ggagtttcat atccccgaaa
    75901 tttatatgct gcatttattt caactttaga cgaaagaatt ggtgcactac ttaaaaaact
    75961 cgatgaatta gggatcaaag acaatactat tattgtattt caatctgaca atggtcattc
    76021 aacagaacaa cgtgcgcatt ttggcggagg aaacgctggg ccttatagag gtgcaaaatc
    76081 gagtttgttt gaagggggca ttcgagttcc agcagccatc acttggccaa ataaaattca
    76141 aaaaggcgcc attagaaatc agtttggagt aaattcagat tggatgccaa ctctggcaga
    76201 attatgtgga attaaacttg attcacaaga tttggatggt aaaagtctag ttgacatcat
    76261 caataatgaa aaagaaaaaa ctcggcatac agagggctat tgttggcaat atcaagatat
    76321 gtgggtggca cgcaagggaa attggaaatt gttagggaac ccaagagata ctagcaagaa
    76381 aacatataaa ttaaaggaaa aaagattctt ggtaaacctt gatgatgata ttggtgaaac
    76441 tataaatttg gctaaaaaac acccaaataa agttatcgaa ttagaacaac actataggaa
    76501 ttggttaaaa aaaaactaaa aactaaagta aaatgaaaaa tctatcttat acagtattac
    76561 tatcgcttat tttaattgga tgttctagtg ctaaaccaaa acccgtacaa gaaacgaaac
    76621 aacctaatat tctttttatc atgtctgatg accatacgaa gcaagcttgg ggaatctacg
    76681 gtggggtttt aaaagactat gtacaaaata gaaacataga aaggttagcg aacgaaggag
    76741 ttgttttaga aaattgtttg gtttcaaatt caatttgcac gccaagtaga gctaccatac
    76801 tgacaggaca gtatagccat agaaatggta ttacaacatt aggaaaaggg ttaagtccta
    76861 cgtataataa tattgctaaa gaaatgggta aaggaggtta tcaaaccgct ataattggta
    76921 aatggcatct aaaacaagaa ccaagtggtt ttgattatta ttgtgtcttg ccaggtcaag
    76981 gcttgtataa taatccgatt atgaaaacca aagaaaattg gaaagactat aataaaggag
    77041 gaaaaatata cgaaggtttt agtgctgata tcattgcaga taaaacaata aattggattg
    77101 aaaatagaga taaatcaaaa ccatttatct ctttttgtca ttttaaagcg acacatgaac
    77161 cctatgatta tccagagcgt ttctctaatc tatatattaa tgaaacaatt ccagaaccga
    77221 cctctttgta tgataacgga cccaatacta caggacgttc actaattggt cagtctatag
    77281 atagtctagg aaatcgatat gttttttcaa caaataatcc tgataaaagg tcagattata
    77341 tgcaataccc agaattgcct ttttctattg atggattaag caaaaaagaa gcaagaagta
    77401 aagtatatca aaaatttgta aaagatttta tgcgatgcgg tgcggcaatt gatgataata
    77461 taggtaagct tttagattat ttagaagcgt ctggtttaga cgaaaacacg atcgttattt
    77521 atacagcaga tcaaggatat tttttaggag agcatggttg gtttgataaa agattgattt
    77581 atgaagaatc cattcatatg ccatttgtaa ttcgttaccc caaagaaatt cccgcaggaa
    77641 aacgcaataa agatattata gaaaatgtag atttctctgc attatttgca gattatgcgg
    77701 ggataaaata tccagaaaat atgcaaggta aaagttttag agaaaattta aaaggcaaca
    77761 cttctaaaga ttggagacaa tacgggtatt accgatattg gcaacatcag aaagacagac
    77821 caggtcattt tggaattcgt ggaaagcgtt ataaattagc tttttactat ggaaaagggt
    77881 ttaaaaataa tcataaacaa gcagatgaaa atacgaaatt ttgggatttt tacgatttac
    77941 aaaaagatcc taatgaactc cataacgcct ataaagattc aacatatcaa aaggttataa
    78001 caaaattaaa aaaagaactt ctcaaacaga gagagctttt aggcgataca gataaagatt
    78061 ctaaaaaaat acaaaatagt atcaagacgt attgggatag taaatcttaa aaaagagtat
    78121 tcaataattt agtaaagatc aatgattcta ttgtaaatag tattgttttt aaaagtattg
    78181 tgtttcgata cttaaaaaga caggaaattt ttgagctacc taaattcatg agtttttctg
    78241 caatattact cgcgatataa gaatcttgac caataaatac tttattgtgt ggcattaaat
    78301 aaatcaataa ttagtaaata aaaaatgtat aataatgaga gttagaaaaa agataatatt
    78361 tttttatgct gtgttatctt ttcacatgat agcaaattgt caaaaaacac aagtcactca
    78421 aaaacctaat attctactca tttgtgtaga tgaccttcgc ccggaattga agagttttgg
    78481 agctgactat attagctcgc caaacattga tcaattggca acagaaggct ttaaatttca
    78541 gaaacatttt gcaaatgctc ctagttgtgg accatctcga tatactttat taacagggca
    78601 gtatggaaca gcaggaaata atgcgctttt tcttcgggca aataaaataa aagagggcac
    78661 aaaaataata aatcaaagta tgccggagtg gtttaaaaca catggttata caacggtttc
    78721 ggttgggaaa gtatctcatc accctggagg tagaggtggt aaggattgga atgatagcac
    78781 aaaaatagag atgccaaatg catgggatag acatcttatg ccggttgcgg aatgggagca
    78841 tccacggggc attatgcacg gattggctaa cggagagatt cgcttaaaat caagtgatat
    78901 gaacgttttt caaacagtaa agggaactga taatatatat ccagatgggg caattacaga
    78961 ggaggcattg aaacaattaa aagaactcac tacaattaat aaaaatccat tttttcttgc
    79021 cgtaggaatt atcaaaccac acctgccttt tggtgcgcca aaatcttatt ttgatcaata
    79081 tgaaggtgtt caacttcctt caatagaaca ccctggaaaa ccggaaggga ggagcacatg
    79141 gcatggttct agtgaattta agcaatacaa tcgttggggt aaaaacgcga atatagatac
    79201 tgtttttgcg gatgaagtgc gtcgtcatta tgcagcttgt gtgagttatg cggatgctca
    79261 agcagggaaa atactcgcag aattaaaacg tacaggagcg gatgcaaata ccatcgttgt
    79321 cctttggggt gaccatggtt ggcacttggg agaacacgca atctggggga aacatagttt
    79381 gttcgaggaa tcgttacatt cacctttaat aattcattat cctggtatga aacataaagg
    79441 cgctaacaca gatgcgatcg tggaaacctt ggatattttt ccgacattat gtgatttaac
    79501 aggaattgaa attcctaagt atgcccaagg ggtatcactg aaaggaatat tagtagatcc
    79561 agaaatacct ggtcacacgg ctttcgcata taaaaaaggg gcttcaacaa taagaacttc
    79621 aacgcatagg atgatacttc atcaggacgg atttgtagaa ttgtatgatc atactactgc
    79681 agaaaaggaa acaaaaaatg tagctgtaaa atacccaaaa ttagttgagg aattaaagaa
    79741 tgctttaaat actagattaa attaattaaa taacaacata tgattttaac aactagatgt
    79801 atctttatag tagtattcgt tttaagtagc atgctaacga atgctcaaac aaaaataatt
    79861 gcgcatcgcg gattttcagg aatagctccc gagaacacgc ttattgcttt tcaaaaggcg
    79921 attgaatgta aagcggatta tttcgagttg gatgttcata gaaccaagaa tgattctatt
    79981 gttgttattc acaattcatc tatagataag acgagctcca atggttttaa aggagaaatt
    80041 gccgaaatga attatagtga tttaactgct gttaaagtag gttacagtgc taaatttggt
    80101 gataaatatg aaaatgaaaa gattccaact ttaagagaag cccttgcgtt ggcaaaagga
    80161 aagattaagg tctgcattga aataaaggtt tatggaacag agaaagaggt tcttaaaatt
    80221 gtaaatgacc ttggagtaaa agaggatgta atcatatttt cttttaagta ccccgtatta
    80281 gccaaaataa gacaactgga taagaatatt ccaatccttt ggctcataaa taaagcagat
    80341 aaaatgaccc tagagtatgc taaaattatt gaattgaatg ctattggagt tggacctgaa
    80401 actactgtta caaaagagta tctaaacttt gcgcacgaaa acgctattga agtgtggaaa
    80461 tggacagtaa ataaggaaga tgaaatgcaa cgattaattg atcttggatt agatggatta
    80521 attactgatt tcccagataa agtcttaaaa aaaacaaagc aaaactcaaa ataaacgcaa
    80581 ctaaataagg cgtttattca aaactttgtt aaagccatca atagcaatgt ttaaaaaaag
    80641 agatggtatt tgtagttttt ctaacttgct aacaattaat tttgtttcta ctaaaaagat
    80701 aggaattagg atgaccgccg ttggtttcat ttctaacaaa gaaaggaaga aatcattttc
    80761 gtgtattact tttcctccat ttttaaaatc atttctttta tttaaattca ctttaaaggt
    80821 aatgtcaaat tcaggtggta ctttgatcat ccgtaattat aaaaacaatg tttggtttat
    80881 tattttgtga aatgaaagat tgaatgcaaa ataaaaaaca aggttttaaa aaaaacctgt
    80941 tttttatttt taagtgtttc ttgtaaaatt atatttctta attaatcaag aattttttag
    81001 agaaaaattt agtaggtgtt ttacctacta atatataaat accagtttgt aatgaattcg
    81061 catttactct ttgattttta gctacatctt ttaaggttaa aattttaact cctaaaatat
    81121 tatatatttc aatggatact ggttctgtta ttgtatgttg taattctaaa atttttgacg
    81181 atttattata ataaacagaa agtttagttg ctaaaaaatc ttctttatct aaagataacg
    81241 ttaagccaga atcccaagca ccaacgtcat taccatcaga tccaaaatca atagggctat
    81301 gttccgtaaa acttacagca tcatattcta ctttaccagt agttggatta aatgttagat
    81361 tagaagatgt aaggtctgct ggagtacctg tacctccttt gattcctgtt atagaaccag
    81421 taccttcatc ttgattatct acattagtac taatccattg tgctatagaa gtctcaaaag
    81481 tttgtgttcc attaggacct gcaccccaat ctgatggagc attttgatca ttattcaatt
    81541 tattattata aaataagcta tttgaaacag tagtattacc gttatctgtt cttattgttc
    81601 cataatcttg gttagtagta ccggttgtat tttgaaaaaa tgtacaattt gttatactat
    81661 ttgtactact agcccctgca atatataaag cagcaccacc aacggcacca gcatcaccag
    81721 ttgtttcatt atcataaaaa gtagaacctg ttatggtgaa atttgctgaa ttagcataca
    81781 aagccccccc ttttgtagct gctgaattac ttttaaaaag tgaatttgtt attgtaattg
    81841 ttcctgattg cccaaaaata gcacctgctt cttctatcga agtattactt tcaaatgagc
    81901 tgtctattat attcaaattt ccattggcaa aaaatatggc accaccacca gctccattag
    81961 atacagaatt acccgttata atgcaattat taaaagtggc tgtagcccca gcattgttat
    82021 taaaaaacac actaccacct gcaagcgatg tgttatgacc tgaaaacgta agatttttaa
    82081 aagtaacatc tgccgacgtt gctccattta ttgtaaagag tctgtctgta ccaccatttc
    82141 catctataac tgagttagca tccaaacctt ctatagtaaa tgcaaaattc ttagaggtta
    82201 gattagcgcc atctggtgca atggttccta taattataag tttatcacct tcagaggtta
    82261 tattagacat ggcaacgcca aagttgtcta atgcatttga ttcacttgtg ccatccatac
    82321 taccagcacc tgttgcagaa acataaacta tattttgtgt agttatttgg taatcattgg
    82381 tttgtattgt attagacgct ggagaagtcc ctattgtgtt tgtggatttt aacctgtaaa
    82441 aatagttttc ttgttgtaaa tctgtatctg tataagtttc tgtatttgca ggaagtgttg
    82501 caattgtctg aaagataaca ccatctgatg agcgttctaa aatatagcta tcttcttcaa
    82561 tagatacatc atgccatgta agttctaaat acttttctgt atctgtaaac atataatcat
    82621 ttggaaataa ctttcctggt gtatctggca atacaccatg tgaagttcta tcttcaaatt
    82681 gagcggtata taaagattgt attcttaaat tctctccagt tccctcaata taacctactg
    82741 gatgcctaaa aggggcctct ccattaacag tggcatcaca accaatagca tagttttgac
    82801 caataggtgg tttttgaatt gctatttgat tagaaggtgc actaatattc caagccacgc
    82861 cgttcgttaa agtccaacca tgccctgttc catagctccc tctattgtgt aaccctaaaa
    82921 taccagttgc attggtgttt gtccaagaaa tattatccca aagtactcct tgactccagc
    82981 gtctatggga ctcggatctg gtgtaatctc cagaagatga acaattggta aacacaattc
    83041 cattaacatc actcgctcca ttagcaacaa atgtatgcct accgttagat gccgtgcaat
    83101 tttcaaaaag aatattgtta cagaagtcag ttacttcgaa attgtatctc catcctccag
    83161 aaattggccc atgcatatct aggacattgg tatcaattac agaacaacgt gtggcttcat
    83221 caaatttaac accttggtcg ctcactctta aaatggtgac gccttggacc caagaattat
    83281 ctaccccaat catatgaata cctattttga catgatctct gcctgttact cctgatgatt
    83341 ctacaaatat tcgtaagttt tcaacaccac attcttttaa ttgactatta ccattatatg
    83401 tgtacacgta ggattgagac aatgaccgat ctaatgtatc gtaaataggc gttgctacct
    83461 gaattttgtt accatcaata ctcgtaatat gtctattgaa aactaaattt attgtattcg
    83521 gctcccacgg ggcgtccgaa gcaacaccgc cattatcaac tgctgctaac cacgctgctg
    83581 tactaggatg ttttatgata atattatcac caacattata aactgatgca tctgcaactt
    83641 caatagttct gcttccagct ggaatataag ggctcataat atcttgccta gttcctgcaa
    83701 cttgccctcc aaaaccactt ttgttattcg tgccaattct aattagtgtt ctttcgtctg
    83761 gaacgttccc tacgcctcta ataattgtat ttgttgttgc attttcacca tctccagaac
    83821 cacgtagtac aacgccgctt ctatttatga tgagttcacc actaacagga tattctcctg
    83881 gtaataataa caaggctcct ctatgtccat ttgtgtttag tactaatgct tctacttcgt
    83941 caatggcagc ttggatatgt gctgtgttat ctccagcgac aggacttatt tctttaacaa
    84001 ctgctatagt tggtaatgct tcttcaccat ttttataacc tacataacta taatcaggaa
    84061 tgtgatttcc atcttcatca gatacgtaaa ctaactgatt tgaattgtta tagaaaagga
    84121 tagatggctc atattgcgcc tgaatagagt ttgatacaaa aattaggaag taaattgtag
    84181 caatatttaa ataagtgttt attttcataa tttatattct ttattctttt tttgtaatat
    84241 taatacaaaa gaaaacgtat tcattaattt aaaattaata tttacttaat atgtaatatt
    84301 ttaaatataa atttatttta aaaaattgat atagcatcac ataaagaaaa gttttcaaag
    84361 attagatttg ggaatttatt cggctaatgt agtttgtaat tttttataaa gaagataaag
    84421 tttagcagaa tttacaatcc taatcctgca attaccccgc accttaggct atgaattttt
    84481 ggataccaat gacatcataa aatattcttc aaatcctcat gtaaatgtta cttttttaat
    84541 cataagttca ttattatttg atactgctgt cttatatagt tctatgcata taattctaaa
//
LOCUS       CP017260 (shortened bases 295347 to 344300)      48954 bp    DNA     circular BCT 01-FEB-2021
DEFINITION  Formosa sp. Hel1_33_131.
ACCESSION   CP017260 (modified)
VERSION     CP017260.1
KEYWORDS    .
SOURCE      Formosa sp. Hel1_33_131
  ORGANISM  Formosa sp. Hel1_33_131
            Bacteria; Bacteroidetes; Flavobacteriia; Flavobacteriales;
            Flavobacteriaceae; Formosa; unclassified Formosa.
REFERENCE   1  (bases 1 to 2735158)
  AUTHORS   Unfried,F., Harder,J., Teeling,H., Hahnke,R.L., Markert,S.,
            Kappelmann,L. and Chafee,M.
  TITLE     Glycan utilization in Formosa spp.
  JOURNAL   Unpublished
REFERENCE   2  (bases 1 to 2735158)
  AUTHORS   Unfried,F., Teeling,H., Heiden,S., Avci,B., Krueger,K.,
            Kappelmann,L., Amann,R.I. and Schweder,T.
  TITLE     Direct Submission
  JOURNAL   Submitted (06-SEP-2016) Pharmaceutical Biotechnology, Ernst Moritz
            Arndt University of Greifswald, Institute of Pharmacy,
            Friedrich-Ludwig-Jahn-Strasse 17, Greifswald 17489, Germany
COMMENT     Source strain available from Prof. Dr. Jens Harder, MPI for Marine
            Microbiology, Celsiusstr. 1, D-28359 Bremen, Germany.
            ##Genome-Assembly-Data-START## Assembly Method :: Newbler v. 2.6
            Genome Coverage :: 150 x Sequencing Technology :: 454
            Sanger
            ##Genome-Assembly-Data-END##.
FEATURES             Location/Qualifiers
     source          <1..>48954
                     /organism="Formosa sp. Hel1_33_131"
                     /mol_type="genomic DNA"
                     /strain="Hel1_33_131"
                     /db_xref="taxon:1336794"
                     /country="Germany: Helgoland, Kabeltonne"
                     /collection_date="2010-04-24"
     CDS             153..2720
                     /locus_tag="FORMB_02810"
                     /codon_start=1
                     /transl_table=11
                     /product="hypothetical protein"
                     /protein_id="AOR27342.1"
                     /translation="MKLYKSSLFSFNIYTLFLVFIMLPLTVLSQEYGLSFKGQDFLLD
                     ERTSLDITSNKPLIVKDELELTFDLKVELIKRKGNFGYIFRAINEDNKNIDLLLSNTS
                     TKKLIIVVGDTETIIPINDSTFSNKKWSTIHIKFSLSKNELVFSIAGSKPIKKSAVFK
                     SKESYKIFFGANNYKEFSTSDVPSGISIRDVKLTQGTKLIAHYPLNQCGGNEAIDIIN
                     NNNATVKNADWLLCYHKSWEENLISEVDGVQLLTFDKNLGEFYILNKTTLTKYNPKEK
                     SFKTYPFDKDTLEISLDHRILFDHKQKKLYCYLADKNQISEFDFETKRWDNYSLFKKQ
                     PLKQIYQHHNGLFSPKDNSIYILGGYGQFTYQNQVKKVDLSSKTWENIPHDNKVFKPR
                     YLSGATIYKDSIYVLGGYGSESGKQLVNPKSYFDFLRYDIESKTFKKQYEVTKISEEM
                     IFGSSIVIDSTNKNYYGLISDKSRSNGYLKLAQGNLSSPEFKIVADSLPYKFTDTQSF
                     VDLFFDENAKKLYVYTSFLNSNNQTDFGIYSLNYPHIPVIEATQSNSKSTTSFWALII
                     IGLFISAMIGLLIIKYFKKKQIETSEEKIIPQEHKKEEPLVELDYPIVFFGGFQMFDK
                     KGNDLTGKFTPLIKELFLVLWLYTHKNNKGISSQKLKDLLWYDKSDKSAQNNRAVNIT
                     KLKTILKQLGDFSISKKTGYWIIENNSDVLVNDYSQLNKNLLKSKPTKEDIIRTISIT
                     KNGAFLNNLDYTWLDSFKQNITDLIVNNFMNFALKLDIEEDLDFAIDLADCIFNFDTT
                     NEIAVFLKCKVYYIKGNHSLANDTFNKFLKEYNILYGQEFEHNFNEFISLDINNLHL"
     gene            153..2720
                     /locus_tag="FORMB_02810"
     CDS             2967..4400
                     /locus_tag="FORMB_02820"
                     /codon_start=1
                     /transl_table=11
                     /product="hypothetical protein"
                     /protein_id="AOR27343.1"
                     /translation="MKKITLLTLLLISFTGFTALAQNTVYVSATGAGNMDGTSESTAF
                     GNFGVAMSNINSGGDKLIIVGTITPDGANLASKNFAFTIEGLNPSSTLAGNGGSGRLF
                     TINGSTSANVTFKNLNFLNNTTTLAGGGVFFNNNAGATATFENCTFTGNSVTNNAGGG
                     VILVSNGNLTITNCVFENNTSSDKGGAIVAGNSANVNISGSLFNGNSATKGGAIAVTG
                     NGVDFVLNTSTFVNNSVSSNGGGALYLGGNNANSSITNTTIFNNTVNFTSLNQSTGGG
                     IRIEGARPFTIQNSLIYGNLVTNGTDTAGSDIGIVPNVVLNLSHSITKKIEPALDDTA
                     GDDFSTSIIEADLTSSNLMFMTSSGYVEYDSVSSSEDSPIDFGSDGNDAGSWNSGLAL
                     SLNKQDVLAANLLVFHNKSSNSIEISHTISTPLTVEVYSILGTKLLGLKNVAQRQSIQ
                     ANSLASGIYILKGESSGKSFSKKFIIN"
     gene            2967..4400
                     /locus_tag="FORMB_02820"
     CDS             4596..8762
                     /locus_tag="FORMB_02830"
                     /codon_start=1
                     /transl_table=11
                     /product="sulfatase"
                     /protein_id="AOR27344.1"
                     /translation="MTDDQSSIPLRDSDNQNQSRPFGFNGDSKVHTPIIDNLASNGIV
                     FNNAFVSSSICSPSRYSILTGKYAGRSEGTNFLNGYPVGQLSRVANNIELEENTDNLP
                     KLLQAAGYNTAFIGKSHIVDHEFLNTYTQGNFGFMAYDQTDDPYVEAISDAMKFNHDK
                     WADRIKDFGFDVVDAFYPANLRELKNDDLNVHNVEYKNKAVLDYIENASDDPFFIYYS
                     ETVPHGPAPFWSNNNNFYAGLDSDVNITAEGVLIQDYSYLPTRAQIKDEISNLPGKDI
                     KQAWLRWFDHAVGAVVSKLEETGKLDNTIIVITSDHGDFNKGKSTNYDAGTKVPLMIY
                     WPDGISTPSTYDELVQNIDFAPTFLDIAGVDISTSEMDGVSLKEVITNNATEAVHDHL
                     FFELGFSRAIRTKDWKYVTVRYDDATNQRIADGDTFNGPNGTQVPLPFYIPNVSLGSL
                     SAAAYPLYHVKDQLFDLSNDPYEEVNLFDTQFEIATELRNTLRTELLTFIDRPYQEFT
                     DTSVDLTVTTESTSILGKVLAGYQGWFNTPTDGEDLNWKHYQTSINGVKRFEPGFATL
                     DFWPDMSEADADEKYITTFTHKDETAAHVFSSVNTKTINRHFEWMNDYGIDGVFFQQF
                     ASNLKSNAPKLKANDNLVFDNIIAAAQENNNRLVSIMYDLSGSNATSTMVEDVKLHWE
                     SLVSRHGVNDVSNNHLLTYNQKPVVALWGVGFNRTDNYDLDDVQDLINYFKNDPTFGG
                     CSVLLGVPRSWRTLDSDAVNDTQLHTVIRSADIVHPWTPGRYSNISGIDSHKNIIIAD
                     KAWCDTENLLYMPVVFPGFSWQNLKKSQGTFSSLNSIPRLKGDFLWRQLYNAVDAGAQ
                     TLYVAMFDEMDEGTCIFKVDNNPPSSALTQFTNYEGLPSDYYLWLTGKGGEALRGEIA
                     LTVNQPIYQNLPEITDYYADEFGEDSNTGTSPGTAVSTVHKAYSLANDGNTINISGTV
                     IHNSKISVQKSLSFIGTENATILPDENKVGTDRLFHISSPDLNVSFSDITFKGNKESS
                     INGGAINMNANSNLTFTNSVFDDNSTGGIDKAGGGLFFSEGNVTIINSIFKNNLSRGN
                     GGAISGSGDGTLTITGSLFINNTAANINKTDGNGDRANGGAINVYGDGREVIMSENTF
                     YNNEATFQGGGLYFGGLNTTNTLENITIFSNKVTLTSAESGRAGGIRIEGDRSFEIKN
                     ALFYDNRLGDTENPESDINSASAVQLNLINSLSGSSEGFGSDDAYGSSKIDAVLTSSN
                     LRFNETSGKVEYDEAPNGDDSPIDFGDDGNDAGAWNSMLVLSVDDTQISNDNFEVHFY
                     NLTKSIKVFSTNNLPLDIKIYTIHGARVLEKNHNNPKELINITHLKTGVYILNAMENG
                     KEFSKKFILY"
     gene            4596..8762
                     /locus_tag="FORMB_02830"
     CDS             8781..9947
                     /locus_tag="FORMB_02840"
                     /codon_start=1
                     /transl_table=11
                     /product="conserved hypothetical protein (DUF4480)"
                     /protein_id="AOR27345.1"
                     /translation="MFKKNLIIFFVSLVHISVFSQSEIIVESEIVDVNEQPLAFTSIS
                     IMSKSIGTISNEDGRFYLKLTKENLNDTITISTLGFKSFKIMVQDFIDQKIEIVTLEE
                     DLVSLDEIVIQDPSSYVKSALKKLKETTYSKGHQLNILYRRFSNENNVSRFLVEHYVK
                     VYDNGPTSREFGPIEIVEARKSNDYRFAKKKQKFHAIKMIAKQNPLRIRINPRNYKWK
                     IVDDTSYDGEDVIVLEGKVKNKKNKWIKLYIGSDTNNIYRLEKSDLNAVYIYKKTKDG
                     TMVLSYHNREYVFREKVSPQTKRLLKLKEDEIKLSYRHEAIVLGIETNRKKIRVSENI
                     KPGKDIGDYNLKYDSEFWKSVSLPPDSKFYKESSKQLENIYGIPIETQFKRVKN"
     gene            8781..9947
                     /locus_tag="FORMB_02840"
     CDS             10133..13369
                     /locus_tag="FORMB_02850"
                     /codon_start=1
                     /transl_table=11
                     /product="TonB-dependent receptor"
                     /protein_id="AOR27346.1"
                     /translation="MEKIKIILLLIIFPLFVFSQENTIQGTITNIIGEPIPGVTILLE
                     GTQTGSSSDFDGNYTINTQNKTEGVLAFSYVGFTTVKISFVKDSKTINAVLEESTEEL
                     DEIVITALGIKRDKKSLSYSTQSVDSDDMKEARSTNFLNALAGKAAGVQVVSSSTPTG
                     STRVIIRGLTSITGNNQPLYIVDGIPLDSSPGDGGVSVWNGGDDIDFGSPISTLNPDD
                     IDSIQVLKGANASALYGSRASNGVIIITTKKAEKSKGKIRVNLNSNFSVISNREYPYY
                     QYVYGAGDNARLTPNVSKLDPETGLPLVGAFRRAYGMPFLGQQVLDYNGEVGTYKPNV
                     NNVKELYKVGTVATNTLSFSRATEKNTFRFSYSSTLGDHVIDRTERVNRNNVAVRFSQ
                     EISDKLKVNTSLIYVNQRVDNRMYRNGSERNPANNYMYILPNMSQNNLFPYKDEDNNA
                     FNYEGPFNNPYWNIYENTNQDITNRIVANVTLNYQILDGLSLKTRINGVINDVDRFEF
                     NNMGAAYDPNGLYREIAVKRENRNYEAILNYTKKINNISIVSLLGANRFDLRTSGTRK
                     TAISLLERNIMNLSNGDEFSPTVYLPNNKTINSVFGSVSAGFNDTYFIDITGRNDWSS
                     TLPSNNNSYFYPSIGGTTIFTKFLPINNILTFGKVRASFAQVGNDTSFDRIINNYIEG
                     GNYNNTQWLALQNQRKNLELKPELTSSTEFGIETKLFNNRITLDATYYRSSTNNQIVP
                     VQVTPTSGFISKIINAGEIQNKGLELFLSAKILTNQFKWDTSINWSKNESLVVSLADG
                     VDRLLLRNFFNVGVYAEAGETFGNIRGNAQAKDPVSGTPLVLPNGRVRWDEDQYLGNA
                     QADWIGSLRNTFSYKGFNLNFLIDVKMGGELFSATMIKAVNHGIHAESLQGREEYLLS
                     SLILGENNDERQGVGLFGNNYADAERAKGVIYRGAALGVQDEDGNWVAERDEDGNIVY
                     SQRWLNPQLYGFDGIQDQGRFVYDASYVKLREIVFGYTFPPRMIKKLKGVKNLKLSVV
                     GRDLWTIYRNTPQGIDPEAGTTSGNGQGIEFGSFLPTRTLGVNLKIVF"
     gene            10133..13369
                     /locus_tag="FORMB_02850"
     CDS             13381..15120
                     /locus_tag="FORMB_02860"
                     /codon_start=1
                     /transl_table=11
                     /product="hypothetical protein"
                     /protein_id="AOR27347.1"
                     /translation="MKKNKKYVSLKLSVFIILFSTSCTKDFEEINTNEYIFNEASPSA
                     LFAGVVKNTLDLVGGTMNDQLYNTYASFYGGKGGQFNRYFYTEQALDQYWRRFYVNIL
                     KNNQDIIDSYSDDSNYSNRVSIAKIWKSYVYSILVSTFGPVPYQEALQGENAAAYDSE
                     EFIYTDILAELKTAFENIDASGDTLAQDPIFDGDLDKWKKFANSLRLKIALRISEGFP
                     VLAQQHGSDAMANEANLIGSNAENAVMKWGLEQENWSFNYSRYVFIEANDDVVPYMNL
                     HFLLNLKTYKDPRLFKLVEPSNDPITITDVVFRSGSTTEQITVEYELPYFGRPLGGNA
                     GVEGWGLNQNDNILNGLANRRFSRPKLDLFMAQDMGYNVITYSEINFIKAEAQLKGWG
                     GSKSAEQYYYDGIEASFQQYGAIGVTEYKNRDGIQWGTTSVGDRGLFGLVTSGISNDP
                     LDKITRQRWLASYNQGHDIWCMQKRTRKLPLIDQFAPDGATGLDYAPLPERMVYPPLS
                     EGGLNNAAFQDAILNLGGNTLYNPLQMNKSEDYSPVQWETLVPELNQDFGTNFYGDSE
                     DDLIAEGIDYTII"
     gene            13381..15120
                     /locus_tag="FORMB_02860"
     CDS             15131..16207
                     /locus_tag="FORMB_02870"
                     /codon_start=1
                     /transl_table=11
                     /product="glycoside hydrolase, GH99 family"
                     /protein_id="AOR27348.1"
                     /translation="MKKLSYLFLMTLFLISFSCTEDDVVTGEDGILNYTIPNVPVTSD
                     YIVGAQYSTFGRRSTVPEEPSIGIYNGNVGDSLVYIQHVTQAQTAGIDFFIFRYRSAN
                     NQNQNNADTRFIDGLQAASNAQDVNFALSYNFGNMGLNNNNRIEDRGLVQRFIDDFKL
                     MIPYFDQPNYMKIDGKNIVYLYNSHNLHANDNAALYQQMRAELLDLNVELYLIGMQNE
                     WTPTLRFDFRFINGVDAVTHNTYATINVNANDRVVNFHKFIDIAWEYHRDTWLGYNIE
                     YIPTISPSINLKIINSGSNITVFDKDEDWFRGFSNVARRVSGASKIILVDSFNDWNRG
                     TQLESADTYGEDFLQILKEEFKTN"
     gene            15131..16207
                     /locus_tag="FORMB_02870"
     CDS             16209..17510
                     /locus_tag="FORMB_02880"
                     /codon_start=1
                     /transl_table=11
                     /product="xylosidase"
                     /protein_id="AOR27349.1"
                     /translation="MKKELTLFITFFSILLLNSCKSNTNSDSLTKESLPQINNSIEGK
                     ILAGYQGWFNAKGDGSNLKWKHYGNNAEFYPGSTSVDFWPEMDEIKKSNQYKTAFKYK
                     DDKPAFVFSSADYKTVDLHFKWMKDYGIDGVFAQRFVVGLTRGQSRIDNYNTVFDNCF
                     RAAKNNNRILSLMYDLSGTTTANIVETTIKDWKQLVKKYKLNDPTNPNVLTYKGKAVV
                     SLWGVGFENRKYTLENIKELIDFFKNDPEYGNCAVLLGVPTAWRTLDRDAVKDPKLHE
                     VIKMADIVHPWTPGRYHNLESADQHKANYTVKDQQWCSENDLMYMPVVFPGFSWANMK
                     NDMTIFNQIPRLKGDFLWRQFYNAISSDAKTIYVAMFDEIDEGTCIFKVDNNPPVGES
                     KFLTYEGLPSDYYLWQTGQATKMLRKEIPLTKEQPVYPYVK"
     gene            16209..17510
                     /locus_tag="FORMB_02880"
     CDS             17522..19777
                     /locus_tag="FORMB_02890"
                     /codon_start=1
                     /transl_table=11
                     /product="alpha-1,2-mannosidase"
                     /protein_id="AOR27350.1"
                     /translation="MNLKTFIPKIEFIIYIKIVVISLLIFSCNSTKGTSKNSDNVNYV
                     DPQIGGVAPFLQPTRTRIHLPNSMVRMYPERKDYRDDQITSFPLTTRKHRSDLLFNIM
                     PVSGAINEADEPISAWDQELEIAHPHYYSTWLEDYNITTEFTPAAQSGFFKFTYQNNT
                     TRKLYLSDLTGDDWQLNEDGSLTGTESFEGMLGYVYAVTDKKGVFTSVETQDNTLNSW
                     MTWNDTDINQVQFKYGISFISSEQAKKNLEREIPDFNFENVKEKAHKKWSNLMNQIEV
                     EGGTDAYKRTFYTALYRSYERMINISEDGTYYSNYDQKIHEGEQDFYADDWVWDTFLA
                     LHPLRYILQPDVESDMMASYVRMYEQSGWLPQFPQIHGDAPPMNGFHSTIMLLDAYRK
                     GVTNFDAEIAFQAMKKNALEGTMIPWKMGAHAPLDKLALELGYFPALYPEEKETEPRV
                     HDFEKRQSVAVTLAQGYDDWALAEFAKELGKEEDYKYFSKTAQNYKNLYWKERGFFMP
                     KDAKGNWIDIDPKFDGGMGGRDYYDENNGWTYLWNVQQDILGLQELMGGRKTFEERLD
                     QMFREDLGRSTYALNARFPDFTGIVGQYSMGNEPSFHIPYLYNFTDSPWKAQKKIRML
                     LNTWFKDNIFGIPGDEDGGGMSAFVVFSAMGFYPITPGIPVYTIGSPLFSKISINLPN
                     GKKFTINAPNCNETNKYIQSATLNGKELKGPWFTHNDLINGATITLQMGKYPNINWGT
                     DPSLIPNDFKN"
     gene            17522..19777
                     /locus_tag="FORMB_02890"
     CDS             19791..22070
                     /locus_tag="FORMB_02900"
                     /codon_start=1
                     /transl_table=11
                     /product="alpha-1,2-mannosidase"
                     /protein_id="AOR27351.1"
                     /translation="MKNIKIYFLLLTVIGLLSFSTVTKTTTKESDDNTKYVNTFIGTG
                     GHGHTFPGATTPYGMVQLSPDTRTLGWDACGGYHYTDTSILGFSHTHLSGTGISDLGD
                     FLFMPFSGEAKVIPGTPEDPDSGYRSRFNHDDEKSSPGFYSVLLKDYNIKAELTASKR
                     AGFHKYTFNKEGESGIIIDLSHTIYPDHKPNHQFKLISDTEIAGYKGSGGWAVTQDIF
                     FNAKFNKPFTVTFFENGKKIETLPNRMSKKLVAVLTFNTKAGEEVLTKVGISSVDYEG
                     ARKNLEAEINHWDFDKVKNDAHETWKKELSKINVKGGTDDEKTIFYTGLYHTSISPNT
                     FSDVDFRYRGMDRKIHQSDEEKIYTVFSLWDTFRAYNPLKTITDPDKTNEFINTLLTK
                     YDQGGVLPMWELQGNYTGCMIGYHSVSVIVDAYTKGIRGYDVKKAYEAVVHASTYDTT
                     DIFFPSERVKNILMPKGKLYNETMDFIPADLENESVSKALEYAYNDWCIAQMAKDLGN
                     TDDYNRFMKRSKKYTQYYDTDAGFMRGKNQDGKWREPFDPRYSKHRKDDYTEGNAYQW
                     SWFVPHDVEGLVDLVGGKETFIKNLDVLFSTSSELTGDDVSGDISGLIGQYAHGNEPS
                     HHISHMYNFVGQPWKTQEVTDQIMSELYFNNPNGLAGNEDCGQMSAWYVLNAMGFYSF
                     NPGDPTYSIGRPIFDEVEINLPTGKKFIIKAKNNSSENKYIQTTKLNGEELITPFFTH
                     KQLIAGGTLKFEMGGKQPK"
     gene            19791..22070
                     /locus_tag="FORMB_02900"
     CDS             22142..23455
                     /locus_tag="FORMB_02910"
                     /codon_start=1
                     /transl_table=11
                     /product="glucose/galactose transporter"
                     /protein_id="AOR27352.1"
                     /translation="MSTNKSYRSALIFLTTLFFLWGFITVLVDSLVPRLKDVFEMSYA
                     KTVLVQFAFFTAFFVVSVPAGTLLSKIGYRKGIVLGLVIMALGCLLFYPAAEYRNFNV
                     FLIGYFTLAGGITVLQVAANPYVALLGSEEDASSRLNLSQAFNSLGTTIAPIVGALFL
                     LSDSVKTSEEINLLTDLEKVDYYSAEAATVQTPFLLIAAFIGILALIFAFIKLPKVMQ
                     ESPKGGYLSLLKNKLMLMGALGIFVYVGAEVAIGSFLVNYFSDMNLAVIVMENEMMMN
                     IANTIASVFNKTFSNSDPKSLLGIFIIFYWGGAMIGRFIGAYLTKIMDAGKVLSMFAS
                     LAILMILISINTQGLISMWSILAVGLFNSIMFPTIFTLTLEGLGELKAQASGLLCMAI
                     VGGAIIPFAFGSLIDGFGFKKAFILTLICYGYVMYYGKLKSRKTA"
     gene            22142..23455
                     /locus_tag="FORMB_02910"
     CDS             23483..24940
                     /locus_tag="FORMB_02920"
                     /codon_start=1
                     /transl_table=11
                     /product="sulfatase"
                     /protein_id="AOR27353.1"
                     /translation="MLTIFLHVFIILTSIVSKNDTIQSHTEKKPNIIVFIADDFGYGS
                     TNVYGASEELIKTPNINKLAKEGVKFTNAYTTGSVCTPTRYALMTGQYSWRTNLKKGV
                     VNMNDPALIDVERKTLPKYMQSLGYKTAMVGKWHLGFKEKKFNNLLGNIYPAPTDYGL
                     DYSFALPNNLDDGHKVYIENNKIYGLRSDKISPYGKSFYGKQYKGYDAPQRVTEQVTD
                     DLTNKSIEWMKSLDKDQPFFLYYAAAAVHHPIVPSPQMRGKSNAGAYGDFIQDIDRSL
                     GDLIAFLEERGIRENTIIIFASDNGGDIPNKKNVMPENFAINKGLQINGDYKGDKHTI
                     WDGGFRIPFIVNYPKEIKGDQTSNVTISTVDIYCFLADYIGNNKGLDLEDAPDSYSFK
                     KAVLKPNKFYERPPLVHRDAQGRRAIRFEGWKFIEEKNKDTNKKMNAEMLFSLTKDKK
                     ESTNLAKTETAIVYKAKNYLSKIIEKSSKEIWKNN"
     gene            23483..24940
                     /locus_tag="FORMB_02920"
     CDS             25055..26695
                     /locus_tag="FORMB_02930"
                     /codon_start=1
                     /transl_table=11
                     /product="sulfatase"
                     /protein_id="AOR27354.1"
                     /translation="MTFNNYKTIGFIFFLILISTTKSIAQNTKKPNIIFIMTDDQSAV
                     VPLDSEKRIQSRPFGFNGDKEAHTPIIDDLAKNGIIFNSAYVSSSVCVPSRYTMLTGR
                     YAGRSEGPAFMRMHPDGVMTRVENNTEIEKDKSNLPRLLQEVGYKTGFVGKSHIVEHN
                     IVNNKNNWEKNGFQTYAKNADPNDPAVSKKMFENHQKWTEVIKEYGFDYANAFYAGNL
                     REQYNDSLNVHNVEWKNKAALEFIDENKNDPFFLYYSETVPHGPAPYNMKNGKYFRGL
                     DSNPKFTGQGLIDADYSYLPTREEIKEEIKNLDKKVAHAWLRWFDHAVGAVVDKLKAE
                     GIYENTIIIITSDHGNYNGGKTSLYESGTKVPLMMHWLNGIKSNQVYNELVQNIDFTP
                     TFLELAGIKLKNVESTLDGVSLKKVLKGNKKPVHDYLFFEMGYARSVMTKDWKYISVR
                     YDKQKQNRINKGLTFKGWKGAELQYPYYTRNGHLGNIASKSSAFYFDADQVFDLVKDP
                     RETENIFEDNREKAEELKILLTKSLKSFPNRPYAEFVN"
     gene            25055..26695
                     /locus_tag="FORMB_02930"
     CDS             26697..27869
                     /locus_tag="FORMB_02940"
                     /codon_start=1
                     /transl_table=11
                     /product="esterase/lipase"
                     /protein_id="AOR27355.1"
                     /translation="MKKAIRSILVIIACCFVLKSTAQKTIDTIATKVDGFDIPIRIKL
                     PKNTTGKNPVYFFVHGGGWNGGTETTVPPARLSTDANYLANQLGVIYVGLAYRCKGNN
                     ATFADAIQDLEASVQWFFENADTYNADLTRIGFGGSSAGSTLAAMMAQKYKNCKLFVG
                     AEGMYNLVEHSEERSTFPSQKARELYGLATEKESKKASAFYNLRENPPSTLLLNGKED
                     DLCHYTQTEKFAEQIKKKGGNVKVVLYDAINHTCLNASYPEVLKNSVLEIAKIFIEEF
                     QLENKNRSQIEVLLDKRLQGMYPKESIAEDDILGAWEFKKFILTLNKNGQGSLLNSKN
                     NSTKIFTYTLEKDSITFKVNGKTKIFYMRKNNRVIYEYNFADERFKYRRLNYKKVS"
     gene            26697..27869
                     /locus_tag="FORMB_02940"
     CDS             27877..29481
                     /locus_tag="FORMB_02950"
                     /codon_start=1
                     /transl_table=11
                     /product="sulfatase"
                     /protein_id="AOR27356.1"
                     /translation="MKYVFKILIVILIFSCKTKNIAKKNTVVNETPKNLLFIIVDQQR
                     YDALSIAGNPIVKTPNLDKLARQGAYFKNAYTPVAVCGPARSSILTGTTMNTHQVTTN
                     DKTYNYNDAPVMTMKTFDEILTEKGYHAEYYGKWHVLTSHSEVYKNPKKYAKNGKYIF
                     EPQGQRHLYLDYLNDVFPKVEPQKGELLDRFTKRPYAPDPIDIDYGKTYNDVKKEVNH
                     RHSQPNYHGKSSIPKEHTITAYYANKTIDAIKRLKNKPFSITTSFHFPHAPMIPSEPY
                     HGMYDPDDMPIPSSIKDDMQNSPYINANGRNKLTVFADEEKIKYMISNYYGLITELDD
                     WIGKIMETLEDEGIAEHTMVIFTSDHGEMLGAHGMREKNVFYEESSHIPLMIKMPTEI
                     KKETTVNGYVSNVDLFATIMDYLNIGNYKSDGESLRDLIEQKQTNHGNYVVTEWDYRG
                     PIQPNYMIVKDGWKLMIPYTEDSKVLNVLFNLNDDPQEINNLLGKNPNREKYNEKAEE
                     LRANLLQWLKKNNSKHYDGVSKRKLI"
     gene            27877..29481
                     /locus_tag="FORMB_02950"
     CDS             29492..30463
                     /locus_tag="FORMB_02960"
                     /codon_start=1
                     /transl_table=11
                     /product="mannose-6-phosphate isomerase"
                     /protein_id="AOR27357.1"
                     /translation="MKLYPLQFTPLFKYRIWGGEKLKTELKKQYKENNIGESWEISDV
                     SGDETKVAKGSLKGNTLRDLTMEFKGDLIGEAVYEKFGEEFPLLIKFIDAKTPLSIQV
                     HPSNEVAKMRHGSFGKNEMWYVMQADKDAELIVGFDEKIDTDSYKTHLENNTILNVMH
                     HETVQKGDTFYIPTGRVHAIGAGVLLAEIQQTSDVTYRIYDYDRVDSKTGTKRELHNE
                     LAIDFIDYEVHDTYKTEYSIEKNVSNKLVHSPYFKTNILDINSTVEKDYSAIDSFIIY
                     MCVEGSIEIVSEGETYTINNGETLLVPATLNNIILKAENAKVLEVYY"
     gene            29492..30463
                     /locus_tag="FORMB_02960"
     CDS             30532..30861
                     /locus_tag="FORMB_02970"
                     /codon_start=1
                     /transl_table=11
                     /product="hypothetical protein"
                     /protein_id="AOR27358.1"
                     /translation="MKKIIVLLLLLTVSVAQAQKNQKAVALADKLSNVMEFDKDQSAL
                     LLELILDRNNKKRALRKEYADDKDTFKVKAKEVEKAYNKDLRVLAGIEKFKLLVVYRK
                     AKRAAKK"
     gene            30532..30861
                     /locus_tag="FORMB_02970"
     CDS             30958..33198
                     /locus_tag="FORMB_02980"
                     /codon_start=1
                     /transl_table=11
                     /product="alpha-1,2-mannosidase"
                     /protein_id="AOR27359.1"
                     /translation="MVKNYLIALLSVLSFTTSFAQATDDNTKYIDPTIGNVSRFLVPT
                     YPTIHLPNQMLRMFPVKQDYISDMVQAFPFQVPAHRRKGILQMKTTLGDVNNNSWNKG
                     MAIDHDLEIVHPWLYSTYLIEDNIKVSFTPSKKSAIYKVDFPEGTQKNFLIKGTKEML
                     FSEGKNSFTIQEKRSKPTRGEHAVVNTVTIYVYGEIVDEKNKPVENINYTFNTHKLQI
                     TATENAASTLLIKYAISYVSDAQAKENFNKEIKKKTFEDVSKEGKKAWDQVTNQIRVE
                     GGTTAQKRTFYTSLYRTYERMVDVNEYGHYYSGYDKKVHKSDRPFYVDDWVWDTYLAQ
                     HPLRTILNPALENEMLNSYTLMYEQSGWMPTFPQVYGNHLCMNAYHSSAIFIDGYRKG
                     LKDYDVEKAYAGIKKNLMEGTFIPWRQGNPRGTLDDFYHENGYFPSLKKGEQETVANV
                     DGFEKRQPVAVTLGVSYDFWAVSEFAKELGNTDDYLKLSPKGNDYKNLWHSENRLFMP
                     KDAEGNWVNINPKLDGGKGYREYYDENNGWTFAWSVQHDIAGLTNLLGGKQAAQNRLD
                     QLFRESLGIRKSDFFVNGSNSTGMVGQFSMGNEPSFHIPYLYNYFGAPWKTQKRTRFL
                     LDVWFKDNIFGIPGDEDGGGMTAFVVFTSMGIYPVTPGVPYYNITSPIFEKTSIKLQN
                     GNTFTVVAEGSSKRKKYIQKAFINGKEIFSPFISHQQIMEGATLKLDLGELPNKEWGK
                     NAVMPK"
     gene            30958..33198
                     /locus_tag="FORMB_02980"
     CDS             33232..34818
                     /locus_tag="FORMB_02990"
                     /codon_start=1
                     /transl_table=11
                     /product="sulfatase"
                     /protein_id="AOR27360.1"
                     /translation="MKKYIVTLVILLSLIGCKTAKKEAISQKPNILFIMTDDHALAAI
                     SAYKGFLAEVAPTPNIDRIANDGMRFNNMFCTNSICGPSRASILTGKYAHVNGFFKNE
                     GGGDFNGAQQTFPKLLQKAGYETAVIGKWHLGTAPTGFDYYKVLFNKEGQGSYFDPVF
                     EMANDSIVEEKGKFSTTVIKEDAINWLKNRKDATKPFMLMYQFKAPHRPWDPGPGYED
                     YLSEVTLPYPATFNDDYKGRKAAKDSWMRIDGHMNRKDVKIKPPSGLTEEELIAWNKY
                     GNNDGEFWTPDPNMTDQERKNWKYQRYVKDYLRVVKGVDDAIGEMLDHLEKSGLEKNT
                     IIVYTSDQGFYLGEHGWFDKRFMYEESMHMPLLVKYPKKIKAGSVNNDLVLNVDYAPT
                     LLSLAGIETPNDMQGKSFVPVLENKTKEPFRDAVYYHYYEYPYWHNVQPHYGIRTDRY
                     KLIHYYYDMDEWELFDLEKDPNETNNIFDTKENSTLIATLKTRLASLKKENKMDMSDE
                     ELKEMTDIRIKRRYRVEPAN"
     gene            33232..34818
                     /locus_tag="FORMB_02990"
     CDS             34917..37253
                     /locus_tag="FORMB_03000"
                     /codon_start=1
                     /transl_table=11
                     /product="alpha-1,2-mannosidase"
                     /protein_id="AOR27361.1"
                     /translation="MIKSKQNFKLLLHVSALTIVFFTSFRVQGQTVGVKNEAYLVDHV
                     NPLMGTDSKKSMSNGNTYPAIATPWGMNFWTPMTSKMGDGWTYNYDDDKIRGIKQTHQ
                     PSPWLNDYAAFSFMAVTGELKYQEDERASWFSHKAETVTPYHYSVYLAEYDVVAEVAP
                     TSRAAHFKFTFPEAESSYIMLDAFFKGSMVKILPEKRKIIGYCRNNNGGVPDNFHNYF
                     VAEFDKDFEMTHTWKDDWELQKNNLNSEGKHVGAIIGFKTKKGEVVNVKVASSFISLE
                     QAQLNLDREIGKNSFIDTKEKAKNAWEKELSRIKIEDDNSNNIKTFYSCLYRVLLFPR
                     TFYEFDTDHKMVHYSPYNGNVLPGYMFTDNGFWDTFRAVFPFFNMMYPEQNNNIMEGL
                     ANTYKESGWLPEWASPGHRAVMIGSNSAPIIADAYLKGTIKNEKTAEILFEALLKNAT
                     VEEGRPVRSVGREGLNYYNTLGYVPFDVNIRENAAKTLEYAYADFTIGQMAEKMGKNK
                     IAKKYYEQSYRYKNVFDPSTNLMRGKNEDGTFQSPFDPLKWGGAFTEGNSLHYTWSVF
                     QDIDGLINLMGGKDNFIKQLDGVFTMPPKYDASYYGKVIHEIREMEVANMGNYAHGNQ
                     PIQHMIYLYNYAGVPYKSQDKIRTVLTKLYTPTPDGYCGDEDNGQTSAWYVFSALGFY
                     SVTPVTDEFIIGSPLFKKATLNLRNGNTFTIEAKNNSKNNFYIQSARLNNSDYQNSFI
                     KCSDIQKGGHLEFEISNTPNKIWGSKAENLPFSLSRKK"
     gene            34917..37253
                     /locus_tag="FORMB_03000"
     CDS             37277..38650
                     /locus_tag="FORMB_03010"
                     /codon_start=1
                     /transl_table=11
                     /product="sulfatase"
                     /protein_id="AOR27362.1"
                     /translation="MKRKTILFLSISFLFWGCSSLKSKVGNQQLLEKNQRPNVIFILT
                     DDQGSMDVNSYGAKDLVTPNMDYIIENGTRFNQFYASPVCSPSRASLLTGKTPQRAGL
                     SGNAVPDSKVKKGLPGTEYTMAEMFKDAGYATAHIGKWHLGDAPEMTPNAQGFDHSFG
                     HMVGCIDNYSHFFYWNGPNRHDLFRNGKEVYYDGQFFPDLMVNEASTFIEENKKNPFF
                     MYFAVNMPHYPYQGDAKWLDYYNDKGVSYPRNLYAAFISTLDDRIGALLKKLDELEIK
                     DNTIIVFQSDNGHSTEQRAHFGGGNSGPYRGAKSSLFEGGIRVPAAITWPNKIQKGAI
                     RNQFGVNSDWMPTLAELCGIKLDSQDLDGKSLVSIIHNEKEKTRHTEGYCWEYQDMWV
                     ARKGHWKLLGNPRDTSKKTYKLKEKRFLVNLDDDIGETTNLAKKYPEKVIELEKQYRN
                     WLKRNSK"
     gene            37277..38650
                     /locus_tag="FORMB_03010"
     CDS             38712..39449
                     /locus_tag="FORMB_03020"
                     /codon_start=1
                     /transl_table=11
                     /product="glycerophosphoryl diester phosphodiesterase"
                     /protein_id="AOR27363.1"
                     /translation="MLTNAQTKIIAHRGFSGIAPENTLIAFQKAIDCKADYFELDVHK
                     TKNDSIVVIHNSSVDETSSNGFKGEIAELNYSDLRAVNVGYSRKFGDIYKNEKIPTLR
                     EALALAKGKIKVCIEIKVFGTEKEVLKIVNDLGVKEDVIIFSFKYPVLAKIRQLDTDI
                     SILWLINKADNMTLEYAKIIESNAIGVGPETTITKESLNFAHENAIEVWKWTVNKEDE
                     MQRLIDLGLDGIITDFPDKALKKLSSK"
     gene            38712..39449
                     /locus_tag="FORMB_03020"
     CDS             complement(39501..42602)
                     /locus_tag="FORMB_03030"
                     /codon_start=1
                     /transl_table=11
                     /product="peptidoglycan-binding protein LysM"
                     /protein_id="AOR27364.1"
                     /translation="MKKSAYLKMTTICFLIFVSNSIQAQYESSILFHNNSDQLVYVSD
                     TDGNHIPDFSYVGYKNGEEALPNVAVVRQISPVAGDNTAHIQAAIDEVEALSLNANGH
                     RGTLLLSPGEYSVSGELIINSSGVVLRGSGDGEDAALNTIIIGAGNIPDERTLIRIGT
                     NNKSGFGGQVAGTRQDIVSPYIPAGSRTIEVADASVYNIGDNIIIKHPSTAAWIEAVD
                     NGGVGTDAPWEPNTINLVFNRHITNIEGNKIQVATPIYDVLDRSLSQSYVYTYNGNSQ
                     LKECGIENLRIFVESSGVTGRDHVKVGINMIGVDNSWVQGVTILRVSDQGVKFDEATR
                     CSVIDTKVLDMHGPISGGWRYNFEVTDFCNNILFENCVASNGRHTFVANGASDVNGIV
                     FTNCSSSGDYTRSESHRRWGQGILWDNITWTNTNTTGGILGLHNRGSYGTGHGWTVTN
                     GVAWNIDAPSNQIAIQKPPIGQNYAVGCDATVNGDGPFDHPAGYIEGTGEDLLIQSLY
                     LAQLEDRTTHGILPDTPGRLFPYNYVFTDSEHYLELTWHDVSMEEDNYILERSPDGVN
                     FQTIATLPADTETYTDTDLQQANYFYRLKATNTIGTSPASNTIQTNDFYAETYNIYYV
                     KVDGDGSDGLTEATAFTTINTAVQTASNGDTIILVGALNQSGVLEIDKSLSFKGQSDA
                     VVTATDRMFNISAGGLSISFEDITFQNVTTTLQGAVFNLTQASDLIITDCVFENNTSS
                     ANGGAILAGSTGTLTISGSLFNNNSGSRGGAIAVTTIGRQLVMSNCTFVNNIATGNDG
                     GAIYLGGANENSSITNTTIFNNTVINATLNQSKGGGIRLEGDRPFTISNSLIYGNFVD
                     NGSETAVSNIGVTPNTVVSLTNSITNNIQPALDAASGDVFATSIIDADLSASNLMFNA
                     ATGFVEYSAVASTENSPIDFGSDGNDAGSWDSGLVLSLDGMLKSKVSIYVNHTFKTIE
                     INHDLDEPLSVELFNILGSRIMDVKNSAKTQSLDVSSLKTGVYILLGKSSGTSFSKKI
                     LIY"
     gene            complement(39501..42602)
                     /locus_tag="FORMB_03030"
     CDS             42952..44016
                     /locus_tag="FORMB_03040"
                     /codon_start=1
                     /transl_table=11
                     /product="sulfatase"
                     /protein_id="AOR27365.1"
                     /translation="MTKNVITLFFFFYLILLSSCDEKGSKNTENTMTAPKGMVWVEGK
                     TFLQGAKPLDKFAMEREKPAHKVTVDGFFIDITEVTNGQFKNFVKATQYTTIAERKID
                     WEEMKKQLPPGTEKPHDSILQPGSLIFNKNINAVANMNNYQQWWTWKIGANWQHPEGP
                     NSSIDGKDNHPVVHIAYEDAVEYCKWANRRLPTEAEWEAAAQGKTDDAIYTWGNNPSV
                     LNANANTWQGIFPVKNESIDGFEFIADVKSYPPNSIGLYDMLGNVWEITGDLFNVNHY
                     KEIDNSKGLVNPTGAKKSYSPNNPYQIEYVMKGGSFLCHASYCASFRISAKMGVSSDS
                     GSDHMGFRTVATAKMLKGKN"
     gene            42952..44016
                     /locus_tag="FORMB_03040"
     CDS             complement(44215..48630)
                     /locus_tag="FORMB_03050"
                     /codon_start=1
                     /transl_table=11
                     /product="hypothetical protein"
                     /protein_id="AOR27366.1"
                     /translation="MNKTTLTTLLLTIFFSLNLVAQDIIYVASTAVGNMDGTSASNAY
                     GNFGTALGQINSEGDKLVIIGTITSDGANLTTKNFAFTIEGLDANSIITGASGNKRLF
                     TINGATSANVTFKDLTFSGNSTTLAGGSVLFNNIAGATVTFNNCNLTGNSVTNGAGGG
                     ALFFANGNLNIIDSSFENNTSSDEAGAIFGQSGTITITNSLFKTNSAATKGGALYANS
                     ANFTITGSTFYDNETTNATSAGGSVLYVAQAASTNSITNCTFFQNTTGSANQDYGTIR
                     TDNGNTTVSNSLFYDNKTNNGTGGPSDWGGGSNGTQTFETSIAQWITTNIDNQDEGTG
                     SITGIKGNLGTPANLIASNLTFNPTTGKVEYDAVNVGEDSPIDFGSDSNDVGAWDSGL
                     TLLSSDTTLPVITLNGDPTVTVEVGTSYTDAGATASDNIDGDITNNITTVNNVDTAVV
                     ASYTLTYNVSDASGNAAIEVTRTVNVVDTSGPDTYFVKVGGNNNGGLSEENAFTTVNN
                     AVVAASDGDTIIIVGAINQTGQVGVGKSISFVGQTNATITGASARMYVINTAGKTISF
                     TNITFQDATTSNPGAVITITQNSDLTLTGCVFKNNVSTANNGGAILAGGTGVLTITNS
                     LFDGNSANRGGAVAITTVGRQLIVTGSTFVNNTATGVDGGALYLAANNSLSSITNTTI
                     FNNQVNNTQDQSKGAGVRIEGTRPFTIQNSLIYGNFVTNGTTDLPSDIGVVANVELNL
                     INSLSKKITPNLAANDSFTTSVIAADLTASNLSFDLLTGNVIYDAVAQGTDSPIDFGS
                     DGEDAGSWNSGLNFLDSIIPVITLQGEPTVTVEVGTSYTDAGATASDNIDGDITSNIT
                     TVNNVDTTVVASYTVTYNVSDASGNSATEVTRTVNVVDTSIPVITLTGEGIVTIEVGT
                     TYTDGGATATDNYDDDTTLTASIVTDVSTVDTQTVGSYTVSYNVSDVATNAAIEVTRT
                     VNVVDTTVPVITLTGEAIVTIEVGTTYADGGATATDNYDDDTALSSNIITVNNVDTDV
                     VASYTVTYNVSDASSNAAIEVTRTVNVVDTSIPVITLTGEGIVTIEVGTTYADAGATA
                     TDNYDDDTALSSNIITVNNVDTDVVASYTVTYNVSDASSNAATEVTRTVNVVDTSIPV
                     ITLTGEGTVTIEVGTTYADAGATATDNYDDDTALSSNIITVNNVDTDVVASYTVTYNV
                     SDASSNAAIEVTRTVNVVDTSIPVITLTGEGTVTIEVGTAYADAGATATDNYDDDTAL
                     SSNIITVNNVDTDVVASYTVTYNVSDASSNAAIEVTRTVNVVDTTVPVITLTGEGIVT
                     IEVGSTYADGGATATDNYDDDTVLTSNITTDVSDVDTQTVGSYTVSYNVSDVAGNAAT
                     EVTRTVIVEDSSLSSYDGDNENLKFIMYPNPTSDKLHIKGLNNYDLKVYNRLGQIILK
                     ANNTHAIDVSSLSVGIYLIEVSDGVKSSTKRFVKY"
     gene            complement(44215..48630)
                     /locus_tag="FORMB_03050"
     misc_feature    48954^48955
                     /note="Geneious type: Editing History Deletion"
ORIGIN      
        1 atttaattat gacaacgcta cattcttaga taaatttcat taatattctt tttattatct
       61 tacctttatt gaacctcttt atcttaaact aatttaacct ttatattaat tatgttgtaa
      121 aaactgagta taaatctttt tttaatcaac aattgaaatt gtataaatct tctttattta
      181 gttttaacat ttacacgtta tttttagtgt ttattatgtt gcctctaact gttttaagtc
      241 aagaatacgg tctttctttt aaaggtcaag attttcttct cgacgaaaga acaagcttag
      301 atataacttc aaataagcca ttgattgtaa aggatgaact tgaattaact tttgatttaa
      361 aggtagaatt aataaaaaga aaaggtaatt tcggatacat ttttagagct attaatgaag
      421 ataataaaaa tatagattta ctgctctcta atacttcaac aaaaaaacta attatagttg
      481 ttggtgatac tgaaacaatt atacccataa acgactctac attttctaat aaaaaatgga
      541 gcacgattca tataaaattt tcgctgtcaa aaaatgaatt ggttttttcg atagctggct
      601 ccaaacccat caaaaaatcc gcagttttta aaagtaaaga atcatacaaa atcttttttg
      661 gtgcaaataa ttataaggaa ttttcaactt cagatgttcc gagtggaata agtattagag
      721 acgttaagtt aactcaaggc actaaactaa tcgctcacta ccctttaaat caatgtggag
      781 gaaacgaggc tatagatata ataaataaca acaatgctac tgtaaaaaat gcagactggc
      841 tgttatgcta tcataaatct tgggaagaaa atttaatatc tgaagttgat ggcgttcaat
      901 tattgacttt tgacaaaaat ttaggagagt tttatatttt aaacaaaaca acactaacta
      961 aatacaatcc caaagagaaa tcattcaaga cctatccttt tgataaagat actttagaaa
     1021 tttctttaga tcacagaatt ctttttgatc acaaacaaaa aaaattatac tgctaccttg
     1081 cagataagaa tcagatttct gaatttgatt ttgaaactaa gcgttgggat aattattctc
     1141 tatttaaaaa acaacctttg aagcaaatat accagcatca taatggtttg tttagtccaa
     1201 aagacaattc tatatatatc ctagggggtt atggtcaatt cacatatcaa aaccaagtaa
     1261 aaaaggttga tcttagttct aaaacttggg aaaacatccc tcatgataat aaagtattta
     1321 aaccacgata tctttctggg gcaaccatct acaaagactc catttatgtc ttaggtggct
     1381 atggaagtga aagcggtaaa caattagtaa accctaaaag ttattttgat tttttgaggt
     1441 acgacattga aagcaaaaca tttaaaaaac aatatgaggt aactaaaatt tctgaagaaa
     1501 tgatctttgg aagctccatt gtgatagaca gtactaataa aaactattat ggcttaatct
     1561 ccgataagtc tagatctaat ggatatctta aacttgcaca aggaaatcta tcaagtccag
     1621 aatttaaaat tgtagcagat tctcttcctt ataaatttac agacactcaa tcttttgtgg
     1681 atctattttt tgatgaaaac gcaaaaaaac tttacgtcta cacctctttc ttgaactcaa
     1741 acaatcaaac agattttggt atttacagcc ttaattaccc tcatattcct gtaattgaag
     1801 ccactcaaag caattctaaa tcaacaacaa gtttttgggc tcttattata attggtctat
     1861 ttatatcagc tatgattggt cttttaataa taaaatattt caagaaaaaa caaattgaaa
     1921 ctagtgaaga aaaaataatt cctcaggaac acaaaaaaga agaaccttta gttgagctag
     1981 attatccgat tgtatttttt ggtggttttc aaatgtttga taaaaaagga aacgatctta
     2041 cagggaaatt tacgccctta ataaaggaac tctttttagt tctttggctt tatacacata
     2101 aaaataacaa aggaatttct tctcaaaagt taaaagactt gttatggtat gataaatctg
     2161 ataaaagtgc tcaaaataat agagctgtta atatcaccaa actcaaaacc attcttaaac
     2221 agttaggaga tttttcaatt agtaaaaaaa cgggctattg gattatcgaa aataattctg
     2281 atgttttagt taacgattac tctcaattaa ataaaaatct acttaaaagc aaaccaacca
     2341 aagaggatat tattcgtacg atatccataa ccaaaaatgg cgcttttctg aacaacttag
     2401 attacacttg gttagattct tttaaacaga acattaccga tttaatagtc aataacttta
     2461 tgaattttgc attaaagcta gacatagagg aagatcttga ttttgctatt gatttagcgg
     2521 attgtatttt taattttgac actacaaatg aaatcgctgt gttcttaaaa tgtaaagtat
     2581 attacattaa aggcaatcac agcttagcta atgatacgtt taataaattt ttaaaagagt
     2641 acaatatcct atacggacaa gaatttgaac acaactttaa tgaattcatt tctctagata
     2701 tcaataattt acacttgtaa ttgacatata agcacccata ctacagacta ttctaagcaa
     2761 aaattatagt ttacatttat ttatagtaaa aagtgaattt ttctcataaa ggctcattaa
     2821 ttaatcaatt attaagggaa aattaagggt gcatcgtcat atttgtttga atcaaaacct
     2881 caactaattc aagataagtt gagttaaata ataaccaatt acttttaata actgatgacc
     2941 aaaggccatc acaaaacaca atcaagatga aaaaaattac tttactaacg cttttattaa
     3001 tttcttttac tggttttaca gcactagcac aaaataccgt ttatgtttca gcaacaggtg
     3061 ctggtaatat ggatggcaca agtgaatcaa ctgcatttgg caactttggt gttgccatgt
     3121 caaatataaa ctctggagga gataaactaa taattgtagg aaccattaca cccgatggcg
     3181 cgaatctagc atctaagaat tttgcattta ctatagaagg tttgaatcct agctcaactt
     3241 tagccggaaa tggtggttca ggtagactct ttacaataaa tggatcgact tcagcaaatg
     3301 tgacttttaa aaatcttaat tttctaaaca acactaccac acttgctgga ggtggtgtct
     3361 tttttaataa caacgcagga gctacagcta cctttgagaa ctgtaccttt actggaaatt
     3421 ctgtaactaa caacgcaggt ggtggagtta tattagtctc caacggaaat ttaaccataa
     3481 caaattgtgt ttttgaaaac aatacatcat cagataaagg aggggctatt gtcgctggaa
     3541 attctgcaaa tgtaaacatc tcaggatctc tttttaacgg aaactctgca actaaaggtg
     3601 gtgcaattgc tgtaacaggc aatggtgtag atttcgtttt aaacactagt acttttgtga
     3661 ataattccgt atcaagtaat ggtggaggag ctttgtactt gggaggtaat aatgccaata
     3721 gcagcattac caatactact atttttaata atactgtaaa tttcacctca ttaaatcaat
     3781 ctacaggcgg tggaatacga attgaaggcg ctagaccttt tacaatacaa aactcattaa
     3841 tttatgggaa tttggtaaca aatggtacag atactgcagg ttcagatatt ggaattgttc
     3901 ctaacgttgt acttaatcta tcacattcaa ttaccaaaaa aattgagcct gccttagacg
     3961 atactgctgg ggatgatttt tctacatcta taattgaagc agatttaacg tcttctaact
     4021 taatgtttat gacctctagt ggttatgttg aatatgattc tgtatctagt tcagaagaca
     4081 gccctattga ttttggatca gatggtaatg atgctggatc atggaattca gggttagctt
     4141 tatctttaaa taagcaagat gttttagctg ctaatttatt agtgtttcat aataaatctt
     4201 ctaacagcat agaaattagc catactattt ctaccccatt aactgtagaa gtgtacagta
     4261 ttttaggaac taaattatta ggtcttaaaa atgtagctca aagacaaagc attcaagcaa
     4321 attctttagc ttcaggaatc tatattttaa aaggtgaatc ttctgggaag tcgttctcga
     4381 aaaaattcat cataaactaa agaaacagag ttccgactct tttaatatta taaaaatagg
     4441 ggtttttaaa aacccctatt ttaattaaaa tctgttttca aaaacagttc cccttaattt
     4501 aaaaaaagaa tacattgaaa aagtatttcg tttatttatt tttagtattc aatacttcac
     4561 ttttatttgg tcagcaacca aatattgttt tcattatgac tgatgatcaa agctcaattc
     4621 ctttgagaga tagtgataat cagaatcaat ccagaccttt tggttttaat ggagattcta
     4681 aggtccacac ccctattatt gataacttag caagtaacgg aattgttttt aacaatgcat
     4741 ttgtttcttc ctctatatgc agcccaagta ggtatagtat tttaacagga aaatacgcag
     4801 gaaggtccga aggcactaat ttcttaaacg ggtatcccgt agggcaatta agtcgcgttg
     4861 caaacaatat agaactcgaa gaaaatacag ataatttacc aaaactatta caagctgcag
     4921 gctacaatac tgcttttata ggaaaatctc acattgtgga tcatgaattt ttaaacacct
     4981 atacacaagg caattttggt ttcatggcat acgatcaaac cgatgatccc tatgtagaag
     5041 caatttctga tgccatgaaa tttaatcatg ataaatgggc agacagaatt aaagattttg
     5101 gatttgatgt tgtggatgca ttttatcccg caaacttaag agaattaaaa aatgatgact
     5161 taaacgttca caatgttgag tataagaata aagcggttct cgattatatt gagaatgcta
     5221 gtgacgaccc tttctttatt tactacagtg aaacggtgcc tcatggtcca gccccttttt
     5281 ggtcaaataa taataatttt tatgccggtt tagattcaga cgttaatatc acagctgaag
     5341 gtgttttaat acaagactat tcgtacttac caacacgagc gcaaataaaa gatgaaattt
     5401 ctaatttacc tggaaaggat ataaaacaag cttggttgcg ttggtttgac catgctgttg
     5461 gtgctgttgt cagtaaatta gaggaaacag gaaagttaga taacaccatc atcgttatta
     5521 cttccgatca tggagatttt aacaaaggga aatctacaaa ttacgatgca ggcacaaaag
     5581 tacctttaat gatctattgg ccagatggaa tttcgacgcc ttctacttac gacgaattgg
     5641 ttcagaatat agacttcgcc cctacttttt tagatattgc gggtgtagat atttctactt
     5701 cagagatgga tggtgtaagt ttaaaagaag ttattactaa taatgctaca gaagctgttc
     5761 acgatcattt attttttgaa ttagggtttt ctagagcgat tagaaccaaa gactggaaat
     5821 atgtaacggt gcgttatgat gatgctacaa atcaaagaat agccgacgga gacactttca
     5881 atgggccaaa cggaacacag gtacctctac ccttctacat cccaaatgta tctttgggaa
     5941 gtttaagtgc agctgcgtac ccactgtatc atgtaaaaga ccaattattt gatttaagca
     6001 atgaccctta tgaagaagtc aatctttttg acactcaatt tgaaatagct acagaactaa
     6061 ggaatacatt aagaaccgaa ttacttactt ttattgacag accctatcaa gaatttacag
     6121 ataccagcgt agatctaaca gtcactacag aaagtacttc aattttaggg aaggttttag
     6181 caggttacca aggttggttc aatacgccta cggatggtga agatttaaat tggaaacatt
     6241 accaaaccag tataaatgga gttaaaagat ttgaacctgg ctttgccact ttagattttt
     6301 ggcccgatat gagtgaggca gatgccgatg aaaaatacat cactactttt acacataaag
     6361 atgaaactgc agcgcatgtt ttttcatctg taaatacaaa aacaatcaat cgtcattttg
     6421 aatggatgaa tgattatgga atcgatgggg ttttctttca acaatttgca tcgaatctca
     6481 aatctaatgc acctaaatta aaagccaatg ataatcttgt ttttgataat atcatagcag
     6541 ctgctcagga aaataacaac agacttgtga gtattatgta cgatttatcg gggtctaacg
     6601 ccacttcaac aatggttgaa gacgtgaaac tgcattggga atcccttgtt tcaagacatg
     6661 gagtgaacga tgtctcaaac aatcatttat taacctacaa ccaaaagcct gtagttgcac
     6721 tttggggcgt aggttttaat cgaacagata attacgattt agacgatgta caagacttga
     6781 ttaactattt taagaacgat ccaacgtttg gtggctgttc cgttttatta ggtgtgccaa
     6841 gaagttggag aacattggac agtgatgccg ttaatgacac tcaattacac accgttataa
     6901 gatctgctga tattgtacat ccttggacgc ctgggaggta tagtaatatc agtggtatcg
     6961 atagccacaa gaatattata attgcggata aagcatggtg tgatacagaa aacttattat
     7021 acatgcctgt cgtttttcca gggtttagct ggcagaatct aaagaaaagc caaggcacat
     7081 tttctagcct taacagtatt ccaaggttaa aaggagattt tttatggaga caattataca
     7141 atgcagtcga tgccggcgca caaactcttt atgttgcaat gtttgatgag atggacgaag
     7201 ggacttgtat ttttaaagtt gataataacc caccgtcaag tgcattgact caatttacaa
     7261 actacgaagg tttgcctagt gattattatt tatggttaac aggaaaaggt ggtgaagctt
     7321 tgagaggaga aatagcactg accgtgaatc aacccattta tcaaaactta ccagaaatta
     7381 ctgattatta cgcagatgaa tttggagagg atagcaatac aggaacaagc ccaggaactg
     7441 cggtttcaac tgttcataaa gcttactcat tagcaaacga tggaaataca attaatatat
     7501 ctggtactgt catacataat tctaaaattt cagttcaaaa gagtctcagt tttattggca
     7561 cagaaaatgc cacaatttta ccagatgaga ataaagtagg tacagaccgg ttgtttcata
     7621 tcagtagtcc cgatttgaat gtttcttttt cagacattac ttttaaagga aacaaagaat
     7681 catccattaa tgggggcgcc ataaatatga atgccaactc taatttaacg tttaccaata
     7741 gtgtttttga tgataattct acaggcggca tagacaaagc tggtggcggt ttatttttta
     7801 gtgaaggaaa tgtaactatt ataaactcca ttttcaaaaa taatttatct cgaggaaacg
     7861 gaggcgccat cagcggttct ggtgatggaa cgttaaccat tacggggtct ttattcataa
     7921 ataataccgc tgcaaatatt aataaaacgg acggaaatgg agacagagcc aatggtggtg
     7981 ccattaatgt ttatggagat ggtagagaag tcataatgtc tgaaaataca ttttataata
     8041 acgaggcaac gtttcaaggt ggtggtttat attttggagg tttaaatacg actaatactt
     8101 tagaaaacat aaccattttt agtaacaaag taaccttaac atcagcagaa tccggaagag
     8161 cgggaggaat tagaattgaa ggagatagaa gtttcgagat taaaaacgcc ttgttttatg
     8221 acaatcgttt gggagatacc gaaaacccag aatctgatat aaatagtgcc tcagcggttc
     8281 aattaaactt gataaattca ttgtctggta gttctgaagg gttcggatcc gatgatgcat
     8341 atggctcttc aaaaatagac gccgttttga cctcttctaa tttacgtttt aatgaaacct
     8401 ctggaaaagt agaatatgat gaagcaccaa atggagatga cagtcctata gattttgggg
     8461 atgatgggaa tgatgcagga gcttggaact caatgttggt attatctgtt gatgatactc
     8521 aaatttctaa tgataatttt gaagttcatt tttataattt aaccaaaagt atcaaggtat
     8581 tctcaacgaa caatttacca ttagatataa aaatttatac gattcatggg gctagggtat
     8641 tagagaaaaa tcataataat cctaaggaac ttataaatat aacgcactta aaaacaggtg
     8701 tttacattct aaatgcaatg gaaaacggaa aagagttttc aaaaaagttt attctttatt
     8761 aattcataat caacttaaaa atgtttaaaa agaacctcat cattttcttt gtaagtttag
     8821 ttcacattag tgtgttttct caaagtgaga tcatcgttga aagtgaaatt gtggatgtaa
     8881 acgagcaacc tctcgccttt acatccatta gtattatgtc taaatctatt gggacaatta
     8941 gtaatgaaga cggtcgtttt tatttgaaat taacgaaaga aaatttaaac gatacgatca
     9001 cgatttctac gcttgggttt aaatctttta aaataatggt tcaagatttt atagatcaaa
     9061 agattgaaat tgtcacgctt gaagaagact tggtatctct tgatgaaatc gtcattcaag
     9121 atccttcttc ttatgtgaaa tctgcattaa aaaaactaaa agagaccacc tacagtaaag
     9181 gacatcaatt gaatatttta taccgtaggt tttctaatga aaataatgta tcacggtttt
     9241 tagtagaaca ttatgtaaaa gtatatgaca atggaccaac gtccagagaa tttggaccca
     9301 tagaaattgt agaagctaga aagtctaacg attatagatt tgcaaaaaag aaacagaaat
     9361 ttcatgcaat taaaatgatt gccaaacaaa accccttaag aatccggatt aatcccagaa
     9421 attacaaatg gaagattgtt gatgacactt catacgatgg cgaagatgtt attgttttgg
     9481 aaggaaaagt gaaaaacaaa aaaaataaat ggatcaaatt atacattggt tctgatacaa
     9541 acaacatcta tagattagaa aaatctgact taaatgctgt atatatttat aaaaaaacca
     9601 aagatggaac tatggtgtta agctaccata atagagaata tgtatttcga gaaaaggtat
     9661 caccccaaac gaaacggtta cttaaattaa aagaagatga aattaaactg tcttacagac
     9721 atgaagctat tgttttaggc attgaaacaa ataggaaaaa aataagagtc agtgaaaata
     9781 ttaaaccagg aaaagatatt ggggattaca acttaaaata cgattcagaa ttttggaaat
     9841 cagtcagcct accccccgat tctaaatttt ataaagaaag ttccaaacaa ttagaaaaca
     9901 tctatggaat tcctatagaa actcaattta aaagagtcaa aaattaaata ctattacccc
     9961 ttcaaagaag cttacagtta aaaaaacgca gctattttac attaattgta ataggttaag
    10021 tgaaaattaa tataaaatta ataaaaacac attcatttgt ataagttatc aaataggtca
    10081 ttcaatagga tctaatagat cacttaaaaa attaaacaac caaacttaaa atatggaaaa
    10141 aataaaaatt attttattgc ttataatttt tcctctcttt gttttttctc aagaaaacac
    10201 catccaagga actattacaa atatcattgg agaacctatt ccgggagtta ccattctttt
    10261 agaaggaaca caaactggat cgtcttcaga ttttgatggt aactacacca taaacacaca
    10321 aaataaaacg gaaggtgttt tagcctttag ttatgtaggc ttcacaactg taaagattag
    10381 ttttgttaaa gacagcaaaa caatcaatgc cgtacttgag gaatctacag aagaattgga
    10441 tgagattgta attacagcat tgggtataaa gcgcgataaa aaatcacttt cttattctac
    10501 ccaatccgta gattcagatg atatgaaaga ggctcgatct acaaatttct tgaatgctct
    10561 cgcaggaaaa gctgccggtg ttcaagttgt gagctcctct actcctactg gatccacacg
    10621 agttattatt agaggtctta cttctattac agggaataat caacctttat atattgtgga
    10681 cggtataccg cttgacagct caccaggaga tggtggagtt tccgtttgga acggagggga
    10741 tgatatcgat tttggaagtc ctatctctac attaaaccca gacgacatag attctattca
    10801 agttttaaaa ggggcgaatg cttctgcact ttatggctca agagcttcaa atggtgttat
    10861 tattattaca actaaaaaag ccgaaaaaag caaagggaaa attagagtca atctaaattc
    10921 aaatttttct gtaatctcaa atagagaata tccttactat cagtacgtat atggtgcagg
    10981 agacaatgct agattaacgc ctaatgttag taagttagac cctgaaacag ggcttcctct
    11041 tgttggagcg tttagaagag cttatggaat gccattttta gggcaacaag ttttagatta
    11101 taacggagaa gttggtacgt ataaacccaa cgttaataat gttaaagaac tctataaagt
    11161 aggaacagtc gctactaata cgttatcctt tagtagagcg acagaaaaaa atacatttcg
    11221 tttttcatat tctagcacct taggggatca tgtgatcgac agaacggaaa gagtcaatag
    11281 gaataatgtg gcggtacgtt tctctcaaga aatttctgac aaactaaaag tgaataccag
    11341 tttaatttat gtgaatcaga gggtagacaa cagaatgtat agaaatggta gtgaaagaaa
    11401 tcctgccaac aactatatgt acattttacc taacatgtct caaaataatt tatttcctta
    11461 taaagatgaa gacaataatg cctttaatta cgagggacct tttaataacc cctactggaa
    11521 tatatacgaa aacacaaatc aagatatcac aaatagaatt gttgcgaatg tgactttaaa
    11581 ttatcaaatt ttagacggct taagtctaaa aacaagaata aatggagtga ttaatgatgt
    11641 ggatcgattt gaatttaaca atatgggagc cgcttatgat ccaaacggat tgtacagaga
    11701 aattgctgtt aaaagagaaa acaggaatta tgaagcgatc ttaaattaca ccaaaaaaat
    11761 caacaacatt tcaattgttt cccttttagg agctaataga tttgatttaa gaacatctgg
    11821 aacacgtaaa actgccattt cacttttaga aagaaatatc atgaacctat caaatggtga
    11881 tgaattttct cctacagtat atcttccaaa taataaaaca ataaactctg tttttgggtc
    11941 tgtatctgca ggtttcaatg atacctattt tattgatatt actggaagga atgattggtc
    12001 gtctacactt ccttcaaaca ataactccta tttttatcca tccattggtg gtactacaat
    12061 cttcaccaaa ttcttaccta taaataacat cttaacattt ggtaaagtaa gagcttcatt
    12121 tgctcaagta ggaaatgata cgtcgtttga cagaattatc aataattata ttgagggtgg
    12181 aaactacaac aacacacaat ggttggcatt acaaaatcaa cgaaaaaatt tagaattaaa
    12241 accagaacta acttcctcta cagaatttgg tattgaaact aagttattta ataacagaat
    12301 taccttagat gctacttact ataggtcatc cacaaacaat caaattgttc cagtacaagt
    12361 aactccaaca tcaggtttta tttcgaaaat tatcaatgct ggagaaattc aaaataaagg
    12421 gttggaattg tttctatcag caaaaatatt aaccaaccaa tttaaatggg ataccagtat
    12481 aaattggtcc aaaaatgaat ctttagtggt gtctctagcc gatggtgtgg atcgattgtt
    12541 actaagaaat ttcttcaatg ttggagtgta tgcggaagct ggagaaacct ttggtaacat
    12601 tagagggaat gcgcaagcaa aagaccccgt atcaggaaca cctttagttt tacctaatgg
    12661 acgcgtacgt tgggatgaag accaatattt aggaaatgca caagcagact ggattggaag
    12721 tctaaggaac actttttcct acaaaggatt taatttaaac tttttaattg atgtgaaaat
    12781 ggggggagag ttattttctg ccacaatgat caaagcagta aatcatggga ttcatgcaga
    12841 atctttacaa ggaagagaag aatatttact ttcatctcta atattaggag aaaataatga
    12901 tgagagacaa ggagtaggat tatttggtaa taattatgca gatgctgaaa gagctaaagg
    12961 agttatctat agaggcgccg ctttaggcgt acaagatgag gatggtaatt gggttgctga
    13021 aagagatgag gatggtaata ttgtgtattc tcaaagatgg ctaaacccac aactctatgg
    13081 ttttgatggt attcaagatc aaggacgatt tgtttacgat gcttcttatg taaaattaag
    13141 agaaattgtt tttggatata cctttcctcc aagaatgatt aaaaaattaa aaggagtaaa
    13201 aaaccttaaa ctttcagttg ttggaagaga tttatggacg atttatagaa atacacctca
    13261 aggaatcgat ccagaggcag gcacaacatc tgggaatggt caagggatag agtttggttc
    13321 ttttttacct acaagaaccc ttggtgttaa tttaaaaata gtattttaat tatggaaaat
    13381 atgaagaaaa acaagaaata cgttagctta aaattatctg tgttcataat tttattttca
    13441 acatcttgta caaaagattt tgaggaaatc aataccaatg agtatatatt taatgaagca
    13501 tcaccaagtg ccctttttgc tggagttgta aaaaacactt tagacctcgt tggtggtact
    13561 atgaacgatc aattatacaa cacttacgct agtttctatg gtggtaaagg agggcagttc
    13621 aatcggtatt tttatacaga acaagcactg gaccaatact ggagaagatt ttatgtaaat
    13681 attcttaaaa acaatcaaga tatcattgat agttattctg atgattctaa ttatagcaat
    13741 agagtctcta ttgccaaaat atggaagagt tatgtgtatt caattttagt atctacattt
    13801 ggacctgtac cttatcagga ggcattacag ggagaaaacg cagctgctta tgattctgaa
    13861 gaatttattt atacagatat tttagctgaa ttaaaaactg cttttgaaaa tatagatgct
    13921 tctggagaca cgttagcaca agatcctata tttgatggag accttgataa atggaaaaaa
    13981 tttgccaatt cactgcgctt aaaaattgca cttagaattt cagaagggtt cccagtttta
    14041 gcacaacaac acggatcaga tgcgatggca aatgaagcaa acttaattgg ttcaaatgca
    14101 gaaaacgctg tgatgaaatg gggtttagaa caggaaaatt ggtcatttaa ctattcaaga
    14161 tacgttttta ttgaagccaa tgatgatgtt gttccttata tgaatttaca ttttctttta
    14221 aatcttaaaa catataaaga tccaagactt tttaaactcg tagaaccctc taacgatcca
    14281 ataaccatta cagatgtcgt ttttagatct ggatcaacta cagaacaaat tacagtagaa
    14341 tatgaattac cctattttgg aaggcctttg ggtggaaatg caggcgtaga aggttggggt
    14401 ctaaatcaaa atgacaatat attaaacgga ttagcaaaca gaaggtttag cagacctaaa
    14461 ttagatttat ttatggctca agatatgggg tataatgtaa tcacctattc cgaaataaac
    14521 ttcatcaaag cagaagcaca gttaaaaggt tggggtggat ctaaatctgc tgaacaatat
    14581 tactatgacg ggatagaggc ttcgtttcaa caatatggag ccattggagt cactgaatat
    14641 aaaaatagag atggtataca atggggaact acgagtgtag gagacagagg tttatttggc
    14701 cttgtgacaa gcggtatttc aaatgatcct ttagacaaaa tcacaagaca acgatggctc
    14761 gctagctata accaaggtca tgatatttgg tgcatgcaaa aaagaacgag aaaattacca
    14821 ttgatcgatc aatttgcacc ggatggcgcg acaggtcttg attacgcacc tttaccagaa
    14881 agaatggttt accctccttt aagtgaaggc ggtctaaaca atgctgcatt ccaagacgct
    14941 attcttaatt tgggaggaaa tacgctttac aaccccctac aaatgaataa gtcagaagac
    15001 tattctccag ttcaatggga aactctagtt cctgagctta accaagattt tggaacaaat
    15061 ttttatggcg attctgaaga tgatttaatt gctgaaggca tagactacac aataatttaa
    15121 gatttataaa atgaaaaaac ttagctattt atttttaatg acattatttt taatttcatt
    15181 ttcatgtact gaagatgatg tagtaacggg tgaagatggt atcttaaact ataccattcc
    15241 gaatgtccca gtaacttcag attatattgt tggtgcacaa tattctactt ttggaagaag
    15301 aagtacagtt cctgaagaac ctagtattgg gatttacaac ggaaatgtag gggattcatt
    15361 agtttacata caacatgtaa ctcaggcaca aactgcagga atagattttt tcatttttag
    15421 atatcgctcc gcaaataatc aaaaccaaaa taatgccgat accagattca ttgatggttt
    15481 acaggctgcc tccaatgcac aagacgtgaa ttttgcactt tcctataatt ttggaaatat
    15541 gggcttaaat aacaacaatc gtatagaaga cagaggctta gtgcaacgat ttattgatga
    15601 ttttaaatta atgattccat attttgacca gcctaactac atgaaaatag atggtaaaaa
    15661 catcgtctac ttatacaata gccacaacct tcacgccaac gataatgctg ctttatacca
    15721 gcaaatgaga gctgaattat tagatcttaa cgttgaactc tatttaatag gaatgcaaaa
    15781 tgaatggact ccaactttaa gatttgactt taggtttata aacggagtag atgctgtgac
    15841 tcataacacc tatgccacca ttaatgtgaa tgctaatgac agagtcgtaa acttccataa
    15901 gtttatagat atcgcttggg aatatcatag agatacttgg ctaggatata atatcgaata
    15961 cataccaaca atatctccat ctataaattt aaaaataatt aattcaggaa gtaacataac
    16021 tgtatttgat aaagatgaag attggtttag aggtttttct aatgtagccc gaagagtttc
    16081 tggtgctagt aaaattattc ttgtcgattc ttttaacgat tggaatagag gaactcaatt
    16141 agaatctgca gatacttatg gagaagattt ccttcaaatt ttaaaagaag aatttaagac
    16201 aaattaaaat gaaaaaagag ctaactctat ttattacttt ctttagtatt ttacttttaa
    16261 acagctgtaa aagcaataca aatagtgatt ccctcactaa agaaagtctt ccgcaaatta
    16321 ataactccat tgaaggtaaa atcttagcgg gctatcaagg ctggtttaat gcgaaaggag
    16381 atggttcaaa tttgaaatgg aaacactatg gcaacaacgc tgaattttat ccaggaagta
    16441 cttctgtaga tttttggcca gaaatggacg aaatcaagaa aagcaatcaa tataaaactg
    16501 cgtttaaata taaagatgat aaacccgcat ttgtttttag ttcagcagat tataaaacag
    16561 ttgacctcca ttttaaatgg atgaaagatt atggaattga tggtgtattt gcacaacgtt
    16621 ttgtggtggg tttaacaaga ggtcaaagta gaattgacaa ttataacact gtttttgaca
    16681 actgttttag agctgcaaaa aacaacaaca gaatattgag tttaatgtac gatctttcag
    16741 gaactaccac tgctaatatt gtagaaacca ctattaaaga ttggaaacaa ctcgttaaaa
    16801 aatacaagtt aaacgacccc acaaacccga atgtattaac ctataaagga aaagcggtag
    16861 tttctctttg gggcgttggt tttgaaaaca gaaaatacac tttagagaat atcaaagaac
    16921 tgattgattt ctttaaaaac gatccggaat acggaaactg tgccgtgctt ttaggcgttc
    16981 caacagcgtg gaggacttta gacagagatg ccgttaagga tccaaaatta cacgaagtta
    17041 ttaagatggc agatattgtg catccatgga cccctggaag gtatcataat ttagaatccg
    17101 cagatcagca taaagctaac tatactgtaa aagatcagca atggtgttct gaaaatgatt
    17161 tgatgtatat gccggttgtg tttccaggtt ttagttgggc gaacatgaaa aatgacatga
    17221 ctatttttaa tcaaataccg cgtttaaaag gggatttctt gtggagacaa ttttataacg
    17281 ccatttcttc tgatgccaaa acaatttacg ttgccatgtt tgatgaaatt gatgaaggta
    17341 cttgtatttt taaagtagat aacaaccctc ctgtagggga aagtaaattt ctaacctatg
    17401 aagggctacc atcagattac tacttatggc aaacaggaca agcgaccaaa atgttgcgta
    17461 aagaaattcc tctaacaaaa gagcagcccg tttatcctta cgtaaaataa ttccacagtt
    17521 tatgaattta aagaccttta taccaaaaat agaatttatt atttatataa aaatagtagt
    17581 gatttctctg ctcatatttt catgtaactc aacaaaaggc acctcaaaaa atagtgataa
    17641 tgtaaactat gttgatccac aaattggagg cgttgcgcct tttttacaac cgacaagaac
    17701 acgcatacat ttgccaaatt caatggtacg aatgtatcca gaaagaaaag actacagaga
    17761 cgatcaaatc acttcttttc cattaacaac acgaaagcat cgatctgatt tactttttaa
    17821 tattatgcct gtttcggggg ctataaatga agccgatgaa ccgatttctg cttgggatca
    17881 agagttagag attgcacacc ctcactacta ctctacttgg ctagaagatt ataatattac
    17941 tacagaattt acacccgcag cgcaatcagg tttctttaaa tttacctatc aaaacaacac
    18001 gactcgaaaa ctatatctca gcgatttaac gggtgatgat tggcaattaa atgaagatgg
    18061 ttctcttacg ggaaccgaat cttttgaagg aatgttgggc tatgtgtatg ccgtaacaga
    18121 caaaaaagga gtgtttacat ctgtagaaac tcaagataac actctcaact cttggatgac
    18181 ttggaacgat acagatatca atcaagttca atttaaatat ggaatctcat ttataagtag
    18241 tgagcaagca aagaaaaatt tagaaagaga aattccagat ttcaattttg aaaatgtaaa
    18301 agaaaaagcg cataaaaaat ggtctaattt gatgaatcaa attgaagttg aaggcggcac
    18361 agatgcgtac aaaagaactt tttataccgc gctttatcgt tcctatgaac gaatgataaa
    18421 tatttctgaa gacggaacct attacagtaa ttacgaccaa aaaattcacg aaggggaaca
    18481 agacttttat gccgatgatt gggtttggga tacgttttta gcattgcatc cactacgcta
    18541 tattttacaa ccagacgtgg aatcagatat gatggcttct tacgtaagaa tgtacgaaca
    18601 atcgggttgg ttgcctcaat ttcctcaaat tcatggagat gcacctccaa tgaatggctt
    18661 ccactctacc atcatgttat tggacgctta cagaaaagga gttactaatt ttgatgctga
    18721 aatagcattt caggcaatga aaaaaaatgc tttagaaggc accatgattc cttggaaaat
    18781 gggcgcacat gcccctcttg acaaacttgc tttagaactt ggttattttc cagcattgta
    18841 cccagaagaa aaagaaacag agcctagagt tcatgatttt gaaaaaagac aatcggttgc
    18901 ggttacctta gctcaaggtt atgatgattg ggcattagca gaatttgcta aagaattagg
    18961 taaagaggaa gattataaat acttctccaa aacagcacag aattacaaaa atctatattg
    19021 gaaggaaaga ggatttttta tgccaaaaga tgccaagggc aattggattg atatcgatcc
    19081 aaaatttgat ggtggaatgg gtggtagaga ttattatgat gaaaataatg gttggaccta
    19141 cctatggaat gtacaacaag atattttagg attgcaagaa ttaatgggcg gaagaaaaac
    19201 gtttgaagaa cgtttagacc aaatgtttag agaagattta ggaagatcta cctatgcttt
    19261 aaatgcaaga tttccagatt tcacagggat tgttgggcaa tattctatgg gaaatgaacc
    19321 cagttttcat atcccctatt tatacaattt tacagattcg ccttggaaag cgcaaaagaa
    19381 aataagaatg cttttgaaca catggtttaa agataatatt tttggtattc caggagatga
    19441 agatggtgga ggcatgtctg cttttgtggt gttttctgca atgggctttt atcccataac
    19501 tccaggaatc cccgtctata cgattggaag tcctttgttt tcaaaaatca gcatcaacct
    19561 tccaaatggt aaaaaattca ccataaacgc acccaactgt aatgaaacta acaaatacat
    19621 acagtctgca accttaaacg gaaaagagct aaaaggccct tggtttacac acaatgattt
    19681 gatcaatggc gcaaccatca cattgcaaat ggggaaatac ccaaatataa attggggtac
    19741 agatccatct ctgataccaa acgattttaa aaactaacaa ccaattactt atgaaaaata
    19801 taaaaatcta ctttctactt cttacagtaa taggcctact ctcttttagt accgtcacaa
    19861 aaaccacaac taaagaatct gatgacaata caaagtatgt aaacaccttt ataggtacag
    19921 gtgggcacgg acatacgttt cccggcgcaa cgacccccta cgggatggtg cagctaagtc
    19981 cggatactag aacgttgggc tgggatgctt gtggaggcta tcattacaca gatacttcga
    20041 ttttaggatt ttctcacacc catttaagtg gaacaggaat tagtgattta ggcgactttt
    20101 tgtttatgcc tttttcaggt gaagcaaaag taattcccgg aactccagaa gatccagatt
    20161 caggataccg ttctcgattt aaccatgatg atgaaaaatc atctccaggg ttttattcag
    20221 tgttactaaa agattacaac atcaaagcag aactgacggc ttcaaaaaga gctggttttc
    20281 ataaatacac cttcaataaa gaaggggaat cgggtatcat tatagattta tcgcatacca
    20341 tttatccaga tcataaacca aaccatcaat ttaaattaat ttctgataca gaaattgcag
    20401 gctataaagg gtctggaggt tgggctgtga cgcaagatat ttttttcaat gcaaaattta
    20461 ataaaccctt tacagttact tttttcgaaa atggaaaaaa aatagaaaca ttaccaaaca
    20521 gaatgtcaaa aaaattggtg gccgtattaa cctttaatac aaaagctggt gaagaagtct
    20581 tgacaaaggt tggtatttca tctgttgact atgaaggtgc tcgtaagaat ttggaggcag
    20641 aaattaatca ttgggatttt gataaagtta aaaatgatgc gcatgaaact tggaaaaaag
    20701 aattatcaaa aattaatgtc aaaggaggta ctgacgatga aaaaacaatt ttctatacgg
    20761 gtctttatca tacgtctata agtccaaata cgttttctga tgtcgatttc agatacagag
    20821 gaatggacag gaaaattcac caatctgacg aagaaaaaat ttatacagtg ttctcgttgt
    20881 gggatacttt tagagcctac aatcctttaa aaacaattac agatcctgat aaaaccaacg
    20941 aatttataaa tacactttta acaaaatacg atcaaggggg tgttttgcca atgtgggaat
    21001 tgcaagggaa ttacactggg tgtatgattg ggtaccattc cgtttctgtg attgtagatg
    21061 cttacactaa aggaattcga ggctatgatg taaagaaagc ctatgaagcc gttgttcatg
    21121 catcaacgta tgacacaaca gatatctttt ttccatcaga aagagttaaa aatattttaa
    21181 tgcctaaggg aaaactctat aatgaaacga tggattttat tcctgctgat ttagaaaatg
    21241 aatccgtttc taaagcctta gaatatgctt ataatgattg gtgtattgca caaatggcaa
    21301 aagatttagg gaacacagac gattacaatc gttttatgaa acgctccaaa aaatacactc
    21361 aatattacga tacagacgct gggtttatga gagggaaaaa tcaagatgga aaatggcgtg
    21421 agccttttga cccccgttat tcgaagcaca gaaaagatga ttatacagaa ggaaatgcct
    21481 atcaatggtc ttggtttgta cctcacgatg ttgaaggatt ggttgattta gtcggtggta
    21541 aagaaacatt tattaaaaat ttagacgtct tattttctac gagttctgag ttaactggag
    21601 atgatgtttc tggagatatt tcgggtctca ttgggcaata tgcacacgga aacgaaccca
    21661 gtcatcacat atcacatatg tataattttg tgggacaacc atggaaaact caagaggtca
    21721 cagaccaaat catgagcgaa ttgtatttta ataaccctaa tggattggcc ggaaatgaag
    21781 actgtggaca aatgtctgct tggtatgtac taaatgccat ggggttttat tcgtttaatc
    21841 caggagaccc cacctactct attgggcgtc caatttttga tgaagtagaa attaatttac
    21901 caacagggaa gaaattcatc ataaaagcta aaaataatag cagcgaaaat aaatacattc
    21961 aaactactaa attaaacggg gaagaattaa taactccatt tttcacgcat aagcaattaa
    22021 ttgctggagg aacattaaaa tttgaaatgg gtggtaagca accaaagtaa aatctaatac
    22081 atccgtatta ccttaaaaaa tatctctagt aaaaaaataa atatatttaa taaaatttat
    22141 catgtcaact aacaaatcat acagaagtgc actcattttt ttgactaccc tattttttct
    22201 ttggggtttt atcactgttt tagtagatag tttagtacca agattaaaag atgtttttga
    22261 aatgtcatat gccaaaacgg ttttggttca gtttgcattt tttacagcat tttttgtggt
    22321 ctcagtaccg gctggaactc ttttgtctaa aatcggatat agaaaaggaa ttgttctagg
    22381 tttagtaatt atggctttag gctgtttact tttttatcct gctgccgaat acagaaattt
    22441 taatgttttt ttaattgggt actttacatt agctggaggg attactgtgc tccaagttgc
    22501 tgccaatcct tacgtagctt tacttggttc agaagaagat gcttctagta gattgaacct
    22561 atcacaggct tttaattctt taggaacaac tatagcacca attgtgggtg cattattctt
    22621 gttgagtgat tccgttaaga cctctgaaga aattaattta ttgacagatt tagagaaagt
    22681 agattattat tcagctgaag cagcaacagt tcaaactcca tttttactta tagctgcttt
    22741 tattgggata ctggcattaa tttttgcttt tataaaattg cccaaagtga tgcaagaaag
    22801 tcctaaaggt gggtacttgt cattgctaaa aaataagttg atgcttatgg gcgcactggg
    22861 tatttttgtt tatgtaggag cagaagtcgc aattggtagt ttcttagtga attattttag
    22921 tgacatgaat ttagcagtca ttgtaatgga gaatgaaatg atgatgaaca tcgcgaatac
    22981 gatcgcaagt gtttttaata aaacattttc taattcagat ccaaaatcgt tgctaggaat
    23041 tttcatcata ttttactggg gaggtgctat gattggtcga tttattggag cctacctaac
    23101 gaaaataatg gacgctggaa aggtcttgag tatgtttgct tcattggcaa ttcttatgat
    23161 attaatatct attaatacgc aaggattgat ttctatgtgg tctatcctgg cagtaggatt
    23221 atttaattct attatgtttc caaccatatt tactttaacc ttagaaggtt taggagaact
    23281 taaagctcag gcatcaggat tgctttgtat ggcaattgtg ggtggcgcaa ttattccgtt
    23341 cgcatttggc agtttgatag atggttttgg atttaaaaaa gcgttcatat taactctgat
    23401 ttgttatggc tatgtcatgt actatggaaa attaaaaagc agaaaaaccg cttaaatttt
    23461 aaaaaaaagt aaataactat atatgctcac tatttttctt catgttttta ttattctgac
    23521 atccattgta tcaaaaaacg atacgataca atctcataca gaaaaaaaac ctaatattat
    23581 tgtatttatt gcagatgatt ttggatatgg atctactaat gtttacggcg cttctgaaga
    23641 actaattaaa acccccaaca taaataaact agcaaaagaa ggtgtaaaat tcacaaatgc
    23701 ctatacaaca ggttctgttt gtacgcccac aagatatgca ttaatgacgg gtcaatattc
    23761 ttggagaaca aatcttaaaa aaggggttgt taatatgaac gacccagctt taattgatgt
    23821 tgaaagaaaa acattaccaa aatatatgca atctttaggt tataaaacag caatggttgg
    23881 taaatggcac ttaggtttta aagaaaaaaa gttcaataat ttattaggaa atatttatcc
    23941 tgctccaaca gattatggtt tagattatag ttttgcattg cctaataatt tagatgatgg
    24001 gcataaagtt tatatagaga ataataaaat ttatggattg cgttctgata aaatttctcc
    24061 ttacggaaaa tcattttatg gaaaacaata caaaggatat gatgccccac aaagagttac
    24121 agagcaagtg acagatgatt taacaaacaa atctatagag tggatgaaaa gtttggataa
    24181 agaccagcca ttcttcttat actatgcagc agctgcagtt catcatccta ttgtgcctag
    24241 tccacaaatg cgaggtaaaa gtaatgcagg tgcttatggc gattttattc aagatataga
    24301 ccgttcttta ggggatttaa ttgcattttt agaagaaagg ggtattagag aaaacaccat
    24361 tattattttt gcgagcgata atggaggaga tattccaaac aaaaaaaatg taatgccaga
    24421 aaattttgcc atcaacaaag gattacaaat caatggagat tataaaggag ataaacatac
    24481 tatttgggat ggaggtttta gaattccgtt tattgtaaat tatccaaaag aaataaaagg
    24541 cgatcaaact tctaatgtaa caatctcaac agttgatatt tattgttttt tagcagatta
    24601 tattggtaat aataaaggat tagatttaga agatgcacca gatagttata gctttaaaaa
    24661 agctgtttta aaacctaata aattttatga aagaccccca ttagtgcata gagatgcgca
    24721 aggtagaaga gcaattcgtt ttgaagggtg gaaattcatt gaagaaaaaa ataaagacac
    24781 aaacaaaaag atgaatgctg aaatgctttt tagcttaact aaagataaaa aggaatctac
    24841 taatcttgct aaaacagaaa cagcaattgt ttataaagca aaaaactatt tatctaaaat
    24901 tatagaaaag tcatccaaag aaatttggaa aaataattaa aatgaaaaaa taaaagaaaa
    24961 aatagcgcag cttaaaacgt tttatgctga ttttaaaaca caagtttccg gaattggaat
    25021 gcaagaaata agtaacaaaa ataaataacg acaaatgaca tttaataatt acaaaaccat
    25081 tggatttata ttctttttaa tactaattag tactactaaa tcaattgcac aaaacactaa
    25141 aaaaccaaac atcatcttta ttatgaccga tgatcaaagt gctgtggtgc ctttagattc
    25201 agagaaaaga atacaatcgc gtccttttgg atttaatggc gataaagaag cacacacacc
    25261 cattatagat gatttggcaa agaatggtat aatttttaac agcgcgtatg tatcaagctc
    25321 tgtatgtgtg cctagtagat atacaatgct aactggacgt tatgcaggaa gatcagaggg
    25381 tccagctttt atgagaatgc atccggatgg agtgatgaca agagtagaaa acaatactga
    25441 aatagaaaaa gacaaatcca atttaccaag actattacaa gaagtaggtt acaaaacagg
    25501 ttttgtaggt aaaagtcata ttgtggaaca taatatcgtt aacaataaaa ataattggga
    25561 aaaaaatggc ttccagacct atgcgaaaaa tgcagatcca aatgatccag ccgtttcaaa
    25621 aaaaatgttt gaaaaccatc aaaaatggac cgaagtaatt aaagaatatg gttttgatta
    25681 tgcgaacgca ttttatgcag gaaatttaag ggaacagtac aatgattctt taaatgttca
    25741 taatgtagaa tggaaaaata aagctgcttt agaattcatc gatgaaaaca aaaacgatcc
    25801 tttctttttg tattacagtg aaacggttcc tcatggtcca gctccctata atatgaaaaa
    25861 tgggaaatat tttagaggtt tagattcaaa tccaaaattt acaggacaag ggttgataga
    25921 tgcggattac tcctacttac ccactagaga agaaatcaaa gaagaaatca aaaatcttga
    25981 taaaaaagta gcacatgctt ggttgcgttg gtttgatcat gcggttggtg ccgttgtaga
    26041 caaactaaaa gcagaaggta tttatgaaaa caccattatt ataattacgt cagatcatgg
    26101 gaactacaac ggaggaaaaa cgagcttata cgaaagtgga acaaaagtcc ctttaatgat
    26161 gcactggcta aatggaatta aatcgaacca agtatataac gagttagttc aaaatattga
    26221 ttttacgcct acttttttag aactagcagg gataaaatta aaaaatgtag agtcaacctt
    26281 agacggcgtt agtttaaaaa aggtattaaa aggaaataaa aaaccagtac atgattattt
    26341 attttttgag atgggttatg caagaagtgt aatgactaaa gactggaaat atatatctgt
    26401 gagatatgat aaacaaaaac aaaacagaat caataaaggc ttaacattta aaggttggaa
    26461 aggtgcagaa cttcaatacc cttattacac aagaaatggt catttaggaa atattgcatc
    26521 aaaaagcagt gctttttatt ttgatgcaga tcaagtattt gatttagtaa aagatcctcg
    26581 tgagactgaa aacatttttg aagacaacag agaaaaagca gaagaactta aaatactatt
    26641 gacaaaaagt ttgaagtcat ttcctaaccg gccttacgct gaatttgtaa attaatatga
    26701 aaaaggctat aagatcaata ctagtaatta ttgcgtgctg ttttgtttta aagagtactg
    26761 ctcaaaaaac gattgatact atcgctacaa aagttgatgg atttgacatt cctattcgaa
    26821 tcaaattacc aaaaaacact actggtaaaa acccagtata tttctttgtg catggcggtg
    26881 gatggaatgg cggtactgaa acaactgttc caccagcaag attgtctaca gatgctaatt
    26941 atctagcgaa tcaattaggg gttatttatg taggattggc atatagatgt aaaggcaaca
    27001 atgcaacatt tgcggatgct atacaagatt tagaagcgtc tgtacaatgg ttttttgaaa
    27061 atgcagatac ctacaatgca gaccttacaa gaattggttt tggaggatcc tcagcaggct
    27121 ccacattagc agctatgatg gctcaaaaat acaagaattg taaactattt gttggtgcag
    27181 aaggcatgta taatttagta gaacattcag aggaaagatc aacgtttcca agtcaaaaag
    27241 caagagaatt atacggatta gcgacggaaa aggaaagtaa aaaagcatct gcattttata
    27301 atttaaggga gaatcccccg agtactttat tgttaaacgg aaaagaggat gacttatgcc
    27361 attacacaca aacagaaaaa tttgctgaac aaatcaagaa aaaaggcggt aacgtgaaag
    27421 tggttttgta cgatgctatt aatcacacct gtttaaatgc atcttaccca gaagtactaa
    27481 agaatagtgt tttagagatt gccaaaatat ttatcgaaga atttcaatta gaaaacaaaa
    27541 ataggagtca aatagaagtt cttttagata aaagacttca aggtatgtat cctaaagaat
    27601 ccattgcgga agacgatatt ctgggcgctt gggaatttaa aaaatttatt ctcacattaa
    27661 ataaaaacgg acaaggatct cttttaaatt ctaaaaataa tagcacaaaa atattcacat
    27721 atactctaga aaaagattca ataactttta aagtaaatgg taagactaaa atattttaca
    27781 tgcgaaaaaa caatagagtt atctatgaat ataactttgc cgatgaaagg tttaagtata
    27841 gaagacttaa ttataaaaaa gtaagctaaa accgaaatga aatacgtttt taaaatctta
    27901 attgtaatcc tgatttttag ttgtaaaaca aaaaacatag ctaaaaaaaa tacggttgta
    27961 aatgaaacac ctaaaaacct actttttata attgtagatc agcaacgtta tgatgcctta
    28021 agtattgctg gaaacccaat tgttaaaact ccaaatttag acaagttagc gaggcaaggc
    28081 gcgtatttta aaaatgcata tacacctgtt gcggtttgtg gacctgcgag atcctcgatc
    28141 ttgactggaa caacaatgaa cacacaccaa gtaacaacaa atgataaaac ctacaattat
    28201 aacgatgccc ctgtaatgac catgaaaacc tttgatgaga ttctgacaga aaaaggatat
    28261 catgcagaat attacggtaa atggcatgtg ttaacgtcgc attcagaggt ctataaaaat
    28321 ccaaaaaagt atgctaaaaa cgggaaatat atatttgaac cccaagggca aagacatttg
    28381 tatctcgatt atttaaacga cgtatttccc aaagtggaac ctcaaaaagg agagctttta
    28441 gatcgattta ctaaaagacc atacgctcca gatcccatag atatagatta tggaaaaact
    28501 tacaatgacg ttaaaaaaga agtcaatcac cgtcattctc aaccaaatta tcatggtaaa
    28561 tcgagtatcc caaaagaaca tacgataact gcatattatg caaataaaac cattgatgca
    28621 atcaagaggt taaaaaacaa accgtttagc ataaccacct ctttccactt tccgcatgcg
    28681 cctatgattc catcagaacc ttatcatggc atgtatgatc ctgacgatat gccaataccc
    28741 tctagtatta aagatgacat gcaaaactcc ccttatatta atgcaaatgg cagaaataag
    28801 ttgaccgttt ttgcagatga ggaaaaaata aaatatatga tttctaatta ttatggttta
    28861 attactgagt tagatgattg gattgggaaa ataatggaaa ccttagaaga tgaaggtatt
    28921 gcagaacata cgatggtaat ttttacaagt gatcatggag aaatgttggg agcacacgga
    28981 atgcgagaaa aaaatgtatt ctatgaagaa tcttctcaca tcccattaat gattaaaatg
    29041 cccactgaaa ttaaaaaaga aactacagtg aatggttatg tttctaatgt agatttattt
    29101 gccacaatta tggattattt aaacattgga aattataaat ctgatggcga aagtttacgt
    29161 gatttaatag aacaaaaaca aacaaatcat gggaattacg tggttactga atgggattac
    29221 cgggggccta ttcaacccaa ttatatgatt gtaaaagacg gatggaaatt aatgattccg
    29281 tatacagaag attcaaaagt gttaaatgtt ttatttaatt taaatgatga ccctcaagag
    29341 ataaataatt tattggggaa gaatcctaat agagaaaaat ataatgagaa agcagaagaa
    29401 ttaagagcaa atcttttaca atggttaaaa aaaaataatt ctaaacatta cgatggcgta
    29461 tcaaaacgaa aattaattta atactttcta aatgaaatta tatcctttac aattcacacc
    29521 attatttaaa tatagaattt ggggtggaga aaaattaaag acagaattaa aaaagcaata
    29581 taaagagaat aatattggag agtcttggga aatttctgat gtttctgggg atgaaactaa
    29641 ggtcgcaaaa ggcagtttaa aaggaaatac attacgagat ttaacgatgg agtttaaagg
    29701 cgatttaatt ggtgaagcgg tctatgaaaa attcggcgaa gaatttcctt tattaataaa
    29761 gtttatcgat gcaaaaacac ccttatctat acaagtacat ccaagtaatg aagtcgcaaa
    29821 aatgcgtcat ggctcatttg gtaaaaatga aatgtggtat gtaatgcaag cggataaaga
    29881 tgcagaatta attgtagggt ttgatgaaaa aattgatacg gacagctata aaactcattt
    29941 ggaaaataat acgattctaa atgtaatgca tcatgaaacg gtacaaaaag gagatacatt
    30001 ttacattcca acggggcgtg tacacgccat tggcgcagga gttttgttag cagaaataca
    30061 gcaaacatca gatgtcacct atcgtattta cgattatgat agagtcgatt caaaaacagg
    30121 tacaaaaaga gaattgcata acgaactggc aattgatttc atcgattatg aagtgcatga
    30181 tacttataaa acggaatatt ctatagaaaa gaatgtatcc aataaattgg tacattcacc
    30241 ttattttaag actaacattt tagacatcaa ttcaacagta gaaaaagatt attcagccat
    30301 agattctttt attatttaca tgtgtgtaga aggctcaatt gagattgttt ctgaaggaga
    30361 aacctacaca ataaataatg gtgaaacgtt attagtacca gcaactttaa ataacattat
    30421 tttaaaagca gaaaacgcaa aagttttgga ggtttattat tagttaattc aatattaata
    30481 ataaattaat gcgatgttct tttatttgaa taaaaattta aattaaacaa aatgaaaaaa
    30541 ataattgtat tacttcttct tttgactgtg tccgtcgctc aggctcaaaa aaatcaaaaa
    30601 gcagtagcgt tagcagataa actatctaat gttatggagt ttgataaaga tcaaagcgca
    30661 ctacttctag agttaattct ggatagaaat aacaagaaaa gagctttgag aaaagaatac
    30721 gcagatgata aagatacctt taaagtaaaa gctaaagaag tagaaaaagc atataacaaa
    30781 gatttaagag tgttagctgg tatagaaaag tttaagcttt tagttgtcta tagaaaagcg
    30841 aaaagagccg caaaaaaata aattaatttt atagattctg ctacctaatt aattctttat
    30901 taatcaataa ttaagccatt gatgttttat ttgttcctat aacagattat aataaaaatg
    30961 gttaaaaatt atttaatagc actcctatcg gttttaagtt ttacaacttc ctttgctcaa
    31021 gcaactgatg acaataccaa atacatagat ccaaccattg gtaatgtgtc ccgctttctg
    31081 gtgccaacgt acccaaccat tcatttacca aatcaaatgc tgagaatgtt tcctgtaaaa
    31141 caggattata tttcagacat ggtacaagcg tttccttttc aagtacccgc acacagacga
    31201 aaaggaattc tacaaatgaa aacgacttta ggagacgtga ataacaattc ttggaataaa
    31261 ggaatggcta tagatcacga tttagaaata gtacatccat ggttgtattc gacctattta
    31321 atagaagata acattaaagt tagcttcacc ccttctaaaa aatcggcaat ttataaagta
    31381 gatttcccag agggaacaca aaaaaacttt ttaataaaag gcactaaaga gatgctgttt
    31441 tctgaaggta aaaattcatt taccattcaa gaaaaaagaa gtaaaccaac gagaggagaa
    31501 catgccgttg taaatactgt tacaatttat gtatatggtg agatcgtaga tgaaaagaat
    31561 aagcctgtag aaaacatcaa ctacacattt aacactcata aactacaaat tactgcaaca
    31621 gaaaacgcag cctcaacctt gctcataaaa tatgctattt cttatgtcag tgatgcacaa
    31681 gcgaaagaaa atttcaataa agaaattaaa aagaaaacgt ttgaagatgt atcaaaggaa
    31741 ggaaaaaaag cttgggatca agtaacgaat caaattcgag ttgaaggtgg aacaacggct
    31801 caaaaaagaa cgttctatac atcactatac agaacgtacg aacgtatggt ggatgtaaat
    31861 gaatatgggc actattatag tggttatgat aaaaaagtac acaaaagcga tcgacctttt
    31921 tatgtagatg attgggtttg ggacacctat ttagcacaac atccattacg tacgatttta
    31981 aatccagcct tggaaaacga aatgctcaac tcgtacacat taatgtatga acaaagtggt
    32041 tggatgccca cattccctca ggtgtatgga aatcatttgt gtatgaatgc ctaccattcg
    32101 tctgctattt ttattgacgg ctacagaaaa ggattgaaag actatgatgt agaaaaagca
    32161 tatgcaggca tcaaaaaaaa cctaatggaa ggcaccttta ttccttggag gcaaggaaat
    32221 ccaagaggca ctttagatga tttctatcac gaaaacggct attttccatc ccttaaaaaa
    32281 ggagaacaag aaacggttgc aaatgtagat ggttttgaaa aaagacaacc tgttgctgtg
    32341 actttaggag tcagttatga tttttgggca gtgtcagaat ttgcaaaaga attagggaac
    32401 acagacgact atttaaaact gtccccaaaa ggaaacgatt ataaaaattt atggcattca
    32461 gaaaataggt tgtttatgcc aaaagacgcc gaaggaaatt gggtgaatat caatccaaaa
    32521 ctggatggtg gaaaaggcta tagagagtac tatgacgaaa ataatgggtg gacctttgct
    32581 tggtctgtac aacacgacat tgcaggactg accaatttgt taggaggtaa acaagccgct
    32641 caaaacagat tagatcagtt attcagagaa agtttgggca ttagaaaaag tgattttttc
    32701 gttaatggtt ctaattctac ggggatggta ggacaatttt ccatggggaa tgaaccttct
    32761 tttcatattc catatttata taactatttt ggtgcgcctt ggaaaaccca aaaacgtaca
    32821 cgcttcttgt tagacgtttg gtttaaagac aatatttttg gaattcccgg tgatgaagat
    32881 ggtggtggca tgactgcttt tgtagtgttc acctcaatgg gaatatatcc agtaacacct
    32941 ggtgttccat attacaacat taccagccca atttttgaaa aaacatccat aaaacttcaa
    33001 aatggaaata cgtttacggt tgtggcggaa ggttctagca aaagaaaaaa atacattcag
    33061 aaagcattta tcaacgggaa agagattttc tcgccattta tttcgcatca acaaattatg
    33121 gagggtgcca ctttaaaatt agacttgggt gagttaccaa acaaagaatg gggtaaaaat
    33181 gccgtaatgc ctaaatagaa aataatttaa ttaaaattca gattctttca tatgaaaaaa
    33241 tacattgtaa ccctagttat actactctca cttatcggct gtaaaacagc aaaaaaagaa
    33301 gctatttctc aaaagccaaa cattcttttt ataatgacgg atgaccacgc attggctgcc
    33361 attagtgcat acaaagggtt tttagcagaa gtggcgccca ctccaaacat tgatagaatt
    33421 gcaaatgacg gtatgcgttt taataatatg ttttgtacca attctatttg tggaccttca
    33481 agagcatcga tcttaacagg taaatatgca cacgtcaatg gattttttaa aaatgaaggt
    33541 ggtggcgatt ttaatggcgc acaacaaacg tttccaaagc tattgcaaaa agcaggttac
    33601 gaaactgctg taattggtaa atggcattta ggaaccgcac caactggttt tgattactac
    33661 aaagtactgt ttaataaaga aggacaaggt tcttattttg atccggtttt tgaaatggca
    33721 aatgatagta ttgttgagga gaaaggaaaa ttttctacaa ccgtaattaa agaagatgcc
    33781 attaattggt tgaaaaacag aaaagacgct acgaaacctt ttatgttgat gtatcaattt
    33841 aaagcgccgc acagaccttg ggacccagga cctggttatg aagattattt aagtgaggtt
    33901 acactcccct atcctgcaac atttaatgat gactataaag gtagaaaagc cgcgaaagat
    33961 tcttggatgc gaattgatgg acatatgaat agaaaagacg tgaaaattaa accgccatca
    34021 ggattaactg aagaggaatt aattgcttgg aataaatacg gaaataacga tggtgaattc
    34081 tggacacctg atccaaacat gacagatcag gaacgtaaaa actggaaata tcaacggtat
    34141 gtaaaagact atttacgagt ggtcaaaggc gttgatgatg ccattggtga gatgttagac
    34201 catttagaga aaagtggttt agaaaaaaat acaatcattg tatatacttc agatcaaggg
    34261 ttttacctag gagaacacgg ctggtttgac aagcggttta tgtacgaaga atcaatgcac
    34321 atgcctttat tggtgaagta tcctaaaaaa ataaaagccg gaagtgtcaa caacgattta
    34381 gtcctaaatg ttgattatgc acctacccta ttaagtttag cgggcatcga aactccaaat
    34441 gatatgcaag gaaaaagttt tgtccccgtt ttagaaaaca aaaccaaaga accctttaga
    34501 gacgctgtgt attaccatta ttacgagtat ccgtattggc acaatgtcca accgcattat
    34561 ggcattagaa cagaccgata taaattaatc cattactatt atgatatgga tgaatgggaa
    34621 ttattcgatt tagaaaaaga ccctaatgag accaataaca tcttcgacac taaagaaaat
    34681 agtacgttga ttgcaacttt aaaaacccga ttagcatccc ttaaaaaaga aaataaaatg
    34741 gacatgtctg atgaggaatt aaaagaaatg acagacatca gaattaaaag acgttacaga
    34801 gttgagccag caaattaaat caactgctac tttaattatt aaataaaacg atttcaaatg
    34861 tttataaaaa tatcaaaacc aacaaacatt cttgtaacgt tttaaaaaaa cagctcatga
    34921 ttaaatcaaa acagaatttt aaactcctac ttcatgtaag tgcacttact attgtttttt
    34981 ttacttcatt tagagttcaa gggcaaaccg taggcgtaaa aaatgaggcc tatttagtag
    35041 atcatgtaaa tcctttaatg ggtacagatt ctaaaaaaag tatgtctaac ggaaatacgt
    35101 atcctgcaat tgccacccct tggggcatga atttttggac gccaatgaca tctaaaatgg
    35161 gagatggctg gacgtataat tacgatgatg ataaaattag aggcatcaaa caaacacatc
    35221 aacctagtcc ttggttaaat gattatgcgg ccttttcttt tatggcagtc acaggtgaat
    35281 taaagtatca agaagatgaa agagcttcat ggttttctca taaagcagag acggtaaccc
    35341 cttatcatta tagtgtctat ctagcagaat atgatgtagt cgcagaagta gcgccaacat
    35401 cgagagctgc acattttaaa tttacctttc ctgaagcaga gtcttcatac attatgttag
    35461 atgctttttt caaaggttcc atggttaaaa ttttaccaga aaaacgtaaa attattggct
    35521 attgcagaaa caataatggt ggtgtgccag ataattttca taattatttt gtcgcagaat
    35581 ttgataaaga ttttgaaatg acacacactt ggaaagacga ttgggaactt caaaaaaaca
    35641 acctcaatag cgaaggaaaa catgtgggtg caatcattgg ttttaaaacc aaaaaaggag
    35701 aagtggtaaa cgtaaaagta gcctcctctt ttataagttt agagcaagca caactaaatt
    35761 tagatagaga aattgggaaa aattctttta tagacaccaa agagaaagca aaaaatgctt
    35821 gggaaaagga actgagtaga attaaaattg aagatgataa tagtaataac atcaaaactt
    35881 tttattcttg cctatacaga gtcttactat ttccaagaac cttttatgag tttgatacag
    35941 atcataaaat ggtgcattac agtccataca atggaaacgt attaccaggt tatatgttta
    36001 cagacaatgg tttttgggat acgtttagag cggtttttcc attttttaat atgatgtatc
    36061 cagaacagaa taataatatt atggaaggtt tggctaacac ctataaagaa tctggatggt
    36121 tgcccgaatg ggcaagtcct ggacacagag ctgtaatgat tggttctaac tctgctccaa
    36181 ttattgctga tgcctattta aaaggaacta tcaaaaatga aaaaactgca gaaattttat
    36241 ttgaagccct actaaaaaat gccactgttg aagaaggcag gcctgtaaga tctgtgggga
    36301 gagaaggatt aaattattac aatactttag gctatgtccc ttttgatgta aatattagag
    36361 agaatgctgc caaaaccttg gaatatgcct atgccgattt tacaattggg caaatggcag
    36421 aaaaaatggg aaaaaacaaa attgctaaaa agtattatga gcaatcgtat cgttataaaa
    36481 atgtatttga tccctcaaca aatttaatgc gaggaaaaaa tgaagacggt acgtttcaaa
    36541 gtccttttga tccattaaaa tgggggggtg cttttacaga aggaaacagt ttacattata
    36601 cttggtctgt ttttcaagac atcgatggat tgatcaactt aatgggtgga aaagataatt
    36661 tcatcaaaca attggatggg gtttttacaa tgcctccaaa atatgatgcc tcctattacg
    36721 gaaaagtaat tcacgaaatt agagaaatgg aagttgcaaa tatgggcaat tatgcgcacg
    36781 gaaatcaacc catacaacat atgatttatt tgtataatta tgcaggtgtt ccatacaaat
    36841 cccaagataa aattagaacc gttttaacca aattatacac accaactcca gatggttatt
    36901 gtggagatga agataatgga caaacctcag cttggtatgt ttttagtgca ttagggttct
    36961 attctgtaac gcctgtgact gatgaattta ttattggaag tccgttattt aaaaaagcta
    37021 cattaaattt aagaaacgga aataccttta caattgaagc aaaaaacaat tctaaaaaca
    37081 acttttatat tcagtctgca cgtttaaata attctgatta tcaaaacagt tttattaaat
    37141 gtagcgatat tcaaaaagga ggtcatttag aatttgaaat ctctaatact ccaaataaaa
    37201 tttggggaag taaagccgaa aacctgccat tttctttaag tagaaaaaaa taaaattaat
    37261 aaatatttaa gctcaaatga aacgtaaaac catccttttt ttatctatta gttttctctt
    37321 ttggggatgc tcttcattga aatcaaaggt tggaaatcaa cagctattag aaaaaaatca
    37381 aagaccaaat gttattttta ttttaacaga tgatcaaggc tctatggatg tgaattcgta
    37441 tggagcaaaa gatttggtca cgccaaatat ggattatatt atagaaaatg gaactcgttt
    37501 taatcaattt tatgcatccc ctgtttgttc gccttctaga gcttctttat taacaggtaa
    37561 aacacctcaa agagcaggtt tatcggggaa tgctgtgcca gattcaaaag taaaaaaggg
    37621 acttcctgga acagaatata ccatggcaga aatgtttaaa gatgcaggct atgccaccgc
    37681 acatattgga aaatggcatt tgggagatgc tccagaaatg actccaaatg ctcaagggtt
    37741 tgaccattcg tttggacaca tggtaggctg tatagataat tattcgcatt tcttttattg
    37801 gaatggtcct aacagacacg atttattcag aaacggaaaa gaagtctatt atgatggaca
    37861 gttttttcct gatttaatgg tcaatgaagc ttctactttt attgaagaaa ataaaaagaa
    37921 tcctttcttt atgtattttg ctgtgaatat gccgcattac ccctatcagg gagatgctaa
    37981 atggttagac tattataatg ataaaggggt ttcatatccc cgaaatttat atgctgcatt
    38041 tatttcaact ttggatgata gaattggtgc actacttaaa aaactagatg aattagaaat
    38101 caaagacaat actattattg tgtttcagtc ggataatggc cattcaacag aacaacgtgc
    38161 gcattttggt ggtggaaatt cagggcctta tagaggtgca aaatcgagtt tgtttgaagg
    38221 gggtattaga gttcctgcag ccatcacttg gccaaataaa atacaaaaag gtgccattag
    38281 aaatcagttt ggcgtgaatt cagattggat gccaacactc gcagaattat gtggaattaa
    38341 acttgattca caagatttgg atggtaaaag cctcgtctcc atcatccata atgaaaaaga
    38401 aaaaactcgg catacagaag gctattgttg ggaatatcaa gatatgtggg tggctcgtaa
    38461 aggtcactgg aaattattag gaaatcccag agatacgagc aagaaaacat ataaattaaa
    38521 agaaaaaaga ttcttggtaa atcttgatga tgatattggt gagactacaa atctcgccaa
    38581 aaaatatcca gaaaaagtta tcgaattaga aaaacagtat aggaattggt taaaacgcaa
    38641 tagcaagtaa ataataacgt atgattttag caactagatt aatattaata ttaatattcg
    38701 ttttaagtag catgctaacg aatgcgcaaa caaaaataat tgcgcatcgc ggattttcag
    38761 ggatagctcc tgagaacacg cttattgcat ttcaaaaggc tattgactgt aaagcggatt
    38821 atttcgagtt ggatgttcat aaaacaaaga atgattcaat tgttgttatt cacaattcat
    38881 ctgtagatga gacgagttcc aatggtttta aaggggaaat tgccgaacta aattatagtg
    38941 acttaagggc tgttaacgtt ggttacagtc gtaaatttgg tgatatatac aaaaatgaaa
    39001 agattccaac tttaagagag gcccttgcat tggcaaaagg gaagattaag gtctgtattg
    39061 aaataaaggt ttttgggaca gagaaagaag ttcttaaaat tgtaaatgac cttggagtca
    39121 aagaggatgt aattatattt tcttttaagt accccgtatt ggctaaaata agacaactgg
    39181 atacggatat ttcaatcctt tggctcatta ataaagcaga taacatgacc ctagagtatg
    39241 ctaaaattat tgaatcgaat gctattggag tggggcctga aactacgatt acaaaagagt
    39301 ctctaaattt tgcgcacgaa aacgctattg aagtgtggaa atggactgta aataaagaag
    39361 atgaaatgca acgattaatt gatcttggat tggatgggat aatcactgat ttccctgata
    39421 aagctttaaa gaaactaagc tcaaaataaa cgctattaaa gcaggcgctt attcaaaacg
    39481 ttaaagccat ctgctgacaa ttaatatata agtatttttt tagaaaaaga tgttcctgag
    39541 gattttccta ataaaatata aacgcctgtt tttagagaac ttacatctaa cgattgcgtt
    39601 ttagcactat ttttaacatc cataattctc gaccctaaaa tattaaataa ttccacagat
    39661 aaaggttcat ccaagtcatg gtttatttcg atggttttaa aagtgtggtt aacataaatt
    39721 gacacttttg attttaacat accgtctaat gataatacga gtccagagtc ccacgatcca
    39781 gcatcgttgc catcagatcc gaaatcaata ggactatttt cggtagaagc tacagcacta
    39841 tattcaacaa agcctgtagc tgcgttaaac attaaatttg atgctgataa atctgcatca
    39901 attatagagg ttgcaaatac atctcctgaa gctgcatcta aagctggttg tatgttattg
    39961 gtaattgaat ttgttaaact aactactgta tttggagtca cacctatatt tgaaacagct
    40021 gtttcacttc cattatctac aaagttacca tagatcaaag aattcgaaat tgtgaatggt
    40081 ctatcccctt ctaatcgtat tccaccgcct ttagattgat ttaatgtagc atttatgacc
    40141 gtattattaa aaatagtcgt gtttgtaata ctactattct cattggcacc tcctaaatat
    40201 atagctcctc cgtcatttcc tgtcgctata ttatttacaa aagtacagtt gctcatcact
    40261 aattgtctgc ctattgttgt cacagcaatt gcaccgcctc tactccctga gttgttgtta
    40321 aaaagagagc ctgaaatggt taatgtaccc gtactccccg ctaaaatagc acctccatta
    40381 gcagaagatg tattgttttc aaaaacacaa tctgtaatta ttaaatcgga agcttgtgtt
    40441 aaattaaaaa cagccccctg taaagtagta gttacgtttt gaaatgtgat gtcttcaaaa
    40501 gaaatactaa gtcccccagc agaaatattg aacattctat cagtcgcggt aaccacagca
    40561 tctgattgcc ccttaaaaga taatgattta tcaatttcta atactccaga ttgattaagt
    40621 gctccaacta agatgattgt atccccatta gaggctgttt gaaccgcagt gtttatggtt
    40681 gtaaaagctg tagcctctgt taaaccatcc gagccatctc catctacttt tacatagtaa
    40741 atgttatatg tttcagcata aaaatcattg gtttgtattg tattagacgc tggagaagtc
    40801 cctattgtgt ttgtggcttt taacctgtaa aaatagttcg cttgctgtaa atctgtatct
    40861 gtatatgttt ctgtatctgc aggaagtgtt gctatggtct gaaagtttac tccatctggt
    40921 gagcgttcta aaatatagtt gtcttcttcc atagatacat catgccatgt cagctctaaa
    40981 taatgttcag aatctgtaaa tacataatta taagggaata gtcttcctgg tgtatctggt
    41041 aatataccat gtgtcgttct atcttcaagt tgtgctaaat ataaagattg tattaaaagg
    41101 tcttctccag ttccttcaat gtatcctgct ggatgatcaa aaggaccatc tccattaaca
    41161 gtggcatcac aaccaacagc ataattttga ccaataggtg gtttttgaat tgcgatttga
    41221 ttagaaggtg catcaatatt ccaagccaca ccgttcgtga ctgtccaacc atgccccgtt
    41281 ccataactcc ctctattgtg caagcctaaa ataccaccag ttgtattggt atttgtccaa
    41341 gtaatattat cccaaagtat gccttgcccc caacgtctat gcgactcaga acgcgtgtaa
    41401 tctcccgaag aggagcaatt tgtaaacaca attccattca catcactggc tccattggca
    41461 acaaaggtat gcctgccatt agatgcgaca caattttcaa aaagaatatt gttacaaaag
    41521 tccgttactt cgaaattgta tctccatccc ccagaaattg gaccgtgcat atcgagtact
    41581 ttggtatcta ttacagaaca acgcgttgcc tcatcgaatt taacgccttg gtcactcact
    41641 cttaaaatgg tgacgccttg aacccaagaa ttatcgacac caatcatgtt aatgcctact
    41701 ttgacatggt ctctacctgt aactcctgaa gattctacaa atatccgtag gttttcaata
    41761 ccacactctt ttaattgact gttcccattg taggtatata cataggattg cgataaagac
    41821 cggtctaata catcataaat aggagttgcc acctgaattt tgttgccttc tatattcgta
    41881 atatgtctat tgaaaactaa atttattgta ttgggttccc acggagcgtc agtgcctaca
    41941 cccccattat ctacggcttc tatccatgct gctgtgctcg gatgtttgat gatgatatta
    42001 tcaccaatat tataaacgga tgcatctgca acttcaatcg ttctgctacc cgctggaata
    42061 taagggctca caatatcttg tcgagttcct gcaacctgtc ctccgaaacc acttttgtta
    42121 ttcgtaccaa ttctaattag tgttctttcg tctggaatgt tccctgcgcc tataataatt
    42181 gtatttaatg ctgcatcttc accatcgcca gaaccccgaa gtacaacgcc gctactgttt
    42241 atgatgagtt caccactaac agaatattct cctggtgata ataacaatgt tcctctatgt
    42301 ccattagcat ttagtgataa tgcttctact tcgtcaattg ctgcttgaat atgtgctgta
    42361 ttatctccag ccacagggct tatttgtctt acgactgcta cgtttggcaa cgcttcttca
    42421 ccatttttat aacctacata actgaaatct ggaatgtggt tcccatcagt atcggagaca
    42481 tacaccaatt gatcagagtt attgtggaaa aggatagagg attcgtattg tgcctgtatg
    42541 gagtttgata cgaaaattag aaaacaaatt gtagtcatct tcaaataagc actttttttc
    42601 ataatttata ttttaataat tctttacaga gaggtttcta ataaaaacac aaatgaacac
    42661 atattcatta atttaaaatt aatatttact taatatgaaa cgttattgag ataaaccgac
    42721 tctaaaacac aacatagcag cagcgcagct aaaggaattt ttaaaagatt aaacgtgggg
    42781 attctgctaa agataacgga aatacgctta ccattgaagc ataaaaataa attaaaaaac
    42841 aaacacttga ggagacttcg atactccaaa taaaattatc cttaatatca tccaaaataa
    42901 ttggactatt tcgtttaaat taagtactat tgataaaata aattaaaact catgaccaaa
    42961 aatgtaatca cattattttt cttcttttat ttgatcttat tatcatcttg tgatgaaaaa
    43021 ggatcaaaaa atactgagaa tacaatgact gcccccaaag gaatggtttg ggtagaagga
    43081 aaaacctttt tacaaggcgc aaaaccttta gataaatttg caatggaaag agaaaaaccg
    43141 gcccacaaag ttactgtaga tggttttttt atagacatta ccgaggtcac aaatggacag
    43201 tttaaaaatt ttgtgaaagc tacacaatat accaccatag cagaaagaaa aatagattgg
    43261 gaagaaatga aaaagcagtt acctcctggc actgaaaaac cacatgattc tattcttcaa
    43321 cctggtagcc tcatctttaa taaaaacata aacgctgtag ctaatatgaa taattaccag
    43381 caatggtgga cttggaaaat tggtgctaat tggcaacatc cagagggacc aaattcttct
    43441 atagatggaa aagataacca tcctgtcgtt catattgctt atgaagacgc agtagagtat
    43501 tgtaaatggg ccaacagacg tttaccaaca gaagctgaat gggaagccgc agctcaggga
    43561 aagactgacg acgctattta tacttgggga aataatcctt cggttttaaa tgcaaatgct
    43621 aatacttggc aaggaatttt ccctgttaaa aatgaaagta ttgatgggtt tgaatttatt
    43681 gctgacgtaa aatcttatcc accaaacagt atcgggcttt atgatatgtt agggaatgta
    43741 tgggaaatca ccggagattt atttaatgtt aatcattata aagaaataga caattctaaa
    43801 ggtcttgtca atccaacagg agcgaaaaaa tcttacagtc caaataatcc ttaccaaata
    43861 gaatatgtaa tgaaaggcgg ttcattttta tgccatgctt cttactgtgc cagctttaga
    43921 atttctgcaa aaatgggagt aagctcagat tctggatcag atcatatggg gtttagaacg
    43981 gtcgcaacgg caaaaatgct caagggtaag aattaatttc aaacaaattt ccttcaaaat
    44041 agttcgagtt taggcacttt gcctccaccc tgaaaaccct tcttaattga gggttttttt
    44101 gttataactg caacagccta tagagttagt ataggctgtt acggatataa aaatggactt
    44161 catcttctgt aaaagtgaag attaaaaaag ctaaaataag agtgtttttc tcatttagta
    44221 tttaacaaac cttttcgttg atgatttaac accatctgaa acctcaataa ggtaaatacc
    44281 tacagacaaa gagcttacgt caatggcatg tgtgttattg gcttttaaaa taatttgccc
    44341 caatctatta tatactttta aatcataatt atttaaacct ttaatatgta acttatcaga
    44401 cgtagggttt ggatacataa taaacttcag gttttcgttg tctccatcat aagaagataa
    44461 actagagtct tccacaataa ccgttcttgt aacttctgtg gcggcattgc cagcaacatc
    44521 acttacgtta taagaaacag tataagaacc aacggtctga gtgtctacat cactaacatc
    44581 agttgtgata ttagaggtta atacagtatc atcatcataa ttatctgtag ctgttgcgcc
    44641 accatctgcg tatgtagatc caacttcaat agttacgatc ccttcgcctg taagtgtaat
    44701 gacgggcact gttgtatcta cgacattaac cgttcttgta acttctatag cggcattgct
    44761 agaagcatcc gaaacattgt aagtcacggt gtagcttgca acgacatcag tatctacatt
    44821 atttacagta attatattag agcttaatgc ggtatcatca tcatagttgt cggtagctgt
    44881 agcaccggca tctgcgtatg cagttccaac ttcaatagtt acagtccctt cgcctgttaa
    44941 agtaatgact ggaatgctag tgtctacgac attaaccgtt cttgtaactt ctatagcggc
    45001 attgctagaa gcatccgaaa cattgtaagt cacggtgtag cttgcaacga catcagtatc
    45061 tacattattt acagtaatta tattagagct taatgcggta tcatcatcat agttgtccgt
    45121 tgctgtagca ccggcatctg cgtaggtagt tccaacttca atagttacag tcccttcgcc
    45181 tgttaaagta atgactggaa tgctagtgtc tacgacatta accgttcttg taacttctgt
    45241 agcggcattg ctagaagcat ccgaaacatt gtaagtcacg gtgtagcttg caacgacatc
    45301 agtatctaca ttatttacag taattatatt agagcttaat gcggtatcat catcatagtt
    45361 gtcggtagct gtagcaccgg catctgcgta ggtagttcca acttcaatag ttacaatccc
    45421 ttcgcctgtt aaagtaatga ctggaatgct agtgtctacg acattaactg ttcttgtaac
    45481 ttctatagcg gcattgctag aagcatccga aacattgtaa gtcacggtgt agcttgcaac
    45541 gacatcagta tctacattat ttacagtaat tatattagag cttaatgcgg tatcatcatc
    45601 atagttgtcg gtagctgtag caccaccatc tgcgtaggta gttccaactt caatagttac
    45661 gattgcttcg cctgtaagcg taattacggg cactgtagtg tctacgacat taactgttct
    45721 tgtaacttct atggcggcat tggtagcaac atcacttacg ttataagaaa cagtataaga
    45781 accaacagtt tgagtatcta cagtacttac atcagtgacg atactcgcag ttaatgttgt
    45841 atcatcatca taattatctg tggctgttgc gccaccatct gtgtatgtag ttccaacttc
    45901 aatagttaca atcccttcgc ctgttaaagt aatgactgga atgctagtgt ctacgacatt
    45961 aactgttctt gtaacttctg tagcggaatt gcctgaagca tccgaaacat tgtaagtcac
    46021 ggtgtagctt gcaacgacag tagtatctac attatttaca gtagttatat tgcttgtaat
    46081 atccccatca atattatcac tcgcagttgc acctgcatct gtataagatg ttccaacctc
    46141 cactgtaact gtaggttcgc cttgtagagt aatgactggt attattgagt ctaaaaaatt
    46201 aagcccagaa ttccaggagc ctgcatcctc gccatccgaa ccaaaatcaa ttggactatc
    46261 tgttccttga gcaacagcat catatattac gttcccagtt aataagtcga aacttagatt
    46321 ggaagctgtt aaatctgccg cgattactga agtcgtaaaa gaatcgtttg cagcaaggtt
    46381 tggtgtaatt tttttagata acgaattaat taaatttaat tcaacattag caacaacgcc
    46441 aatatcagag ggtaaatcag ttgtgccatt ggttacaaaa tttccataaa ttaaagagtt
    46501 ttgtattgta aaaggtcttg ttccttctat tctaacacca gctcctttgg attgatcttg
    46561 tgtattattg acttgattat taaagatcgt agtattcgta atactactta gactgttatt
    46621 agcggctaag tataatgctc caccatcaac acccgttgcc gtattattta caaaagtaga
    46681 tcctgtaaca attaattgcc ttcccacagt tgttatagcg actgcacctc ctctattggc
    46741 gctatttcca tcaaataaag aattggtaat tgttaaaact ccagtaccac ctgctaaaat
    46801 agcaccacca ttattagcag tcgaaacatt atttttaaaa acacaccccg ttaatgttaa
    46861 atctgagttt tgagttatcg taataacagc acctgggttt gaagtagtcg catcttgaaa
    46921 tgtaatattt gtgaatgaaa ttgtcttgcc tgctgtattt ataacataca ttctagcact
    46981 cgcacctgta atcgttgcat tagtttgccc aacaaaagaa atcgattttc ctaccccaac
    47041 ttgacctgtt tgattgatag cccctacaat aataatggta tcgccatctg aagcagctac
    47101 aacagcattg tttacagttg taaaagcatt ctcttcagac aaaccgccat tgttgtttcc
    47161 tccaacttta acgaaataag tgtctggacc gctagtgtct acgacattaa ccgttcttgt
    47221 aacttctatg gcggcattgc ctgaagcatc cgaaacattg taagtcaagg tgtagcttgc
    47281 aacgacagca gtatctacat tatttacagt agttatattg ttagtaatat ccccatcaat
    47341 attatcactc gcagttgcac ctgcatctgt ataagacgta cctacctcaa ctgttactgt
    47401 agggtcacca tttagagtaa tgactggtag tgttgtgtct gatgacaaca atgtgagtcc
    47461 agagtcccat gccccaacat cattactgtc agatccaaaa tctattggac tatcttcccc
    47521 tacatttact gcgtcatatt caactttccc agtagtggga ttaaatgtca agttagacgc
    47581 tataagattt gctggagtac ctaaatttcc tttaattcct gttatagaac cagtaccttc
    47641 atcttgatta tctatattag tagtaatcca ttgtgcgata gaagtctcaa aagtttgtgt
    47701 tccattagaa cctccacccc aatctgatgg tccaccggta ccattattcg ttttattatc
    47761 ataaaacaag ctattgctaa ctgtagtatt tccgttatct gttcttatgg ttccatagtc
    47821 ttggttagca ctaccagttg tattttgaaa aaacgtacag tttgtgatac tattagtact
    47881 agcagcttgt gcaacatata aaacagagcc accagcagaa gttgcattag ttgtttcatt
    47941 gtcataaaaa gtagaacctg ttatggtgaa atttgctgaa ttagcataca aagcacctcc
    48001 ttttgtagct gcagaattag ttttaaaaag tgaattagtg attgtaattg tccctgattg
    48061 accaaaaata gcacctgctt catctgaaga agtgttattt tcaaatgagc tgtctattat
    48121 attcaaattt ccattggcaa aaaatagggc gccaccacca gctccattag ttacagagtt
    48181 acctgttaag ttacaattgt tgaaggttac tgtagctcca gcaatattat taaaaagtac
    48241 actaccacct gcaagggttg tactattgcc tgaaaatgta agatctttaa aagtcacatt
    48301 tgccgatgtt gctccgttta tcgtaaatag cctcttattt ccactagctc cagttataat
    48361 tgagttagca tccaggcctt ctattgtaaa ggcaaaattc tttgttgtta aattagctcc
    48421 atcggaagta attgttccta taattacaag tttatctcct tcagagttta tttgccctag
    48481 tgcagttcca aagttgccat atgcatttga tgcactagta ccatccatat taccaacagc
    48541 tgtagatgcc acgtaaatga tgtcttgagc cactaagttt aagctaaaaa aaatagttag
    48601 tagtagtgtg gttagtgtag ttttattcat aattggtaaa ttttgatgat tatagtttta
    48661 tttattataa tttctatcaa ttatacatta ttactattaa tttaatatta attattgatt
    48721 aacaaggaaa gctgtcttag acaagagttc cattttaacc gatttataaa atagtggttg
    48781 ctaaacaatc taaggagtga aaagggagtt ggaatgctaa aaatttaaat tttatatttt
    48841 tttcttaaaa ataaaagctc agttctagag catactccaa gtagtgtttt ataaatcaga
    48901 ttttttggga ataactacac taaaaatgat tgtagaatat taaaacctct ttta
//
